# Supplementary material for: Brevundimonas and Serratia as host systems for assessing associated environmental viromes and phage diversity by complementary approaches
Source: Front Microbiol. 2023 Mar 21;14:1095850. doi: 10.3389/fmicb.2023.1095850 (PMC10070969; doi:10.3389/fmicb.2023.1095850)
Supplement: Supplementary file 2 [file Data_Sheet_1.FASTA]

LOCUS       LVF1_p2_dsDNA_5_length=44719_depth=0.59x               44719 bp    DNA     linear VRL 19-Jun-2022
DEFINITION  LVF1_p2_dsDNA_5_length=44719_depth=0.59x.
COMMENT     Annotated using VIBRANT v1.2.1
FEATURES             Location/Qualifiers
     source          1..44719
                     /organism="LVF1_p2_dsDNA_5_length=44719_depth=0.59x"
     CDS             complement(165..383)
                     /locus_tag="LVF1_p2_dsDNA_5_length=44719_depth=0.59x_1"
                     /protein_id="VOG00051"
                     /product="sp|P68692|GLRX1_VACCW Glutaredoxin-1"
                     /translation="MKIEVYGDPHCAGCIQADVLLKARGIPYEKKSVMELLDVMPGAK
                     QIPQVFIDDEHVGGFDQLKAHLDKQSEI"
     CDS             complement(383..541)
                     /locus_tag="LVF1_p2_dsDNA_5_length=44719_depth=0.59x_2"
                     /protein_id="None"
                     /product="hypothetical protein"
                     /translation="MNEKPEKVAEHRYIVLADGVPFGKANSMVGVGEMIKDIAENTNA
                     EIDVRTIH"
     CDS             complement(513..668)
                     /locus_tag="LVF1_p2_dsDNA_5_length=44719_depth=0.59x_3"
                     /protein_id="None"
                     /product="hypothetical protein"
                     /translation="MTFLTGLTLYGLVTAGVATGLAVFQWVIAPAGDFLTKVKETVNE
                     REARKGR"
     CDS             complement(665..3130)
                     /locus_tag="LVF1_p2_dsDNA_5_length=44719_depth=0.59x_4"
                     /protein_id="VOG00724"
                     /product="sp|P10277|PRIM_BPP4 Putative P4-specific DNA primase"
                     /translation="MSTISSRRDATPIFSAVANDYYKKGISVIPLVYHEKRPVPNDWS
                     RFHDKLPDPEEFAGWMRDYPNGNIGMVLGKQSGVTVIDIDLDTTQESNQRIMAIIESA
                     LPKSPWHRIGKKGKVMAFKFNDVPTFRIKDAGGNMLVEHLGTRTQVVLPPSIHPSTKQ
                     PYQANANLIDVIDTLPVLPKNIEEILRAILVENGFNLSLSGRTIVTDFVASGARDSKM
                     IQVAGAYASGVMRGERPLSEAITLMRGWYEGFTEKVAGDQIDIDKGIQRMVEFIIRDV
                     KERKKPLPKGWDEGLSEEDKRLMHLDFSEDEVEWDFDQIKEFVQNGFETHEAGSVRRS
                     EVINKAIEKIAENKQLNTIDQERLFKYIVDTSKEKLTVTMLKRRMNEIGQGDMMGDNH
                     TEIAQAVIKDFAQYGDLRVYGDKLWTYNGSHWVEKPEREVRKWIAEEYGTLKMARKES
                     DHKQILSVVKTLLPEGIQTIAQKGVNFANGFLSIDGKLYDHNPAYGATYTLPFRFLPE
                     KAGKAPKFFEFLYQAWGNDADYEQKVSALQEAMAVTLFGMGPRYQRAILLEGAAKTGK
                     SQLLKIVSSIVPDEARCVCPPETWGDKFSPVTMHNKILNIAGELPEEARINGQRFKDI
                     VSGDEIQLQYKNGQLFQAAIYATHWFGSNHLPKSQDTSEGFNRRWLILRFDNIIKAEQ
                     RILDYGEIIAGEEREGIVAWAVEAIPRLLKNNEYTLPSSHASRVGEMANINNSVRFFM
                     TEGQSIRFKKGSQITEMALHQKYYGFCVGPGNMQPYGMRQFRTKMRDLAPEFGFEIRM
                     EMHPTGQMQCIYDGIEIFNGAKK"
     CDS             complement(3127..3537)
                     /locus_tag="LVF1_p2_dsDNA_5_length=44719_depth=0.59x_5"
                     /protein_id="None"
                     /product="hypothetical protein"
                     /translation="MNKETLWDFVEFVERAKKDPNLLEDISLPPEFVKLVRPIIYVDQ
                     AKAKDINDLETEITELYKEVNDFKPSTLDEDRDAQQQYLKLKASLVGKLVDLKERTWN
                     LRTLKNFQDRVLLAVDKVMTAEQRTEFMKILGEQ"
     CDS             3630..4019
                     /locus_tag="LVF1_p2_dsDNA_5_length=44719_depth=0.59x_6"
                     /protein_id="VOG03613"
                     /product="hypothetical protein"
                     /translation="MKYEGKPCKHCGNTERYCSNRHCTHCHKTVEINKRRPGYRNELE
                     RSRRAMGGKPTEVTREFYIEAALKTHMEGVLYEVDHIVPLKHPLICGLHNEHNLQVIT
                     ADDNRNKSNTYEIGGKPWLPSHPYLFV"
     CDS             complement(4008..4166)
                     /locus_tag="LVF1_p2_dsDNA_5_length=44719_depth=0.59x_7"
                     /protein_id="VOG03613"
                     /product="hypothetical protein"
                     /translation="MNEFYKNCPEGHHVDHEIPLSHPLVCGLHCLANLQYLTAEENLA
                     KGNSFSNE"
     CDS             complement(4202..4453)
                     /locus_tag="LVF1_p2_dsDNA_5_length=44719_depth=0.59x_8"
                     /protein_id="None"
                     /product="hypothetical protein"
                     /translation="MAILNLDSLKVGIVCNALETKYQSVIIILTGNIKETGETKTKIK
                     WHNKPLEVEHGCILKSIVKNIMKITKQKKQLILENVEDS"
     CDS             4562..6319
                     /locus_tag="LVF1_p2_dsDNA_5_length=44719_depth=0.59x_9"
                     /protein_id="PF05876.12"
                     /product="Phage terminase large subunit (GpA)"
                     /translation="MNENELMSNFLSRLRHRYSIDSESMGITDWLEQNTTLRKKPYSI
                     KGYEFQRQIADDLHINMSVIKPSQVGLTEIQIRKALAFVRRNDGVSVIYSMPTDDMRN
                     RLSQTRIKPIVENDTVFMTEFDEDAVRAKGLMQFGQSFLYLTGSKEADATSIAADMLM
                     SDEIDLADDPEMLNLFRSRLQGSKYKINQRFSTPTYPKAGVSQDYTDSDQHEYFIKCH
                     SCNHQQVPDFSRKFCDIPGIGDDFESLVDQINIDNVGDLDLRNSVVVCEKCRTPLHLG
                     DAERREWVPLKPSLSDIARGYRVRPFSLEGLDIRYIVGELIEAKKKTSLRRFHNTVLG
                     EAYIDDSIALSEDMVRAAMGQQLGWHYNGQQVFLGIDVGQNCHVVMGTWNRTDGWNVF
                     HWQVVPATQLEEHVKALLAEYKIVGGAIDRHPYTPTAVAVRALSDGKIIPVEYRGLTE
                     VNVKENELTPEEGYAQVNKTQLLDDVARAIRQKEMIFTNYGKDQSMIIEHMMDNVRHE
                     EEGEKAVWKKQTGNDHYFHAIAFMLASKKLADFIIANDKNDVRTLVMANNVDIKKRSN
                     DNLGSNTGDNRIWRQTHLL"
     CDS             6295..7794
                     /locus_tag="LVF1_p2_dsDNA_5_length=44719_depth=0.59x_10"
                     /protein_id="VOG16525"
                     /product="hypothetical protein"
                     /translation="MATNALAVVLPKKRANPKGVGSTPTYNAQNPDQLLTVPNYREHT
                     TDIFNSRASDDSRTLLQNLFKHDPDVSASVNAYLTVASSAEPWWVVKDPQGQLDSQGQ
                     DQVNLIIQSLFTKYDYSLGFQLKPDMASFFNELRYMLLLRGGIGTELILDKTMVPTEL
                     RHIDLSTVQWRETESGKLKPVQLPAGSSDEINLDIPTFFVNFLKRDPTGVYSYSPFVS
                     AINTIAARQQIVNDLYRIMRKTGYPRMHIEVVEEVLRKNAPPVARQDEAEMNTWMQAR
                     LQEIATNVATLSVDQAFVHTDAVQPSMMNERSPGVAVDITPMIEMFNDQNQAALKTMA
                     TIIGRGDKGVNTASVESRIFSMHADALNMPISQFMSEVLTLALRMAGSQSRVEFGFDK
                     VELRPDLELEPQRTMKQNRLLMLLSEGLISDNDFHWEMFGQPKPANIQELSGTKFFNA
                     KASDGALDGTTTADPSGDARQQGNSMDRANTPDGSGAARGSDSTRRAAS"
     CDS             7794..8993
                     /locus_tag="LVF1_p2_dsDNA_5_length=44719_depth=0.59x_11"
                     /protein_id="None"
                     /product="hypothetical protein"
                     /translation="MKELDITPQIEAAIYRVNGGQKIDLSKIAVFESRSLNTRPLRRR
                     TGLFAGGVTLKNTLDEMAAFLNASDEGIPLHLMHNTELLNVGRLFEARVDQARDGQWE
                     LSSLFYIPRTEAALIERINTGVTDQVSIGIQGKRLQCSHCDFDYRQGDMMNLMSLTCD
                     EGHEIGVNGVHVLIDGLDQWMEQSVVDTGAAGGARIVNRENAKYQQRDDFYRMAAKTH
                     QNDHETYTPLIANLNEILSEEKPTVDKAELETFLNEKFEEQNKSVAASLAAKDTEIAA
                     AVERAEAAEGRVAELEAAAAAAEDAPNAEKVAELEAALETANASLATVAEFLKDQAKK
                     AQVAAGVKTPVEPETIEASIEVIEGSGRHLAGLFAKEETEKRELGERKPAAVPANFRA
                     FKRNGEK"
     CDS             8997..9398
                     /locus_tag="LVF1_p2_dsDNA_5_length=44719_depth=0.59x_12"
                     /protein_id="None"
                     /product="hypothetical protein"
                     /translation="MYGIISKKGRYLENYQETFYISGVVTQADLGKAVSLDATKDKTV
                     KLAADGDIIVGRLEVLEARAQEGVTVCTVSMKFIDWVPYKDGLTAGDVAGIGKGIVGA
                     GNGEVKFVAGARSNYTVFLDTANRRAHVHYL"
     CDS             9417..10622
                     /locus_tag="LVF1_p2_dsDNA_5_length=44719_depth=0.59x_13"
                     /protein_id="None"
                     /product="hypothetical protein"
                     /translation="MNLATLKRQSVEETVGNLRHENPAESRMAGELLVARAKEAGLSM
                     RDYLNLTVDVTKTQDESLRNQAVEAKLGGYDLMKVALQLPVANDFEQGILLQAAADTF
                     QTFPGTRGLFPEVIDDMVTFKYKQDQLESVDALVAQSRTINGVEMISTVIADKADDYD
                     VAGIIAETANIPVSSIRTSQQSVGIFKHGMGYRTSYEFERRISLDILTPYANRAQRQM
                     ELSRVRSATNILVNGHALTTGIDASYGAAPEVEQSALDSTATAGAISWKGLLKWLVDR
                     AKDGLPIDTVLGNYDAYFQWLQLFAVPQANQGQGVQENLARAGFQLGGVPLFRGPVNF
                     VLSSSAPAGKLVGFSKADTLEELVEAGSLIQESDRSVRNQTISYFRTMNTGFRLIHGD
                     TRSVYDFAN"
     CDS             10776..11165
                     /locus_tag="LVF1_p2_dsDNA_5_length=44719_depth=0.59x_14"
                     /protein_id="None"
                     /product="hypothetical protein"
                     /translation="MKVAILRAVGDGGLQDIRTGAYISSKRDTVVPYSDWAESLVNHK
                     QVKAVEVLDGSNYAEYVNYLAEAKGDEEKALAAYRKALPSGKKGAEKIIPVADAADAI
                     RQREEMRTKKDEAPAVATKPAAAKDAE"
     CDS             11188..11904
                     /locus_tag="LVF1_p2_dsDNA_5_length=44719_depth=0.59x_15"
                     /protein_id="None"
                     /product="hypothetical protein"
                     /translation="MYVFPGKALNVNIEFVLGDDPASPNVAAYVVRDQAGEVQASTPI
                     TVPTDATDVWITIPSSIHTLLADEKFKQHRIDVAYTVNNMPIDLSYTYYIVPDLFLSH
                     TANELRTILGVSPLEIPNNQVEFYRAYIDLAAGRDGDAFFAALTGNDLDLKFAAQQLI
                     FWHTAQLLLPSVRMQSLKSVESETSKITKMATSTNISALEDLVSNRYLYYLSLIQASG
                     NTSPPTFFIVDSPVDPITGA"
     CDS             11904..12452
                     /locus_tag="LVF1_p2_dsDNA_5_length=44719_depth=0.59x_16"
                     /protein_id="None"
                     /product="hypothetical protein"
                     /translation="MNLTDALNPFASKFYNLTLRSGFRAQLLATPMEESNTYFLLPRR
                     ILKLYPDAKTVGGHLIREENTKKQFFCGENGPAIFGDRVIHKSLKLFEVTHTSATLLR
                     KETLDDDVTGLKKKVQDNEYIIPVTIEFTKTQEDEMRIGADLVRIISNYPLLVNDKVN
                     EYTVVNTETQLGLHFATARKMH"
     CDS             12449..13105
                     /locus_tag="LVF1_p2_dsDNA_5_length=44719_depth=0.59x_17"
                     /protein_id="None"
                     /product="hypothetical protein"
                     /translation="MNDDFSWQVAQTFKNLSLEAAGSVFDPLIDQIEQLKGQYGKLLR
                     ATSIGREAPPVFDNPTDWRELSKKWRQRKGTFPKNRFYHGLSGNGESLASALFSLPGE
                     RLFGRTTVRSRMAQVETAGFYNPRIRRQIETVFRDDRGRFARANREAQEQVLVQIDPF
                     PNAGRDSNSLIEELPISDKNKMKLWANDDDRPLIGPYTDWFFERKIRTLILSKIQGMR
                     "
     CDS             13105..13548
                     /locus_tag="LVF1_p2_dsDNA_5_length=44719_depth=0.59x_18"
                     /protein_id="None"
                     /product="hypothetical protein"
                     /translation="MEVNTYQNIWASMLAICKRFAETYPEYELTVVDFDENVSESEYP
                     AGNLIGVYQMEYSEDDTLMYGRLMFPMSFNDTFMAVEAVGRFANFIKAQKSHPYILYS
                     TSQQIGRLVALNELNISPTIKTTNRQFRFILQGFAVDRSASFLPS"
     CDS             complement(13496..13699)
                     /locus_tag="LVF1_p2_dsDNA_5_length=44719_depth=0.59x_19"
                     /protein_id="None"
                     /product="hypothetical protein"
                     /translation="MEEKSFTVRLPIDLVDRLDERTMVNLRSRTKEIQALLTFALDKL
                     AEDAIEARRVGKTQIDQPQSPEG"
     CDS             13790..14563
                     /locus_tag="LVF1_p2_dsDNA_5_length=44719_depth=0.59x_20"
                     /protein_id="None"
                     /product="hypothetical protein"
                     /translation="MYGLANTNRFMLGAATLLLGPQADLFNLTRADHSVGLIKNFALT
                     AEPSFTELTQGVRNTVVFSVMTGHAVRGSAELYEFTAKNLAYTAQMNGAQFVADTNIE
                     TTTSAAINGTTTPVTSVAVVSATGLAVDDWILIQNPANPDDAVPRKITAVASNDLTVA
                     PAIERQFASGATVRRMNFIEVGGKEETPFYSALVHGVLADGSEITVALPKVRVTNGLN
                     LSFQTNDYGNMPIELGVYDLVATDPNYAVFGSVPAAILG"
     CDS             14636..15022
                     /locus_tag="LVF1_p2_dsDNA_5_length=44719_depth=0.59x_21"
                     /protein_id="None"
                     /product="hypothetical protein"
                     /translation="MQKKTASTLTVTVDGEEREIKMTYGLQDKLISLVRDTNEIGNIF
                     VDPETRNGILAEMLAERTPGGKIVGTRKDAEEYEISLEDIDNLLSWATDVVTDFFIRA
                     LAIIERKLTVPQDVSQSTDTSNGIEP"
     CDS             15040..15285
                     /locus_tag="LVF1_p2_dsDNA_5_length=44719_depth=0.59x_22"
                     /protein_id="None"
                     /product="hypothetical protein"
                     /translation="MWAFEVTPTQLPEILWSHTLEEIQTYSRLKLSWFQAQAFQQHQV
                     MRIIMEQAFGSSKNSATEGVPKTKDEAKMQLAGLFKK"
     CDS             15282..21212
                     /locus_tag="LVF1_p2_dsDNA_5_length=44719_depth=0.59x_23"
                     /protein_id="PF10145.9"
                     /product="Phage-related minor tail protein"
                     /translation="MKPTGGPQVNIKTNIDASEATKQITELMRTANRSIGDMGKAVAS
                     YNRTLQKTLSDLQAITREGSNAGQTVRDLSLAGGGTVAGRVRQANQRARKSEIAQTSE
                     ILTAELVNFTDQIHKKVANSVGAALRLSLARQKQELASIDAEIRAAQISAQRARVGFA
                     SQLSGTRGNVRGTITESANAAGVYNLGTLRSEQAALDKLLAAEQNFKLQAAAANKELR
                     EQEQYLGRIARLTDAKTEPLRRQIEILQKQNAIERENLRLQQAQTTGNQSQVIKSRLK
                     QESLRMDQMALRGVKEESAEYQAQIAKIRQLNAEQQRLNAEKQKGAGLSREAAALERS
                     RQFAAGQGTQAEIARNQMIGGRRMASSLEGRASLLGMQGNLLMNYGLLGGGVAAITGT
                     TAAIVDLDAKLRELQAIAGATNGEFNSLRQVVLKTSEDTKFSAVELAESSVMLAQVGQ
                     SAAEIEKTLPVISSFAMAVGTDMKNAVDIVTTSLTVFNMNTSQTQRVTNVLTEALNRS
                     KLSMDQLVLGFQYSANIAADAGVTFEELTAVLAGMSQAGIRSGSMLGTGLRQILMSLA
                     APTEQIKDLLTQLGLTMNDVDVRTQGLTGVLTNLSEAGLTASQAMGAFETRTAAALVA
                     ASNQVGFIQRVQEQFTFTRAAEEAAEKQSESFKNSVLELKNEFISFMNDAGKPVLQML
                     IGLVKTLKSVGDALGPLTPVIKAFATAMIVVFGAAMVASVGKLGMAFLSFSGIGTAAT
                     STMARFATVSAVATTAMAAQTGVAYRLGVALAAVQASVPPLAVIGVVAAALVGFGLAL
                     RNSSDEADKFKKALDEQRTRMNAAQAEVDSYNQILSQLNGTIARVRDRANMLKDGSNE
                     LRLEIMQGASAFNQYGAGIDATNLKLDDYIDRLEKAKVAVSALAEAQAGEALKEANKA
                     LGTETVSAQITMQRAQQALGVSSNFRGLNLNSTEQKNLQDAIAVLRAFDGRAVGQLST
                     GELSNIATNAAVVSQLTRKGGISGVSANNVREIERLGYSASTLNALTTERNAAQAQYG
                     SFTLARTPGFVALENSLKEVTKGFHDIRVDMEAIQKNEGLTPAQKMIESDVLMRQYAA
                     RYRSGVAGLDAARSTFNEFDRDPNTPGVQGPSDAERMAFDRIIDVSTSDVVSLREAIT
                     GLFEQVAASTTKAIEVIERQVGNPNISMRDILSDARNTGLNIPASVQSRDQLTQWLEN
                     RKLDVSSQYGLPALFGNVSPMARNLESAERRNINSRSNNAVTDMIREKARESGIDPEF
                     AVRVARIETGGTFNPSIRNPKGTATGLYQFTADTWNGLVPNMPVTTRIGDTGANDPRK
                     NAALNTEMFMQEQTRINRYLADALGRQPEGWESYLGWQQGRGGARTLLTANAGENAIA
                     ALSRAYGGNMAKAGRAITQNGGTSSSTVGDFLNTWRSKWAASGDGGMGDTPRRAEEQL
                     QEAAAAARKQMEAIADGAKTVASTARNLATRTLRNINEFMTDEQGEEVAVTVTKALQE
                     VNDQTKRYYDLRIQALREYREKLFASGLMTQDQANDIASQIADLEISRENELARVQED
                     TINTLVKMYRDLPNDVGQIDNAFKTIGEVLSDLAEAASSSAEQMRVNYEAARERISSE
                     VDGRAVAFGNMSQAEADARSALRAANARQAAEALQPQLLANAVVRSGAIGGMLDAQFG
                     SFGLTGRQITNDRLRSEQEKLAGMSKDDPQYARQLAFVTSIRENLDAANKLRVEERDL
                     LIEIDALTDATSQGQADFASRMQTIMSGWAEEQGIFKNLTTDVLNSVPGMLESVNNSF
                     ATFFSDVLSGTASVSDGFRAMAASILKSMMDVVASAAAKQLMRMLVNLGLSLFGGTTG
                     PNLNPAGDLAGLYREGGFIRAAGGYGPVRGRDSVNIKAMPGEFVLRKSAVEAIGADNL
                     ESLNAAGNRLVSGQAAPQAVSIATAPAQERPLSIYVVSPDKVPPPSKDEIVTWVQEDM
                     INRGPIYKTTKAVQQGAI"
     CDS             21212..21598
                     /locus_tag="LVF1_p2_dsDNA_5_length=44719_depth=0.59x_24"
                     /protein_id="None"
                     /product="hypothetical protein"
                     /translation="MQTFDFPYHTFRTEYPESGNRVQLGGNYIFTAPPNGPDLRRFTL
                     KFETMVYYVYPDGSIDEMKNPSINMGKLEAFYNAHKLHRSFLYPHPVYGNLEVKFMSP
                     LKIPEGIKGGNGALNDFEIDLIEISQ"
     CDS             21595..22101
                     /locus_tag="LVF1_p2_dsDNA_5_length=44719_depth=0.59x_25"
                     /protein_id="VOG00644"
                     /product="sp|O64332|TIPL_BPN15 Tail tip protein L"
                     /translation="MTPIEHIKDANSLEGDAYIYLFEIQLYPSGVMYLCADRTITYLS
                     KEYNLWGIRLTGVASSSDDETARPKLSLANFTYDSEGEPVRGVLSSLQAQNAIEGATV
                     IRRKVLRQNVENNLDIKEEKRWKVSRIASENPDLVVLELRNTLDGPRFTIPARKYSPP
                     EFKQTKLY"
     CDS             22101..22634
                     /locus_tag="LVF1_p2_dsDNA_5_length=44719_depth=0.59x_26"
                     /protein_id="VOG03613"
                     /product="hypothetical protein"
                     /translation="MPASWSEARALKAPYYFTGIACKHGHVANRRTQNGTCVECHKAV
                     SRAAYKKDPSKAKARGEARWADPIEREKQKARIAEWFSKNTERETARRKRYYQENKAK
                     FIEDKAIRDGRLKQRSWNHERKAIANFYRNTPEGYHVDHDIPINHPLVCGLHCIANLQ
                     YLPAKDNLSKHNSWTPE"
     CDS             22631..23095
                     /locus_tag="LVF1_p2_dsDNA_5_length=44719_depth=0.59x_27"
                     /protein_id="VOG01039"
                     /product="sp|O64333|TIPK_BPN15 Tail tip assembly protein K"
                     /translation="MIGLPYIPEINDCLQAVRRRYADIGLPIRDYAFPNDFWDYNDSM
                     IERLFHKEGFYAVDSDNWKPQINDVLLIPGSSQIPFPTHLGVLVENNKIYHHYTNRAS
                     ELSPFAGIWRNPTVILRHKDFVPEEPNGKVVNLEELMPDHVRRRFATPPVSE"
     CDS             23055..23402
                     /locus_tag="LVF1_p2_dsDNA_5_length=44719_depth=0.59x_28"
                     /protein_id="VOG01910"
                     /product="sp|O64333|TIPK_BPN15 Tail tip assembly protein K"
                     /translation="MFDADSLRHLYQNKGPERVGFITKRGRLVEVTNIHPEPHNFFEV
                     GLEDLEENVAKSKAIWHTQPGRTSQLSYEDYLGFLNFPEHLHIVIGSDGYRVYKVEDG
                     SVLKDSIFLWQTP"
     CDS             23356..23988
                     /locus_tag="LVF1_p2_dsDNA_5_length=44719_depth=0.59x_29"
                     /protein_id="VOG02435"
                     /product="sp|O64334|TIPI_BPN15 Tail tip assembly protein I"
                     /translation="MAQSLKTVFFYGRLRDLIGQDSVQLSGDSVYELIEGVSANFKEQ
                     LQPTPDRERIVVKVRDFDTEDEIRRPLNPDETEVHIYPTLLGGGGKNGGLFKLAVGII
                     LVAVVVWAVVATGGTALLMAGPNAWGLTWLGSAMLTTGIGLIVGGLMEMLMPQPMIDM
                     SASNDIESSKYIGAQGNTIKIGTPIALILGRHRANGHFISFNVDSMNVAA"
     CDS             23975..28375
                     /locus_tag="LVF1_p2_dsDNA_5_length=44719_depth=0.59x_30"
                     /protein_id="VOG00125"
                     /product="sp|Q6QGE9|BPPB3_BPT5 Probable baseplate hub protein"
                     /translation="MSQLKGSGGKPKTPPSPVNTPDNLRSADTVEMVLGIGEGPIKGL
                     TNGAKSFYVGDTVLQRQDGDFNFQDFEMKVYPGDHTPEMLKYRLGGESSNNQVGVSLA
                     YGIPVTRQTQHGNIDAIDIRLVVSGLYKQVQEGKNPGVFDHTFNFAIRYKPVSSSTWG
                     DWYDAGNIMQPNNPHVSEWDSSWSADSYQDGNGNWLDPQDRAKYWASSGWLGSILWYR
                     DQLANQPGGAPAYGSLFIRGKTTSTYVKEFRIPVQRIPEPYQIQIQRLTPDSSLGGDP
                     LYIAEVSWESFQTIDTTPKFYPNTAITQVIAKSTDQFSSIPQMWGEYDGLIVRVPTNY
                     DPETHIYTGIWDGTWKNAWTNNPVWLLYEAIHNTTWGWSAYTPVKWSKYEAYDLAQVC
                     DFILPNGQPRYTFNAYITDPMDGREFCRYMAGSFNSVIIDDQNGNIQILMDKDDPAIA
                     IIGPESVIGNIEYSYTDVNTRFNDMTVVFGNPEIDYNEDRRRIFSQEQIDQHGRIPYD
                     FIAVGCTNENEAVRKASRRMVSATTETEMATFKTNRIASYWKPYDIILITDPIKGYGL
                     SGRFKSFSDVDVVLRDPIYLEVGVSYGIDIQGLSGVVSRNVVVTTTGWTSTLKLSSAL
                     SSSEVHQKAQFSLKQGGGGYGLPKPYRILSIEENNGEADDFQVMAVEVNRLKFAAEDN
                     AEIVGEPIYSFPKNKEPAAPANVNVANASRAAPDGTMLYAARIDFTKPSDPYVTGFFV
                     RYRQPGETEYVVQEIDGSGFVLDLPREGNWEIQVQTRNLWNQQSPWISPTVQPTLIGK
                     QRAISGGGIVSATGFLNQIKVEVEYPEDQADIRYAVVFGNTVNNPVGSAELGKIDSTK
                     FEHTGLTGVQTWYYWLKFEDNLGNRGEFTDPAGVGATTTQASGDDIQDGVLTPDKFEV
                     GFDPVQSVSSLPTTGNYVGRTVLLLTDNTLYNWNGSNWVAMTGNLAEASGIQSVDTLP
                     GGLGPSDQGKVVFLKSDNKIYRWTGSAWIASTATSDLVGQIVEAQIANGALAASKFPS
                     NVRPIEVLGALPSTGNTAGRQVYLTTDGKVYRWTGSAWTTGVSASDIVGSVPSAIPYG
                     PTNPGTGSYEQLFLNTTDKKLYRWNGTAWTTATNGADITAGTITGDRLQAGTIQTAQL
                     GAGVITAEKLAADSVAAGAIQAGAVGADKIQANSIGTSKLFVGATAENLVINPTGIEG
                     NVGWNLAEGTGAGVTLVGQAGWYSNGRYGFWLNKPSTATETAWNSRAFPVVPGRKYSI
                     RLFASGSTSTATGMYHRMHWKTERPANDTMVARDGVADFLSNGPVTGGSPVEYNYVWT
                     APANAYWAAFGIYNWANGPTVMHFADVEVKEQTTGVMIQDGAIYANHLTANSVTANAL
                     ASNSVTTDALAANSVVAGKISVSNLAAINANLGAITAGSININNRFIVTATGATTIRS
                     GTTGQRVEIDQNGGRVYDSAGTLRVRWGMW"
     CDS             28360..28653
                     /locus_tag="LVF1_p2_dsDNA_5_length=44719_depth=0.59x_31"
                     /protein_id="VOG00682"
                     /product="hypothetical protein"
                     /translation="MGYVVMESGYQVFDASGNILVDIGDAVGKGIGYLNITSASGSTT
                     ISALAGRRVFFVVDQVASTGGSTEVTINSSGTITWNWRGVGAFTNCIVVYGVY"
     CDS             28654..29286
                     /locus_tag="LVF1_p2_dsDNA_5_length=44719_depth=0.59x_32"
                     /protein_id="VOG00573"
                     /product="hypothetical protein"
                     /translation="MAVGFQNFNSSGVEQFNSEESQMALVKKQTFTNLPAGAFTFTVT
                     SPVAPIIAFDADNYVYMGGASASGTNWTVNFVARFANTNVTVYAFDFAAQVVTPANFG
                     FQHFNSSGVLLHDAVAGKYLKPVALYDCNYPFNYPSIHTMPSGKIHAVAYTANIYSAA
                     FVADGTYDRPSVRRSGTTIGVQNYSTPSGGGFGASYTLAGKLLMVDVTNY"
     CDS             29296..29520
                     /locus_tag="LVF1_p2_dsDNA_5_length=44719_depth=0.59x_33"
                     /protein_id="None"
                     /product="hypothetical protein"
                     /translation="MDEQQDDLFLGATEDTLPDYDAKDDVIASLREQIVTLQGQVTAM
                     EHFANIVVGQRNEAQNEVAKLQTQAAMKGY"
     CDS             29523..29753
                     /locus_tag="LVF1_p2_dsDNA_5_length=44719_depth=0.59x_34"
                     /protein_id="None"
                     /product="hypothetical protein"
                     /translation="MRLRCDSINYYSRGGIDAQGQPVQRPAAQVTFSFADSDTVSRAI
                     DGFSINFIDLEEPIDYFPGKLYDLSLTEVVEN"
     CDS             29810..30190
                     /locus_tag="LVF1_p2_dsDNA_5_length=44719_depth=0.59x_35"
                     /protein_id="None"
                     /product="hypothetical protein"
                     /translation="MPITFEFLALLIGIAVPLFGGAFAVWRMIEKRVTEKLNGVEQQI
                     DLMKEERKRIVEERKEAEQGLGKRVDKLESTTVNREDYLMDRQSTDRAIESIALSLRE
                     GLNTVTQRIDLVLFEIGRSNGKKD"
     CDS             30174..30581
                     /locus_tag="LVF1_p2_dsDNA_5_length=44719_depth=0.59x_36"
                     /protein_id="None"
                     /product="hypothetical protein"
                     /translation="MAKKTESWIKSDKFVFGLIIILGYMVGWLLTGAIVMTPEQAQLY
                     SQGLATLGPVVGMIAASIWKFAKDELEERKNLSHTITTLADKAPPVTVPIEELTYGPN
                     ENLPIESPADGSVDAPWFSDDSAYTDPDSRTSS"
     CDS             30667..31158
                     /locus_tag="LVF1_p2_dsDNA_5_length=44719_depth=0.59x_37"
                     /protein_id="VOG20621"
                     /product="hypothetical protein"
                     /translation="MDRIYWTAWKLSQEQGSLFDANWLMACMAFETGRKFSANVRNPR
                     SSATGLIQFMDATAKELGTTTTKLAAMKTVDQINYVYRYFSRKIKERGPIRSLEDCYM
                     AILWPAAVGKASEYALFIGGTSSYAVNAGLDKNKDSKVTKAEAAFKVQEQLVEGMKDV
                     NFG"
     CDS             31142..31528
                     /locus_tag="LVF1_p2_dsDNA_5_length=44719_depth=0.59x_38"
                     /protein_id="None"
                     /product="hypothetical protein"
                     /translation="MLILAKTFLSWQGFRSWKFWTGLLAAVALSWVLLTNISLNNKVA
                     KQSSQIAVAEQQLGNAIKINNQLNKDIVALQQGKAIDEEIVKDNQVAIDKMRKEHDAR
                     VQEINRQGPSGPAPAAVICAITRVCN"
     CDS             31476..31805
                     /locus_tag="LVF1_p2_dsDNA_5_length=44719_depth=0.59x_39"
                     /protein_id="None"
                     /product="hypothetical protein"
                     /translation="MVLLPLLLSVPLLACATDSVPTDTRTIYVYPPASLLVVGDDPTK
                     PTLEQLAGPDGDKYAAKYILDLELSGMTRAQSLRCLQEWVNIQKAREAGTTPASPPPA
                     YCVFEEK"
     CDS             31802..32158
                     /locus_tag="LVF1_p2_dsDNA_5_length=44719_depth=0.59x_40"
                     /protein_id="None"
                     /product="hypothetical protein"
                     /translation="MKAANLKIPLVVGTNENLSESFEFWQDEAETVPVDLTGYTASFG
                     MRNVQRPSGADLQASAIDGEVLVMSPNVVVIDITPDRLDELTGGNYDFEILLTAPTGR
                     KTVKMRGKIQLRMGIA"
     CDS             32158..32424
                     /locus_tag="LVF1_p2_dsDNA_5_length=44719_depth=0.59x_41"
                     /protein_id="VOG02197"
                     /product="hypothetical protein"
                     /translation="MTISVVVPQNEGISVVLGDDKVTIRQPDAPEASPSTTGQDGRSA
                     YESAVKNGYTGTEAQWVASLKGEPGDSVIEDPGDLTITLLNAMI"
     CDS             32436..32975
                     /locus_tag="LVF1_p2_dsDNA_5_length=44719_depth=0.59x_42"
                     /protein_id="None"
                     /product="hypothetical protein"
                     /translation="MAAMSVRVNDLANATGGQLKALRTLINGNLADLSTLTTTARGSL
                     VAAINEIDAELQSLAASGGATINDASTASTTQTYSITKIINYVSDAIAAVKDEILGGA
                     GEAYDTLQELKALLDSTDGDLSALTIAIGKRVSTEASQGLTSTEKQNARDNIDVYSKA
                     EIGNPDTDFVATLNTAMAS"
     CDS             32975..33505
                     /locus_tag="LVF1_p2_dsDNA_5_length=44719_depth=0.59x_43"
                     /protein_id="VOG18508"
                     /product="hypothetical protein"
                     /translation="MSLTARIDAAMTAIANLIKGRQPLSTVLTDLSGRTVGVSQTNSI
                     LDRASGDGRYSQTKSGSVIVRMEAESSGGLVLTGSKGYFEIPYAHTLTGWSLFSDQNT
                     NMVVDLKKSTYANFPSTTTITASAKPSLTAARKGTSNTLTGWTVSGASGDVYEVNIDS
                     NSAATSATFVLRFTKS"
     CDS             33502..33678
                     /locus_tag="LVF1_p2_dsDNA_5_length=44719_depth=0.59x_44"
                     /protein_id="None"
                     /product="hypothetical protein"
                     /translation="MILPDPIDMDDPEHLPLIYENWRALNNGATDADCEEAIALGMTP
                     REHLFTYVFMRSVQ"
     CDS             33675..35225
                     /locus_tag="LVF1_p2_dsDNA_5_length=44719_depth=0.59x_45"
                     /protein_id="None"
                     /product="hypothetical protein"
                     /translation="MTPVVAWGVTSQSSALSSVDAVPVAPTAGDLVFVSITAANESGG
                     APTVTPASGWEIVDNQTFSIYGAYPARNVLMKKVIGSSEASNLGATFTTNANLSTTTD
                     AWGIRGADPASVAISITSNTTDSNLMWGSVATTSGALILRLATNHSAGAGYWGNVGPS
                     GHTRLSNKKSVEPNTALYYATATGATTGTAGPSPLANGGNVTPTFSYTISLADSSGPD
                     VTAPTITSSASPSVAEGSALSHSLTANEAVTWTKAGGADAASFTLSGSTLSLPAQTYP
                     SGPFVVVVRATDAASNWTEQTITVSITEAPAVQIIGFTSGTTAAAAVSGTLPGDLQIA
                     FAYRENSNTLPTLAAGWTEVKSTTGGQTNSSRLSWRIAGASNIATGTFTSATTTIMLT
                     LRPKTGYTLAIGATANALTGATNSLNYGTLSLEGGPNRVFGFVGHRSINTNIETPPTG
                     MENVASVLDGTDEAAVHATPNSVSSWPTTPQTITGTASGWRTHVLEVRATATSSGRRR
                     SVWISLID"
     CDS             complement(35222..35884)
                     /locus_tag="LVF1_p2_dsDNA_5_length=44719_depth=0.59x_46"
                     /protein_id="K06217"
                     /product="phoH, phoL; phosphate starvation-inducible protein PhoH and related proteins"
                     /translation="MQTKRKLVVIPPSGREQLKALNPEQEVYLDLLKNNEQVFALGRA
                     GTGKTYMPTALAADMFISKSIKKLVIVRPAVAAGGENLGYLPGDLEEKIAPWAYPVLD
                     ILEQRLGKGNLQELLNKEAIVTESLGYMRGRTYNDSMIILDEAQNTTPLQMHLFLTRV
                     GYNSKVVVAGDLRQTDISKLNGLQDALRRNEKHQIAPVVTLTKVERSGLAGKWADAYD
                     ED"
     CDS             complement(35952..36164)
                     /locus_tag="LVF1_p2_dsDNA_5_length=44719_depth=0.59x_47"
                     /protein_id="None"
                     /product="hypothetical protein"
                     /translation="MLYVVTYLTESGDRGVLAALTAEPTDGHISTLVRDRHSGEVEGN
                     TSYLSWEVHKIKIEDLPEPSEILDHI"
     CDS             complement(36164..37135)
                     /locus_tag="LVF1_p2_dsDNA_5_length=44719_depth=0.59x_48"
                     /protein_id="K00526"
                     /product="E1.17.4.1B, nrdB, nrdF; ribonucleoside-diphosphate reductase beta chain [EC:1.17.4.1]"
                     /translation="MPVNQLLVPSVGYKPFRFPWAYDLWLKQQQVHWLPEEVPLGEDV
                     NDWANNLTDAERNLLTQIFRFFTQADIEVADNYMERYSQVFKPTEVKMMLGAFANMET
                     IHIAAYSLLLDTIGMPESEYGAFMEYEAMRDKHDYMQQFGVETDEDILRTMAMFGAFS
                     EGLQLFASFAMLMNFPRFSKMKGMGQIVSWSVRDESLHAEGIIKLFHAYAKESGALTD
                     AVKADIVQHCRNVVAMEDKFIDLAFGMGGIEGMTADDIKSYIRFIADWRLRQLGLEPI
                     YGIEENPLPWLQSMLSGVEHANFFEARSTEYSVAASQGRWDEIDWKF"
     CDS             complement(37126..38898)
                     /locus_tag="LVF1_p2_dsDNA_5_length=44719_depth=0.59x_49"
                     /protein_id="K00525"
                     /product="E1.17.4.1A, nrdA, nrdE; ribonucleoside-diphosphate reductase alpha chain [EC:1.17.4.1]"
                     /translation="MTEVGKPREFTGSSYKIQIDPSRDALLTDFGKTTLKDRYLLPGE
                     TYQDVFARVASAYADDEEHAQRIYDYMSKLWFMPSTPILSNGGTSRGLPISCFLNDVP
                     DSLEGIQDTWNENTWLARNGGGIGTYWGGVRSIGEPVGQSGKTSGVIPFIKVMDALTL
                     AISQGSLRRGSAAVYLDIDHPEIEEFLEIRKKGGDLNRKSLNIHHGVGITDEFMKAVE
                     NGTKYDLKSPRTGKVIKSLDARYIWGKLLETRLQTGEPYLLFKDTAQRGLAKHQQELG
                     LVTKQSNLCAEINLTTGKDHLGQERTAVCCLSSVNAEYFLEWSQDARFVEDILRFLDN
                     VLTDFIERAPDEMKRAKYAAMRERSVGLGLMGFHSFLQDMNVPFEGLMAKGWNQKMFV
                     HLRKKADEASRVLAEERGPAPDAAERGVMERFSHKLAVAPTASISIIAGGTSAGIEPI
                     PTNIYTHKTLSGTFAVKNQALEKLLESKGLNNDVIWNSILEHEGSVQHLEELDTYEKA
                     VFKTAFELDQVAIVEMAGDRAPYICQGQSVNLFIPADVHKSELHYLHAHAWKIGVKSL
                     YYLRSKSIQRAAFAGSDKECLACQ"
     CDS             complement(38981..39466)
                     /locus_tag="LVF1_p2_dsDNA_5_length=44719_depth=0.59x_50"
                     /protein_id="VOG00248"
                     /product="sp|Q05247|VG37_BPML5 Gene 37 protein"
                     /translation="MNIATYDKNAHKTIANSTQDHLDKVLTAEFISILRRFVELARTI
                     DTYKKSAFYGRNIETFPNPGPVDQIKIKEYRERVPFQFIHGVLGIAGESGEVVELLLK
                     AFDGEDVKELSKEELGDVLWYLTIAAKANETPLEEVAKFNNEKLAARWGEDTEKADFK
                     D"
     CDS             complement(39463..39909)
                     /locus_tag="LVF1_p2_dsDNA_5_length=44719_depth=0.59x_51"
                     /protein_id="VOG10377"
                     /product="hypothetical protein"
                     /translation="MEAEPTLDYLEGPLSGVPVDLRIIPAKTENLPDSNPKTAYGIKK
                     PSMHLIPGVALMTLAKVMALGAKKYGAYNWRDQPVSASVYISALLRHIYQWFDGEDID
                     PESGAPHLGHAMACLAILLDALAQGTLIDDRPKPGQTDRIIKELSE"
     CDS             complement(39912..40154)
                     /locus_tag="LVF1_p2_dsDNA_5_length=44719_depth=0.59x_52"
                     /protein_id="None"
                     /product="hypothetical protein"
                     /translation="MSNNLQSVADQVFNAPEGLFTVNSVVTRIIGYFDDPNFDENNLA
                     SLAGGTIGPILALLRLVAELEGRVNLLESRIANDGK"
     CDS             complement(40147..40842)
                     /locus_tag="LVF1_p2_dsDNA_5_length=44719_depth=0.59x_53"
                     /protein_id="K03465"
                     /product="thyX, thy1; thymidylate synthase (FAD) [EC:2.1.1.148]"
                     /translation="MISKGLMSVELIDHMGSDLSVVNAARVSFDKHTSEFEEKDAKLI
                     RYLAKHDHWSPFAHTSLQFRYDVPIFVARQEFKHIVGLVRNEMSRRYVSDTPEFYMPE
                     EFRGAPVNMKQGSSDEIIKEIFWTKEAEFGEGAKGIMTPQAFVAAGYKDSLFRYNTLI
                     ENGVAPEQARIVLPQGVFTSYYITGSLPAFTRFLKLRLDSHAQKEIQDLAKLVAPHVE
                     ALYPVSYKELMNV"
     CDS             complement(40832..41044)
                     /locus_tag="LVF1_p2_dsDNA_5_length=44719_depth=0.59x_54"
                     /protein_id="None"
                     /product="hypothetical protein"
                     /translation="MEDIDVNNTGAVTVSAQALYDTLRAFNPQDHQIVVRVEVLVGGR
                     SYYRSLRSPALEGDKIVAHEVPKRDF"
     CDS             complement(41044..41490)
                     /locus_tag="LVF1_p2_dsDNA_5_length=44719_depth=0.59x_55"
                     /protein_id="None"
                     /product="hypothetical protein"
                     /translation="MLNLTDRARARFPDTEKFKVTSLLIDEITAELKAPRAHPIRIAT
                     KFGVPTALVRFVHNEIPQPGSTFTTHSEDGWGRKELRDFIVTRKLAHQEWAEEDKHTI
                     ENLRERYDAGEIELAQGRDGNFVIQYAFVRSKKAKRETAWFKLEVE"
     CDS             complement(41500..43416)
                     /locus_tag="LVF1_p2_dsDNA_5_length=44719_depth=0.59x_56"
                     /protein_id="VOG00654"
                     /product="sp|P04522|EXO2_BPT4 Exonuclease subunit 2"
                     /translation="MLNKIRIKDVFAHKDTTINFEKGLTRLHGANEAGKSQVFEMIRW
                     GLFGNKALRTSPDDYKGGSVELTFLKDYKVNRTSGNAVLYKNDEVIARSTTAVNKKII
                     ELVGYGLKTYDNVNSINQNEVEKLTSMGLPERKKFLDELIGAAEIDKLIADYKADLTA
                     ADAEIKALEGLVSKVTAPAMPKGLRPLELIQKDQAGADEKVTQIRIQENSVSVLERQL
                     QQAMALPDPMPQNTLEEVQVLLEQAEENEKAQKEARIGYPMIARLIDSGAGPQDVASL
                     KADVDTILRARQARKPKFTREEIVSNLEKHKANDAFEKVTKLRVELESYTSCPRCGLS
                     FEDEAAATTAKINELLPIARPYKGLPSREALGEAEIENTVLENATSQLAGVTNKYAQM
                     FSEPVDFSQETFDRIEGILTSSSISLSMANRSLTAKREKARIENLEHELNNEKTKLQA
                     LDSKKVAAYIMELRQERAARDQYDLEVRHYDEQAKRNAEIVSKVEERKKDREETANVV
                     KALQGFKYYINTYFLPSVGKAASAMLVTMTNGKRKKISITDKFEIDVDGKKVEALSGS
                     TKAIVNIALRFALQFVLTKNTFSVFMADEVDGSFDDNRAKYLNECMVGMTDHLDQVIV
                     ISHKPITAQHNIKL"
     CDS             complement(43394..44386)
                     /locus_tag="LVF1_p2_dsDNA_5_length=44719_depth=0.59x_57"
                     /protein_id="VOG01045"
                     /product="sp|P04521|EXO1_BPT4 Exonuclease subunit 1"
                     /translation="MRNPQLTINGKKIQTIGDVHLGRVYANGVPLHMRGTMENLQREK
                     FKTLLAIDTVEFTVLVGDLFDSFVVDPADVDFAANSLLSAARGSPNRRFVVLGGNHDE
                     SKDLTRVSSFDNFKLIVSEAKLPNIDLIVEPRTIEGLGFISWSAKYSAKELAEKLVAQ
                     GKQLDAVFGHWDVVLPSHANHYNMVPTEQLKTITKKVVTGHVHKPEVIERDGIELTLV
                     GSILPLAHGEEIPEDEMFYTITRKDYDEDPKKYDRKFVRFVLGEDEDLPEGDFIQIKA
                     YVKPTKTSIDVNEPEEVTEFDVGKLLKKFLVEHDVSDKKAIEVVERFHAKQNQD"
     CDS             complement(44361..44717)
                     /locus_tag="LVF1_p2_dsDNA_5_length=44719_depth=0.59x_58"
                     /protein_id="None"
                     /product="hypothetical protein"
                     /translation="SIMANAEDPGIVMRDFADWSIQINGPPLRFWAKPTTFDFMFVTS
                     YLKDFKQPIPFDFREATDMNSYLRGRYAPNPIDRSDEPKMSGTAHDAIHDSLHQIKVL
                     FHHEQKARNAQSSANN"
ORIGIN
        1 ACTCGGGGTG AAATTTTTAA GAATTTAGGA ATAACCATAA TGAACCAGTT GCAGAAGGAA 
       61 TGTCCTATTA CTATATAACT GCCGTGGTCG TCATGGGCTA CCTCCTATAA AAGAAAAGGC 
      121 CCCGAAGCTC TCGCTCCGGG GCCTTTTACG CTTTTCATGT TGTATTAAAT TTCGCTTTGC 
      181 TTGTCCAAGT GCGCCTTCAA TTGATCAAAA CCTCCAACGT GTTCATCATC GATAAACACC 
      241 TGAGGGATTT GCTTAGCACC CGGCATAACG TCCAGAAGCT CCATCACACT CTTCTTCTCA 
      301 TAGGGAATGC CGCGAGCCTT CAGTAGAACA TCGGCTTGGA TACAACCAGC ACAATGGGGG 
      361 TCGCCATATA CTTCAATCTT CATTAGTGAA TAGTCCTTAC ATCAATTTCC GCGTTGGTAT 
      421 TTTCGGCAAT GTCTTTGATC ATCTCCCCGA CGCCAACCAT GGAGTTGGCT TTGCCGAAGG 
      481 GGACACCGTC CGCAAGGACG ATGTATCTAT GTTCAGCGAC CTTTTCGGGC TTCTCGTTCA 
      541 TTCACCGTCT CCTTTACCTT TGTCAGAAAA TCACCCGCAG GGGCAATGAC CCATTGGAAC 
      601 ACAGCGAGGC CCGTAGCAAC ACCTGCTGTA ACCAGACCAT AGAGGGTCAA TCCAGTTAGA 
      661 AAAGTCATTT CTTAGCTCCA TTAAAAATCT CAATACCATC GTAGATGCAC TGCATCTGTC 
      721 CTGTAGGATG CATCTCCATC CTAATCTCAA ACCCAAACTC AGGAGCTAGG TCCCTCATCT 
      781 TGGTCCTGAA CTGCCTCATA CCATAGGGCT GCATATTACC CGGCCCCACG CAGAAGCCAT 
      841 AATACTTCTG GTGAAGAGCC ATCTCAGTAA TCTGGCTACC CTTCTTGAAG CGAATCGATT 
      901 GTCCCTCAGT CATGAAGAAA CGAACGCTGT TGTTGATGTT CGCCATCTCA CCCACGCGGC 
      961 TAGCATGAGA GGAAGGCAGA GTGTATTCGT TGTTCTTCAG CAGACGCGGG ATCGCCTCCA 
     1021 CGGCCCAAGC AACAATACCC TCACGTTCTT CACCAGCGAT GATCTCTCCA TAGTCCAGAA 
     1081 TGCGCTGCTC TGCCTTGATG ATGTTGTCAA AGCGGAGGAT CAACCAACGA CGGTTGAAGC 
     1141 CCTCAGAAGT ATCCTGAGAC TTCGGCAAGT GGTTTGAACC AAACCAATGG GTTGCATAGA 
     1201 TCGCAGCTTG GAACAGTTGC CCATTCTTAT ACTGCAACTG GATTTCATCA CCACTGACGA 
     1261 TATCCTTAAA GCGTTGACCA TTGATCCGAG CCTCTTCAGG AAGCTCGCCC GCGATGTTCA 
     1321 GAATCTTGTT GTGCATGGTG ACAGGCGAGA ATTTGTCTCC CCAAGTCTCG GGAGGACAGA 
     1381 CACAACGCGC TTCATCAGGC ACAATGCTGC TGACAATCTT CAGAAGCTGG GATTTACCCG 
     1441 TTTTCGCAGC ACCTTCCAGA AGGATGGCAC GTTGATAGCG AGGCCCCATA CCGAACAAGG 
     1501 TCACAGCCAT AGCTTCTTGC AGAGCAGACA CCTTTTGCTC GTAATCGGCA TCATTTCCCC 
     1561 ACGCTTGATA CAGAAATTCG AAGAATTTCG GCGCTTTTCC TGCTTTTTCG GGCAGAAAAC 
     1621 GGAAGGGAAG TGTGTAAGTT GCGCCATAAG CAGGGTTATG ATCATACAAT TTACCGTCGA 
     1681 TTGAGAGGAA ACCATTGGCA AAATTGACGC CTTTCTGGGC AATCGTCTGA ATACCTTCGG 
     1741 GAAGAAGGGT CTTCACAACA CTCAAAATCT GCTTATGGTC GCTCTCTTTA CGAGCCATTT 
     1801 TCAGGGTTCC ATACTCCTCC GCAATCCACT TGCGAACCTC ACGCTCGGGC TTCTCGACCC 
     1861 AATGGCTGCC ATTATACGTC CACAGCTTAT CTCCATAGAC CCTCAGGTCG CCATATTGAG 
     1921 CGAAATCCTT GATCACAGCT TGCGCGATCT CGGTATGGTT GTCGCCCATC ATATCGCCTT 
     1981 GACCGATTTC GTTCATGCGA CGCTTCAGCA TCGTGACAGT CAGCTTCTCC TTGCTGGTAT 
     2041 CAACGATGTA TTTGAACAGG CGCTCCTGAT CGATAGTGTT CAGTTGCTTG TTCTCAGCGA 
     2101 TCTTCTCGAT GGCCTTGTTG ATGACCTCGC TACGACGAAC ACTGCCAGCC TCGTGAGTCT 
     2161 CGAAACCGTT CTGGACGAAC TCCTTGATCT GGTCAAAGTC CCATTCGACT TCATCCTCAC 
     2221 TGAAGTCAAG GTGCATCAGG CGCTTGTCTT CTTCAGACAG CCCTTCGTCC CACCCCTTCG 
     2281 GCAGAGGCTT CTTGCGTTCC TTAACATCAC GAATGATGAA CTCCACCATC CGTTGAATGC 
     2341 CTTTGTCGAT ATCGATCTGG TCGCCAGCGA CCTTCTCGGT GAAGCCTTCA TACCAACCGC 
     2401 GCATCAGAGT GATGGCTTCA GAAAGAGGAC GTTCACCCCG CATCACACCA CTGGCATAAG 
     2461 CACCAGCGAC TTGAATCATC TTGGAGTCGC GCGCTCCGCT TGCGACAAAG TCAGTCACGA 
     2521 TGGTCCGACC ACTCAGGGAG AGGTTGAAGC CATTCTCTAC GAGGATCGCA CGGAGGATTT 
     2581 CTTCGATGTT CTTCGGGAGG ACCGGAAGAG TATCGATGAC ATCGATCAGG TTAGCGTTCG 
     2641 CTTGATACGG CTGCTTGGTG CTAGGGTGGA TGCTCGGAGG AAGAACAACT TGGGTGCGAG 
     2701 TGCCCAGATG CTCAACAAGC ATATTACCGC CAGCGTCCTT GATACGGAAC GTAGGAACGT 
     2761 CATTGAACTT GAACGCCATG ACCTTGCCCT TCTTACCAAT ACGGTGCCAA GGGGACTTAG 
     2821 GAAGTGCGCT CTCAATGATA GCCATGATAC GTTGGTTGCT TTCCTGCGTC GTATCCAAGT 
     2881 CGATATCGAT CACAGTAACG CCCGATTGCT TACCAAGAAC CATCCCAATG TTGCCATTGG 
     2941 GGTAGTCTCG CATCCAACCT GCGAATTCCT CAGGATCAGG CAGCTTGTCG TGGAACCGCG 
     3001 ACCAATCGTT AGGGACCGGA CGCTTTTCAT GATACACCAG CGGAATAACG CTGATGCCCT 
     3061 TCTTGTAATA ATCGTTGGCT ACTGCCGAGA AGATCGGCGT TGCATCACGC CGCGAGGAAA 
     3121 TAGTGCTCAT TGCTCACCCA AAATTTTCAT AAATTCAGTT CGTTGTTCCG CTGTCATCAC 
     3181 CTTATCGACG GCCAGCAAAA CTCTATCTTG GAAGTTCTTC AGAGTCCTGA GGTTCCAAGT 
     3241 GCGTTCTTTA AGGTCCACCA ACTTGCCAAC TAGAGAGGCT TTCAGTTTCA AATACTGTTG 
     3301 TTGTGCATCT CGATCCTCAT CCAAGGTAGA AGGTTTGAAG TCGTTGACCT CTTTGTAGAG 
     3361 TTCAGTGATT TCGGTTTCTA GGTCGTTAAT GTCTTTGGCT TTAGCTTGAT CGACGTAGAT 
     3421 AATAGGCCGA ACCAGCTTGA CGAACTCTGG TGGCAGACTT ATGTCCTCCA ACAGGTTCGG 
     3481 GTCTTTTTTA GCCCTTTCCA CAAACTCGAC GAAGTCCCAA AGTGTTTCTT TGTTCATGCT 
     3541 CATGTTTCTC CATATGAGTA GGACTGTGCC AGAATTCAAG GGACTCGTCG AGATTTGTTT 
     3601 TATATATGGT TATGAACAGG AAGCGCGGCA TGAAATATGA GGGAAAGCCT TGTAAACATT 
     3661 GCGGAAATAC TGAACGGTAT TGCTCAAACA GACATTGCAC TCATTGCCAT AAGACAGTAG 
     3721 AAATAAATAA AAGAAGGCCG GGATATAGGA ACGAGCTTGA ACGTTCTCGT CGCGCGATGG 
     3781 GTGGAAAGCC CACTGAAGTG ACGCGCGAGT TCTATATCGA AGCTGCTCTG AAGACCCATA 
     3841 TGGAAGGTGT GCTTTATGAA GTGGACCACA TTGTGCCTCT GAAGCATCCT CTGATTTGCG 
     3901 GTCTTCATAA TGAACACAAC CTCCAAGTTA TTACGGCAGA CGATAATAGA AACAAGTCCA 
     3961 ATACCTACGA GATTGGTGGT AAGCCTTGGC TGCCTAGCCA TCCCTACCTA TTCGTTTGAG 
     4021 AAGCTGTTAC CCTTGGCTAG ATTCTCTTCC GCTGTTAGAT ATTGAAGGTT CGCTAGACAG 
     4081 TGAAGTCCAC AAACCAATGG ATGGCTTAGA GGTATTTCAT GATCCACATG ATGCCCCTCA 
     4141 GGACAATTTT TGTAGAACTC GTTCATAGCT TGCACCTCGT GTTTGAAAAC CGTGGCCTGT 
     4201 TTTAGCTGTC CTCTACGTTT TCTAGTATGA GCTGCTTTTT CTGCTTTGTG ATTTTCATAA 
     4261 TATTCTTGAC GATACTTTTT AATATGCAGC CGTGCTCGAC CTCTAGCGGT TTGTTGTGCC 
     4321 ACTTTATCTT TGTTTTTGTT TCTCCAGTTT CTTTGATATT CCCCGTTAGT ATTATAATAA 
     4381 CTGACTGATA CTTTGTTTCT AGTGCATTGC ATACAATCCC CACTTTTAGT GAATCTAGGT 
     4441 TCAATATGGC CATGCTTACA GGGCTTACCT GTGAAATATC TAATTAGTCC TTGCTCTTTA 
     4501 GCTTGTTTGC GTGTGATAAT ATTCATGTTT ACACATATAA GATAGACCTA ACGGATTTTC 
     4561 AATGAACGAA AATGAACTCA TGTCTAACTT CCTCAGTCGG CTCCGCCATC GATACTCTAT 
     4621 CGATAGTGAA AGCATGGGAA TTACTGACTG GTTAGAACAG AATACAACGC TACGTAAAAA 
     4681 ACCATATTCT ATTAAAGGCT ACGAGTTCCA GCGGCAGATT GCTGATGATC TTCACATTAA 
     4741 TATGAGCGTT ATCAAACCCT CTCAAGTGGG GCTTACTGAG ATTCAAATCC GAAAAGCGCT 
     4801 AGCTTTTGTT CGGCGCAATG ATGGAGTCTC AGTTATTTAT TCCATGCCCA CAGACGATAT 
     4861 GAGAAACAGA TTATCACAAA CTCGTATCAA GCCCATTGTT GAGAACGACA CCGTTTTTAT 
     4921 GACGGAGTTC GATGAGGATG CTGTTCGTGC TAAAGGACTG ATGCAATTCG GACAATCTTT 
     4981 CCTCTATCTT ACTGGTTCTA AAGAAGCAGA TGCCACGAGC ATCGCTGCGG ATATGCTTAT 
     5041 GAGCGACGAA ATTGACTTGG CAGATGACCC TGAGATGTTG AACCTATTTA GATCGCGTCT 
     5101 TCAAGGTTCG AAGTATAAGA TCAACCAACG ATTTTCAACT CCTACTTATC CGAAGGCGGG 
     5161 GGTATCTCAG GACTATACAG ATTCAGATCA ACATGAATAC TTCATCAAAT GTCATTCCTG 
     5221 TAACCACCAA CAGGTCCCCG ATTTCTCTCG AAAATTCTGT GATATCCCCG GAATTGGAGA 
     5281 TGACTTTGAA TCTCTCGTTG ACCAAATCAA TATCGACAAC GTCGGTGATC TCGACCTACG 
     5341 CAACTCAGTC GTGGTTTGCG AGAAATGCAG AACCCCTCTT CATCTTGGAG ACGCAGAGCG 
     5401 TCGAGAGTGG GTGCCCCTCA AACCTTCCCT ATCGGATATT GCACGAGGAT ATAGAGTCCG 
     5461 GCCTTTCTCC CTTGAGGGAC TTGATATCCG TTATATCGTG GGCGAACTCA TCGAAGCCAA 
     5521 GAAAAAGACT TCGCTGCGTC GTTTCCACAA TACTGTCTTG GGTGAAGCGT ATATCGATGA 
     5581 CTCTATCGCG CTGAGCGAGG ATATGGTCCG TGCTGCTATG GGCCAGCAAC TTGGTTGGCA 
     5641 CTACAATGGC CAGCAAGTGT TCCTCGGCAT TGACGTTGGT CAGAACTGCC ACGTGGTTAT 
     5701 GGGGACTTGG AATAGGACGG ATGGATGGAA TGTATTCCAC TGGCAAGTGG TGCCAGCCAC 
     5761 ACAGCTTGAA GAACATGTCA AGGCACTGCT GGCGGAATAC AAGATTGTAG GTGGGGCTAT 
     5821 TGATAGACAC CCCTACACGC CAACTGCTGT TGCTGTCCGC GCTCTCTCTG ACGGCAAGAT 
     5881 TATCCCTGTC GAATACCGTG GTCTGACCGA GGTGAATGTT AAGGAGAACG AACTGACGCC 
     5941 TGAAGAAGGC TACGCTCAGG TTAACAAGAC CCAGCTTCTA GATGACGTTG CTCGTGCTAT 
     6001 TCGTCAGAAG GAAATGATCT TCACCAACTA TGGTAAGGAT CAATCTATGA TCATCGAGCA 
     6061 TATGATGGAC AACGTCCGTC ACGAAGAAGA AGGTGAAAAG GCCGTTTGGA AGAAACAAAC 
     6121 TGGTAACGAC CACTACTTCC ACGCTATTGC TTTCATGCTG GCTTCCAAGA AGCTGGCAGA 
     6181 TTTCATTATT GCTAATGATA AGAATGATGT CCGCACTTTG GTTATGGCCA ACAATGTTGA 
     6241 CATTAAGAAG AGAAGTAATG ACAATCTCGG GAGCAATACA GGTGATAATA GGATATGGCG 
     6301 ACAAACGCAC TTGCTGTAGT TCTCCCGAAG AAGCGCGCGA ACCCCAAAGG GGTGGGCTCT 
     6361 ACTCCTACCT ATAACGCGCA GAACCCGGAT CAACTCCTGA CTGTGCCCAA CTATCGGGAA 
     6421 CACACGACGG ATATCTTTAA TAGTAGGGCA TCAGATGACT CTCGGACTCT GTTGCAAAAT 
     6481 CTGTTCAAAC ACGATCCTGA CGTTTCTGCC TCCGTTAATG CTTATCTCAC TGTAGCTTCC 
     6541 TCGGCAGAGC CTTGGTGGGT TGTCAAAGAC CCCCAAGGCC AACTGGATTC TCAGGGACAG 
     6601 GATCAGGTGA ATCTCATCAT CCAATCCCTC TTTACTAAAT ATGACTACTC TCTTGGATTC 
     6661 CAACTGAAGC CTGATATGGC TTCCTTTTTC AATGAGCTTC GTTACATGCT CCTGCTCCGT 
     6721 GGGGGTATTG GCACTGAATT GATTCTTGAT AAAACCATGG TCCCCACTGA GCTTCGTCAT 
     6781 ATCGATCTCA GCACTGTCCA ATGGCGTGAA ACTGAATCTG GCAAACTGAA GCCTGTTCAA 
     6841 CTACCCGCTG GCTCCTCGGA TGAGATCAAT CTGGATATTC CTACGTTCTT CGTGAACTTC 
     6901 CTGAAGCGCG ACCCTACTGG TGTCTATTCC TATTCGCCGT TTGTTAGTGC CATCAACACC 
     6961 ATTGCCGCTC GTCAGCAAAT CGTGAACGAC CTCTATCGTA TCATGCGTAA GACTGGCTAC 
     7021 CCTCGTATGC ATATCGAGGT GGTCGAAGAA GTTCTTCGCA AGAATGCTCC TCCTGTTGCT 
     7081 AGACAAGACG AAGCTGAAAT GAATACGTGG ATGCAAGCGC GTCTGCAAGA GATTGCCACG 
     7141 AACGTTGCAA CTCTTAGCGT TGACCAAGCT TTCGTCCACA CGGATGCTGT TCAACCCAGC 
     7201 ATGATGAATG AACGCTCTCC CGGTGTCGCT GTAGATATCA CTCCGATGAT CGAGATGTTC 
     7261 AACGATCAGA ACCAAGCTGC TCTGAAGACC ATGGCTACCA TCATTGGTCG AGGTGACAAA 
     7321 GGCGTGAACA CTGCCTCTGT GGAATCTCGT ATCTTCTCTA TGCACGCAGA TGCTCTGAAC 
     7381 ATGCCTATCT CTCAGTTCAT GTCAGAAGTG TTGACACTGG CACTGCGTAT GGCCGGTTCT 
     7441 CAATCTCGTG TTGAATTCGG GTTCGACAAA GTGGAACTCC GTCCCGATCT AGAACTGGAA 
     7501 CCTCAGCGCA CGATGAAGCA GAACCGTCTT CTGATGCTGC TTTCTGAAGG TCTGATTTCC 
     7561 GACAATGACT TCCATTGGGA AATGTTCGGT CAACCTAAAC CCGCTAATAT CCAAGAACTC 
     7621 AGCGGAACCA AGTTCTTCAA TGCTAAGGCC AGCGATGGCG CTCTTGATGG AACTACGACT 
     7681 GCGGACCCCT CTGGCGATGC CCGCCAACAA GGCAACTCTA TGGACCGCGC TAATACCCCC 
     7741 GATGGCTCTG GTGCCGCTCG TGGGTCTGAT TCTACTAGAA GGGCTGCTAG CTAATGAAAG 
     7801 AACTTGATAT CACTCCTCAG ATCGAAGCTG CGATCTACCG AGTTAATGGG GGTCAGAAGA 
     7861 TTGACCTCAG CAAAATTGCT GTCTTTGAAT CCCGCAGCCT GAACACTCGC CCTCTGCGTC 
     7921 GTCGGACTGG ATTGTTCGCT GGCGGTGTTA CTCTGAAGAA TACCCTAGAT GAGATGGCTG 
     7981 CTTTCCTGAA CGCCTCTGAC GAAGGTATTC CCTTGCACCT GATGCATAAT ACAGAGCTTC 
     8041 TGAACGTTGG TCGCTTGTTT GAGGCTCGTG TGGATCAAGC CCGCGATGGT CAATGGGAGC 
     8101 TTAGCTCTCT GTTTTATATC CCTCGCACTG AAGCTGCTCT GATTGAGCGC ATCAACACTG 
     8161 GCGTCACTGA TCAGGTTAGC ATCGGTATCC AAGGTAAGCG TCTGCAATGT TCGCACTGTG 
     8221 ACTTCGATTA TCGTCAAGGC GATATGATGA ATCTGATGAG CCTGACTTGC GACGAAGGTC 
     8281 ACGAGATTGG AGTGAACGGA GTTCACGTCC TTATTGACGG TCTTGACCAA TGGATGGAGC 
     8341 AATCTGTTGT CGATACTGGT GCTGCTGGCG GTGCCCGAAT TGTGAATCGT GAGAACGCTA 
     8401 AATATCAGCA ACGCGACGAC TTTTATCGCA TGGCAGCCAA AACTCACCAA AATGACCATG 
     8461 AGACATATAC GCCACTCATT GCTAACCTCA ATGAGATTCT AAGTGAGGAG AAACCTACGG 
     8521 TGGATAAAGC CGAACTGGAA ACTTTCTTGA ACGAGAAGTT CGAAGAACAA AATAAATCTG 
     8581 TTGCTGCCTC TCTGGCTGCA AAGGATACTG AAATTGCTGC CGCCGTAGAA CGAGCGGAAG 
     8641 CTGCCGAAGG CCGTGTGGCC GAACTGGAAG CTGCTGCTGC CGCTGCTGAA GATGCTCCGA 
     8701 ATGCCGAGAA GGTTGCCGAA CTGGAAGCTG CTCTCGAAAC TGCGAACGCC TCTCTGGCAA 
     8761 CTGTTGCTGA GTTCCTGAAG GATCAAGCCA AGAAGGCTCA AGTGGCCGCT GGCGTGAAGA 
     8821 CTCCGGTTGA ACCGGAAACT ATCGAGGCTT CGATTGAAGT CATCGAAGGC TCGGGGCGAC 
     8881 ACCTCGCTGG CCTGTTCGCT AAGGAAGAAA CCGAGAAGCG TGAGCTGGGC GAACGTAAGC 
     8941 CCGCTGCGGT TCCCGCCAAC TTCCGTGCTT TCAAACGAAA TGGAGAGAAG TAAACGATGT 
     9001 ATGGCATCAT TTCTAAGAAG GGTCGCTACC TCGAAAATTA TCAGGAAACC TTCTACATCA 
     9061 GTGGCGTAGT TACGCAAGCT GATCTGGGCA AGGCGGTTTC TCTGGATGCG ACCAAGGATA 
     9121 AGACCGTTAA ACTGGCGGCT GATGGCGACA TCATCGTGGG TCGTCTGGAA GTTCTGGAAG 
     9181 CCCGCGCCCA AGAAGGCGTC ACTGTCTGCA CTGTCTCGAT GAAATTCATC GATTGGGTGC 
     9241 CGTATAAGGA TGGCCTGACC GCTGGCGACG TTGCTGGTAT CGGCAAGGGT ATTGTCGGCG 
     9301 CTGGTAACGG TGAGGTCAAG TTTGTGGCTG GTGCACGGAG CAATTATACC GTGTTCCTCG 
     9361 ATACCGCGAA CCGTCGCGCC CATGTGCATT ATCTGTAATA GGAACGGAGA AAAATAATGA 
     9421 ATCTCGCTAC TCTGAAGCGA CAATCTGTAG AGGAAACTGT CGGTAATCTC CGTCACGAAA 
     9481 ATCCTGCTGA ATCGCGCATG GCCGGTGAAC TGCTGGTTGC TCGTGCTAAA GAGGCTGGTC 
     9541 TTTCGATGCG TGACTACCTC AACCTGACGG TTGATGTCAC GAAGACGCAG GACGAGTCCC 
     9601 TCCGCAACCA AGCTGTTGAG GCCAAGCTGG GTGGCTATGA TCTGATGAAG GTCGCGCTGC 
     9661 AACTGCCGGT CGCCAACGAC TTCGAGCAAG GCATTCTGCT GCAAGCTGCG GCTGATACCT 
     9721 TCCAAACCTT CCCCGGCACC CGTGGCCTGT TCCCGGAAGT TATCGATGAT ATGGTGACTT 
     9781 TCAAGTATAA GCAGGACCAA CTGGAATCGG TTGATGCTCT GGTCGCGCAA TCGCGCACGA 
     9841 TCAACGGTGT CGAAATGATC TCGACGGTCA TTGCTGATAA GGCTGACGAC TACGACGTTG 
     9901 CTGGCATCAT CGCTGAGACC GCTAACATTC CCGTTAGCTC GATCCGCACC AGCCAACAGT 
     9961 CGGTGGGAAT CTTCAAGCAC GGTATGGGTT ATCGGACTTC CTACGAGTTC GAACGTCGTA 
    10021 TCTCGCTGGA TATCCTGACG CCCTATGCTA ACCGCGCTCA GCGCCAAATG GAACTGTCGC 
    10081 GCGTTCGTTC CGCCACGAAC ATTCTGGTCA ACGGTCACGC ACTGACGACT GGTATCGATG 
    10141 CCTCGTATGG TGCTGCCCCT GAAGTCGAGC AATCGGCTCT GGATTCGACG GCCACCGCTG 
    10201 GCGCTATCTC GTGGAAGGGT CTGCTGAAGT GGCTGGTTGA TCGTGCTAAG GATGGTCTGC 
    10261 CCATCGACAC GGTTCTGGGT AACTACGACG CCTACTTCCA ATGGCTGCAA CTGTTCGCTG 
    10321 TTCCTCAAGC GAATCAAGGT CAAGGCGTCC AAGAGAATCT GGCCCGCGCT GGTTTCCAAC 
    10381 TTGGTGGCGT CCCGCTGTTC CGTGGTCCTG TGAACTTTGT TCTCTCGTCC TCGGCCCCGG 
    10441 CTGGTAAGCT GGTTGGCTTC TCGAAGGCCG ACACTCTGGA AGAACTGGTT GAAGCTGGCT 
    10501 CGCTGATTCA GGAGTCGGAT CGTTCGGTTC GTAACCAAAC GATCAGCTAC TTCCGCACCA 
    10561 TGAACACTGG CTTCCGCCTG ATCCATGGTG ATACCCGCTC GGTTTACGAC TTCGCTAACT 
    10621 AACGTAGTCT GACTAAGCAA AATGGGAGGT CTGCAAACCT CCCAACGGAT GGACCGGGAC 
    10681 GTAGTTCCCG GTCTTTTTGT ATGTGGATAA TAACTGTTGT GATTTTGTTC ATAATCGATC 
    10741 ACAATACAAA TTAAGGATTA AAAGGAGATT TACAAATGAA AGTTGCAATC CTGCGAGCAG 
    10801 TTGGTGATGG TGGTCTGCAA GACATTCGGA CTGGTGCTTA CATTTCTTCG AAGCGCGACA 
    10861 CCGTGGTCCC CTACAGCGAT TGGGCTGAAA GTCTGGTGAA TCACAAGCAA GTTAAAGCAG 
    10921 TAGAGGTTCT TGACGGCTCT AACTACGCAG AATATGTTAA TTATCTGGCC GAAGCTAAGG 
    10981 GTGACGAGGA AAAGGCACTG GCAGCTTATC GGAAGGCTCT GCCCTCTGGT AAGAAGGGAG 
    11041 CAGAAAAAAT TATCCCCGTC GCTGATGCCG CCGACGCCAT TCGACAGCGT GAGGAAATGC 
    11101 GAACTAAGAA AGACGAGGCA CCCGCCGTAG CGACAAAACC CGCTGCCGCT AAAGACGCTG 
    11161 AGTAATATTT CTTAGAAGGA GAACCCGATG TATGTGTTTC CGGGTAAGGC ACTAAATGTG 
    11221 AACATTGAGT TTGTGTTGGG AGACGACCCG GCGTCTCCCA ACGTTGCCGC TTACGTTGTT 
    11281 CGTGATCAAG CCGGGGAAGT TCAGGCTTCT ACACCAATCA CAGTCCCGAC TGATGCTACT 
    11341 GATGTTTGGA TTACGATTCC CTCTAGTATT CATACCCTCT TGGCAGATGA GAAGTTCAAA 
    11401 CAACATCGAA TAGATGTTGC TTATACTGTC AACAATATGC CGATTGACTT GAGTTATACC 
    11461 TACTACATTG TTCCCGATTT GTTCCTGTCT CATACTGCGA ATGAATTGAG AACCATCCTT 
    11521 GGCGTCTCCC CCTTGGAGAT TCCTAACAAC CAAGTGGAGT TCTATCGTGC TTACATTGAT 
    11581 CTTGCTGCTG GCCGCGACGG TGATGCCTTC TTCGCAGCCC TTACTGGCAA CGACCTCGAT 
    11641 CTAAAATTTG CCGCGCAACA GTTGATCTTC TGGCATACCG CCCAACTTCT TCTGCCTTCC 
    11701 GTCAGGATGC AGTCCCTGAA GTCGGTGGAA TCTGAAACGT CCAAGATCAC TAAGATGGCA 
    11761 ACTTCTACCA ATATCAGCGC TCTGGAAGAC CTAGTCTCCA ACCGCTATCT GTATTATTTG 
    11821 AGCCTGATTC AGGCGTCGGG TAATACGAGT CCTCCTACGT TCTTTATTGT GGACTCTCCT 
    11881 GTCGATCCTA TCACTGGTGC GTAATGAATC TCACTGATGC TCTGAACCCC TTCGCTTCGA 
    11941 AGTTCTATAA TTTGACCTTG CGGTCGGGCT TCAGGGCTCA GCTACTTGCT ACACCTATGG 
    12001 AAGAATCTAA TACCTACTTC CTCTTGCCCC GTAGAATTCT GAAGCTTTAT CCTGATGCCA 
    12061 AGACCGTAGG TGGTCACCTT ATCCGAGAAG AAAATACCAA GAAACAATTC TTCTGCGGAG 
    12121 AGAATGGACC AGCTATTTTT GGCGATAGGG TGATTCATAA AAGCCTTAAA CTTTTTGAAG 
    12181 TTACTCATAC CTCAGCTACC CTGCTGAGGA AAGAAACGCT TGATGACGAT GTCACTGGAC 
    12241 TCAAAAAGAA AGTCCAAGAC AACGAATATA TTATCCCTGT AACCATTGAG TTTACCAAGA 
    12301 CACAAGAAGA TGAGATGCGT ATCGGTGCTG ATCTTGTCAG GATCATCAGC AACTACCCTC 
    12361 TTCTTGTTAA TGACAAAGTT AACGAATACA CAGTAGTCAA TACTGAGACC CAACTTGGGC 
    12421 TACATTTCGC CACTGCGAGG AAGATGCATT GAACGATGAC TTTAGCTGGC AAGTAGCGCA 
    12481 GACGTTCAAG AACCTCTCGC TAGAGGCCGC TGGTTCTGTG TTCGATCCCC TTATAGATCA 
    12541 AATTGAGCAG CTTAAAGGTC AATACGGCAA GCTGCTTCGT GCCACCTCTA TTGGTAGAGA 
    12601 AGCTCCTCCT GTATTTGATA ACCCCACAGA TTGGCGTGAA CTGAGTAAAA AGTGGCGTCA 
    12661 ACGCAAAGGC ACTTTTCCTA AGAATAGATT CTACCACGGC CTTAGTGGTA ACGGAGAATC 
    12721 TCTTGCCTCT GCTCTATTCT CGCTTCCGGG GGAACGTCTA TTCGGTAGAA CCACTGTGAG 
    12781 GAGCCGTATG GCCCAAGTGG AAACGGCTGG ATTCTATAAC CCCCGTATTC GTCGTCAGAT 
    12841 CGAGACGGTT TTTCGTGATG ACCGTGGGCG GTTTGCGAGA GCGAATAGAG AGGCCCAAGA 
    12901 GCAGGTGCTT GTTCAGATCG ATCCCTTCCC AAACGCTGGC CGCGATAGCA ACAGTCTAAT 
    12961 CGAAGAGCTG CCGATTTCTG ACAAGAACAA AATGAAGCTG TGGGCTAACG ATGATGATCG 
    13021 TCCTTTGATT GGCCCCTATA CAGATTGGTT CTTTGAACGT AAGATAAGAA CTCTGATCCT 
    13081 CAGTAAGATT CAAGGAATGC GATAATGGAA GTTAACACCT ATCAAAACAT CTGGGCCTCT 
    13141 ATGCTGGCTA TTTGTAAGAG GTTTGCAGAG ACCTACCCTG AGTATGAATT GACTGTTGTT 
    13201 GATTTTGATG AGAACGTCTC GGAGTCAGAA TACCCCGCAG GAAATCTCAT CGGTGTTTAT 
    13261 CAAATGGAAT ACTCTGAAGA CGATACCTTG ATGTATGGTC GTCTCATGTT CCCTATGTCT 
    13321 TTTAATGATA CCTTTATGGC CGTAGAAGCC GTGGGTAGAT TCGCTAACTT CATCAAGGCT 
    13381 CAGAAGTCGC ACCCATATAT TCTCTATAGC ACTTCCCAGC AAATCGGGAG GTTGGTGGCA 
    13441 CTGAATGAAT TGAACATCAG CCCTACAATC AAAACCACCA ATAGGCAGTT CCGATTTATC 
    13501 CTTCAGGGCT TTGCGGTTGA TCGATCTGCG TCTTTCCTAC CCTCCTAGCC TCAATGGCAT 
    13561 CTTCTGCCAG TTTGTCTAGA GCGAAAGTAA GTAGAGCTTG AATCTCCTTA GTCCGCGAGC 
    13621 GTAGATTGAC CATAGTGCGC TCATCCAGAC GATCCACCAA ATCAATCGGC AGTCGAACTG 
    13681 TGAAACTCTT CTCTTCCATG AGAACTCCTT TAGTTAAAAA CAAACCATAT CACGCTTGTT 
    13741 GGGTTTAAGT ATAATCGTGA GACGGATTTT GTAAAGGAGC AAATCACTTA TGTATGGTCT 
    13801 TGCAAACACT AACCGATTCA TGCTTGGGGC CGCTACGCTC CTGCTTGGCC CTCAAGCCGA 
    13861 CCTGTTCAAC CTGACTCGGG CTGATCACTC GGTTGGTCTG ATCAAGAATT TCGCGCTGAC 
    13921 TGCTGAACCT TCGTTCACTG AACTGACTCA AGGTGTTCGT AACACCGTGG TCTTCTCGGT 
    13981 TATGACTGGT CACGCTGTGC GTGGTTCGGC CGAACTGTAT GAATTCACTG CGAAGAACCT 
    14041 CGCCTACACC GCTCAGATGA ACGGTGCCCA ATTCGTGGCT GACACGAATA TCGAAACGAC 
    14101 CACCTCGGCG GCTATTAATG GCACGACCAC CCCGGTCACC TCCGTTGCTG TTGTTTCGGC 
    14161 CACTGGTCTG GCTGTGGATG ACTGGATTCT GATCCAGAAC CCCGCCAACC CCGACGACGC 
    14221 TGTTCCGCGT AAGATCACGG CTGTTGCCTC CAATGATCTG ACTGTTGCTC CTGCTATCGA 
    14281 ACGTCAGTTC GCCTCCGGTG CCACTGTCCG TCGTATGAAC TTCATCGAAG TTGGTGGTAA 
    14341 GGAAGAAACG CCGTTCTACT CGGCTCTGGT TCATGGTGTT CTGGCTGATG GCTCGGAAAT 
    14401 CACTGTGGCC CTGCCGAAGG TTCGCGTGAC CAACGGTCTG AACCTGTCGT TCCAGACCAA 
    14461 TGACTACGGC AATATGCCTA TCGAACTTGG CGTTTACGAT CTGGTTGCTA CCGATCCTAA 
    14521 CTACGCTGTC TTCGGTTCGG TCCCTGCTGC CATCCTCGGC TAAGGGCTGC GAATAGTAGT 
    14581 TGCAATTGGG TCCTTCCGGT GTAAACTGGA AGGACCTTTT TGTTACGGAG ATACTATGCA 
    14641 AAAGAAAACG GCCTCCACTC TGACCGTCAC TGTTGATGGT GAAGAACGCG AAATCAAGAT 
    14701 GACCTATGGA CTGCAAGACA AACTGATCAG TCTGGTCCGA GACACTAATG AAATCGGCAA 
    14761 TATCTTCGTT GACCCGGAAA CCCGCAACGG CATCCTCGCT GAAATGCTCG CAGAACGAAC 
    14821 CCCCGGCGGT AAAATCGTCG GCACTCGTAA AGATGCGGAA GAATACGAAA TTTCTCTAGA 
    14881 AGATATTGAT AACCTCCTCT CGTGGGCTAC TGATGTGGTT ACTGATTTTT TCATCAGAGC 
    14941 GCTCGCAATC ATCGAGCGCA AGCTGACAGT TCCTCAGGAC GTTTCTCAAT CAACGGATAC 
    15001 GTCGAATGGT ATCGAACCCT AAGTTTTGAT GACTCTGTTA TGTGGGCGTT CGAAGTAACG 
    15061 CCCACGCAAC TCCCTGAAAT CCTATGGTCT CATACTCTTG AAGAGATTCA AACTTACTCA 
    15121 CGACTGAAGC TCTCGTGGTT CCAAGCACAA GCTTTCCAAC AGCATCAAGT TATGCGTATA 
    15181 ATCATGGAAC AAGCGTTTGG TTCTTCTAAG AATTCAGCCA CTGAGGGTGT GCCGAAGACT 
    15241 AAGGATGAAG CTAAGATGCA GTTGGCAGGA CTCTTTAAGA AATGAAACCT ACTGGTGGAC 
    15301 CGCAAGTAAA CATCAAGACT AATATCGACG CTTCTGAAGC GACGAAACAG ATTACAGAAC 
    15361 TGATGCGGAC TGCCAACCGC TCTATTGGCG ATATGGGCAA AGCGGTTGCT AGCTACAACC 
    15421 GCACTCTCCA AAAAACTCTT AGCGATCTGC AAGCCATCAC TCGTGAAGGC AGCAACGCTG 
    15481 GTCAGACTGT CCGTGACCTC TCCCTCGCTG GTGGTGGCAC CGTTGCTGGT CGTGTTCGTC 
    15541 AAGCCAACCA ACGGGCTCGT AAATCTGAAA TCGCTCAGAC GAGTGAAATC CTCACCGCCG 
    15601 AGCTAGTCAA TTTCACCGAT CAAATTCATA AGAAAGTTGC CAACTCTGTA GGTGCGGCAC 
    15661 TAAGACTTTC TCTTGCTAGG CAGAAGCAAG AACTCGCTTC TATTGATGCC GAGATTCGTG 
    15721 CAGCCCAGAT TTCTGCTCAA CGAGCCCGCG TTGGTTTTGC TTCTCAACTC AGTGGCACTC 
    15781 GCGGCAACGT CCGTGGGACC ATTACTGAAA GCGCTAACGC CGCTGGGGTC TATAATCTCG 
    15841 GCACCCTCCG TTCTGAGCAA GCCGCCCTCG ATAAGCTGCT GGCTGCCGAA CAGAACTTCA 
    15901 AACTTCAAGC TGCCGCAGCT AACAAAGAAC TTCGTGAACA AGAACAATAC CTTGGTCGTA 
    15961 TTGCTCGCTT GACCGATGCA AAGACTGAGC CCCTGCGTCG TCAGATCGAA ATCTTGCAGA 
    16021 AGCAGAACGC CATCGAGCGC GAGAACCTGC GTCTGCAACA AGCTCAAACC ACTGGAAATC 
    16081 AGTCTCAGGT TATCAAGAGC CGACTGAAAC AAGAATCCCT GCGTATGGAC CAAATGGCCC 
    16141 TGCGCGGAGT TAAGGAAGAG AGCGCTGAGT ATCAAGCGCA AATCGCCAAG ATTCGTCAAC 
    16201 TGAATGCTGA GCAGCAACGA CTGAATGCTG AGAAGCAGAA AGGCGCTGGT CTGAGTCGTG 
    16261 AGGCTGCCGC TCTGGAGCGT TCTCGTCAGT TCGCCGCTGG CCAAGGCACT CAAGCTGAAA 
    16321 TTGCCCGCAA CCAGATGATT GGTGGCCGCC GTATGGCCTC GTCTCTTGAA GGTCGTGCCT 
    16381 CTCTGCTGGG AATGCAGGGC AACCTCCTAA TGAACTATGG TCTTCTGGGT GGCGGTGTTG 
    16441 CCGCGATCAC TGGAACGACC GCTGCTATCG TGGACCTCGA CGCTAAACTT CGTGAACTGC 
    16501 AAGCTATCGC GGGGGCCACC AACGGTGAGT TTAACTCCCT GCGTCAGGTT GTTCTGAAGA 
    16561 CCTCTGAAGA TACTAAGTTC TCCGCTGTTG AGCTGGCTGA ATCCTCGGTT ATGCTGGCTC 
    16621 AGGTCGGCCA ATCGGCTGCT GAAATTGAGA AGACGCTGCC TGTCATCAGT AGCTTCGCAA 
    16681 TGGCTGTCGG CACGGATATG AAGAACGCGG TCGATATCGT CACCACGTCT CTGACGGTCT 
    16741 TCAATATGAA TACCTCTCAG ACCCAGCGTG TTACGAACGT TCTGACTGAA GCTCTGAACC 
    16801 GCTCGAAGCT GTCTATGGAC CAACTGGTTC TGGGCTTCCA GTATTCTGCC AACATCGCTG 
    16861 CCGACGCTGG CGTTACCTTC GAAGAATTGA CTGCGGTCCT CGCCGGTATG TCCCAAGCCG 
    16921 GTATCCGCTC TGGCTCGATG CTCGGCACTG GTCTTCGTCA AATTCTGATG TCTCTGGCTG 
    16981 CTCCCACCGA GCAGATTAAA GACCTCCTGA CCCAACTTGG TCTGACGATG AACGATGTTG 
    17041 ATGTTAGAAC TCAAGGTCTC ACCGGAGTTC TGACCAACCT CTCTGAAGCG GGGCTGACGG 
    17101 CTTCTCAAGC CATGGGTGCT TTTGAAACTC GCACCGCTGC TGCTCTTGTC GCCGCCTCTA 
    17161 ACCAAGTGGG CTTCATTCAG CGAGTGCAAG AACAATTCAC TTTCACCCGC GCTGCTGAAG 
    17221 AAGCTGCTGA GAAGCAATCG GAATCCTTCA AGAACTCGGT GCTTGAGCTG AAGAACGAAT 
    17281 TTATCTCCTT CATGAACGAT GCGGGTAAGC CTGTTCTTCA AATGTTGATC GGACTCGTTA 
    17341 AGACTTTGAA GTCCGTGGGA GACGCCCTTG GTCCTCTGAC TCCTGTTATC AAAGCCTTCG 
    17401 CAACTGCAAT GATTGTAGTC TTCGGTGCTG CAATGGTTGC CTCTGTCGGC AAGCTTGGTA 
    17461 TGGCTTTCCT GAGCTTCTCG GGGATTGGAA CTGCTGCCAC TTCAACTATG GCTCGCTTCG 
    17521 CAACTGTGAG CGCCGTGGCG ACCACCGCAA TGGCGGCACA GACTGGTGTC GCTTATCGGC 
    17581 TGGGCGTGGC GCTAGCGGCG GTTCAAGCGT CTGTTCCTCC TCTGGCTGTG ATCGGTGTTG 
    17641 TTGCTGCCGC CCTTGTTGGT TTTGGTCTTG CCCTTCGTAA CAGTAGCGAC GAAGCCGATA 
    17701 AGTTCAAGAA GGCTCTGGAT GAGCAGCGCA CTCGTATGAA TGCTGCTCAA GCTGAAGTTG 
    17761 ATTCCTACAA CCAGATTCTG AGCCAACTCA ATGGCACTAT TGCGCGTGTT CGTGACCGTG 
    17821 CGAATATGCT GAAGGATGGT TCTAACGAAC TCCGTCTTGA GATCATGCAG GGTGCCTCGG 
    17881 CGTTTAACCA ATACGGCGCT GGTATCGATG CTACCAATCT GAAACTGGAC GACTATATCG 
    17941 ACCGACTGGA GAAGGCTAAG GTCGCTGTTT CTGCTTTGGC AGAGGCCCAA GCTGGAGAAG 
    18001 CTTTGAAGGA AGCTAACAAA GCCCTCGGCA CTGAAACTGT TAGCGCTCAA ATTACCATGC 
    18061 AGCGCGCCCA GCAAGCCCTT GGAGTGTCCT CTAACTTCCG TGGTCTGAAT CTGAATTCTA 
    18121 CGGAACAGAA GAATCTCCAA GATGCGATTG CAGTTCTCCG TGCCTTTGAT GGTCGTGCTG 
    18181 TCGGTCAACT AAGCACGGGG GAACTCTCTA ACATCGCCAC CAATGCCGCC GTAGTCTCTC 
    18241 AACTGACCCG TAAAGGTGGC ATCAGCGGGG TGTCCGCTAA CAACGTTCGT GAAATCGAGC 
    18301 GCTTGGGTTA CAGTGCTTCG ACTCTGAACG CTCTAACGAC TGAGCGTAAC GCCGCTCAAG 
    18361 CCCAATATGG CTCCTTTACT CTGGCAAGGA CCCCCGGCTT TGTGGCTCTG GAAAATAGTC 
    18421 TTAAGGAAGT TACTAAAGGA TTCCACGATA TCCGGGTGGA TATGGAAGCT ATCCAGAAAA 
    18481 ACGAAGGTCT GACCCCTGCT CAGAAGATGA TTGAATCCGA TGTCCTGATG AGGCAATACG 
    18541 CCGCTCGTTA CCGCTCGGGC GTCGCAGGTC TTGATGCTGC TCGTTCTACC TTCAATGAGT 
    18601 TTGATCGTGA CCCTAATACC CCCGGCGTCC AAGGTCCTAG TGATGCTGAA CGTATGGCCT 
    18661 TTGATCGTAT TATCGATGTC TCTACCTCTG ACGTTGTTTC TCTGCGTGAA GCCATTACTG 
    18721 GTCTCTTTGA GCAAGTAGCT GCTTCCACTA CTAAGGCTAT TGAGGTTATT GAACGCCAAG 
    18781 TTGGTAACCC GAACATCAGC ATGAGAGATA TCCTTTCGGA TGCTCGCAAT ACTGGTCTGA 
    18841 ATATTCCTGC TTCTGTGCAA AGCCGCGATC AACTGACTCA GTGGCTGGAA AATCGCAAGC 
    18901 TAGACGTAAG CAGCCAATAT GGTCTCCCCG CCCTCTTTGG TAACGTTAGC CCCATGGCCC 
    18961 GTAACCTTGA GAGCGCTGAG CGCCGCAACA TCAACAGCCG CTCTAACAAC GCTGTGACTG 
    19021 ACATGATTCG CGAGAAGGCT CGTGAGTCTG GTATTGATCC TGAATTCGCT GTTCGTGTCG 
    19081 CCCGCATCGA AACTGGTGGG ACCTTCAATC CCTCGATCCG CAATCCTAAG GGCACAGCAA 
    19141 CTGGTCTGTA TCAGTTCACT GCTGATACTT GGAATGGGCT TGTTCCTAAC ATGCCCGTGA 
    19201 CCACTCGCAT CGGAGACACT GGAGCTAATG ACCCTCGTAA GAATGCTGCC CTGAATACCG 
    19261 AGATGTTCAT GCAGGAGCAG ACCCGCATCA ACCGCTACTT GGCCGATGCT CTGGGTCGTC 
    19321 AGCCTGAAGG TTGGGAAAGC TATCTTGGAT GGCAACAAGG CCGTGGTGGC GCTCGCACTC 
    19381 TACTGACTGC CAACGCCGGT GAGAACGCAA TCGCTGCCCT CTCGCGCGCC TATGGCGGGA 
    19441 ACATGGCCAA GGCTGGTCGA GCCATCACTC AAAATGGCGG GACTTCTAGC AGCACTGTGG 
    19501 GTGACTTCCT GAACACGTGG CGTAGTAAGT GGGCTGCTTC TGGTGACGGT GGGATGGGGG 
    19561 ATACTCCTCG TCGTGCTGAG GAACAGCTTC AAGAAGCTGC TGCCGCTGCT CGTAAGCAAA 
    19621 TGGAGGCTAT CGCAGATGGA GCGAAGACGG TCGCCTCTAC GGCTCGTAAC CTAGCCACTC 
    19681 GGACTCTTCG CAATATCAAC GAGTTCATGA CTGATGAACA GGGCGAAGAA GTCGCAGTTA 
    19741 CTGTGACTAA GGCTCTTCAA GAGGTCAACG ATCAAACGAA GCGGTATTAC GATCTTCGTA 
    19801 TCCAAGCTCT TCGTGAGTAT CGTGAGAAGC TGTTCGCCTC TGGTCTGATG ACCCAAGATC 
    19861 AAGCCAACGA TATTGCTAGT CAGATTGCTG ATCTTGAAAT CTCTCGTGAG AACGAACTTG 
    19921 CGCGAGTCCA AGAAGATACG ATCAACACTC TGGTCAAGAT GTATCGCGAT CTCCCCAACG 
    19981 ATGTTGGTCA GATCGATAAC GCCTTCAAAA CAATTGGGGA GGTTCTGAGC GATCTTGCAG 
    20041 AAGCTGCTTC GTCTAGCGCT GAACAGATGC GTGTGAACTA TGAAGCTGCT CGCGAACGTA 
    20101 TCTCTTCTGA GGTTGATGGT CGTGCTGTCG CCTTTGGTAA CATGAGCCAA GCAGAAGCAG 
    20161 ATGCTCGCTC TGCTCTCCGC GCCGCTAACG CACGGCAAGC TGCTGAAGCT CTGCAACCGC 
    20221 AACTGCTGGC AAATGCTGTG GTCCGCTCGG GGGCTATCGG AGGTATGCTT GACGCTCAGT 
    20281 TTGGTAGCTT CGGGCTGACT GGCCGTCAGA TTACCAATGA TCGTCTCCGT AGCGAACAAG 
    20341 AGAAACTGGC CGGGATGTCT AAGGACGATC CTCAGTATGC TCGTCAGCTT GCCTTCGTCA 
    20401 CTTCGATCCG TGAGAACCTT GATGCTGCCA ACAAACTTCG TGTCGAAGAG CGCGATCTTT 
    20461 TGATTGAGAT CGACGCCCTG ACCGATGCGA CCTCCCAAGG CCAAGCGGAC TTCGCAAGTC 
    20521 GTATGCAAAC CATTATGTCT GGCTGGGCCG AAGAGCAAGG TATCTTCAAG AACCTGACGA 
    20581 CTGATGTTCT GAACTCGGTC CCCGGAATGT TGGAGTCCGT CAACAACTCC TTCGCCACGT 
    20641 TCTTCTCTGA CGTTCTTAGC GGCACTGCCT CTGTGTCCGA TGGCTTCCGA GCGATGGCTG 
    20701 CTTCGATCCT GAAGTCTATG ATGGACGTTG TTGCTTCGGC TGCTGCTAAG CAACTGATGC 
    20761 GTATGCTGGT CAACCTTGGT CTAAGCCTCT TTGGGGGGAC CACTGGCCCG AACCTCAACC 
    20821 CTGCTGGAGA CCTTGCCGGT CTGTATCGCG AGGGCGGTTT CATTCGAGCC GCTGGTGGTT 
    20881 ACGGTCCTGT GCGTGGTCGT GATAGCGTCA ATATCAAGGC AATGCCCGGT GAATTCGTTC 
    20941 TCCGTAAGTC TGCTGTCGAA GCCATTGGCG CTGATAATCT TGAGTCGCTG AACGCAGCAG 
    21001 GTAATCGACT TGTCTCTGGT CAAGCCGCCC CACAAGCTGT TAGTATTGCT ACTGCACCTG 
    21061 CTCAGGAGCG TCCTCTGTCT ATCTATGTCG TCAGCCCCGA TAAGGTGCCG CCGCCTTCGA 
    21121 AGGATGAGAT CGTTACTTGG GTCCAAGAAG ATATGATCAA CCGTGGTCCT ATCTACAAGA 
    21181 CCACGAAGGC TGTGCAACAA GGAGCTATTT GATGCAGACG TTCGACTTCC CGTATCATAC 
    21241 ATTCCGAACG GAATATCCTG AAAGCGGGAA CCGTGTTCAA TTGGGTGGGA ACTATATTTT 
    21301 CACTGCTCCC CCCAATGGGC CTGATCTACG TAGGTTCACC CTCAAGTTTG AGACTATGGT 
    21361 TTACTATGTC TATCCTGATG GAAGTATTGA TGAGATGAAG AATCCCTCAA TCAATATGGG 
    21421 CAAACTGGAA GCTTTCTATA ACGCTCACAA GCTTCATCGT AGTTTCTTGT ATCCTCATCC 
    21481 TGTCTATGGC AACCTTGAGG TGAAGTTCAT GTCTCCTCTG AAAATCCCCG AGGGTATCAA 
    21541 AGGTGGTAAT GGTGCTTTGA ATGATTTTGA AATTGACTTG ATTGAGATTA GCCAATGACT 
    21601 CCTATTGAAC ACATTAAAGA TGCCAACAGC CTCGAAGGTG ACGCCTATAT CTATCTCTTT 
    21661 GAGATTCAGC TTTACCCCTC TGGCGTGATG TATCTCTGCG CCGATAGAAC GATCACCTAT 
    21721 CTTTCCAAAG AATACAATCT TTGGGGTATT CGCCTGACTG GTGTTGCCAG CAGCAGCGAT 
    21781 GATGAAACTG CTCGCCCTAA ACTCTCGCTG GCTAACTTCA CCTACGATTC TGAAGGTGAG 
    21841 CCTGTGCGGG GTGTTCTCTC TTCTCTGCAA GCTCAGAACG CTATTGAGGG CGCGACCGTT 
    21901 ATCCGCCGAA AAGTCCTTCG CCAGAATGTT GAAAATAATC TGGATATCAA GGAAGAGAAG 
    21961 AGATGGAAAG TGTCTCGTAT TGCTAGTGAG AATCCAGACC TCGTTGTTCT GGAACTTCGT 
    22021 AATACCTTGG ACGGCCCTCG TTTCACTATC CCTGCTAGAA AATACTCGCC CCCCGAGTTT 
    22081 AAGCAGACCA AGCTATATTA ATGCCCGCCT CTTGGTCAGA AGCTAGAGCT TTAAAGGCTC 
    22141 CGTATTATTT TACAGGCATA GCTTGCAAAC ACGGCCACGT AGCTAACAGA CGAACTCAGA 
    22201 ACGGAACTTG TGTTGAGTGT CATAAAGCTG TCAGTCGCGC TGCTTATAAG AAGGACCCCT 
    22261 CCAAGGCTAA GGCGCGAGGG GAAGCCCGGT GGGCCGACCC AATAGAACGA GAAAAACAGA 
    22321 AAGCTAGAAT AGCCGAATGG TTTTCTAAAA ATACGGAGAG AGAAACCGCT CGGCGAAAAC 
    22381 GATACTATCA AGAAAACAAA GCTAAGTTTA TAGAAGATAA AGCCATAAGA GACGGACGAC 
    22441 TAAAACAAAG AAGCTGGAAC CACGAACGTA AAGCTATTGC TAATTTCTAC AGAAATACAC 
    22501 CTGAGGGGTA TCACGTCGAT CATGATATTC CTATAAACCA CCCCTTGGTA TGTGGTCTTC 
    22561 ATTGTATTGC TAACTTGCAA TACCTACCAG CTAAGGATAA TCTATCTAAG CATAACTCAT 
    22621 GGACACCTGA ATGATTGGCC TTCCTTATAT CCCAGAGATT AACGACTGTC TCCAAGCTGT 
    22681 GCGACGTAGA TACGCAGACA TAGGTCTGCC TATCAGGGAC TATGCTTTCC CTAACGATTT 
    22741 CTGGGATTAC AACGACAGTA TGATTGAACG TCTCTTCCAC AAGGAAGGAT TCTACGCTGT 
    22801 AGATTCTGAT AACTGGAAGC CCCAAATTAA TGACGTTCTT CTCATTCCGG GGTCATCTCA 
    22861 AATTCCCTTT CCAACCCATC TAGGCGTTCT GGTAGAGAAC AATAAAATAT ATCATCACTA 
    22921 CACCAATCGG GCTTCGGAAC TATCTCCCTT CGCAGGTATC TGGCGCAATC CTACTGTGAT 
    22981 CCTACGCCAT AAAGACTTTG TTCCAGAAGA ACCTAATGGT AAAGTCGTAA ACTTAGAGGA 
    23041 GCTAATGCCA GATCATGTTC GACGCAGATT CGCTACGCCA CCTGTATCAG AATAAAGGGC 
    23101 CAGAGAGAGT CGGATTTATC ACCAAGCGTG GTAGATTGGT TGAAGTAACC AATATCCATC 
    23161 CAGAGCCCCA TAACTTCTTC GAAGTTGGTC TTGAAGACCT AGAAGAAAAT GTTGCTAAGT 
    23221 CTAAGGCTAT TTGGCATACT CAACCGGGTA GAACTTCGCA GCTTAGTTAC GAAGATTACT 
    23281 TGGGATTTCT TAACTTTCCT GAGCATCTTC ACATTGTAAT CGGCTCGGAC GGCTACAGAG 
    23341 TTTACAAGGT TGAAGATGGC TCAGTCCTTA AAGACAGTAT TTTTCTATGG CAGACTCCGT 
    23401 GACCTGATTG GTCAAGACTC AGTGCAACTG AGCGGAGATA GTGTTTACGA ACTAATCGAA 
    23461 GGCGTTTCTG CCAATTTCAA AGAACAGCTT CAGCCTACTC CCGATAGGGA GAGGATCGTT 
    23521 GTAAAGGTTC GTGACTTTGA TACTGAAGAT GAGATTCGTC GCCCTTTGAA TCCTGATGAA 
    23581 ACCGAGGTTC ATATTTATCC GACCCTCCTT GGCGGCGGCG GTAAGAATGG TGGTCTGTTC 
    23641 AAACTCGCCG TTGGTATCAT CCTAGTCGCG GTCGTTGTCT GGGCTGTGGT AGCCACTGGA 
    23701 GGCACCGCAC TTCTGATGGC CGGTCCCAAT GCTTGGGGTC TAACTTGGTT GGGCTCTGCA 
    23761 ATGCTTACGA CTGGTATCGG ACTGATTGTG GGGGGGCTGA TGGAAATGCT CATGCCACAG 
    23821 CCTATGATAG ATATGAGCGC CTCCAACGAC ATTGAGTCCA GCAAGTATAT TGGGGCTCAA 
    23881 GGTAACACTA TCAAGATCGG GACTCCGATT GCTTTGATCC TTGGTCGCCA TCGCGCCAAC 
    23941 GGACACTTTA TTTCTTTCAA CGTGGATTCT ATGAATGTCG CAGCTTAAAG GTTCGGGCGG 
    24001 TAAGCCCAAG ACTCCTCCTT CGCCTGTCAA TACCCCGGAT AACCTGCGTT CTGCGGATAC 
    24061 TGTCGAAATG GTCCTCGGCA TCGGTGAAGG TCCTATCAAG GGTCTGACCA ACGGCGCTAA 
    24121 ATCCTTCTAC GTTGGTGATA CTGTTCTTCA ACGGCAAGAC GGCGACTTTA ACTTCCAAGA 
    24181 TTTTGAGATG AAAGTTTACC CCGGTGACCA TACGCCGGAA ATGTTGAAGT ATCGTTTGGG 
    24241 TGGGGAATCC TCTAACAACC AAGTTGGCGT CTCTCTGGCC TACGGTATTC CTGTTACGCG 
    24301 CCAAACCCAA CATGGTAATA TTGACGCCAT CGATATCCGT CTGGTCGTCA GTGGTCTATA 
    24361 CAAGCAAGTC CAAGAGGGCA AGAACCCCGG TGTCTTTGAC CATACTTTCA ACTTCGCCAT 
    24421 TCGATATAAG CCCGTGAGTT CTAGCACTTG GGGCGATTGG TATGATGCTG GTAACATCAT 
    24481 GCAGCCTAAC AACCCTCATG TTAGTGAGTG GGATTCTTCT TGGTCTGCTG ATAGTTACCA 
    24541 AGATGGGAAC GGCAATTGGC TCGATCCCCA AGATCGGGCT AAGTATTGGG CTTCCTCTGG 
    24601 GTGGCTGGGT AGTATCCTGT GGTATCGTGA TCAGCTTGCT AACCAACCGG GAGGGGCCCC 
    24661 CGCTTATGGT AGCCTCTTCA TCCGTGGTAA AACTACCTCT ACCTACGTGA AGGAATTCCG 
    24721 TATTCCTGTT CAGCGTATCC CTGAGCCCTA TCAGATTCAA ATTCAACGAC TGACGCCCGA 
    24781 TTCCTCGCTC GGCGGCGATC CTCTGTATAT CGCTGAAGTT AGCTGGGAAA GTTTCCAGAC 
    24841 GATTGATACT ACTCCTAAGT TCTATCCTAA CACTGCGATT ACTCAGGTCA TTGCTAAGTC 
    24901 CACCGATCAA TTTAGCTCGA TCCCTCAAAT GTGGGGCGAG TATGACGGCC TCATTGTTCG 
    24961 TGTTCCTACG AACTACGATC CTGAGACCCA TATCTATACT GGTATCTGGG ATGGGACTTG 
    25021 GAAGAACGCT TGGACCAATA ACCCTGTCTG GCTGCTCTAC GAAGCTATCC ATAATACAAC 
    25081 TTGGGGCTGG TCTGCCTATA CTCCTGTTAA ATGGAGCAAG TATGAAGCTT ATGATCTAGC 
    25141 ACAGGTCTGT GATTTCATTC TTCCGAATGG TCAGCCTCGC TATACCTTCA ATGCCTATAT 
    25201 CACTGATCCT ATGGATGGTC GAGAGTTCTG CCGTTATATG GCTGGCTCCT TTAACTCGGT 
    25261 CATCATTGAT GACCAGAACG GCAATATTCA AATCCTGATG GATAAGGACG ATCCCGCTAT 
    25321 CGCTATCATT GGTCCTGAGT CTGTAATCGG AAATATCGAG TATAGCTATA CCGACGTTAA 
    25381 CACTCGCTTC AATGATATGA CGGTCGTCTT TGGCAACCCT GAGATTGACT ATAACGAAGA 
    25441 TCGTCGTCGC ATCTTCAGCC AAGAACAAAT CGATCAGCAT GGCCGTATTC CTTACGACTT 
    25501 TATTGCTGTG GGCTGCACCA ACGAAAACGA AGCTGTTCGT AAAGCATCGC GCCGGATGGT 
    25561 TTCGGCTACG ACTGAAACCG AAATGGCGAC GTTCAAGACC AACCGTATTG CCTCTTACTG 
    25621 GAAACCTTAC GACATCATCT TGATTACAGA CCCGATCAAG GGCTACGGCC TCTCGGGTCG 
    25681 TTTCAAATCG TTTAGCGATG TTGATGTTGT TCTTCGTGAC CCTATCTATC TTGAAGTAGG 
    25741 TGTCTCTTAT GGTATCGATA TTCAGGGTCT GAGCGGCGTT GTAAGTAGGA ACGTTGTTGT 
    25801 CACCACGACT GGCTGGACCT CTACCCTGAA GCTGTCGAGT GCCTTGAGTT CCTCTGAGGT 
    25861 TCATCAGAAG GCTCAGTTCT CTCTCAAGCA AGGCGGCGGT GGCTACGGTC TTCCCAAACC 
    25921 CTATCGTATT CTATCGATTG AAGAGAACAA TGGCGAGGCC GATGACTTCC AAGTCATGGC 
    25981 TGTCGAGGTT AATCGACTGA AGTTTGCTGC TGAAGATAAC GCCGAGATCG TTGGTGAACC 
    26041 TATCTACAGC TTCCCGAAGA ACAAAGAACC TGCGGCCCCC GCTAATGTGA ACGTTGCTAA 
    26101 TGCTAGTCGC GCGGCCCCCG ATGGGACCAT GCTCTATGCT GCTCGTATCG ATTTCACTAA 
    26161 GCCTAGTGAC CCCTACGTAA CTGGTTTCTT TGTTCGTTAC CGCCAGCCGG GAGAAACTGA 
    26221 ATATGTAGTC CAAGAGATCG ATGGTTCTGG ATTTGTTCTA GACCTCCCTC GTGAAGGTAA 
    26281 TTGGGAAATC CAAGTTCAAA CTCGTAACCT CTGGAACCAA CAGAGCCCTT GGATTTCGCC 
    26341 CACTGTTCAG CCTACGTTGA TCGGCAAGCA ACGAGCCATT AGTGGCGGTG GTATTGTGTC 
    26401 TGCCACTGGC TTCCTGAATC AGATCAAAGT TGAAGTTGAG TATCCTGAGG ATCAGGCCGA 
    26461 TATTCGCTAC GCCGTCGTTT TCGGTAACAC TGTCAACAAC CCTGTGGGTT CTGCTGAACT 
    26521 TGGTAAAATT GACTCGACTA AGTTCGAACA CACCGGCCTG ACTGGCGTTC AGACTTGGTA 
    26581 TTACTGGCTG AAGTTTGAAG ACAACCTCGG CAATCGAGGT GAGTTTACTG ACCCTGCTGG 
    26641 TGTCGGTGCT ACTACTACTC AAGCCAGCGG TGACGATATC CAAGATGGCG TTCTGACCCC 
    26701 CGATAAATTC GAAGTGGGCT TTGACCCTGT TCAGAGCGTT AGTTCTCTGC CTACTACTGG 
    26761 CAACTATGTC GGTAGAACCG TTCTGCTGTT GACTGATAAC ACCCTCTACA ATTGGAATGG 
    26821 CTCTAATTGG GTTGCCATGA CTGGCAACCT TGCAGAAGCC TCTGGTATCC AGTCGGTCGA 
    26881 TACGTTGCCC GGTGGGCTTG GTCCTTCGGA TCAGGGTAAG GTTGTCTTCC TCAAGAGCGA 
    26941 TAATAAAATC TACCGTTGGA CTGGTTCTGC TTGGATAGCT TCGACTGCTA CCTCTGATCT 
    27001 CGTTGGCCAG ATTGTTGAGG CTCAGATCGC CAACGGCGCT CTCGCTGCTT CCAAGTTCCC 
    27061 CTCGAATGTT AGGCCCATTG AGGTTCTCGG CGCTCTACCC AGCACCGGCA ACACTGCTGG 
    27121 TCGTCAAGTT TATCTGACGA CCGATGGTAA GGTCTATAGA TGGACTGGCT CTGCGTGGAC 
    27181 CACTGGTGTC TCTGCCTCTG ACATTGTGGG TAGTGTGCCT TCGGCTATTC CTTATGGCCC 
    27241 CACCAACCCC GGCACTGGCT CTTACGAGCA ACTGTTCTTG AACACCACTG ATAAGAAGCT 
    27301 TTATCGCTGG AATGGAACTG CATGGACTAC GGCCACCAAC GGTGCAGACA TTACGGCTGG 
    27361 AACCATCACT GGCGATAGAC TCCAAGCGGG GACTATCCAG ACTGCCCAAC TTGGCGCAGG 
    27421 TGTCATTACC GCAGAGAAAC TTGCTGCTGA TTCTGTCGCC GCTGGGGCTA TCCAAGCGGG 
    27481 GGCGGTTGGT GCAGATAAGA TTCAGGCTAA CAGCATCGGA ACTTCCAAAC TGTTCGTTGG 
    27541 TGCCACGGCT GAGAACTTGG TTATCAACCC CACCGGCATA GAGGGTAACG TTGGATGGAA 
    27601 CTTGGCCGAA GGCACTGGCG CTGGTGTGAC CTTGGTGGGT CAAGCAGGGT GGTATAGTAA 
    27661 TGGCCGCTAT GGATTCTGGC TCAACAAACC CTCCACGGCT ACCGAGACGG CTTGGAACTC 
    27721 TAGAGCCTTC CCGGTTGTCC CCGGTCGTAA GTATTCCATT AGGTTGTTTG CCTCTGGTTC 
    27781 TACTTCCACT GCAACAGGTA TGTATCATCG TATGCACTGG AAGACGGAGC GTCCTGCTAA 
    27841 CGATACTATG GTGGCACGTG ATGGCGTCGC TGACTTCTTG AGCAATGGGC CTGTTACAGG 
    27901 TGGCAGCCCT GTAGAATACA ACTACGTCTG GACCGCTCCT GCTAACGCCT ATTGGGCCGC 
    27961 TTTTGGTATC TATAATTGGG CAAATGGTCC TACTGTTATG CACTTCGCTG ATGTTGAAGT 
    28021 GAAGGAACAG ACCACCGGGG TTATGATTCA GGATGGTGCT ATCTACGCCA ACCATCTGAC 
    28081 GGCCAACTCG GTTACTGCTA ACGCTCTTGC TTCTAATTCT GTAACTACCG ATGCCCTAGC 
    28141 TGCGAATTCT GTTGTCGCGG GTAAGATCAG TGTCAGCAAT CTGGCAGCTA TCAATGCCAA 
    28201 TCTGGGAGCT ATTACTGCTG GTTCTATCAA CATCAACAAT AGGTTCATTG TTACTGCGAC 
    28261 TGGCGCTACC ACTATTCGTA GCGGAACTAC GGGCCAACGG GTTGAAATCG ACCAGAATGG 
    28321 TGGTAGAGTA TATGACTCAG CAGGAACTCT GCGAGTCAGA TGGGGTATGT GGTAATGGAA 
    28381 TCAGGTTATC AAGTATTTGA TGCCTCTGGT AATATTCTAG TGGACATCGG AGACGCTGTT 
    28441 GGTAAAGGTA TTGGTTATCT CAATATCACC AGCGCCTCCG GTTCTACTAC TATTTCTGCT 
    28501 CTTGCAGGAC GACGAGTTTT CTTCGTCGTT GACCAAGTCG CCTCAACTGG GGGAAGCACC 
    28561 GAGGTTACTA TCAATTCAAG TGGGACTATC ACTTGGAACT GGCGTGGGGT CGGTGCTTTC 
    28621 ACTAATTGTA TTGTAGTCTA TGGAGTGTAT TGAGTGGCTG TAGGATTCCA GAACTTTAAC 
    28681 TCTTCAGGAG TAGAGCAATT CAACTCTGAG GAATCTCAGA TGGCCTTGGT TAAGAAACAA 
    28741 ACGTTCACTA ACCTGCCCGC TGGTGCCTTC ACGTTTACTG TGACTTCACC CGTAGCTCCT 
    28801 ATAATTGCAT TCGATGCTGA TAACTATGTC TATATGGGAG GAGCTAGTGC TAGTGGCACA 
    28861 AACTGGACAG TGAATTTTGT AGCTCGATTT GCCAACACGA ACGTAACTGT TTACGCATTT 
    28921 GACTTCGCTG CCCAAGTAGT AACCCCGGCG AATTTTGGTT TCCAGCACTT CAACTCGTCT 
    28981 GGTGTCCTTC TACATGACGC TGTAGCGGGG AAATATCTGA AACCCGTAGC TCTATATGAT 
    29041 TGTAATTACC CTTTCAATTA TCCATCTATA CACACTATGC CTAGCGGGAA AATTCACGCT 
    29101 GTGGCCTATA CTGCTAATAT CTACAGTGCG GCTTTTGTGG CTGATGGGAC ATATGATAGA 
    29161 CCCTCCGTTC GAAGGTCAGG CACAACTATC GGTGTTCAAA ACTATAGCAC CCCCTCTGGG 
    29221 GGCGGCTTCG GTGCCTCCTA TACCCTAGCA GGTAAACTGC TAATGGTTGA CGTGACTAAT 
    29281 TATTAAGGAA CTATCATGGA CGAACAACAA GACGATCTTT TCCTCGGGGC AACTGAGGAT 
    29341 ACTCTACCAG ACTACGATGC TAAGGATGAT GTAATTGCCA GCCTTCGGGA ACAGATCGTT 
    29401 ACCCTGCAAG GACAAGTGAC AGCAATGGAA CATTTTGCTA ATATCGTAGT TGGACAAAGG 
    29461 AACGAAGCAC AAAATGAAGT TGCTAAGCTC CAAACTCAAG CCGCTATGAA AGGATACTAA 
    29521 TTATGCGACT TCGCTGTGAC TCAATCAATT ATTACAGCAG AGGGGGAATT GACGCCCAAG 
    29581 GCCAGCCGGT TCAGCGTCCT GCCGCTCAGG TTACTTTCTC GTTCGCTGAC AGCGATACTG 
    29641 TCAGTCGAGC CATTGACGGT TTCTCGATCA ACTTTATCGA CCTTGAAGAA CCCATTGATT 
    29701 ACTTCCCCGG CAAGCTGTAT GATCTTAGCC TTACTGAGGT GGTTGAAAAC TAACTACAGA 
    29761 CTCGTAGATA CTGAAACTGT AATATAAGTT TCAGTATCAG GAGCCGTTCT TGCCTATAAC 
    29821 CTTTGAATTT CTCGCCCTGC TTATAGGTAT CGCTGTCCCG CTTTTTGGCG GGGCTTTTGC 
    29881 TGTCTGGCGT ATGATTGAGA AGAGAGTTAC TGAGAAGCTC AATGGTGTTG AGCAACAGAT 
    29941 CGATCTCATG AAAGAAGAAC GCAAGCGTAT AGTTGAAGAA CGCAAAGAAG CAGAACAAGG 
    30001 GCTAGGAAAG AGGGTCGATA AATTGGAAAG CACCACGGTC AACCGAGAGG ACTATCTAAT 
    30061 GGACAGACAG TCCACTGATA GAGCGATTGA GAGCATTGCT CTCTCGCTCC GTGAGGGTTT 
    30121 GAACACTGTA ACCCAACGTA TCGATCTGGT GCTGTTTGAG ATTGGACGAA GCAATGGCAA 
    30181 AAAAGACTGA GTCTTGGATC AAAAGCGATA AATTTGTCTT TGGATTGATC ATCATACTAG 
    30241 GCTATATGGT CGGCTGGCTT CTAACCGGCG CTATTGTAAT GACCCCCGAA CAGGCCCAAC 
    30301 TTTATTCTCA AGGACTAGCT ACTCTAGGAC CAGTCGTTGG TATGATCGCA GCTTCTATTT 
    30361 GGAAATTCGC TAAAGATGAG CTGGAAGAAC GCAAGAATTT GTCGCATACT ATAACGACAC 
    30421 TGGCGGACAA AGCTCCTCCT GTGACCGTCC CTATAGAGGA ACTTACCTAT GGACCAAACG 
    30481 AAAATCTCCC GATTGAGAGC CCTGCTGACG GAAGCGTTGA CGCTCCTTGG TTCAGCGACG 
    30541 ATAGCGCCTA CACCGACCCC GACTCCAGAA CCTCTTCCTG ATACAAGTGG ACCGGCTGCT 
    30601 ACGCCTCCAC TCGCTTGGGG TAAAGAGATT CGTCGCATCC ATGGCGAACG AGATGGTCAA 
    30661 ATCTTCATGG ATAGAATCTA CTGGACCGCT TGGAAACTCT CGCAGGAACA AGGTTCTCTC 
    30721 TTCGACGCCA ATTGGTTGAT GGCTTGTATG GCCTTCGAAA CTGGCCGCAA GTTCTCTGCT 
    30781 AACGTTCGTA ACCCTCGTTC TAGCGCCACT GGCCTTATTC AATTCATGGA CGCTACTGCC 
    30841 AAGGAACTCG GCACTACGAC CACCAAGCTG GCAGCTATGA AAACTGTCGA TCAAATCAAC 
    30901 TATGTCTATC GATACTTCTC CCGCAAGATC AAGGAACGTG GACCTATCCG TAGTCTTGAA 
    30961 GATTGCTACA TGGCAATCCT TTGGCCCGCC GCCGTTGGTA AAGCTAGCGA ATACGCCCTC 
    31021 TTTATTGGCG GGACTTCTAG CTACGCGGTC AACGCTGGTC TCGACAAGAA CAAAGACTCC 
    31081 AAGGTGACTA AGGCAGAAGC TGCCTTCAAA GTCCAAGAGC AACTGGTCGA AGGGATGAAA 
    31141 GATGTTAATT TTGGCTAAGA CTTTTCTCTC GTGGCAGGGC TTCCGTTCTT GGAAGTTCTG 
    31201 GACGGGCCTT CTGGCTGCTG TAGCTCTTTC TTGGGTTCTA CTTACTAATA TCAGCCTCAA 
    31261 CAACAAAGTA GCCAAGCAAT CTAGCCAGAT TGCTGTGGCC GAGCAGCAGC TAGGTAATGC 
    31321 TATCAAGATC AACAATCAAT TGAACAAGGA TATCGTTGCC CTACAACAAG GCAAAGCTAT 
    31381 TGATGAAGAG ATCGTCAAAG ATAACCAAGT TGCAATAGAT AAGATGAGGA AGGAACATGA 
    31441 TGCTCGCGTT CAAGAAATTA ATCGCCAAGG GCCGAGTGGT CCTGCTCCCG CTGCTGTTAT 
    31501 CTGTGCCATT ACTCGCGTGT GCAACTGACA GTGTTCCAAC AGATACTAGA ACTATTTATG 
    31561 TCTATCCCCC GGCTTCTCTG CTTGTTGTTG GTGATGATCC TACTAAGCCG ACATTGGAGC 
    31621 AGCTAGCTGG TCCTGATGGA GATAAGTATG CCGCTAAGTA TATACTAGAC TTGGAACTCT 
    31681 CCGGTATGAC CCGCGCTCAG TCCTTGCGTT GTTTGCAGGA ATGGGTCAAT ATACAGAAAG 
    31741 CGCGAGAGGC AGGAACTACG CCCGCTTCAC CACCGCCAGC TTATTGTGTG TTTGAAGAAA 
    31801 AATGAAAGCA GCGAACCTCA AAATTCCTCT CGTCGTAGGG ACTAATGAAA ACCTCAGCGA 
    31861 GAGTTTTGAA TTCTGGCAGG ACGAAGCTGA GACAGTGCCG GTCGATTTGA CCGGCTATAC 
    31921 TGCGTCTTTT GGTATGCGTA ATGTTCAACG ACCTTCTGGT GCTGATCTGC AAGCTAGTGC 
    31981 CATTGATGGT GAAGTCCTTG TAATGTCGCC CAACGTTGTG GTTATCGACA TTACTCCTGA 
    32041 TCGTTTGGAC GAATTGACTG GCGGCAACTA CGATTTTGAA ATCCTGCTAA CTGCCCCAAC 
    32101 TGGTCGTAAG ACTGTTAAGA TGCGGGGTAA GATTCAACTG AGGATGGGGA TTGCCTAATG 
    32161 ACTATCTCGG TAGTCGTTCC TCAGAATGAA GGAATCTCTG TCGTTCTAGG TGACGACAAA 
    32221 GTCACTATTC GACAGCCCGA TGCTCCTGAA GCTAGTCCTT CTACAACGGG TCAAGATGGT 
    32281 CGAAGCGCCT ATGAGTCTGC TGTTAAGAAC GGCTACACTG GCACTGAGGC CCAATGGGTT 
    32341 GCCTCCCTTA AAGGCGAACC GGGAGATTCT GTAATTGAAG ACCCCGGCGA TCTAACGATC 
    32401 ACTTTGCTTA ACGCCATGAT ATAAGGAGAA CTCAAATGGC TGCTATGTCT GTGAGGGTTA 
    32461 ATGATCTTGC CAATGCAACT GGCGGTCAAC TGAAAGCCCT TCGAACCCTG ATCAACGGTA 
    32521 ATCTTGCCGA CCTTTCCACT CTGACCACGA CCGCTCGTGG TAGCCTTGTG GCTGCTATCA 
    32581 ATGAGATTGA TGCTGAGCTT CAATCTCTGG CGGCTTCTGG TGGTGCTACT ATCAATGATG 
    32641 CTTCTACGGC TTCTACGACT CAAACTTACT CGATCACCAA GATCATCAAC TACGTAAGCG 
    32701 ACGCTATCGC CGCTGTTAAG GATGAAATCT TGGGAGGCGC TGGTGAAGCT TATGATACGC 
    32761 TTCAAGAACT GAAGGCCCTT CTGGACTCTA CTGATGGTGA TTTGAGTGCA TTGACCATCG 
    32821 CTATTGGTAA GCGTGTATCG ACTGAAGCTT CTCAAGGTCT GACTTCGACC GAGAAACAGA 
    32881 ACGCCCGTGA TAATATCGAT GTCTATAGCA AGGCCGAAAT CGGCAATCCT GACACTGACT 
    32941 TTGTTGCTAC TCTCAACACC GCGATGGCTT CGTAATGAGT CTGACGGCCA GAATAGATGC 
    33001 TGCTATGACG GCTATTGCGA ACCTGATCAA GGGTCGTCAG CCTCTTAGCA CCGTTCTCAC 
    33061 GGACCTCTCT GGCCGCACAG TGGGCGTTAG CCAAACGAAC AGTATTCTTG ATAGAGCCTC 
    33121 TGGCGATGGG CGTTATTCTC AAACCAAGAG TGGTTCTGTC ATTGTTCGTA TGGAAGCTGA 
    33181 AAGCAGCGGA GGCTTGGTCC TTACAGGGTC GAAGGGATAC TTTGAAATTC CCTACGCCCA 
    33241 CACCCTCACA GGGTGGTCGT TGTTTAGCGA CCAGAATACT AATATGGTTG TCGATCTAAA 
    33301 GAAGTCCACC TACGCAAACT TTCCAAGCAC AACCACTATA ACTGCTTCTG CCAAGCCTTC 
    33361 TCTAACCGCT GCTAGAAAAG GCACTAGTAA TACGTTGACT GGATGGACAG TGAGCGGAGC 
    33421 CTCTGGTGAT GTGTATGAAG TTAATATTGA TTCCAACAGC GCGGCAACGT CTGCCACTTT 
    33481 TGTGTTGAGG TTCACTAAAT CATGATCCTT CCTGATCCTA TCGACATGGA CGACCCCGAG 
    33541 CACCTGCCGC TCATCTATGA GAACTGGCGG GCGCTGAACA ACGGCGCGAC TGACGCCGAC 
    33601 TGCGAGGAAG CCATCGCCCT CGGTATGACG CCGCGTGAAC ACCTGTTCAC GTATGTCTTT 
    33661 ATGAGGTCAG TCCAATGACT CCTGTCGTTG CATGGGGTGT TACATCTCAA AGCTCCGCGC 
    33721 TTAGTAGTGT TGACGCCGTC CCGGTTGCCC CCACTGCTGG TGATCTGGTT TTCGTCTCGA 
    33781 TCACGGCCGC TAACGAAAGC GGCGGCGCAC CGACCGTCAC CCCGGCTTCC GGCTGGGAGA 
    33841 TTGTCGATAA CCAGACCTTC TCGATCTATG GGGCCTACCC CGCTCGAAAT GTTCTGATGA 
    33901 AGAAGGTCAT TGGTAGTTCA GAGGCTAGTA ACCTCGGGGC TACCTTCACG ACCAACGCCA 
    33961 ACCTGAGCAC CACGACGGAT GCTTGGGGTA TTCGTGGTGC CGACCCAGCC TCCGTGGCGA 
    34021 TCAGCATCAC ATCGAACACC ACTGACTCCA ACCTTATGTG GGGTTCTGTT GCGACCACCA 
    34081 GCGGTGCGTT GATCCTGCGT CTAGCCACCA ATCATTCGGC GGGGGCTGGG TATTGGGGCA 
    34141 ACGTTGGTCC TAGTGGACAC ACCCGACTGA GCAACAAAAA GTCTGTTGAG CCTAACACCG 
    34201 CACTCTATTA TGCGACAGCA ACTGGTGCTA CAACTGGAAC CGCAGGGCCT TCTCCGCTGG 
    34261 CTAACGGCGG AAATGTTACC CCTACCTTCT CATACACAAT TAGTCTAGCT GACAGCAGCG 
    34321 GTCCCGATGT TACTGCTCCT ACGATCACCA GCAGCGCCTC GCCCTCGGTT GCTGAGGGAT 
    34381 CAGCACTCTC ACATAGTTTG ACGGCTAACG AGGCGGTCAC TTGGACAAAA GCGGGCGGCG 
    34441 CGGATGCTGC TTCTTTCACC TTGAGTGGAT CGACTCTATC TCTGCCAGCC CAGACTTACC 
    34501 CTTCTGGTCC CTTCGTGGTT GTTGTAAGGG CGACCGATGC TGCTAGCAAC TGGACCGAGC 
    34561 AGACTATAAC TGTCTCAATC ACTGAAGCTC CTGCTGTTCA GATCATTGGA TTCACGAGCG 
    34621 GAACGACCGC TGCTGCGGCT GTCTCAGGCA CCCTACCCGG TGACCTTCAA ATCGCTTTCG 
    34681 CTTACAGAGA AAACAGTAAC ACTCTTCCTA CGCTCGCCGC AGGATGGACT GAAGTGAAGT 
    34741 CAACCACTGG TGGCCAAACT AACTCTTCTC GTCTGTCTTG GAGAATAGCT GGCGCTAGCA 
    34801 ATATAGCAAC TGGAACATTT ACCAGTGCTA CTACGACTAT AATGCTGACA CTAAGGCCCA 
    34861 AGACTGGATA CACTCTCGCT ATAGGTGCTA CAGCTAATGC TCTAACTGGT GCTACCAATA 
    34921 GTTTGAACTA TGGAACTCTA TCTTTGGAAG GAGGACCAAA TAGGGTCTTC GGTTTCGTTG 
    34981 GTCACCGAAG CATAAACACA AATATTGAGA CACCCCCCAC TGGAATGGAG AACGTCGCAT 
    35041 CGGTCCTAGA TGGAACTGAT GAAGCAGCAG TTCATGCTAC TCCTAACTCG GTGTCTTCAT 
    35101 GGCCGACTAC GCCTCAAACT ATCACTGGCA CTGCCTCTGG TTGGAGAACT CATGTTCTAG 
    35161 AAGTAAGAGC GACGGCAACT TCGTCAGGTC GCCGCCGCTC AGTGTGGATT AGTCTTATCG 
    35221 ACTAATCTTC ATCGTAGGCA TCGGCCCATT TGCCAGCAAG CCCACTGCGC TCGACCTTCG 
    35281 TAAGAGTAAC GACGGGAGCA ATCTGGTGTT TCTCGTTTCG CCTCAAAGCG TCTTGCAGAC 
    35341 CGTTCAATTT GGAGATGTCG GTCTGCCTCA AGTCACCAGC GACGACTACT TTACTGTTAT 
    35401 AGCCAACGCG GGTCAAGAAG AGGTGCATCT GAAGAGGCGT AGTATTTTGT GCTTCGTCCA 
    35461 AGATAATCAT GGAATCGTTG TAGGTTCGAC CCCTCATATA GCCCAGACTT TCGGTCACAA 
    35521 TAGCTTCCTT GTTAAGGAGT TCTTGAAGGT TGCCTTTGCC GAGGCGCTGT TCAAGAATAT 
    35581 CAAGAACAGG GTAGGCCCAA GGGGCAATCT TCTCTTCAAG GTCACCGGGG AGATACCCAA 
    35641 GGTTCTCACC ACCAGCGGCT ACTGCGGGTC TAACAATTAC TAGTTTCTTG ATAGATTTGC 
    35701 TAATGAACAT ATCAGCAGCG AGCGCGGTAG GCATATAAGT CTTACCTGTC CCCGCCCGGC 
    35761 CAAGAGCGAA TACTTGCTCG TTGTTCTTCA GGAGATCGAG ATAGACTTCT TGTTCGGGAT 
    35821 TCAGAGCCTT GAGTTGTTCA CGGCCAGAGG GCGGGATAAC AACTAACTTG CGCTTCGTTT 
    35881 GCATATAGGC AACTCCATTA CTAAAGCGCC CTCTAATATA GAGCATTAGA GGGCGTTAGT 
    35941 AAGGGTTAGT TTTAGATATG ATCTAGTATT TCCGATGGTT CAGGAAGGTC TTCGATTTTT 
    36001 ATCTTGTGAA CTTCCCAAGA GAGATAGCTA GTATTACCCT CAACCTCACC GGAGTGCCTG 
    36061 TCCCTAACCA ACGTAGAGAT ATGACCATCA GTAGGCTCAG CGGTCAGAGC AGCGAGGACC 
    36121 CCACGGTCCC CGCTCTCCGT CAAATAAGTC ACAACATACA GCATTAGAAC TTCCAATCGA 
    36181 TTTCATCCCA ACGACCTTGA GAGGCAGCCA CTGAGTATTC AGTAGAACGT GCTTCAAAGA 
    36241 AGTTGGCGTG TTCAACACCG GAGAGCATCG ACTGCAACCA AGGCAGGGGA TTCTCTTCAA 
    36301 TGCCGTAGAT AGGTTCAAGT CCCAACTGGC GCAGACGCCA GTCGGCAATG AAACGAATGT 
    36361 AGGACTTGAT ATCGTCAGCA GTCATTCCTT CGATACCGCC CATCCCAAAG GCAAGATCGA 
    36421 TGAACTTGTC CTCCATGGCA ACCACGTTGC GGCAATGTTG AACGATGTCT GCCTTAACAG 
    36481 CATCAGTCAG AGCGCCACTT TCTTTAGCGT AGGCATGGAA GAGTTTGATG ATACCTTCAG 
    36541 CATGAAGGCT CTCATCCCGC ACCGACCAAG AGACGATTTG ACCCATACCC TTCATCTTCG 
    36601 AGAAGCGAGG GAAGTTCATC AGCATCGCAA AGCTGGCAAA GAGTTGGAGA CCCTCAGAGA 
    36661 AAGCCCCAAA CATCGCCATC GTGCGAAGGA TATCTTCATC AGTTTCTACG CCGAACTGTT 
    36721 GCATATAGTC ATGCTTATCG CGCATGGCTT CATATTCCAT GAAAGCTCCA TACTCACTCT 
    36781 CTGGCATACC AATGGTATCT AAGAGAAGGG AGTAGGCAGC AATATGGATG GTTTCCATGT 
    36841 TGGCGAAAGC GCCAAGCATC ATCTTAACCT CAGTGGGTTT GAAGACTTGG CTGTAACGTT 
    36901 CCATGTAGTT GTCAGCAACT TCAATATCAG CTTGAGTGAA GAAGCGGAAA ATCTGCGTCA 
    36961 GCAGATTCCG CTCAGCGTCA GTCAGATTGT TGGCCCAATC GTTGACATCT TCACCCAAAG 
    37021 GAACTTCCTC TGGGAGCCAA TGAACTTGTT GCTGCTTCAG CCAGAGGTCA TAAGCCCAAG 
    37081 GGAAGCGGAA AGGCTTATAG CCGACCGAAG GAACGAGAAG TTGATTTACT GGCAAGCGAG 
    37141 GCACTCCTTA TCTGAACCAG CGAACGCAGC GCGCTGGATG CTCTTGCTAC GAAGGTAATA 
    37201 TAGGCTCTTC ACACCAATTT TCCATGCGTG AGCATGAAGA TAATGAAGCT CCGACTTATG 
    37261 AACATCAGCA GGGATGAAGA GGTTGACCGA TTGACCCTGA CAGATATAGG GCGCACGATC 
    37321 ACCAGCCATC TCTACAATGG CAACCTGATC CAGTTCGAAG GCAGTCTTGA AGACAGCTTT 
    37381 CTCATAGGTA TCAAGCTCTT CCAGATGTTG GACCGAACCC TCATGTTCCA GAATAGAATT 
    37441 CCAGATAACA TCGTTATTCA AACCTTTGCT CTCAAGAAGC TTTTCAAGAG CTTGGTTCTT 
    37501 AACAGCGAAC GTTCCACTCA GAGTCTTATG AGTGTAGATA TTCGTAGGGA TAGGTTCGAT 
    37561 ACCAGCCGAG GTTCCACCTG CAATGATCGA GATCGAAGCA GTAGGAGCGA CAGCCAGCTT 
    37621 ATGTGAGAAG CGTTCCATGA CACCACGTTC GGCAGCGTCA GGAGCGGGAC CACGTTCTTC 
    37681 TGCAAGGACA CGCGAAGCTT CGTCGGCCTT CTTACGAAGG TGGACGAACA TCTTCTGATT 
    37741 CCAGCCCTTG GCCATCAGAC CTTCGAAAGG AACGTTCATA TCTTGCAGGA AGGAGTGGAA 
    37801 GCCCATCAGA CCAAGGCCGA CAGAGCGTTC ACGCATAGCT GCATACTTAG CACGTTTCAT 
    37861 TTCATCAGGC GCACGTTCGA TGAAGTCAGT CAGAACATTG TCGAGGAAGC GAAGAATGTC 
    37921 CTCTACAAAG CGAGCGTCTT GGCTCCACTC CAAGAAGTAT TCTGCGTTCA CCGAAGACAA 
    37981 GCAACAGACA GCCGTTCGCT CTTGACCGAG ATGATCCTTA CCAGTGGTGA GGTTAATCTC 
    38041 AGCACAGAGG TTCGACTGCT TGGTTACAAG GCCAAGTTCC TGTTGGTGCT TAGCAAGACC 
    38101 ACGCTGGGCG GTGTCTTTGA ACAGCAGATA CGGCTCTCCG GTTTGCAGAC GAGTTTCCAG 
    38161 CAGCTTACCC CAGATATAGC GGGCATCCAG ACTCTTAATC ACCTTGCCAG TGCGAGGAGA 
    38221 CTTCAAGTCA TACTTGGTTC CATTCTCGAC AGCCTTCATG AATTCATCAG TGATACCAAC 
    38281 CCCATGGTGG ATATTCAAAG ACTTACGGTT CAGGTCGCCA CCCTTTTTAC GAATCTCAAG 
    38341 GAACTCTTCG ATCTCAGGGT GATCGATATC CAGATAGACA GCAGCCGAAC CACGGCGCAG 
    38401 AGAACCTTGA GAGATGGCAA GAGTCAGAGC GTCCATCACC TTGATAAAGG GAATGACGCC 
    38461 AGACGTCTTG CCAGACTGGC CGACAGGTTC ACCGATGGAA CGGACGCCAC CCCAATAGGT 
    38521 GCCAATACCA CCACCGTTAC GTGCCAGCCA AGTGTTTTCG TTCCAAGTAT CTTGGATGCC 
    38581 TTCCAGACTA TCTGGGACAT CATTCAGGAA ACACGAAATA GGAAGACCTC GGCTCGTGCC 
    38641 CCCATTAGAC AGAATAGGAG TCGAAGGCAT GAACCACAGC TTGGACATAT AGTCGTAGAT 
    38701 TCGTTGAGCG TGTTCTTCGT CGTCAGCGTA AGCAGACGCC ACGCGAGCGA AGACATCTTG 
    38761 GTAGGTTTCA CCGGGCAGAA GGTATCGATC CTTCAGCGTG GTCTTACCGA AGTCGGTCAG 
    38821 CAGGGCGTCT CGGGACGGGT CGATCTGGAT TTTATAAGAG CTTCCAGTGA ACTCTCTAGG 
    38881 CTTGCCCACT TCGGTCAAGA ACGTATCTCC TTTGAAGACT AAAAGAGGAC CATACTAATG 
    38941 GTCCTCTGGA TATTATTGAA GCGTTCTAAA TGGAGAAGAA TTAATCCTTG AAGTCAGCCT 
    39001 TCTCGGTGTC CTCACCCCAT CGGGCAGCCA GCTTCTCATT GTTGAACTTG GCCACTTCTT 
    39061 CCAACGGTGT TTCATTAGCT TTGGCAGCAA TGGTCAGATA CCAAAGAACG TCGCCCAATT 
    39121 CCTCCTTGCT CAGTTCCTTC ACATCTTCGC CATCGAAGGC TTTCAGCAGA AGTTCTACAA 
    39181 CTTCACCGCT CTCGCCAGCG ATACCAAGAA CACCATGGAT GAACTGGAAC GGGACTCGTT 
    39241 CTCGATACTC CTTGATCTTG ATCTGATCAA CAGGACCGGG GTTGGGGAAC GTTTCAATGT 
    39301 TCCTACCATA GAAGGCGGAC TTCTTATAGG TATCAATGGT GCGAGCAAGT TCGACAAAGC 
    39361 GTCGAAGGAT GCTAATAAAC TCAGCCGTCA GGACTTTGTC CAAATGATCC TGAGTGGAAT 
    39421 TGGCAATAGT CTTGTGGGCA TTCTTATCGT AAGTTGCAAT GTTCATTCAG ATAGTTCCTT 
    39481 GATAATACGA TCAGTTTGAC CGGGTTTGGG CCGATCATCG ATTAGAGTTC CTTGGGCAAG 
    39541 GGCATCAAGC AGGATAGCTA GACAGGCCAT AGCATGACCC AGATGGGGTG CGCCGCTCTC 
    39601 AGGGTCAATG TCCTCACCAT CAAACCATTG GTAGATATGA CGGAGAAGAG CAGAGATATA 
    39661 AACGCTTGCA GAGACAGGCT GATCCCTCCA GTTATAGGCG CCGTATTTCT TAGCTCCGAG 
    39721 AGCCATGACC TTGGCTAGCG TCATGAGAGC AACACCGGGG ATCAAATGCA TAGAAGGCTT 
    39781 CTTGATTCCG TATGCTGTCT TAGGATTACT GTCAGGAAGA TTTTCAGTCT TGGCAGGAAT 
    39841 TATCCTAAGA TCAACAGGGA CCCCGCTAAG GGGTCCCTCC AAGTAATCCA GAGTAGGTTC 
    39901 TGCTTCCATG GTTACTTACC GTCGTTGGCA ATGCGAGATT CCAGAAGGTT AACTCGTCCT 
    39961 TCCAGTTCGG CCACCAGACG AAGCAGAGCC AGAATAGGCC CGATAGTGCC GCCAGCGAGG 
    40021 GAAGCCAGAT TATTCTCGTC AAAGTTAGGA TCATCAAAGT AGCCGATGAT TCGGGTTACA 
    40081 ACCGAGTTAA CGGTGAAAAG TCCTTCGGGG GCATTAAAGA CTTGATCGGC AACGGATTGA 
    40141 AGATTGTTAG ACATTCATAA GTTCCTTATA ACTAACGGGG TATAGCGCCT CCACATGAGG 
    40201 AGCAACCAAC TTTGCGAGGT CTTGAATTTC TTTCTGGGCA TGGGAGTCCA GACGGAGCTT 
    40261 CAAGAAGCGA GTGAACGCTG GCAGAGAGCC AGTGATATAG TAGCTGGTGA AGACACCTTG 
    40321 AGGCAGCACA ATACGTGCCT GTTCGGGAGC AACACCATTC TCGATCAGAG TGTTGTATCG 
    40381 GAACAGAGAG TCCTTATAAC CAGCGGCCAC GAAGGCTTGT GGCGTCATGA TCCCCTTTGC 
    40441 TCCTTCTCCA AACTCAGCTT CCTTAGTCCA GAAGATTTCC TTGATAATTT CATCAGAGCT 
    40501 TCCCTGCTTC ATATTAACAG GAGCCCCACG GAACTCTTCT GGCATATAGA ACTCAGGAGT 
    40561 ATCAGAGACA TAACGTCGGC TCATCTCATT ACGAACAAGG CCCACAATAT GTTTGAACTC 
    40621 TTGGCGAGCC ACGAAGATAG GAACGTCATA CCGGAACTGC AAGGAGGTAT GAGCAAAAGG 
    40681 CGACCAATGG TCGTGCTTCG CCAAATACCT GATCAGTTTC GCGTCCTTCT CCTCAAACTC 
    40741 AGAGGTATGC TTATCGAAGC TAACGCGCGC TGCGTTAACC ACCGATAGGT CACTACCCAT 
    40801 ATGGTCGATC AATTCGACGC TCATTAGACC TTTAGAAATC ACGCTTGGGA ACCTCATGTG 
    40861 CTACAATTTT ATCGCCTTCT AGGGCAGGAG ATCGGAGACT ACGATAGTAG CTACGACCGC 
    40921 CGACAAGGAC CTCTACCCTA ACTACGATCT GATGATCCTG AGGATTGAAG GCCCTCAAAG 
    40981 TATCATAAAG AGCTTGGGCA GAAACAGTCA CTGCTCCTGT GTTGTTAACG TCAATGTCTT 
    41041 CCATCATTCA ACCTCAAGTT TGAACCAAGC TGTTTCTCGT TTAGCTTTCT TAGAACGAAC 
    41101 GAAAGCATAT TGGATAACGA AGTTACCATC TCGGCCTTGT GCCAGTTCAA TTTCACCAGC 
    41161 GTCGTATCGT TCACGAAGAT TTTCGATAGT GTGTTTATCT TCCTCAGCCC ACTCTTGATG 
    41221 AGCCAGCTTA CGGGTGACGA TGAAATCCCT CAGTTCCTTA CGACCCCAAC CATCCTCAGA 
    41281 GTGAGTGGTG AAGGTGCTAC CCGGCTGTGG GATTTCGTTA TGAACGAAAC GGACCAGAGC 
    41341 AGTAGGAACT CCAAACTTCG TAGCAATACG AATGGGGTGG GCTCGCGGAG CCTTTAGCTC 
    41401 CGCTGTGATT TCATCAATCA GGAGAGAAGT AACTTTGAAC TTCTCAGTAT CAGGAAACCG 
    41461 CGCCCTCGCG CGGTCAGTTA GATTCAGCAT CAGTTACTCC TAAAGCTTAA TGTTGTGCTG 
    41521 AGCGGTGATC GGTTTATGGC TGATCACAAT TACTTGGTCC AGATGATCTG TCATTCCAAC 
    41581 CATACATTCG TTCAAGTATT TTGCACGGTT GTCATCAAAG CTGCCATCGA CTTCGTCTGC 
    41641 CATGAATACC GAGAAGGTGT TCTTAGTCAA GACGAACTGC AAGGCAAAAC GAAGCGCGAT 
    41701 GTTGACGATG GCTTTGGTAG AGCCTGAGAG AGCCTCAACC TTTTTACCAT CAACGTCGAT 
    41761 TTCGAATTTA TCCGTGATAG AGATTTTCTT TCGTTTGCCA TTTGTCATAG TCACTAGCAT 
    41821 TGCAGAGGCT GCTTTACCGA CAGAAGGAAG GAAATAGGTA TTGATATAAT ACTTGAATCC 
    41881 TTGAAGGGCT TTGACGACAT TCGCAGTCTC TTCCCTATCC TTCTTACGCT CTTCAACCTT 
    41941 GGAAACAATC TCAGCATTGC GTTTGGCTTG TTCATCATAG TGACGAACTT CCAGATCGTA 
    42001 TTGATCACGC GCCGCCCGTT CTTGTCTCAG TTCCATGATA TAGGCTGCAA CCTTCTTAGA 
    42061 ATCAAGAGCT TGCAGCTTAG TTTTTTCATT ATTCAGCTCA TGCTCAAGGT TCTCAATTCT 
    42121 AGCTTTCTCT CGCTTCGCAG TAAGAGAACG GTTCGCCATA GAAAGACTGA TAGAACTAGA 
    42181 AGTTAGAATA CCTTCAATCC TATCGAAAGT CTCTTGGGAG AAGTCCACAG GCTCAGAGAA 
    42241 CATCTGGGCG TATTTGTTGG TAACTCCCGC CAATTGGGAC GTTGCATTCT CTAGAACAGT 
    42301 ATTCTCTATC TCAGCTTCAC CGAGGGCTTC CCTAGAAGGA AGACCTTTGT AGGGCCTAGC 
    42361 GATAGGAAGA AGTTCATTGA TCTTAGCAGT CGTTGCCGCA GCTTCGTCCT CAAAAGAAAG 
    42421 ACCACAGCGG GGGCAAGAAG TATAACTCTC AAGCTCCACG CGGAGCTTAG TCACCTTCTC 
    42481 AAAGGCATCG TTAGCTTTGT GTTTCTCCAG ATTAGAGACA ATCTCTTCTC TAGTGAACTT 
    42541 GGGCTTACGA GCCTGACGAG CGCGTAGGAT AGTGTCAACA TCAGCCTTGA GAGAGGCTAC 
    42601 GTCTTGAGGA CCAGCGCCGC TGTCGATCAA ACGAGCGATC ATAGGATAGC CAATACGGGC 
    42661 TTCCTTCTGA GCTTTCTCGT TTTCCTCAGC TTGCTCAAGC AGGACTTGAA CCTCTTCCAG 
    42721 AGTGTTCTGA GGCATAGGAT CAGGAAGAGC CATGGCTTGC TGCAACTGAC GTTCAAGCAC 
    42781 AGAGACAGAG TTCTCTTGAA TTCTGATCTG AGTTACCTTC TCGTCAGCAC CAGCTTGATC 
    42841 CTTCTGGATC AGTTCCAGAG GGCGAAGACC TTTAGGCATA GCAGGGGCAG TCACCTTAGA 
    42901 GACTAGTCCT TCCAGCGCCT TAATCTCAGC GTCGGCAGCG GTGAGGTCTG CTTTATAGTC 
    42961 GGCAATCAGT TTGTCGATTT CAGCAGCACC AATCAGCTCA TCAAGGAACT TCTTACGTTC 
    43021 AGGAAGACCC ATGCTAGTCA GCTTCTCAAC CTCATTCTGG TTGATAGAGT TGACGTTGTC 
    43081 GTAGGTCTTC AGGCCATACC CCACAAGCTC GATGATCTTC TTGTTCACAG CGGTTGTGCT 
    43141 GCGAGCAATC ACTTCATCGT TCTTATAGAG AACAGCGTTA CCTGAAGTTC TGTTCACCTT 
    43201 ATAGTCTTTC AGGAAAGTCA GCTCAACTGA GCCTCCTTTG TAGTCATCAG GTGAAGTGCG 
    43261 AAGAGCCTTG TTGCCGAAGA GGCCCCACCG GATCATCTCA AACACCTGAG ACTTACCGGC 
    43321 TTCGTTAGCG CCATGCAGAC GAGTCAAACC CTTTTCAAAA TTGATAGTCG TATCCTTGTG 
    43381 TGCGAATACG TCCTTAATCC TGATTTTGTT TAGCATGGAA CCTCTCTACA ACCTCAATGG 
    43441 CTTTCTTGTC GCTGACATCA TGCTCAACAA GAAACTTCTT GAGCAGCTTG CCAACGTCGA 
    43501 ACTCAGTTAC TTCCTCGGGT TCGTTAACGT CGATAGAAGT TTTCGTAGGC TTGACGTAAG 
    43561 CCTTGATCTG GATGAAGTCT CCTTCGGGAA GGTCTTCGTC TTCACCAAGA ACAAAGCGAA 
    43621 CAAACTTACG ATCATATTTC TTAGGGTCTT CATCGTAATC CTTTCGAGTG ATCGTATAGA 
    43681 ACATCTCGTC TTCTGGTATC TCTTCACCGT GGGCAAGAGG CAGGATCGAT CCTACAAGAG 
    43741 TAAGCTCGAT ACCGTCTCTC TCGATCACCT CAGGCTTATG AACGTGGCCA GTGACCACTT 
    43801 TCTTAGTGAT GGTCTTGAGT TGCTCAGTGG GAACCATGTT GTAGTGGTTC GCATGAGAAG 
    43861 GGAGAACAAC GTCCCAATGG CCGAAGACTG CGTCTAGTTG TTTTCCTTGG GCGACTAGTT 
    43921 TCTCTGCAAG TTCCTTTGCT GAATACTTCG CTGACCAAGA GATAAAGCCT AGTCCTTCGA 
    43981 TTGTTCTTGG CTCGACAATG AGATCGATAT TGGGGAGCTT TGCTTCGCTG ACAATGAGTT 
    44041 TGAAGTTGTC GAACGAAGAG ACTCTCGTGA GGTCTTTGGA TTCGTCGTGA TTGCCACCAA 
    44101 GAACCACAAA GCGGCGATTG GGGCTCCCAC GAGCAGCGCT GAGAAGACTA TTAGCAGCAA 
    44161 AGTCAACGTC AGCAGGATCG ACCACAAAGC TGTCAAAGAG GTCGCCAACC AGAACAGTGA 
    44221 ATTCCACAGT ATCGATTGCG AGTAGCGTTT TAAATTTCTC ACGTTGTAGA TTCTCCATAG 
    44281 TCCCCCTCAT ATGAAGAGGG ACACCGTTGG CATAAACACG ACCAAGGTGG ACATCACCAA 
    44341 TGGTCTGAAT CTTCTTGCCG TTAATTGTTA GCTGAGGATT GCGCATTCCG TGCCTTTTGT 
    44401 TCATGGTGGA AGAGGACCTT AATCTGATGG AGGCTATCAT GGATAGCATC GTGAGCGGTC 
    44461 CCGCTCATCT TAGGTTCATC AGAACGATCA ATAGGATTAG GAGCATAGCG ACCACGAAGG 
    44521 TAGGAGTTCA TATCGGTAGC TTCACGGAAA TCAAACGGAA TGGGTTGCTT GAAGTCCTTC 
    44581 AGATAAGAGG TGACGAACAT GAAGTCAAAC GTCGTAGGCT TAGCCCAGAA TCGCAAGGGC 
    44641 GGACCATTGA TCTGAATGGA CCAATCGGCA AAGTCGCGCA TCACAATACC GGGGTCCTCT 
    44701 GCGTTAGCCA TGATGGAAG 
//
LOCUS       LVF1_p2_dsDNA_6_length=38584_depth=0.59x               38584 bp    DNA     linear VRL 19-Jun-2022
DEFINITION  LVF1_p2_dsDNA_6_length=38584_depth=0.59x.
COMMENT     Annotated using VIBRANT v1.2.1
FEATURES             Location/Qualifiers
     source          1..38584
                     /organism="LVF1_p2_dsDNA_6_length=38584_depth=0.59x"
     CDS             complement(3..218)
                     /locus_tag="LVF1_p2_dsDNA_6_length=38584_depth=0.59x_1"
                     /protein_id="VOG12887"
                     /product="hypothetical protein"
                     /translation="MAKTGKARIALYFINGPLPSEEDAAVARELAGEGYQVMFRNARY
                     INPEDTIEAFDELAGAIPDNYAEAKVAK"
     CDS             complement(289..1248)
                     /locus_tag="LVF1_p2_dsDNA_6_length=38584_depth=0.59x_2"
                     /protein_id="VOG03107"
                     /product="sp|Q38582|CAPSD_BPSPP Major capsid protein"
                     /translation="MALSDLAVFSEYTYEAMSEVLAQQVELFNAASGGTLLLRSAAHE
                     GDYSDVAFWAKIQGLVRRRNAYGSGAVAEKNLEHLIDTMVKIAAGTPPVRIDPSQFEW
                     IQRNQEEGGAVYGQQLAKDTLADMLNTALMAYVAALTGETDVFQDVSANPTTFKTLLG
                     GAQMFGDASNNLVSWVMHSKTLFDIYGVALDNTNGLFNFGTVNVRQDGFGRPLIITDS
                     PSLIATTPDPDEYFVAGLTRGAVRVDMNGDFVQNTETKNGDENIIRTIQSEWSYNVGI
                     KGYSWDKATGGKSPNDAAIATANNWDRYATSHKDTAGVLLQVA"
     CDS             complement(1303..1983)
                     /locus_tag="LVF1_p2_dsDNA_6_length=38584_depth=0.59x_3"
                     /protein_id="VOG02483"
                     /product="hypothetical protein"
                     /translation="MALKHKIKQAEYDKLSDELKSEYIAGDADGEFILDVTGLPTPED
                     TGPLKRALEKEKETVKTLKKEKADLQAKVDEAPDVEALTATHQAEVKKYKDFTEKTLI
                     DATADTLAGKISTSPKLLAPIIKARLVTDLSGDTPVTKVLGADGKPSDMTIDKLGEEL
                     VANPDYKAIIVASKAKGGGAPNVPLKPGGGGAPTGDQDKAPDLSALDGASLAERIKAR
                     KAAEAAAQ"
     CDS             complement(1999..2925)
                     /locus_tag="LVF1_p2_dsDNA_6_length=38584_depth=0.59x_4"
                     /protein_id="VOG00686"
                     /product="sp|Q38442|GP7_BPSPP Minor head protein GP7"
                     /translation="MLTVFDAIVRHQLYVEGLKAGQTQRLNEVMRQVDQDLRNVLAVW
                     RYDELGRMSKAKLQELVRSLREVMRTSLDPYIEEMVRFFEFYMREDRITLMGVFGEFT
                     DVRDGMVPTEDKLWPVIWGAPMAANGILAAVFLKQAASSAVIRVERAAVRAYANNMTR
                     AELSAAIAGTRTRQFRDGELNRIFRASNAVNNTIIQHIAAQANFNVAKALFPEYEWVS
                     ILDDATTNICRSRDGKRWRYGAGPIPPAHVGCRSSIMPVVEGQPQPPSTFDGWFRSQP
                     DEVRADLAGYHRSPKPLTLEQFKAKRSLILTP"
     CDS             complement(2925..4394)
                     /locus_tag="LVF1_p2_dsDNA_6_length=38584_depth=0.59x_5"
                     /protein_id="VOG00213"
                     /product="sp|Q05220|PORTL_BPML5 Portal protein"
                     /translation="MPNVAFVTEEVKKLLPQYDLIRDCLAGEQQVKFRRDKYLPRPNP
                     SDTSPANIARYNAYLTRAVFYNVSQRTLAGLVGQVFLRDPVVEVPTLLKPVVDDATGS
                     GVTLQQLAQSTANYVMPYGRAGLYVDYPDTEEPASRQQVEDGELRPTLAVVAPWDCLN
                     YRVRIKGAKHYLTLVVFREDYDKEDDGFETKKGDQWRVLRLDENGEYLVEIYRDKMGM
                     QPVARYFPQDATGARMREIPFIFVGATNNDPKCDAPPMYDLCSLNMAHYRNSADYEEN
                     VYFIGQPTPWFAGLTEEWVNKVMGGTVSLGARGAVMLPENGSAGLLQVDPNTLAKEAM
                     DQKEAQMLALGAKLVEGSQVQRTATEADIDNVSETSVLSSVAKNVGAAIKWALEKAAA
                     FVGAPSENIAYDMNTEFDLVNLSPEEIGAVIAAWQQGALSFEEMRTILRRAGYAYLAD
                     KVAKQQLDDEAATAIDLEAKKAGAIADATQQPEPEPGDA"
     CDS             complement(4406..5986)
                     /locus_tag="LVF1_p2_dsDNA_6_length=38584_depth=0.59x_6"
                     /protein_id="VOG09810"
                     /product="sp|P17312|TERL_BPT4 Terminase, large subunit"
                     /translation="MRAQAALTNSATSNVIYEDGWAFLPGTSQEFALRTNANHILYHG
                     TRGPGKTDCQLARFAANVGIGYGSFWTGVIFDRKYKNLDDLIKKSKRMFRKIFGNRCK
                     FLESKGDYKWVWDTGEELAFRQFLRADDYWNYHGQEFPFIGWNELCKYPTSDPYDAMM
                     SCNRSSWTYEKDCPKDEQTGEYLYTREQLPPIPLEVFSTTNPYGPGHNWVKLRFIDAA
                     PMGETFITEVEVFHPALKKNVTVRRKQVAIFGSYKENIYLDPLYVAELESITDENKRK
                     AWLEGDWDIVAGGALDDVYRKTIHVLPRFRVPSGWRVDRSLDWGSSHPCSIGWFAEAN
                     GEEAEIYMPDGTVRKFCPPVGTLVQIGELYFTEKLGSNKGLRKSAPDIAKAVIEYEVK
                     LMAEGCIEEQPWPGPADNQIRDVRESDVDTIEKKMADLGVRWIESDKSPGSRKNGLQL
                     MRDRLEAAMKGEEGPGLYFTENCRASIATLPTLPRDEDDLDDVDTDAEDHPYDMVRYR
                     VLKGANRLAKKIKVTFAN"
     CDS             complement(5961..6488)
                     /locus_tag="LVF1_p2_dsDNA_6_length=38584_depth=0.59x_7"
                     /protein_id="None"
                     /product="hypothetical protein"
                     /translation="MTDWFRPVVIFDDEDEVALKRDFALLWAKYPNNTPAEIGMQLFA
                     NAVEPMRGLQAGAVWSRELAVIAMRDDFILNGGDEDVTDIPSKEQVQRELIAIARGSR
                     DPKVRLDAYRQFNEMAGHITKAGVNVNVNDNRVVNVLKVPVRDQTAEDDEDFDRRFKA
                     QQLQLVADARSSRPN"
     CDS             complement(6739..7113)
                     /locus_tag="LVF1_p2_dsDNA_6_length=38584_depth=0.59x_8"
                     /protein_id="None"
                     /product="hypothetical protein"
                     /translation="MTTWAFLRSFGPYVAIVALILVVLFMRGDHIKFKAQRDAAVTEA
                     TSLRAVNEANAATMTKLGQAAEANARIAEGVASDVAAIRQRGSATRTIIQEATRNDPS
                     VRAWSDTPVPDSVRRAVEAPAG"
     CDS             complement(7110..7601)
                     /locus_tag="LVF1_p2_dsDNA_6_length=38584_depth=0.59x_9"
                     /protein_id="None"
                     /product="hypothetical protein"
                     /translation="MHRLISSRRLAVLAVAAAVLYGVLIATVPDRFLVQVFNGLFLGV
                     VGTVTVVFFPLFWRAIRVRNFDRVSQLTIGIILTWFSLILSRGTSALIEATDEATRQH
                     AAPVIAFAAYIAILGGILHVTAPGMVEDKWKYNRGLLAFGLFVGFIIAAVTIFVQREG
                     LPT"
     CDS             complement(8032..9147)
                     /locus_tag="LVF1_p2_dsDNA_6_length=38584_depth=0.59x_10"
                     /protein_id="VOG03517"
                     /product="hypothetical protein"
                     /translation="MKRRRVAARVPASGAPPKTFGRGGLGHPLDTIATVADPRSNPGV
                     LSFGPNCAKVPKPQQRPHVGFNRVSVMASTNQARSLQLVLAHEGGYVNHPADPGGATN
                     KGVTQRVYDAYRTNKGLGKRSVRSITQAEVAEIYDRQYWDEAWCDKLPAGLDYAVFDY
                     AVNSGVNRALKDLQRTLNANANYFGVSGKLGVDGVFGNATETAVNSAANADEEALIVQ
                     YCERRMKFLKSLKNYRTFGKGWFRRVMGDYDGSQDTDKGVIDLAVMMARNDLAYPVPK
                     AILPAAIGSKDGEVAAKAPEAKQAALKTTQGVGSALAAAGASGQTVIAAAQQVQPHIG
                     DTFFGRLALIGFVVLILLGVGLVAFDWFRKQQEKASA"
     CDS             complement(9095..9607)
                     /locus_tag="LVF1_p2_dsDNA_6_length=38584_depth=0.59x_11"
                     /protein_id="VOG12895"
                     /product="hypothetical protein"
                     /translation="MNKKSVALMGAIAAAMLAEPGYHLATPAEAKELIDSGFAEQNPN
                     IADGDKLATRLTEAGSAEHAKANGGTADTGASAPASSFQIDTDIALPSARGGKGGSVY
                     PFDELPVNGSFFVPATEQRPNPAKSLASTVSSATKRYEGAEPARKFTVRSVDETAQGR
                     GKGARVWRTA"
     CDS             complement(9688..10041)
                     /locus_tag="LVF1_p2_dsDNA_6_length=38584_depth=0.59x_12"
                     /protein_id="None"
                     /product="hypothetical protein"
                     /translation="MLTEAEIKATVFVQLPTGEVLASRDDFAKFHTVFTPNTVREEYA
                     NLLGAAGMLFNTLDAIEAGLDELVALLEKHGADAAAAPVMSMIAASKLARTAAIEGLP
                     AVADRFGKKDGPTRK"
     CDS             complement(10069..10395)
                     /locus_tag="LVF1_p2_dsDNA_6_length=38584_depth=0.59x_13"
                     /protein_id="VOG02903"
                     /product="hypothetical protein"
                     /translation="MGDAGKSKGIDFGSLLAKVKDNRDRLDACPRHLFPAMVPGIEGG
                     VAAMFGRKIECTRCKGQMDLVALNFYIRGYEASGKSGNDILPGWREAPTNEDGTPKRK
                     FFGQQE"
     CDS             complement(10395..10871)
                     /locus_tag="LVF1_p2_dsDNA_6_length=38584_depth=0.59x_14"
                     /protein_id="None"
                     /product="hypothetical protein"
                     /translation="MADKAPPTETETKPLDTKDEAAKQFVESGAKATDIVGDPKGMTS
                     DERRELAERKAEVTDELAEANINRSTSAHNTVVPPAPVGVDYADRPDYNPQRRPSSKA
                     NQQSSLAESPRDMAERVDDKKTLPTNAEIVQDRRNAADEMTGEQSPGYQSNFKGDI"
     CDS             complement(10949..12007)
                     /locus_tag="LVF1_p2_dsDNA_6_length=38584_depth=0.59x_15"
                     /protein_id="VOG00248"
                     /product="sp|Q05247|VG37_BPML5 Gene 37 protein"
                     /translation="MTTKLLQHLATMQGHASHYLEPGPYVDRNAIQQVGMAPEAIAFA
                     NDMLYCLDGPEQREAQFDYMAESARTASGHFHGDLVHMSHLADAFASFTAAAREIDRI
                     KKLLFYGEDHAKGRYRLLPQHEHDRTVFEALGVITYAARKSDQEEMTPDGEAGQRAAF
                     ILHAILGVASEAGEQVEAIETTLATGKFDAINLMEESGDTKWYLAMLLRALGFAWDED
                     ERRNIAKLRDRYPEKFTTQLANDRNLSVERATLEGQPDMFEPHPDQTSPMTVGRETFE
                     DEPTFDAEQVAAAQDMDANAPGYDPLASRRAMKDADRVKTQFEGLPVADTREGIGAQP
                     VGTHGDPASPLGSRGYGE"
     CDS             complement(12031..12324)
                     /locus_tag="LVF1_p2_dsDNA_6_length=38584_depth=0.59x_16"
                     /protein_id="None"
                     /product="hypothetical protein"
                     /translation="MSYKCIMCCDTGKIAIGEAGFDCCPAPFCAARSRVYWAKVHAAA
                     THETDKELWLEANHRAPAFTLAPGVMLTPEERERAYDMIAATEEQDRRDRYAD"
     CDS             complement(12493..12705)
                     /locus_tag="LVF1_p2_dsDNA_6_length=38584_depth=0.59x_17"
                     /protein_id="None"
                     /product="hypothetical protein"
                     /translation="MEKINHGFGKRNAGGEPVRVTESTSVSTSFHAAIDAMREAKDKD
                     RVSVGRWIIRGLLFVMLLESIRALIF"
     CDS             complement(12737..13306)
                     /locus_tag="LVF1_p2_dsDNA_6_length=38584_depth=0.59x_18"
                     /protein_id="None"
                     /product="hypothetical protein"
                     /translation="MSRRVSDDKLEALHLRVSGEVRKKPGPQWVTVEGHDLIALLDEL
                     RQRRRRPGAKGAYHHGKTTKVLLAMKVGDVCMIPPTTIGAITTARKSARKALEAPDAV
                     WACQTQPDGSVRIERMPDGSDKHYGKPKNPAVAILSKMNVNERVIIEGTLYAALKQQA
                     RKAMGEAGVGANWKSETLTTGRVRVRRVS"
     CDS             complement(13290..13493)
                     /locus_tag="LVF1_p2_dsDNA_6_length=38584_depth=0.59x_19"
                     /protein_id="None"
                     /product="hypothetical protein"
                     /translation="MTKKRSTIRARKNPPKQHGLLQANKDIQREIRDKWASFKKPTEH
                     DEERLRLAEMKRARKAAKHVPQG"
     CDS             complement(13497..13742)
                     /locus_tag="LVF1_p2_dsDNA_6_length=38584_depth=0.59x_20"
                     /protein_id="None"
                     /product="hypothetical protein"
                     /translation="MTRREFLVIARRRIRDKFIAQDIEGVPEDVIEGLAEFALMSRLD
                     EGEPLDTFDWSKFHVGTIDNAGLAALDERITTNATVH"
     CDS             complement(13739..14740)
                     /locus_tag="LVF1_p2_dsDNA_6_length=38584_depth=0.59x_21"
                     /protein_id="VOG13133"
                     /product="hypothetical protein"
                     /translation="MKEAFVEIAFRRKTLVLIEQANKIIGELQAQGYTLTVRQLHYQF
                     VARDLYKNTHLNYQRLASVVDDARKAGLIDWNAIEDRTRFLRAYTTYQGPKHFLTEMT
                     RRYYMEALWRDQDVYCEVWIEKDALLGVIEKPASKYRVPYMSCRGYMSSSELYEAGKR
                     FARKRREGKRCVIFHLGDHDPSGVNMTDVNRDSVSMFARSNGVEVERLAMTMDQIEQY
                     DPPPNYAKESDARTTGYIDAFGTEECWELDALHPSVIDKLVSDAIEGVLDMDRYNARK
                     AEEDEHEAELQAIADDWSDVARYLAYRHRSVDLTVFGESDTAEEVLRQAEQDGEAEE"
     CDS             complement(15087..15287)
                     /locus_tag="LVF1_p2_dsDNA_6_length=38584_depth=0.59x_22"
                     /protein_id="None"
                     /product="hypothetical protein"
                     /translation="MAEATLWLPNPYGRRGHHTDTLAAVWATGWRNGWCVYRQRELYK
                     AGFWTEAEAKAFVEAEIERLGE"
     CDS             complement(15289..15681)
                     /locus_tag="LVF1_p2_dsDNA_6_length=38584_depth=0.59x_23"
                     /protein_id="None"
                     /product="hypothetical protein"
                     /translation="MAKKPTNAELAAELERVRTQAGIDIETLRAQWNAADQNKHATLA
                     EANKTIKELEDEVNSLRDKLFDALLNAERFRGYLDGQADSQPPRMVPEEREQRGPYRQ
                     RAFNEDDMIPVSRFGSSERRRAWYHRPT"
     CDS             complement(15763..16371)
                     /locus_tag="LVF1_p2_dsDNA_6_length=38584_depth=0.59x_24"
                     /protein_id="VOG00451"
                     /product="hypothetical protein"
                     /translation="MALTPWDRAKSGTEHGEQSALFMWCNMAARFGVRAANDPSSYSV
                     AGHAMANYGPGGRCGTVFKDTVGPEAVPILSRLYAIKNQGHGDKIRGNLSKAEGVKAG
                     VPDVLFPMMRRAQDLDQAVFGALVMPFNDGGYGFGVIGGLYIELKRRKSSRGAAGRTS
                     EAQEEDWIPYLRRSGYATAVCMGWEEARDMLLRYIGHPIDGL"
     CDS             complement(16371..16532)
                     /locus_tag="LVF1_p2_dsDNA_6_length=38584_depth=0.59x_25"
                     /protein_id="None"
                     /product="hypothetical protein"
                     /translation="MAKRAKKAKNSARVGEVPVKFCTECFIAMPSAMKHCPSCGRYQW
                     SRKELEDLA"
     CDS             complement(16533..16832)
                     /locus_tag="LVF1_p2_dsDNA_6_length=38584_depth=0.59x_26"
                     /protein_id="None"
                     /product="hypothetical protein"
                     /translation="MNNTNELELARLRKRRKMLADAERWTPQEALEAALADIRLGELE
                     GVEVVTVVVSRSYMDGEDRMSYVEQYCGTNGSTGPKDTFWIVGMIQRAIIQWIGH"
     CDS             complement(16829..17047)
                     /locus_tag="LVF1_p2_dsDNA_6_length=38584_depth=0.59x_27"
                     /protein_id="None"
                     /product="hypothetical protein"
                     /translation="MTVEAKGRDGAGWYILEVDDEGRRFLRHWVRYNLKQAASAEAER
                     MFRGERCDVGFWTGAEWDRSTFVAVPVQ"
     CDS             complement(17044..17265)
                     /locus_tag="LVF1_p2_dsDNA_6_length=38584_depth=0.59x_28"
                     /protein_id="None"
                     /product="hypothetical protein"
                     /translation="MTKPNQEQVNNAGIERAASKFDLDAALLTFEGAAFRSDGSRMRM
                     ATEAAHAALQSHLDAIASNIEVAKRSLGL"
     CDS             complement(17262..17522)
                     /locus_tag="LVF1_p2_dsDNA_6_length=38584_depth=0.59x_29"
                     /protein_id="None"
                     /product="hypothetical protein"
                     /translation="MTVEALTMQLGEEQLAKLRAIRLYHWRERGHWRRVEASSKDPKF
                     AALAGQYASWHIGAVQSLNDFFPDHGDTAEHDEYAAQQEPGT"
     CDS             complement(17519..17644)
                     /locus_tag="LVF1_p2_dsDNA_6_length=38584_depth=0.59x_30"
                     /protein_id="None"
                     /product="hypothetical protein"
                     /translation="MGRMTPKPYGFKCEGEGDHFGRRGCNNRIGVDMIRYTGPEQ"
     CDS             complement(17800..17976)
                     /locus_tag="LVF1_p2_dsDNA_6_length=38584_depth=0.59x_31"
                     /protein_id="None"
                     /product="hypothetical protein"
                     /translation="MHTMMNLETAVKIMSNETLLAWSEDASRQCGEDSITATEVRYIV
                     ATELRRRADQSEAA"
     CDS             complement(18349..20811)
                     /locus_tag="LVF1_p2_dsDNA_6_length=38584_depth=0.59x_32"
                     /protein_id="VOG00233"
                     /product="hypothetical protein"
                     /translation="MFDRIPDEMKSYRQWVVWRLEERPNAKPTKVPYSPHSFNLASVT
                     NPGTWGTFEEACAAYARLSAAPGVPVPIIGYDDQDRPQHAPVAETGVHGIGFVLTTND
                     PYGFIDLDDTHGDATARDRQVKVFREFNSYSELSPSGEGLHIIVKASLPHGRRRSSIE
                     IYSNERYMTMTGNVYHDAPIEERQDLLQLLFDQMGGPAATYTYAEDQPEREPDQVIVE
                     RAMNAANGDKFSELYAGDWTNLYPSQSEADFALVDIVAYYTQNRAQIARIFRASNLGK
                     RDKAQRNDYVAYMVNKSFDRLLPPVDIDGLRNAFEAMLADKGNVATYGAGEGAEAPGG
                     TPTPPVDMPRGEAGRDSDAPTSHGVNGPSSLPVGTFPPGLIGEVAQFIHDAAPRPVAQ
                     IALAGAIGLIAGITGRAYNVSGTGLNNYVLLLAPTGTGKEAIANGISKLMGAIKASVP
                     ASTEFIGPGEIRSDAALLKWLSKAPCFVSTVGEFGLRLKQMSAPNANSHETGLKRVLL
                     DLYNKSGHGNTLNPMAYSDKEKNTDAIQSPAFTLLGESTPERFYEALDESMVSEGLLP
                     RFLTMEYTGPRPPLSSSHMTAQPSFTLVERLATLAAHCLTVAHGGNVQQVHIDQEAQA
                     LFDAFDKHADAQINSARSETIRHLWNRAHIKAMKLAALCAVGIYPFNPVVTINEAQWA
                     TNIIASEVTNLLAKFEAGEIGSGAVGSSSEVKQIKDMIAVIARWSCGTHDECAKYGVT
                     PDMHRDGVFPVSALTMRLASQAAFRTDRMGATNAIKRAFQHLLDADDIRELPKSQMQM
                     KYGKSARAFIVANPQRFTQSKR"
     CDS             21172..21693
                     /locus_tag="LVF1_p2_dsDNA_6_length=38584_depth=0.59x_33"
                     /protein_id="VOG12889"
                     /product="hypothetical protein"
                     /translation="MTDWGTQPAQPPQVPQMSVEERNALIKSWLVAKTDRKTIENREV
                     ELRGQVSNVLFPTPKKGTQRFQLGDGYAVKLVYKLNFKLGDAEATNAAGDKIPVNVQV
                     ESLMDEIEKLGNEGAFLVDRLIKTKYELSESEYAKLDESNPTHKAIKAMIDKLLTITP
                     ATPALEFEEPKPK"
     CDS             21733..22020
                     /locus_tag="LVF1_p2_dsDNA_6_length=38584_depth=0.59x_34"
                     /protein_id="None"
                     /product="hypothetical protein"
                     /translation="MAKKPRKPPKRSAKPSNETLRRREEARHGDTLVIIETTCDNRLP
                     FVMTLGSLAGLDDYRARSKAEGRINPKHRVSVWKTFNHHPKGGELIDRFNT"
     CDS             22032..22730
                     /locus_tag="LVF1_p2_dsDNA_6_length=38584_depth=0.59x_35"
                     /protein_id="VOG00519"
                     /product="sp|O31907|YORG_BACSU SPBc2 prophage-derived uncharacterized protein YorG"
                     /translation="MAVQIQSTQGASLAHGIKAMVYGLSGTGKTRLLASAPQPIIISA
                     ENGLLSLRHFNLPYIKINNIAQLREVHAYLSGPAGRQFATIGLDSASEIAEVCLHEAK
                     KTNKDPRKAYGDAQDEMIEIFRRYRDIPGKNVVFLAKQEFTTDGQTGAKFFAPSFPGN
                     KLAQAAPYFFDEVWQLTNFNDPATGAKIRALRTSPDNQNAAKDRSGTLAEWENADPAT
                     GGGLSYLFNKMQRG"
     CDS             22737..23531
                     /locus_tag="LVF1_p2_dsDNA_6_length=38584_depth=0.59x_36"
                     /protein_id="VOG00253"
                     /product="hypothetical protein"
                     /translation="MVAYAFNAQQFEPRYGGSGGLPAGKYPVIITDTKQVPTKNNDGG
                     YLAVELRVTEGPMQGGTHTDRLNLHNTNPETVRIANQQLSAYCHVTGVFQFQDTAQLH
                     NIPFMVEIGPQKSGEYTEVKKLFDRNGNEPGKSGAGPQTQQSQPGAGAPPAGFGPQGG
                     GGAPNAGQGGGWGPQGGGQPQGGAPGGGWGGGQPQGDPNQGQGQGQPQGGGWGGAPQG
                     GQPQGDPNAGQGGGGWGGAPQGGGQPQGGWGPQGGGAPQGGGWGPR"
     CDS             23697..24596
                     /locus_tag="LVF1_p2_dsDNA_6_length=38584_depth=0.59x_37"
                     /protein_id="VOG01196"
                     /product="sp|Q8QL42|Y207_SIRV1 Uncharacterized protein 207"
                     /translation="MHTIIQQPHAQPPVDLDNAQHRARLIAQINNDIDQACRNEFAED
                     PRTHLGASIIGHDCAAYGWNTFRWLKFEQFDGRMLRLFNRGHEEEARFVRWLTIAGFQ
                     VREVDPATGKQFRIVGSKGHFGGSLDSMIKPPARYNLPDWLIWLGEFKTHNAKSFAKL
                     KKEGVSKAKPQHFKQMCSYGRAYEFRYGLYCAVNKDTDELYFEIVVLDYRQADDLFRK
                     ADHIVFSQTRPAKIAQVATYFECKYCDFSGLCHEGEVPVKNCRSCEHASPIEDAQWHC
                     RIVNDTIPKDFIPKGCDSWRRIA"
     CDS             24593..26356
                     /locus_tag="LVF1_p2_dsDNA_6_length=38584_depth=0.59x_38"
                     /protein_id="K19789"
                     /product="radD; DNA repair protein RadD"
                     /translation="MKPRWYQEEAVESLFEFFDTHGGTDPETGFPIEANPILALPTGT
                     GKSLVIAEFFKRALHRYPTTRGIMSTHVKELIRQNAERMVASWPLAPLGIHSAGMGQR
                     DTVQPIIFGGIKSMVGKYPMLGYRDFMVIDEAHLVSPNADTSYVKFINELKYGIDYDP
                     EKPLTRAIFERAMASPYCNPYLKVIMLTATPYRMGLGHLTNGKIATHTAYNLCTIDGF
                     NRLMAEGYLCPLIPKKTKTEFDLSNVGMSQGDFVQSAMQAAVDKDEITFACLKELVEY
                     GWNRRCGLIFASGIEHAEHIGEMMNSVFGESCVVIHSKKSDAENEQALKDWKEGRAKW
                     AVNMNSLTTGVDNPMVDIIGMMRGTLSTGLWVQMLGRGTRPLYAPGYDLEDFNSRWAA
                     IYAGGKANCLVMDFAGNTRRLGPINDPVIPKMRGQGAPGDAPVRICPQCGTYNHASVR
                     QCIVCGTEFDFSPTLSRSAGTDELLRSDAPQVEIFTVNRVVYQPYTTKTSDRNMIRVS
                     YYCDSLRTFYELVTVEPKAGSEKLDYPAKKGRDWFRQRYPSEPPEKNSDVLKVMSELR
                     PPRQIRVWVNKQYPEVLSYEF"
     CDS             26346..26600
                     /locus_tag="LVF1_p2_dsDNA_6_length=38584_depth=0.59x_39"
                     /protein_id="VOG02071"
                     /product="hypothetical protein"
                     /translation="MSSRPPVDKPKPQLRKWYNEDAARAVAEALSKKLNNPEGSYRSC
                     LNCAAFDEPSEQCRKYGGRPPARVIAYSCGGYEDTGEIPF"
     CDS             26792..27829
                     /locus_tag="LVF1_p2_dsDNA_6_length=38584_depth=0.59x_40"
                     /protein_id="VOG00157"
                     /product="sp|P9WNU1|DPO3B_MYCTU Beta sliding clamp"
                     /translation="MAAARGRKPKVSTQALKLAEALSFVSLAARDDGEHPYKNHVRFA
                     DKWAVTFDGVIAAGHPIEEDLACNPHAARLLEAINKCGKTLAIAELDSGRLSVKGEKL
                     NAKVPCLPDDALPPVAPDPSIAPIDDRIKAAFETVGPLVTEAGADVIEAAVLLQANSA
                     SATNRVIAIEHWHGIDLPPGLVVPKLFVTAVLKSGKKLAGFGWTQGSSITFHFEDGAW
                     LKTQLYADQYPDLASILNAASYPVDVPEGFFEGIETVATFHDLGHVIFAEGKVMSHPT
                     EEVGAQYDVPGLPAGKSFDGKLLKKVAAHAKTIDLTTYPDRAFFFGGSDTNPVRGLVM
                     SVHYRTPEGDQ"
     CDS             27831..29918
                     /locus_tag="LVF1_p2_dsDNA_6_length=38584_depth=0.59x_41"
                     /protein_id="VOG00674"
                     /product="putative DNA polymerase"
                     /translation="MFFEDSRPDRKKRALRQAKLSGTIYSSRPLENSPIPPPKPVALL
                     TQEELLYQGDRTLIFDVETYPNYWLVGFKCMSSGKYLFFEISPNGYRINGYDVTEQVW
                     KTALGFVMQRFLIVGFNSRTYDVPMVMLALSGLPTWKLKEVNDEIILGGMRAWEVEKK
                     YKPLPMRLNHIDVMEVAPLHDGLKTYAGRLHAKRMQELPYSPDTHLTFEQAELVRGYN
                     VNDLDNTGLLFEELKPQIELREALGREFGQDLRSRSDAQVAQEIINGELEKVLGFKPK
                     NPGSKVGLRFNYEAPRYIAFHSAELNAALADIENAEIVVGNSGHVVCPRAIEGRKLRI
                     GGKDYKIGMGGLHSREKKQAIVSDENTLIIDRDVTGYYPNLILKNGFYPEHLGPGFLV
                     ALQNLVDRRTEAKRAKIMVTADSLKIATNGTFGKLSDPYSSLYDPRMMVATTLTGQLS
                     LLMLIERLELVGIPVMSANTDGIIIACPRDRYGELEAIITEWERITGLETEETRYKAV
                     YSRDVNNYIAVKYKEGKDEAGKQIWLDELDIKPKSRYADERNGCKTKGIYCERGSALN
                     SVLSKNPETLILSDAVQAFLAHGVPVEQTITECTDMRRFVAIKKVTGGAEKDGVYLGK
                     VVRWYYGIGETGAIHRVSNANQVGKSEAATPCMDLPDELPADIDYDWYVNAAIEMLYD
                     LGYYTKPQTAKLI"
     CDS             complement(30561..32987)
                     /locus_tag="LVF1_p2_dsDNA_6_length=38584_depth=0.59x_42"
                     /protein_id="VOG09893"
                     /product="hypothetical protein"
                     /translation="MWFAIALLAGAFIVTALLAPKAKVENARAGSLADFTFPRADEGD
                     PVGLVYGTVRLRSPNTIWTGNFRSEAITKKVKTGLFSSKRQTVGYKYYIGMDLALCLG
                     PGVSIKRIWFGKDVAWSGALSGEGTINLDLPEFYGGEEKNGGIAGTIAFYGGALTQTQ
                     DTYLAAQIGPNVPRYNGICHAVFRDFYLGNSTSIEAINFEAQCFTNTLGLGAKAVMPN
                     GLDMNPVEILYDLYVNFWGRLGVDPGLLDTVNFTECANVVYDEGNGMSLEVAKANSGG
                     DLTKEVIRQINGILYQDIENAKIKLKLIRRDYDVATLPVLTPASVKEIKSYTKKLWDE
                     TYNQVRVKYTNRANEYKDATALWQDFANINMQQRVRSTDVSMPGVYVSETANIIAARE
                     GSELNVPLFQCEFEANRTIQSLRPGDCFILSWPEYGLTGSVMRIRKFDAGELANGKIG
                     VMCVQDEFSADDVVFAEPPPTQWTPPTLTPDPITVAAVFPAPYYFQKAASDIVTGPTD
                     ALLWALARRPDAQSQAYNMQTSLDNFANAAMSAEEAHYSGAAQIIAAYAAATGFATGN
                     DASGTGIVIGNLDGVFVPTTATASAIQTTGVNLMRIDNEIMSYQTVATTGLPAGQYRL
                     TNIQRGLFDTPIEAHDAAAPVFFLSSVDGLGETIFAGTDTPRARLQDRAPQGTYPLNL
                     AADIGPVTIDRRAERPMQPTNLTYAGARSGSAARNAAAVVAWRERNRTDATIRFRADA
                     TQAPEAGQDNEVKWRINGGAWTTVYVAGASTTINTSTAAAGNTLDIEVRARRDGLLSR
                     TPEAITLTLT"
     CDS             complement(32988..33794)
                     /locus_tag="LVF1_p2_dsDNA_6_length=38584_depth=0.59x_43"
                     /protein_id="VOG01362"
                     /product="hypothetical protein"
                     /translation="MSYNSDETSVHSGKPRELYKFEGTYGDYHYTPGQDDITYQARVY
                     QSIAAKRTNVKIGTQEDDGVDLAIEMPVGLQLVRDYAFRISPPKLHLTVYRFHTLDDV
                     KVYWSGPVTSITVQAGKATVRSPSALAYALSGDCPSVYYQTPCNRVLFDAGCKVSRAL
                     NTVATVVSSVNGRNVAIADDGGKPDGFFLAGELVAASGERRMIVGHAGPALVLNYPFA
                     RLAAGAAVEVVAGCDHSYSGPGGCPKFNNQQNFGGFPFIPTVNPFAEGIA"
     CDS             complement(33794..35464)
                     /locus_tag="LVF1_p2_dsDNA_6_length=38584_depth=0.59x_44"
                     /protein_id="VOG03173"
                     /product="hypothetical protein"
                     /translation="MSNTTSNRILAAGSNLLGVLTEGFNGTPVGAAEGIRAVSVLPTT
                     GFDTPTTTLDPAVATLSDHYFFDFYNRIWIIPPVLEVSNPRVNTNIPFLVWNAFTTEN
                     AIDAINATDADGLTLDVSEGDVFEAIELRTVNIQVTNAAPLTIEAHYFFDFEQGGEAF
                     IFKASRAFIIDDAPEVPIKETWSWLTDVIVSDDGTEQRIAVRDYPRRTMSQTIKFDGE
                     QTLQEQMALMFGQFAGPVLMPLYQYQTRLKADVNPGDTIIYLNTDRTELRQDGYIFLS
                     GRSGSQLARIVSIASDSVTVDTPLAFAFTTRAIAMPAVEVLSANNASLKRATVDNVGT
                     IDLSLQEIKPQIPFRRDTNATVFETYDGYPLMTSRAIGTEFAQSYDTGAQFVDYDTGN
                     IEIRSTWKHSQVQFERSFLCHRVFDPASWDWWKAFGDYTKGSQKPFLIPTHRPDMKIV
                     VGPIQNGGTMEVKGSDYGVTFFPHDPFKRLAITTKAGIHYATVQSVTNVAGNDVIQFT
                     PSLPTGEGWETDQTISFLLKVRIAGDKIDLEHHPLHTFVGMTIRTADE"
     CDS             complement(35468..36556)
                     /locus_tag="LVF1_p2_dsDNA_6_length=38584_depth=0.59x_45"
                     /protein_id="VOG00916"
                     /product="hypothetical protein"
                     /translation="MAYVTGTAADLQSLLTAIRDFAVTQGWTVDKFVPSATIASNLLF
                     MRKGVCFVTMQGAIESFNDWSSGSSVSGQDTTLRVAINTANTVALTTYHGHPGSLVTS
                     ATDLDKTSINDLAGPYSSYHLFADATVSDHIHVVIQCAAERWQHFSFGHLDKGTLTHS
                     GVAYASGQARPWQPRVTGGSASSSNDYNEVATAPYPFVGPSSGNGQIYGHAGGCQFHL
                     PDALPNNLTNWPIVQASGSFSLLIGSNYMRPTDFPQNPYASGSSMRLLDALIMNPATQ
                     WAGNVLLWALPVLITSPSLSQLCYVGDFPNVRALNMEGMTPQQEILLGSETWKVFPIG
                     RQTSWGVKADIGDQFASGHFALAYKKVP"
     CDS             complement(36556..37536)
                     /locus_tag="LVF1_p2_dsDNA_6_length=38584_depth=0.59x_46"
                     /protein_id="VOG00916"
                     /product="hypothetical protein"
                     /translation="MAFTTGTATDYRDLLDKLRLYAVSQGWTAHEWAAGTVAGGGGRL
                     IMEGPGAGAGRRVFVSIRTQADPTNSLYSWRMRGAAGYTAGAPEGGHPGELQQAVFLN
                     LWQNTITYWFYVNDRRIVVVAKTSTAYVSAHLGFFLPWATPEQYPFPLYISGDYFDPI
                     IWSATRSGRRMCVDPGADVTGTSPNKTSGWARDTGGVWTPVVNHEDTVSNDDGFAASN
                     GGAVMKIWPFGAAFSGSSTYETWNGSSAVSTNGALDAIVPTRQGERFVWPCMIVGNAE
                     PSYGVLDGLNCIPGSGLATEQVITAGAKTFRVFQNIQRSSGNDFFAVEQI"
     CDS             complement(37538..38584)
                     /locus_tag="LVF1_p2_dsDNA_6_length=38584_depth=0.59x_47"
                     /protein_id="None"
                     /product="hypothetical protein"
                     /translation="LREYEETLDKAKVSLAEAGINQEQYNRAVAAAAYNYRLASDPLA
                     RYNDELQNQIDLLGYYGPQAEKVAYLQGVNNDLLAQGRSLYDASTGALTAEGAALAAK
                     FDILQRGKQVQEELNAIYADVTANQLFLTNMTYMYDEIERMRREDLLSEEQANRAKAQ
                     LQNKYEQIRLANTQSFFSDLASLSSSGNAELAAIGKAAAVAQATIDGYLAVQKALAAA
                     PPPLNYALAAAAAVKAAAQVTGIMSTNVGGFATGGQFMVNGEDGRDNNLITMAVSKGE
                     RVTVETAAQQRAAAMGGSSAGAPNVNVPVKVVNVTDPAEAVAAMDSAEGERVVLNIIA
                     RNRNEVNGSLQGSN"
ORIGIN
        1 GACTTGGCGA CCTTCGCTTC GGCGTAGTTG TCGGGGATCG CCCCGGCGAG TTCATCGAAC 
       61 GCTTCGATGG TGTCTTCGGG GTTGATATAA CGCGCATTGC GGAACATCAC CTGATACCCT 
      121 TCGCCCGCGA GTTCGCGCGC AACGGCGGCG TCTTCTTCGG ACGGCAACGG GCCGTTGATG 
      181 AAGTATAGGG CGATACGCGC TTTGCCTGTC TTAGCCATTT GTCTACCCGG TTGTTGAATG 
      241 AGAAATACGG AGGGGGCGCG AACCCCCTCC GTCGTATCCG CCGCCGACTT AGGCGACTTG 
      301 CAGCAGAACC CCGGCGGTGT CCTTGTGGGA CGTGGCGTAG CGGTCCCAAT TGTTCGCCGT 
      361 GGCGATTGCG GCGTCGTTCG GCGACTTGCC GCCCGTCGCC TTGTCCCACG AATAGCCCTT 
      421 GATCCCGACG TTGTAGGACC ATTCGGATTG GATCGTCCGA ATGATGTTTT CGTCGCCGTT 
      481 CTTCGTTTCG GTGTTCTGAA CGAAGTCGCC GTTCATATCC ACCCGAACCG CGCCGCGCGT 
      541 CAGACCGGCG ACGAAGTATT CGTCGGGGTC CGGCGTGGTC GCGATCAACG ACGGGCTGTC 
      601 CGTGATAATC AGCGGACGAC CGAAGCCGTC TTGACGCACG TTGACGGTGC CGAAGTTGAA 
      661 CAGGCCGTTC GTGTTGTCCA GCGCGACGCC GTAGATATCG AACAGCGTCT TGGAGTGCAT 
      721 CACCCAAGAC ACAAGGTTGT TCGAAGCGTC GCCGAACATT TGCGCGCCGC CAAGCAGCGT 
      781 CTTGAACGTG GTCGGGTTCG CCGACACGTC TTGGAACACG TCGGTTTCGC CGGTCAGCGC 
      841 CGCCACATAC GCCATAAGCG CCGTGTTCAG CATGTCGGCA AGGGTGTCCT TCGCCAACTG 
      901 TTGACCGTAG ACCGCGCCGC CTTCTTCTTG GTTGCGCTGT ATCCATTCGA ACTGCGACGG 
      961 GTCGATACGC ACCGGGGGAG TGCCCGCCGC GATCTTCACC ATCGTGTCGA TCAGGTGTTC 
     1021 AAGGTTCTTT TCGGCGACCG CGCCCGAACC ATAGGCGTTA CGGCGACGAA CAAGACCTTG 
     1081 GATTTTGGCC CAAAAGGCAA CGTCGGAATA GTCGCCTTCG TGGGCTGCGG AGCGAAGCAG 
     1141 CAGCGTGCCG CCCGACGCAG CGTTGAACAG TTCAACTTGC TGCGCCAGAA CTTCCGACAT 
     1201 GGCTTCGTAG GTGTATTCGG AGAATACGGC GAGGTCCGAA AGGGCCACGG TGTTGTTCCT 
     1261 TTGAGAACGG CGGTTCAGGT TCGCGACCGT GACACCGCCC GGTTATTGGG CTGCGGCCTC 
     1321 CGCTGCTTTC CGGGCCTTGA TGCGTTCCGC GAGCGAAGCG CCGTCAAGGG CTGAAAGATC 
     1381 GGGGGCCTTG TCTTGATCGC CGGTCGGGGC ACCGCCGCCA CCGGGCTTGA GCGGGACGTT 
     1441 GGGGGCACCA CCACCCTTCG CCTTGCTGGC GACGATAATA GCCTTGTAAT CCGGGTTTGC 
     1501 AACAAGTTCT TCGCCCAACT TGTCGATGGT CATGTCGGAC GGCTTGCCGT CTGCGCCAAG 
     1561 CACCTTCGTG ACCGGCGTAT CGCCCGAAAG GTCCGTCACA AGGCGGGCTT TGATGATGGG 
     1621 CGCGAGAAGC TTCGGCGAAG TGCTGATCTT CCCGGCGAGA GTGTCGGCGG TGGCGTCGAT 
     1681 AAGGGTCTTC TCCGTGAAGT CCTTATACTT CTTCACTTCC GCTTGGTGCG TCGCCGTCAA 
     1741 CGCTTCCACG TCGGGCGCTT CATCCACCTT GGCTTGAAGG TCCGCCTTTT CCTTCTTCAA 
     1801 GGTCTTGACG GTTTCTTTTT CCTTCTCAAG CGCCCGCTTC AACGGGCCAG TGTCTTCCGG 
     1861 GGTCGGAAGG CCGGTAACGT CAAGGATGAA CTCGCCGTCT GCGTCTCCGG CGATGTATTC 
     1921 GGACTTAAGT TCGTCCGAAA GCTTGTCGTA TTCGGCTTGC TTGATCTTGT GCTTGAGAGC 
     1981 CATCGCCCGG TTCCTTTGTT ACGGGGTAAG AATGAGACTA CGTTTCGCCT TGAACTGTTC 
     2041 CAGTGTCAAG GGCTTGGGGG ACCGATGATA ACCGGCAAGG TCCGCCCGAA CTTCGTCAGG 
     2101 CTGCGACCTG AACCACCCGT CGAACGTGCT AGGCGGCTGC GGCTGGCCTT CAACAACCGG 
     2161 CATGATGCTA GATCGACAGC CCACATGAGC GGGCGGGATC GGCCCGGCCC CATAGCGCCA 
     2221 CCGCTTGCCG TCCCGGCTGC GGCAAATGTT CGTCGTCGCG TCGTCTAGGA TCGAAACCCA 
     2281 TTCGTATTCG GGGAACAGGG CCTTAGCGAC GTTGAAGTTC GCTTGCGCCG CGATATGCTG 
     2341 AATGATCGTG TTGTTGACCG CGTTCGACGC CCGGAAGATG CGGTTCAACT CGCCGTCGCG 
     2401 AAACTGGCGC GTTCGGGTTC CGGCGATAGC TGCGGACAGT TCGGCCCGCG TCATGTTATT 
     2461 GGCATATGCA CGCACGGCGG CCCGCTCAAC GCGGATGACT GCGGACGATG CGGCTTGCTT 
     2521 GAGGAACACG GCGGCAAGGA TACCGTTCGC GGCCATAGGT GCGCCCCATA TGACAGGCCA 
     2581 AAGCTTGTCT TCCGTGGGCA CCATGCCGTC GCGCACGTCG GTGAACTCGC CGAATACGCC 
     2641 CATAAGGGTT ATGCGATCTT CCCTCATGTA GAACTCAAAG AAACGCACCA TTTCTTCGAT 
     2701 GTATGGGTCA AGGCTTGTTC GCATGACTTC GCGCAAGCTA CGAACAAGCT CTTGAAGCTT 
     2761 CGCCTTCGAC ATGCGGCCTA GTTCGTCGTA ACGCCAAACC GCCAAGACAT TTCGCAAGTC 
     2821 TTGGTCAACT TGGCGCATTA CTTCGTTAAG CCGCTGCGTC TGTCCAGCCT TCAACCCTTC 
     2881 GACGTAAAGT TGATGGCGAA CGATTGCGTC GAAGACGGTC AACATTATGC GTCACCCGGT 
     2941 TCCGGTTCGG GCTGTTGCGT CGCGTCTGCG ATGGCCCCCG CCTTCTTGGC TTCAAGGTCG 
     3001 ATTGCCGTCG CCGCTTCGTC GTCAAGCTGT TGCTTGGCGA CCTTATCCGC GAGATAGGCG 
     3061 TAACCGGCCC GGCGCAGGAT CGTCCGCATT TCTTCAAAGG ACAACGCGCC TTGTTGCCAA 
     3121 GCTGCGATGA CTGCGCCGAT TTCCTCCGGC GACAGGTTGA CTAGATCGAA CTCCGTATTC 
     3181 ATGTCGTAAG CGATGTTTTC GGAGGGTGCG CCAACGAATG CGGCGGCCTT CTCAAGCGCC 
     3241 CATTTGATAG CGGCACCGAC GTTCTTCGCC ACCGACGACA AGACGGAGGT TTCCGACACG 
     3301 TTATCAATGT CGGCTTCGGT CGCGGTGCGC TGGACTTGCG AGCCTTCGAC AAGCTTCGCA 
     3361 CCAAGCGCAA GCATCTGCGC TTCCTTTTGA TCCATCGCTT CTTTCGCGAG GGTGTTCGGG 
     3421 TCAACCTGTA GCAGTCCCGC CGATCCGTTT TCGGGAAGCA TGACTGCGCC ACGGGCACCA 
     3481 AGCGAGACGG TGCCGCCCAT GACCTTGTTA ACCCATTCTT CGGTAAGTCC GGCGAACCAA 
     3541 GGCGTCGGCT GTCCGATGAA GTAGACGTTT TCTTCGTAAT CGGCGCTGTT GCGATAGTGC 
     3601 GCCATGTTCA ACGAACAAAG GTCATACATC GGAGGCGCAT CGCACTTCGG ATCGTTGTTC 
     3661 GTTGCCCCTA CGAAGATGAA GGGGATTTCG CGCATACGCG CGCCGGTAGC GTCTTGGGGG 
     3721 AAGTAGCGCG CCACCGGCTG CATACCCATC TTGTCGCGAT AGATTTCGAC AAGATATTCG 
     3781 CCGTTTTCGT CTAGGCGCAG AACGCGCCAT TGATCGCCCT TCTTCGTTTC GAAGCCGTCG 
     3841 TCTTCCTTGT CGTAGTCTTC GCGGAACACG ACAAGAGTTA GATAATGCTT CGCCCCTTTG 
     3901 ATGCGGACCC GGTAGTTCAG ACAATCCCAC GGGGCGACGA CTGCTAGGGT CGGGCGCAAC 
     3961 TCGCCGTCTT CGACCTGTTG CCGGGAGGCG GGTTCTTCGG TGTCGGGATA ATCGACATAC 
     4021 AGGCCCGCCC GCCCGTAAGG CATGACGTAG TTCGCCGTTG ACTGCGCCAG TTGTTGCAGG 
     4081 GTCACGCCGG AGCCGGTCGC ATCGTCAACG ACAGGCTTCA ACAGCGTTGG AACCTCAACG 
     4141 ACGGGATCGC GAAGGAAGAC TTGCCCGACA AGTCCGGCAA GGGTGCGCTG CGACACGTTG 
     4201 TAGAACACGG CGCGCGTGAG ATATGCGTTG TATCGCGCGA TGTTCGCGGG CGAAGTGTCC 
     4261 GAAGGGTTCG GGCGCGGAAG ATATTTGTCC CGGCGGAACT TCACCTGTTG TTCGCCCGCG 
     4321 AGGCAATCGC GAATGAGGTC GTATTGCGGA AGAAGCTTCT TCACTTCTTC GGTTACGAAG 
     4381 GCAACATTCG GCATGGGTTC GTTCCTTAGT TGGCGAACGT GACTTTGATC TTCTTCGCGA 
     4441 GGCGATTAGC GCCCTTCAAT ACACGGTATC GAACCATGTC GTAAGGGTGA TCTTCGGCGT 
     4501 CGGTGTCTAC GTCGTCAAGA TCGTCTTCGT CGCGGGGTAG CGTGGGCAGG GTCGCAATCG 
     4561 ACGCCCTACA GTTTTCGGTG AAGTAGAGGC CGGGGCCTTC CTCGCCCTTC ATGGCGGCTT 
     4621 CTAGCCGGTC CCGCATCAAC TGCAAACCGT TCTTGCGCGA TCCGGGCGAC TTGTCGCTTT 
     4681 CGATCCAGCG AACGCCAAGG TCCGCCATCT TCTTTTCGAT GGTGTCTACG TCGCTTTCGC 
     4741 GCACGTCGCG GATTTGGTTG TCCGCCGGTC CCGGCCACGG CTGTTCTTCG ATACAGCCTT 
     4801 CGGCCATAAG CTTGACTTCG TATTCGATAA CCGCCTTGGC GATATCCGGC GCAGACTTCC 
     4861 GAAGCCCCTT GTTCGATCCT AGCTTCTCCG TGAAGTAGAG TTCGCCGATT TGCACAAGGG 
     4921 TGCCGACCGG CGGGCAGAAC TTCCGCACGG TTCCGTCAGG CATATAGATT TCGGCTTCCT 
     4981 CGCCGTTGGC TTCGGCGAAC CACCCAATCG AACAGGGATG CGACGAACCC CAATCGAGCG 
     5041 AGCGGTCAAC GCGCCAGCCG GAGGGCACCC GGAACCGTGG CAAGACGTGA ATAGTCTTGC 
     5101 GGTATACGTC ATCTAGTGCG CCGCCCGCGA CGATATCCCA ATCGCCTTCT AGCCAAGCCT 
     5161 TCCGCTTGTT TTCGTCGGTG ATGCTTTCGA GTTCCGCGAC GTATAGCGGA TCAAGATAAA 
     5221 TGTTCTCTTT ATACGATCCA AAGATCGCGA CTTGCTTCCG GCGAACGGTG ACGTTCTTCT 
     5281 TCAAGGCCGG GTGGAACACT TCAACTTCGG TTATGAAGGT TTCGCCCATC GGTGCGGCGT 
     5341 CAATGAAGCG CAGCTTGACC CAATTGTGCC CCGGCCCGTA TGGGTTCGTT GTGCTGAACA 
     5401 CTTCAAGCGG GATCGGCGGA AGTTGCTCCC GCGTATAGAG ATATTCGCCG GTTTGTTCGT 
     5461 CCTTCGGACA GTCCTTTTCG TAAGTCCAAG AACTACGATT ACAACTCATC ATCGCATCGT 
     5521 AAGGGTCCGA AGTCGGATAC TTACAAAGTT CGTTCCATCC GATGAATGGG AACTCTTGTC 
     5581 CGTGATAGTT CCAATAGTCA TCCGCCCGGA GGAACTGACG AAACGCGAGT TCTTCGCCGG 
     5641 TATCCCAAAC CCATTTGTAA TCCCCCTTGC TTTCGAGGAA CTTACAGCGG TTCCCGAAAA 
     5701 TCTTTCGGAA CATACGCTTC GACTTCTTAA TCAAGTCGTC AAGGTTCTTA TACTTGCGGT 
     5761 CGAAGATTAC GCCGGTCCAG AACGACCCAT AGCCGATCCC GACGTTTGCG GCGAAGCGCG 
     5821 CAAGCTGACA GTCGGTTTTG CCGGGTCCGC GCGTCCCGTG ATACAAGATA TGGTTCGCGT 
     5881 TGGTTCGTAG CGCGAACTCT TGCGACGTGC CGGGCAGGAA CGCCCAACCG TCTTCGTAGA 
     5941 TCACGTTCGA TGTTGCGGAG TTAGTTAGGG CGGCTTGAGC GCGCATCCGC CACCAACTGC 
     6001 AACTGTTGCG CCTTGAAACG GCGGTCGAAG TCTTCGTCGT CTTCGGCGGT TTGGTCGCGA 
     6061 ACCGGCACCT TCAACACATT GACGACACGG TTATCGTTGA CGTTGACGTT TACGCCAGCC 
     6121 TTCGTAATGT GTCCGGCCAT TTCGTTGAAC TGGCGATATG CGTCTAGCCG CACTTTCGGG 
     6181 TCACGCGATC CGCGAGCAAT CGCGATCAAC TCGCGCTGAA CCTGTTCCTT CGACGGAATG 
     6241 TCGGTAACGT CTTCGTCGCC GCCGTTCAGT ATAAAATCGT CGCGCATGGC GATGACGGCG 
     6301 AGTTCGCGGG ACCACACGGC CCCGGCTTGA AGTCCGCGCA TAGGTTCGAC GGCATTCGCG 
     6361 AACAACTGCA TACCGATTTC GGCGGGCGTG TTGTTCGGAT ACTTCGCCCA TAGCAAAGCG 
     6421 AAGTCGCGCT TCAACGCAAC TTCGTCTTCG TCATCGAAGA TCACTACAGG GCGGAACCAA 
     6481 TCGGTCATGA CCCTATCGTA TGCGACGGAC CCGCCGGAGA CAAGCCCACA TTAGCGGGAC 
     6541 GCGGCGGGTT CCTTGGCACG CTGGACGGCT CCGGCCCGCC ATTCGCGAAC GCCATCCACC 
     6601 TGACGCGCGC ATGTGTCCCG TTGCTCGCGG GCACGGGTCA GTTCTTCGGC CATGACGCCG 
     6661 TTTGTCGGCA CCGCGCCGTT CGTCGTGTCG CAAGGCTGGA CTAGGGCGGC GTCGGGTAGG 
     6721 TCCGACGCGA TCCGGTATTC AACCGGCGGG CGCTTCGACA GCGCGCCGCA CGCTGTCAGG 
     6781 CACGGGAGTA TCAGACCAAG CACGAACAGA CGGGTCATTG CGGGTCGCCT CTTGAATGAT 
     6841 GGTGCGGGTT GCGCTCCCGC GTTGACGGAT GGCCGCCACG TCCGACGCTA CGCCTTCGGC 
     6901 GATCCGGGCG TTGGCTTCGG CGGCTTGGCC TAGCTTGGTC ATCGTTGCGG CGTTCGCTTC 
     6961 GTTGACCGCC CGGAGCGAAG TCGCTTCGGT CACGGCTGCG TCGCGTTGAG CCTTGAACTT 
     7021 GATATGGTCG CCCCGCATGA ACAGGACGAC CAAGATCAAG GCGACGATTG CGACATACGG 
     7081 CCCGAAGGAC CGCAGAAAGG CCCATGTCGT CATGTGGGCA GTCCTTCCCG TTGGACGAAG 
     7141 ATCGTAACGG CTGCGATGAT GAAGCCGACG AACAAACCGA AAGCGAGAAG CCCCCGGTTA 
     7201 TACTTCCATT TGTCTTCGAC CATGCCCGGC GCGGTCACAT GCAGAATGCC GCCAAGAATG 
     7261 GCGATATACG CGGCGAACGC GATAACAGGC GCGGCATGTT GCCGGGTTGC TTCGTCCGTT 
     7321 GCTTCGATCA ATGCCGACGT GCCTCGCGAC AAGATCAGCG AGAACCACGT CAGGATGATA 
     7381 CCGATTGTCA GTTGCGAAAC GCGGTCGAAG TTGCGGACCC GGATCGCACG CCAGAACAGC 
     7441 GGGAAGAACA CGACCGTGAC GGTTCCGACG ACGCCAAGGA ACAAGCCGTT GAAGACTTGG 
     7501 ACAAGGAAGC GGTCGGGAAC GGTGGCGATC AAGACGCCGT ATAGGACGGC TGCGGCGACC 
     7561 GCTAGGACAG CAAGCCGACG TGAACTAATG AGGCGGTGCA TCGGCGTTTA TCCAGTAGGT 
     7621 GCCCGAACGA AGACGTTCGT TTTCGTCTAG CAGATGCTTG ATAGTCGCTT CAAGGTTTTT 
     7681 CGCTGCGTCC GTGTGACGTT CGACAGCATG TCGAACAGCG ACGCTTAGTG CGTCACCTTG 
     7741 CGGACGTTCG ACGGGTTGCT TGCGAAACAG TGTGTTGAGC AATCCCATTA GTTCGACTTC 
     7801 GCTCGAATGA CTTCGGTAAG GTTCTCAAGT GCGTTGGTTG TTTGTTCCAT CACCTTGATA 
     7861 GCTTCGCGTC CTTCGGCGAT CCTTTTTTCT TGGGTGTCGG CATACAGCTT ATGCAGCCGC 
     7921 CACGCGATGA AGGCCAATGC GAGGATAACG ACCCCGGCAA GACCAAGTTG CAAAACGGCG 
     7981 TCAACCGATC CTGTCAGGGC CTTTTCCACT GTTACGCTTC CCCCGGTCGA ACTACGCCGA 
     8041 CGCCTTTTCC TGTTGCTTGC GGAACCAATC GAACGCGACC AATCCGACGC CAAGCAGGAT 
     8101 CAGCACGACG AAGCCGATCA ACGCGAGGCG TCCGAAGAAA GTATCGCCAA TATGCGGTTG 
     8161 CACCTGTTGC GCGGCGGCGA TGACCGTTTG CCCCGACGCG CCAGCCGCAG CAAGGGCCGA 
     8221 TCCGACGCCC TGCGTCGTCT TGAGGGCGGC TTGCTTGGCC TCCGGTGCCT TGGCGGCAAC 
     8281 TTCGCCGTCC TTGGAGCCGA TAGCCGCCGG AAGGATCGCC TTCGGGACGG GATAGGCAAG 
     8341 GTCGTTGCGG GCCATCATGA CGGCAAGGTC GATCACGCCC TTGTCGGTGT CCTGCGAACC 
     8401 GTCGTAGTCG CCCATGACGC GACGGAACCA CCCCTTGCCG AACGTGCGAT AGTTCTTGAG 
     8461 GGACTTAAGG AACTTCATCC GGCGTTCGCA GTATTGAACG ATCAAAGCTT CTTCGTCCGC 
     8521 ATTCGCCGCG CTGTTGACCG CCGTTTCCGT GGCATTGCCG AACACGCCGT CAACGCCAAG 
     8581 TTTGCCGGAG ACGCCGAAGT AGTTCGCGTT CGCGTTCAGC GTCCGTTGAA GGTCTTTCAA 
     8641 TGCCCGGTTG ACACCGGAGT TCACGGCGTA GTCGAATACG GCGTAGTCCA GACCGGCGGG 
     8701 AAGCTTGTCG CACCACGCTT CGTCCCAATA TTGACGGTCG TAGATTTCCG CAACTTCGGC 
     8761 TTGGGTGATC GAACGAACCG ACCGCTTACC CAAGCCTTTG TTCGTGCGGT ATGCGTCGTA 
     8821 TACCCGTTGG GTCACGCCCT TGTTCGTCGC ACCGCCCGGA TCGGCGGGAT GATTAACGTA 
     8881 ACCGCCCTCA TGAGCGAGAA CAAGTTGCAG CGAACGCGCT TGGTTGGTCG AAGCCATGAC 
     8941 GGAAACCCGG TTGAAGCCCA CATGCGGGCG CTGTTGAGGT TTCGGCACCT TGGCGCAGTT 
     9001 CGGCCCAAAC GACAAGACCC CCGGATTGCT CCGGGGGTCT GCAACGGTTG CGATGGTATC 
     9061 GAGGGGGTGG CCTAGACCAC CGCGACCGAA GGTCTTAGGC GGTGCGCCAG ACGCGGGCAC 
     9121 CCTTGCCGCG ACCCTGCGCC GTTTCATCCA CCGAACGCAC GGTGAACTTG CGGGCCGGTT 
     9181 CGGCGCCTTC GTAACGCTTC GTGGCGCTCG AAACGGTGCT GGCGAGCGAC TTCGCCGGGT 
     9241 TCGGACGCTG TTCGGTCGCC GGGACGAAGA ACGAACCGTT GACGGGCAGT TCATCGAACG 
     9301 GATAGACGGA GCCGCCCTTG CCGCCGCGCG CCGAAGGCAG GGCGATATCC GTGTCGATCT 
     9361 GGAAGGACGA CGCGGGGGCC GAAGCGCCGG TGTCGGCGGT GCCGCCGTTG GCCTTGGCGT 
     9421 GTTCAGCCGA ACCGGCTTCC GTCAGGCGGG TGGCGAGCTT GTCGCCATCG GCGATATTCG 
     9481 GGTTCTGTTC GGCGAAGCCG CTGTCGATCA GTTCCTTGGC TTCGGCGGGG GTCGCCAGAT 
     9541 GATAGCCGGG TTCGGCCAGC ATGGCGGCGG CGATAGCGCC CATCAGGGCA ACAGACTTCT 
     9601 TGTTCACGGT GACGATCCTT GTTGAATAGG GCGGTGTTGC CCGGTGACGA ATGCGAACCT 
     9661 AGTTCGACGG TTTCGGGCCG TCAACAACTA TTTTCGCGTC GGACCATCTT TTTTTCCGAA 
     9721 GCGATCCGCA ACAGCGGGCA ACCCTTCGAT TGCTGCGGTT CGCGCAAGCT TCGAAGCGGC 
     9781 GATCATGCTC ATGACCGGGG CGGCGGCTGC GTCTGCGCCG TGCTTCTCTA GCAGGGCGAC 
     9841 AAGTTCGTCT AACCCCGCCT CGATTGCGTC CAGTGTGTTG AATAGCATCC CCGCCGCGCC 
     9901 TAGCAAGTTC GCATATTCCT CGCGAACCGT GTTCGGGGTG AACACCGTAT GGAACTTGGC 
     9961 GAAGTCGTCC CGGCTCGCCA AAACTTCACC CGTGGGCAGT TGGACGAATA CGGTCGCCTT 
    10021 GATTTCGGCT TCGGTTAACA TTGTGCCCGG TTCTGCGGCG GTGCCGCTCT ATTCTTGTTG 
    10081 TCCGAAGAAC TTCCGCTTCG GCGTGCCGTC TTCGTTCGTC GGTGCCTCTC GCCAGCCGGG 
    10141 CAGAATGTCG TTGCCCGATT TACCCGAAGC CTCATAGCCC CGGATATAGA AGTTCAACGC 
    10201 TACTAGGTCC ATTTGGCCTT TGCAACGGGT GCATTCGATC TTCCGACCGA ACATGGCGGC 
    10261 AACGCCGCCT TCAATCCCCG GCACCATCGC GGGGAACAAG TGACGCGGGC AAGCGTCCAG 
    10321 ACGATCCCGG TTGTCCTTGA CCTTCGCCAA GAGGCTTCCG AAGTCGATCC CTTTCGACTT 
    10381 GCCCGCGTCA CCCATTAGAT ATCGCCCTTG AAGTTGGACT GATAGCCCGG CGATTGCTCG 
    10441 CCGGTCATTT CGTCCGCCGC GTTGCGGCGA TCTTGGACGA TTTCGGCGTT GGTCGGAAGG 
    10501 GTCTTCTTGT CATCGACCCG TTCGGCCATG TCGCGCGGGC TTTCGGCCAA CGACGACTGT 
    10561 TGGTTCGCCT TGGACGACGG GCGGCGCTGC GGATTGTAGT CCGGGCGATC CGCGTAATCG 
    10621 ACGCCGACAG GCGCGGGCGG CACGACGGTG TTGTGCGCCG ACGTGCTGCG GTTGATGTTC 
    10681 GCTTCGGCGA GTTCGTCCGT GACTTCGGCT TTCCGTTCGG CCAGTTCCCG ACGTTCATCG 
    10741 GAAGTCATGC CTTTGGGGTC GCCGACGATA TCGGTCGCCT TCGCGCCGCT TTCAACGAAC 
    10801 TGCTTCGCAG CTTCGTCCTT CGTATCGAGC GGTTTCGTTT CGGTTTCGGT CGGGGGTGCC 
    10861 TTGTCGGCCA TCGGGTCGTT TCCTTGCAAG GATGGTGGAT CAACGCCCGG CACAACGGTA 
    10921 ACGCTGCGCC GGGGCTGACG TTCCGACCTT ACTCCCCATA CCCCCGCGAA CCAAGAGGCG 
    10981 ACGCCGGGTC GCCGTGAGTG CCCACGGGCT GCGCTCCGAT CCCCTCGCGG GTGTCAGCGA 
    11041 CCGGAAGCCC TTCGAACTGC GTCTTGACCC GATCCGCGTC CTTCATGGCG CGACGGCTGG 
    11101 CGAGCGGATC GTAACCCGGC GCGTTCGCGT CCATGTCCTG CGCCGCTGCG ACCTGTTCGG 
    11161 CGTCGAACGT CGGTTCATCT TCGAAAGTTT CGCGTCCGAC CGTCATAGGT GACGTTTGAT 
    11221 CCGGGTGCGG TTCGAACATA TCCGGTTGAC CTTCCAGCGT CGCACGTTCG ACGGACAGGT 
    11281 TGCGGTCGTT CGCAAGCTGC GTCGTGAACT TCTCCGGGTA GCGGTCGCGA AGCTTGGCGA 
    11341 TGTTGCGGCG TTCGTCTTCG TCCCATGCGA AGCCAAGGGC GCGCAACAGC ATGGCAAGAT 
    11401 ACCACTTCGT GTCGCCGCTT TCTTCCATGA GGTTGATCGC GTCGAACTTG CCGGTCGCCA 
    11461 GCGTGGTTTC GATGGCTTCG ACTTGTTCGC CAGCTTCGGA GGCAACCCCC AAGATGGCAT 
    11521 GAAGGATGAA CGCGGCGCGC TGTCCGGCCT CGCCGTCCGG CGTCATTTCC TCTTGATCCG 
    11581 ACTTGCGGGC CGCGTAGGTG ATGACGCCCA AAGCTTCGAA CACCGTCCGG TCGTGTTCAT 
    11641 GCTGCGGCAA CAGGCGATAG CGGCCCTTCG CGTGATCCTC GCCGTAGAAC AGCAGCTTTT 
    11701 TGATGCGGTC GATTTCGCGC GCCGCTGCGG TGAAGCTGGC GAATGCGTCG GCAAGGTGCG 
    11761 ACATATGCAC CAAGTCGCCG TGGAAGTGAC CGGAGGCGGT TCGGGCGCTT TCGGCCATAT 
    11821 AGTCGAACTG CGCTTCGCGT TGTTCGGGGC CGTCAAGACA ATAAAGCATA TCGTTTGCGA 
    11881 AAGCGATAGC TTCGGGAGCC ATGCCGACTT GTTGAATGGC GTTCCGATCC ACATAAGGAC 
    11941 CGGGTTCCAA GTAGTGCGAA GCGTGTCCTT GCATGGTCGC AAGGTGTTGC AGCAGTTTCG 
    12001 TTGTCATGCC CGGTTTCCTT CTATGGGCGG TTAATCGGCG TATCGGTCGC GGCGGTCCTG 
    12061 TTCTTCGGTG GCCGCGATCA TGTCATACGC ACGTTCGCGT TCTTCCGGGG TCAACATAAC 
    12121 GCCCGGCGCG AGGGTGAAGG CCGGGGCGCG GTGGTTCGCC TCTAGCCAAA GCTCTTTGTC 
    12181 GGTTTCGTGC GTAGCTGCGG CGTGAACCTT CGCCCAATAG ACGCGGCTGC GTGCTGCGCA 
    12241 GAAAGGCGCG GGGCAACAAT CGAAGCCCGC TTCGCCAATC GCGATCTTGC CTGTGTCGCA 
    12301 ACACATGATG CACTTGTAAG ACATTGCCCG GTTCCTTCTT TGATGCGATG ACCTTAGATC 
    12361 ATCAAATCCT TGAGCGCAAG CCAAAACGCG GCGCATCCGA CGAATGCGAT TGCGTATACG 
    12421 GTGATACGGA ACCAATCGGG CCGGAAAGTG CGGCGACGGC GCGTCGATTG CCATTCAACC 
    12481 ATGTTCAACC CCTTAGAAGA TCAACGCCCG GATGCTTTCA AGCAGCATCA CGAACAACAG 
    12541 GCCGCGAATG ATCCAGCGAC CAACGGACAC CCGGTCTTTG TCCTTCGCTT CGCGCATCGC 
    12601 GTCAATCGCG GCGTGAAACG AGGTTGAAAC CGAAGTGCTT TCGGTAACGC GGACAGGCTC 
    12661 GCCGCCCGCG TTCCGTTTGC CAAAGCCATG ATTGATCTTT TCCATACACG ACGCATACGA 
    12721 CGATTTCGCC GGTATGTCAA GACACCCTTC GCACACGAAC GCGCCCGGTC GTCAACGTCT 
    12781 CCGATTTCCA GTTCGCCCCG ACCCCGGCTT CGCCCATCGC CTTGCGCGCC TGTTGCTTGA 
    12841 GCGCGGCGTA TAGGGTGCCT TCGATGATGA CCCGTTCGTT GACGTTCATC TTCGACAGGA 
    12901 TGGCGACCGC CGGGTTCTTC GGTTTGCCGT AGTGCTTATC GGACCCGTCC GGCATTCGCT 
    12961 CAATGCGAAC TGAACCGTCC GGCTGCGTCT GACATGCCCA CACAGCATCC GGGGCTTCTA 
    13021 GGGCCTTGCG GGCGGACTTG CGGGCCGTGG TGATCGCGCC AATGGTCGTC GGCGGGATCA 
    13081 TGCACACGTC GCCAACCTTC ATCGCTAGAA GAACCTTCGT CGTCTTCCCG TGATGATAGG 
    13141 CCCCCTTCGC GCCCGGTCGC CTTCGACGCT GGCGCAGTTC GTCCAGCAAG GCGATTAAGT 
    13201 CGTGTCCTTC CACCGTGACC CATTGCGGGC CGGGCTTCTT CCTGACTTCA CCGGATACGC 
    13261 GAAGGTGCAA CGCCTCTAGC TTGTCGTCGC TAACCCTGCG GGACATGCTT CGCCGCCTTC 
    13321 CGTGCCCGCT TCATTTCGGC GAGCCGCAGA CGTTCTTCGT CGTGTTCCGT GGGCTTCTTG 
    13381 AACGACGCCC ATTTGTCGCG GATTTCGCGC TGTATGTCCT TGTTCGCTTG CAACAGCCCG 
    13441 TGTTGCTTCG GCGGGTTCTT GCGGGCGCGG ATCGTGCTGC GTTTCTTGGT CATGGTTCAA 
    13501 TGCACCGTTG CGTTTGTGGT TATACGTTCG TCTAGCGCGG CAAGTCCGGC GTTGTCAATC 
    13561 GTTCCGACGT GGAACTTCGA CCAATCGAAC GTATCCAGCG GTTCGCCTTC GTCCAGCCGG 
    13621 GACATTAGGG CGAACTCCGC TAGACCTTCG ATCACGTCTT CGGGCACGCC TTCTATGTCC 
    13681 TGCGCTATGA ACTTGTCGCG GATGCGACGA CGGGCGATGA CTAGGAACTC GCGCCGCGTC 
    13741 ATTCTTCCGC CTCGCCGTCC TGTTCGGCCT GACGCAGCAC TTCTTCCGCC GTGTCGCTTT 
    13801 CGCCGAACAC GGTCAAGTCA ACGCTGCGAT GACGATAGGC CAGATAGCGC GCCACGTCGG 
    13861 ACCAATCGTC CGCGATGGCT TGCAGTTCGG CTTCGTGTTC GTCTTCTTCG GCCTTGCGGG 
    13921 CGTTGTAGCG GTCCATATCA AGGACGCCTT CGATAGCGTC CGACACAAGC TTGTCGATAA 
    13981 CGGACGGGTG TAGCGCGTCC AGTTCCCAAC ATTCTTCGGT GCCGAATGCG TCGATATAGC 
    14041 CGGTCGTCCG CGCGTCGCTT TCCTTCGCGT AGTTCGGCGG CGGATCGTAT TGTTCGATTT 
    14101 GATCCATCGT CATTGCGAGG CGTTCGACTT CGACGCCGTT CGACCGGGCG AACATGCTTA 
    14161 CGCTGTCCCG GTTAACGTCG GTCATGTTGA CGCCGGACGG ATCATGGTCG CCAAGGTGGA 
    14221 AGATCACGCA CCGCTTGCCC TCGCGGCGCT TGCGGGCGAA CCGCTTCCCG GCTTCGTAGA 
    14281 GTTCCGACGA ACTCATATAG CCGCGACACG ACATATACGG GACGCGATAC TTCGAAGCCG 
    14341 GTTTCTCGAT CACGCCTAGC AGGGCGTCCT TTTCGATCCA GACTTCGCAA TACACGTCTT 
    14401 GGTCGCGCCA CAACGCTTCC ATGTAATACC GGCGCGTCAT TTCGGTTAGG AAGTGCTTCG 
    14461 GCCCTTGATA CGTCGTATAC GCCCGAAGGA ACCGGGTCCG ATCTTCAATG GCGTTCCAGT 
    14521 CGATCAACCC GGCCTTACGC GCATCGTCTA CGACGGACGC GAGACGCTGA TAGTTCAGGT 
    14581 GCGTGTTCTT ATACAGGTCA CGCGCGACGA ACTGATAGTG CAACTGACGC ACCGTCAAGG 
    14641 TGTATCCCTG CGCCTGTAGT TCGCCGATGA TCTTGTTTGC CTGTTCGATC AACACAAGCG 
    14701 TCTTACGCCG AAAGGCGATT TCAACGAATG CTTCCTTCAT TGCCCGGTGT CCTTCGATTG 
    14761 CGGGTTGATG TTCGGGTTAT ATGCGAGCTT CGCGATAACG TCCAGTGGCA TAATGACGCC 
    14821 ACTTGCCCTT TCGCTTCGCC GGGGGCCGAT AGGGTTCGCG CCACTTGTGC GTATGCGGCC 
    14881 CGGTATACGA CGGCCCGATG ATCCAGCGCC ATGCGTGGTG TTTCGTATCG AACCCGGTCG 
    14941 CAACGACCCA ACCGCGCCCA TTGACGACGA TCCAAGGCCC GCGATGATCC GGGGTGCCCA 
    15001 CATGCAGCGG GACAGGGAAT AGCCCGCTCA TAGGATGCGA CGCCCCCGCG TGAAGATGCG 
    15061 GTGCGCCCAT GCGAGAATAC GACCCATCAT TCGCCTAGCC TTTCGATTTC GGCTTCAACG 
    15121 AAGGCTTTCG CCTCCGCTTC GGTCCAGAAC CCGGCCTTGT AGAGTTCGCG TTGCCGGTAG 
    15181 ACGCACCACC CGTTGCGCCA GCCTGTCGCC CATACGGCGG CGAGGGTGTC GGTATGGTGC 
    15241 CCGCGCCGTC CATACGGGTT AGGCAACCAC AACGTCGCTT CGGCCATGCT ACGTCGGCCT 
    15301 ATGATACCAA GCGCGACGAC GTTCCGACGA TCCGAAACGA GACACGGGGA TCATGTCGTC 
    15361 TTCGTTGAAT GCGCGTTGGC GATACGGGCC GCGTTGCTCG CGTTCCTCCG GCACCATGCG 
    15421 CGGCGGTTGG CTGTCGGCTT GCCCGTCCAG ATAGCCCCGG AAGCGTTCGG CGTTCAACAG 
    15481 GGCGTCAAAG AGCTTGTCGC GAAGCGAGTT CACTTCGTCT TCAAGTTCCT TGATCGTCTT 
    15541 GTTCGCTTCG GCAAGCGTGG CGTGCTTGTT CTGATCCGCC GCGTTCCATT GCGCGCGAAG 
    15601 GGTTTCAATG TCGATCCCTG CTTGCGTGCG GACGCGCTCA AGTTCTGCGG CAAGCTCCGC 
    15661 ATTCGTCGGC TTCTTAGCCA TTTGCCCGGT TCCTGTATCC GTCGCGGAAG TGCGACGAAC 
    15721 GCGATAGAAC CACAAAAGCG AAAGACCGTC AAGCCGGAAA AACTAGAGGC CGTCGATAGG 
    15781 GTGCCCGATG TAGCGTAGCA GCATATCCCG CGCTTCTTCC CATCCCATGC ACACGGCGGT 
    15841 CGCGTAACCG CTTCGGCGAA GGTAGGGTAT CCAATCTTCT TCCTGCGCTT CGGAGGTTCG 
    15901 ACCGGCTGCG CCACGCGACG ACTTGCGCCG CTTGAGTTCG ATATAGAGGC CGCCGATTAC 
    15961 GCCGAACCCG TAACCCCCAT CGTTGAACGG CATAACGAGT GCGCCAAACA CGGCTTGGTC 
    16021 AAGGTCTTGC GCTCGCCGCA TCATGGGGAA CAGCACGTCA GGCACGCCCG CCTTGACGCC 
    16081 TTCGGCCTTG GACAAGTTGC CCCTGATCTT GTCGCCGTGG CCTTGGTTCT TGATCGCGTA 
    16141 GAGGCGCGAC AGGATCGGCA CGGCCTCCGG TCCTACGGTG TCCTTGAACA CGGTCCCGCA 
    16201 TCGTCCGCCC GGCCCGTAGT TCGCCATAGC GTGTCCTGCG ACGGAGTAAG ACGACGGATC 
    16261 GTTAGCCGCA CGCACGCCAA AGCGCGCCGC CATATTGCAC CACATGAACA GCGCCGATTG 
    16321 CTCGCCGTGT TCCGTGCCGG ACTTCGCCCG GTCCCAAGGT GTAAGCGCCA TTAGGCCAAA 
    16381 TCCTCTAGTT CCTTGCGCGA CCACTGATAG CGACCGCAGC TAGGGCAATG CTTCATAGCC 
    16441 GAAGGCATGG CAATGAAACA TTCGGTGCAA AACTTGACCG GCACTTCGCC GACACGGGCG 
    16501 GAGTTCTTCG CCTTCTTCGC TCGCTTCGCC ATCTAATGCC CGATCCATTG AATGATTGCG 
    16561 CGCTGTATCA TGCCGACGAT CCAAAAGGTA TCCTTCGGTC CCGTCGATCC GTTGGTGCCG 
    16621 CAATACTGTT CGACATACGA CATTCGGTCT TCGCCGTCCA TATAGCTTCG GCTAACTACG 
    16681 ACGGTCACGA CTTCGACGCC CTCAAGCTCG CCAAGCCGGA TATCCGCTAG GGCCGCCTCT 
    16741 AGGGCTTCCT GCGGTGTCCA GCGTTCGGCG TCGGCAAGCA TCTTGCGACG CTTCCGCAGC 
    16801 CGGGCAAGCT CAAGTTCGTT GGTGTTATTC ATTGCACCGG CACCGCTACG AAGGTGCTAC 
    16861 GATCCCATTC GGCCCCGGTC CAAAACCCAA CGTCGCAGCG TTCGCCCCTG AACATGCGTT 
    16921 CAGCTTCGGC GGACGCGGCT TGTTTCAAGT TGTAGCGCAC CCAATGCCGA AGGAAGCGAC 
    16981 GGCCTTCGTC GTCAACCTCT AGGATATACC ATCCTGCGCC ATCCCGCCCT TTCGCTTCAA 
    17041 CGGTCATAGC CCAAGGCTCC GCTTGGCGAC TTCGATGTTC GACGCGATAG CGTCCAGATG 
    17101 GCTTTGCAAG GCGGCGTGTG CCGCTTCGGT CGCCATCCTC ATACGCGAAC CATCGCTTCG 
    17161 GAATGCGGCC CCTTCGAAGG TCAGCAAGGC CGCGTCAAGG TCGAACTTCG ATGCGGCTCG 
    17221 CTCTATGCCC GCATTGTTCA CCTGTTCTTG GTTCGGTTTC GTCATGTGCC CGGTTCCTGT 
    17281 TGTGCGGCGT ATTCGTCGTG TTCCGCCGTA TCCCCATGAT CGGGGAAGAA GTCGTTCAGG 
    17341 GATTGAACCG CGCCAATATG CCACGACGCA TATTGCCCGG CAAGGGCGGC GAACTTGGGG 
    17401 TCTTTGCTGC TTGCTTCGAC CCTGCGCCAG TGTCCGCGCT CGCGCCAGTG ATAGAGGCGG 
    17461 ATCGCCCGCA GCTTCGCAAG CTGTTCTTCG CCTAGCTGCA TCGTGAGTGC TTCGACGGTC 
    17521 ATTGCTCCGG TCCCGTGTAG CGGATCATAT CGACGCCGAT CCGGTTGTTG CATCCCCTGC 
    17581 GCCCGAAGTG ATCGCCTTCG CCTTCGCACT TGAAGCCGTA GGGCTTCGGG GTCATTCGCC 
    17641 CCATAGTGCT ACAGACAAGG CAATACGGAC GCCATGACGG GTCTTCGACC AACTTCGCGC 
    17701 AAGGCGTGCG ACCTTCGTAT GTGCTTGTGT CAGTCATGCC CGGTTCTTTC GATATGCCCA 
    17761 CGATGGGCGG TGACGGCCCC GAAGGGCCGC CGGTTGATGT TAGGCCGCCT CGCTTTGATC 
    17821 GGCGCGACGG CGCAGTTCGG TCGCCACAAT GTAGCGAACT TCGGTCGCCG TGATGCTGTC 
    17881 TTCGCCACAC TGGCGCGACG CATCTTCCGA CCATGCCAGC AGGGTTTCGT TCGACATGAT 
    17941 CTTAACGGCG GTTTCAAGGT TCATCATCGT GTGCATCGGT TCGTTCCTCT CGCCGGGTCA 
    18001 TCCGGTATGT GTCCAACATA TACGACGGTT CCGGCATGTC AACAGCGAAA TCGACGCAAT 
    18061 CGTCGTAACC GCCACGTTAA TTATCCCCCG GTCGGCTGCA TTTAATGGGG TTTAAGGGGG 
    18121 TCGTTAAAAG GCTCAAATCC AGTGGTGGTA AGGGTTTTCA TAGTTATTTT TAATATTTTT 
    18181 AATATTTAAT AGATATACAT TATTTCGTCG TATACGTCGT TCCTCATGAG TTGGACGGGT 
    18241 TCACCACCCC TTTATGATGA TCGCATTAAA AACGCTAAAT CCGTTAAAAC CCAATGACAG 
    18301 CAAGGGTTTG AGCGTTAAGA CGACCGATAA ACGCATTAAA AATCTGATTT ATCGCTTCGA 
    18361 TTGCGTGAAA CGCTGCGGAT TAGCTACGAT GAACGCCCGT GCGCTCTTGC CATACTTCAT 
    18421 TTGCATCTGC GACTTCGGTA GCTCCCGAAT ATCGTCGGCG TCTAGTAGGT GCTGGAAGGC 
    18481 TCGCTTGATC GCGTTCGTTG CGCCCATACG ATCCGTGCGG AAGGCGGCTT GAGAGGCTAG 
    18541 GCGCATCGTC AGGGCAGACA CGGGGAAAAC GCCGTCACGG TGCATATCCG GGGTGACGCC 
    18601 ATACTTCGCG CATTCATCGT GGGTTCCACA CGACCAACGG GCGATAACGG CGATCATGTC 
    18661 CTTGATCTGC TTAACCTCGC TGGACGATCC AACGGCACCC GATCCGATTT CGCCAGCTTC 
    18721 GAACTTGGCG AGCAAGTTAG TGACTTCGGA TGCGATGATG TTCGTTGCCC ATTGGGCTTC 
    18781 GTTGATCGTC ACAACCGGGT TGAACGGATA GATACCGACC GCGCATAGGG CCGCGAGCTT 
    18841 CATCGCCTTG ATATGCGCCC GGTTCCATAG GTGGCGGATC GTCTCGCTTC GGGCGCTGTT 
    18901 GATTTGCGCG TCGGCGTGCT TGTCGAATGC GTCGAACAGG GCTTGCGCCT CTTGGTCGAT 
    18961 ATGCACCTGT TGCACGTTGC CACCGTGCGC CACGGTCAAG CAATGGGCGG CGAGCGTCGC 
    19021 CAGCCGTTCA ACAAGCGTGA ACGACGGTTG CGCGGTCATA TGCGACGAAG ACAGCGGCGG 
    19081 ACGCGGGCCG GTGTATTCCA TCGTCAGGAA GCGCGGCAAC AGACCTTCGG ACACCATGCT 
    19141 TTCGTCAAGG GCTTCATAGA AGCGTTCGGG CGTGCTTTCG CCAAGCAGGG TGAAGGCCGG 
    19201 GGATTGGATC GCGTCGGTGT TCTTCTCTTT GTCCGAATAC GCCATCGGGT TAAGCGTGTT 
    19261 GCCGTGTCCC GACTTGTTGT ATAGGTCGAG TAGGACGCGC TTCAATCCGG TTTCGTGACT 
    19321 GTTCGCGTTG GGTGCGGACA TTTGCTTAAG GCGCAACCCA AACTCGCCAA CTGTCGAGAC 
    19381 GAAACACGGT GCCTTAGACA GCCATTTAAG CAAGGCTGCG TCGGATCGGA TTTCGCCGGG 
    19441 TCCGATGAAC TCCGTTGAAG CCGGAACAGA CGCTTTGATC GCACCCATAA GCTTTGAAAT 
    19501 GCCATTGGCT ATCGCTTCCT TGCCGGTTCC GGTAGGTGCG AGCAACAAGA CGTAGTTGTT 
    19561 CAGTCCCGTG CCCGATACGT TGTATGCGCG GCCCGTGATC CCGGCGATAA GGCCGATGGC 
    19621 CCCGGCTAGG GCGATCTGCG CCACCGGGCG CGGGGCGGCG TCATGGATGA ACTGTGCGAC 
    19681 TTCTCCGATC AGTCCCGGCG GGAAAGTGCC CACGGGGAGG CTTGACGGCC CGTTAACCCC 
    19741 GTGAGACGTA GGGGCGTCGC TGTCGCGCCC GGCTTCGCCG CGTGGCATAT CGACGGGAGG 
    19801 GGTCGGGGTT CCGCCCGGTG CTTCGGCCCC TTCTCCGGCC CCATAGGTCG CGACGTTCCC 
    19861 CTTATCCGCA AGCATCGCTT CGAATGCGTT CCGCAGTCCG TCGATATCGA CAGGCGGCAA 
    19921 CAGACGGTCG AACGATTTGT TGACCATGTA TGCGACGTAA TCGTTGCGCT GCGCCTTGTC 
    19981 GCGTTTGCCA AGGTTCGACG CACGGAAGAT ACGGGCGATC TGCGCCCGGT TCTGCGTATA 
    20041 GTATGCGACG ATATCGACAA GCGCAAAGTC GGCTTCGGAT TGCGACGGAT ATAGGTTCGT 
    20101 CCAATCGCCC GCGTATAGTT CGCTGAACTT GTCACCGTTG GCGGCGTTCA TGGCCCGTTC 
    20161 AACGATGACT TGATCGGGTT CGCGCTCCGG CTGATCTTCG GCGTATGTGT AGGTCGCAGC 
    20221 GGGTCCGCCC ATTTGGTCGA ACAGCAGTTG CAACAAGTCC TGACGTTCTT CGATAGGCGC 
    20281 GTCATGATAG ACGTTGCCCG TCATGGTCAT GTAGCGTTCG TTCGAATAGA TTTCGATGCT 
    20341 GCTACGGCGG CGACCATGCG GAAGCGACGC CTTGACGATG ATATGCAAAC CCTCGCCGGA 
    20401 TGGTGATAGT TCGCTGTAGC TGTTGAACTC GCGGAAGACC TTCACTTGCC GGTCGCGTGC 
    20461 GGTCGCGTCG CCGTGCGTGT CGTCAAGGTC AATGAAGCCG TAGGGGTCGT TCGTCGTCAG 
    20521 GACGAAGCCG ATCCCATGCA CGCCGGTTTC GGCGACAGGC GCGTGTTGCG GGCGGTCTTG 
    20581 ATCGTCATAG CCAATGATCG GAACCGGGAC GCCCGGCGCA GCCGACAGGC GCGCATACGC 
    20641 GGCGCACGCT TCTTCAAACG TGCCCCATGT TCCGGGGTTG GTCACACTGG CGAGGTTGAA 
    20701 CGAATGCGGC GAATACGGAA CCTTCGTCGG CTTGGCGTTC GGGCGTTCTT CCAAGCGCCA 
    20761 GACGACCCAT TGCCGATACG ACTTCATTTC ATCGGGGATA CGGTCGAACA CTAGATATCC 
    20821 CCAAGGTCAA GCGGTTGCTT GTTCAAGTAG TTGAACACGG CTTCGACCTT ACAGACGCCC 
    20881 GGATCGGGTA TCCTTCCGCT CGCAAGCGTC TTCACCCAAT GGGGCGATAC ATTCGCCGCC 
    20941 TTTGCGATGG TCTGATAAGT TTCGGTGACT GGACGATTAC GCACAAGATG AAGTGTGCGG 
    21001 TCCAGTAGTT TGCTACTAGC CATTGATACC CCGATTGCCC GGTTGTGTGG GCAAGGTAGA 
    21061 GGGGTGGAAT ATTGTCCGTC AAGGGTGAAA TGCGCGCTTG ACTTTCCTTC ACCCTCATGC 
    21121 CTATCTGTCG TCACGGTCGT AGTGACCGCA ACCGGGCAAA GGATACCGAA CATGACAGAT 
    21181 TGGGGCACCC AACCGGCGCA ACCGCCGCAG GTTCCGCAAA TGAGCGTTGA GGAACGCAAC 
    21241 GCGCTCATTA AATCGTGGTT GGTCGCGAAG ACCGACCGGA AGACCATCGA AAACCGCGAA 
    21301 GTCGAACTTC GGGGTCAGGT GTCGAACGTG CTGTTCCCGA CGCCGAAGAA GGGCACGCAG 
    21361 CGTTTCCAGC TTGGCGACGG ATACGCCGTC AAACTCGTTT ACAAGCTGAA CTTCAAGCTT 
    21421 GGCGACGCCG AAGCGACCAA CGCGGCGGGC GACAAAATCC CCGTGAACGT CCAAGTCGAA 
    21481 AGCCTCATGG ACGAAATCGA GAAGTTGGGG AACGAAGGCG CGTTCTTGGT GGATCGTCTG 
    21541 ATTAAGACGA AATACGAACT GTCCGAAAGC GAATACGCCA AGCTTGACGA AAGCAACCCG 
    21601 ACGCACAAGG CTATCAAGGC CATGATCGAC AAGTTGCTGA CGATCACCCC GGCGACGCCC 
    21661 GCGCTTGAGT TCGAAGAACC CAAGCCCAAG TAATCGGAGG GGCTTCGGCC CCTCCCCATC 
    21721 CGGGGAACCA TCATGGCTAA GAAGCCGCGT AAGCCGCCGA AGCGTTCGGC GAAACCGTCC 
    21781 AACGAAACGC TTCGTCGTCG CGAGGAAGCG CGGCACGGCG ATACCCTAGT CATCATCGAA 
    21841 ACGACGTGCG ACAACCGCTT ACCGTTCGTG ATGACGCTTG GAAGCCTCGC CGGTCTGGAC 
    21901 GACTATCGGG CGCGTTCGAA GGCGGAAGGC CGCATCAATC CGAAGCATCG CGTAAGCGTG 
    21961 TGGAAGACCT TCAACCATCA TCCGAAGGGC GGCGAACTTA TCGACCGCTT CAACACCTAG 
    22021 CAGGAACCCG CATGGCCGTT CAAATCCAGT CAACCCAAGG CGCATCCCTT GCCCACGGGA 
    22081 TCAAGGCGAT GGTCTATGGA CTGTCGGGCA CCGGCAAGAC GCGCCTTCTA GCGAGCGCGC 
    22141 CGCAACCGAT CATCATATCG GCGGAAAACG GCCTGTTGTC GCTGCGGCAT TTCAACTTGC 
    22201 CGTATATCAA GATCAACAAC ATAGCGCAGT TGCGCGAAGT TCACGCATAT CTGTCAGGAC 
    22261 CGGCGGGGCG ACAGTTCGCA ACCATCGGAC TTGACAGCGC ATCCGAAATC GCCGAAGTCT 
    22321 GTCTTCATGA AGCGAAGAAG ACGAACAAAG ACCCGCGAAA GGCATACGGC GACGCGCAAG 
    22381 ACGAAATGAT CGAAATATTC CGTCGCTACC GCGACATTCC GGGGAAGAAC GTCGTCTTCC 
    22441 TCGCGAAGCA AGAGTTCACC ACGGACGGGC AGACCGGCGC GAAGTTCTTC GCACCGTCGT 
    22501 TCCCCGGTAA CAAGCTGGCG CAAGCCGCAC CGTATTTCTT CGATGAAGTG TGGCAACTGA 
    22561 CCAACTTCAA CGATCCCGCG ACCGGAGCCA AAATCCGGGC GCTTCGAACT TCGCCGGATA 
    22621 ACCAAAATGC GGCAAAGGAC CGTTCGGGCA CACTGGCCGA ATGGGAAAAC GCCGACCCCG 
    22681 CAACCGGGGG CGGTCTGTCT TATCTGTTCA ACAAGATGCA AAGAGGATAA CAGGCGATGG 
    22741 TTGCCTATGC TTTCAACGCG CAACAGTTCG AACCGCGCTA CGGCGGTTCC GGCGGACTTC 
    22801 CCGCCGGTAA GTATCCCGTG ATTATCACGG ATACGAAGCA AGTCCCGACG AAGAACAACG 
    22861 ACGGCGGCTA TCTCGCCGTT GAACTTCGCG TCACCGAAGG ACCGATGCAG GGCGGCACCC 
    22921 ATACCGACCG GCTGAACCTT CACAACACCA ACCCGGAAAC CGTGCGTATC GCGAACCAAC 
    22981 AACTGTCCGC GTATTGCCAC GTCACCGGCG TGTTCCAGTT CCAAGACACG GCGCAACTTC 
    23041 ACAATATCCC GTTCATGGTC GAAATCGGCC CGCAAAAGAG CGGCGAATAC ACCGAAGTGA 
    23101 AGAAGCTGTT CGACCGGAAC GGCAACGAAC CCGGCAAGTC CGGCGCGGGT CCGCAGACGC 
    23161 AGCAGTCGCA GCCCGGCGCG GGTGCCCCTC CGGCGGGCTT CGGGCCGCAG GGCGGTGGCG 
    23221 GCGCTCCGAA TGCCGGTCAA GGCGGCGGTT GGGGTCCGCA GGGTGGCGGA CAGCCGCAGG 
    23281 GCGGTGCCCC CGGCGGCGGT TGGGGTGGCG GACAGCCCCA AGGCGACCCG AACCAAGGCC 
    23341 AAGGCCAAGG CCAGCCGCAA GGCGGTGGTT GGGGCGGCGC TCCGCAAGGG GGCCAGCCGC 
    23401 AGGGCGATCC GAACGCCGGT CAAGGCGGTG GCGGATGGGG TGGCGCTCCG CAGGGCGGCG 
    23461 GACAACCCCA AGGCGGATGG GGGCCGCAGG GCGGTGGCGC TCCGCAAGGC GGTGGTTGGG 
    23521 GTCCGCGCTA ACCCCGAAGG CAAACGGAAG GGTCTTCGGA CCCTTCCCGA TGCTTCGTTG 
    23581 AAGGTTCGCT TTCGACATAG TTCCTGACTA ACAGGCGAAG GCCAGCGGGA ACGGCGTCCA 
    23641 GACGCTCTAA GTCCAATGAC GAACCTTCTA CCAAGCACCG GGCAAGCTGA CGAACAATGC 
    23701 ACACGATCAT TCAACAGCCG CACGCGCAAC CGCCTGTCGA TCTGGACAAC GCGCAACATC 
    23761 GCGCAAGGCT GATAGCGCAG ATAAACAACG ATATCGACCA AGCGTGCCGA AACGAGTTCG 
    23821 CCGAAGACCC CCGAACACAC TTGGGGGCGT CGATCATCGG TCACGACTGC GCCGCGTATG 
    23881 GGTGGAACAC CTTCCGTTGG TTGAAGTTCG AACAGTTCGA TGGCCGAATG CTGCGGCTGT 
    23941 TCAACCGTGG GCATGAGGAA GAAGCCCGCT TCGTTCGTTG GTTGACCATC GCAGGGTTCC 
    24001 AAGTCCGCGA AGTCGATCCC GCAACCGGCA AACAGTTTCG TATCGTCGGA TCGAAGGGGC 
    24061 ACTTCGGCGG ATCGCTGGAC AGCATGATTA AGCCCCCGGC TCGCTACAAC TTGCCGGATT 
    24121 GGCTGATATG GCTTGGCGAG TTCAAGACGC ACAACGCGAA GTCGTTTGCC AAGCTCAAGA 
    24181 AAGAAGGCGT GTCGAAGGCC AAGCCGCAAC ACTTCAAGCA AATGTGTTCG TATGGTCGCG 
    24241 CGTATGAGTT CCGTTACGGA CTGTATTGCG CGGTCAACAA GGACACCGAC GAACTGTATT 
    24301 TCGAAATCGT CGTGCTTGAC TACCGGCAAG CTGACGACCT GTTCCGCAAG GCGGACCATA 
    24361 TCGTATTCAG TCAGACGCGA CCGGCGAAGA TCGCGCAAGT AGCGACGTAT TTCGAATGCA 
    24421 AGTATTGCGA CTTCTCCGGT CTATGCCACG AAGGCGAAGT GCCGGTGAAG AACTGTCGTA 
    24481 GCTGCGAACA CGCATCGCCT ATCGAAGACG CGCAATGGCA TTGCCGCATT GTCAACGACA 
    24541 CGATACCGAA GGACTTTATT CCGAAGGGTT GCGATAGCTG GCGGCGGATC GCATGAAACC 
    24601 GCGTTGGTAT CAAGAAGAAG CCGTCGAAAG CCTGTTTGAG TTCTTCGACA CGCACGGCGG 
    24661 CACCGACCCG GAAACCGGGT TTCCGATAGA GGCGAACCCG ATCCTTGCCT TGCCCACGGG 
    24721 CACCGGCAAA TCGCTTGTGA TCGCGGAGTT CTTCAAGCGG GCGTTGCACC GCTACCCGAC 
    24781 GACGCGCGGG ATCATGTCAA CGCACGTCAA GGAACTGATA CGCCAGAACG CCGAACGCAT 
    24841 GGTCGCGTCG TGGCCCCTCG CGCCGCTTGG CATTCATAGC GCCGGGATGG GTCAACGGGA 
    24901 TACGGTGCAA CCGATCATCT TCGGCGGTAT CAAGAGTATG GTCGGGAAGT ATCCGATGCT 
    24961 TGGATACCGC GACTTCATGG TGATTGATGA AGCGCACCTA GTGTCGCCGA ATGCTGATAC 
    25021 CTCATACGTC AAGTTCATAA ACGAACTTAA GTATGGGATC GACTACGACC CGGAGAAACC 
    25081 GCTTACCCGC GCCATCTTCG AACGGGCGAT GGCTTCGCCA TACTGCAACC CGTATCTAAA 
    25141 AGTCATCATG CTAACCGCCA CGCCCTATCG CATGGGGCTA GGCCATCTGA CCAACGGCAA 
    25201 GATCGCGACG CATACGGCGT ATAACCTATG CACGATCGAC GGCTTTAACC GCCTCATGGC 
    25261 GGAAGGCTAT CTGTGCCCGT TGATCCCGAA GAAGACCAAG ACGGAGTTCG ACCTTTCGAA 
    25321 CGTCGGCATG TCGCAAGGCG ACTTCGTTCA ATCGGCCATG CAAGCGGCGG TCGATAAGGA 
    25381 CGAAATCACG TTTGCCTGTC TTAAGGAACT TGTCGAATAC GGGTGGAACC GCCGCTGCGG 
    25441 TTTGATCTTC GCTTCCGGTA TCGAACACGC CGAACATATC GGCGAAATGA TGAATAGCGT 
    25501 ATTCGGCGAA AGCTGCGTCG TTATCCATTC GAAGAAGTCC GATGCGGAAA ACGAACAGGC 
    25561 GTTGAAGGAT TGGAAGGAAG GCCGCGCGAA ATGGGCGGTC AACATGAACA GTCTTACGAC 
    25621 CGGCGTTGAC AACCCTATGG TCGATATCAT CGGCATGATG CGGGGAACCC TGTCAACCGG 
    25681 CCTATGGGTC CAGATGCTAG GGCGCGGAAC GCGACCGCTG TATGCCCCCG GATACGACCT 
    25741 AGAAGACTTC AACAGCCGAT GGGCCGCAAT CTACGCCGGA GGCAAGGCGA ACTGTCTCGT 
    25801 TATGGACTTC GCCGGGAACA CCCGTCGTCT TGGACCGATC AACGATCCTG TCATTCCGAA 
    25861 GATGCGCGGA CAGGGCGCAC CCGGTGACGC ACCCGTTCGC ATCTGCCCGC AATGCGGCAC 
    25921 CTACAACCAC GCCAGCGTTC GCCAATGTAT CGTATGCGGG ACGGAGTTCG ACTTTTCACC 
    25981 GACGTTGAGC CGTAGCGCCG GAACCGACGA ACTGTTGCGA TCCGATGCGC CGCAAGTGGA 
    26041 AATCTTCACG GTCAACCGGG TTGTGTATCA GCCCTATACG ACCAAGACTA GCGACCGGAA 
    26101 CATGATCCGG GTTTCGTATT ACTGCGACAG CCTTCGCACC TTCTACGAAC TCGTTACCGT 
    26161 CGAACCGAAA GCCGGATCGG AAAAGCTGGA CTATCCAGCG AAGAAGGGTC GCGATTGGTT 
    26221 CCGGCAACGC TACCCGTCCG AACCGCCGGA GAAGAACAGC GACGTTCTAA AGGTCATGTC 
    26281 GGAACTGCGC CCGCCGCGTC AAATCCGTGT GTGGGTTAAC AAGCAATACC CGGAGGTTTT 
    26341 AAGCTATGAG TTCTAGGCCA CCTGTCGATA AGCCGAAACC GCAGCTTCGG AAGTGGTATA 
    26401 ACGAAGACGC CGCAAGGGCG GTCGCCGAAG CCTTGTCGAA GAAGCTCAAC AATCCCGAAG 
    26461 GGTCGTATAG GTCGTGCCTC AACTGCGCCG CCTTTGACGA ACCTTCGGAG CAATGCCGCA 
    26521 AGTATGGCGG ACGACCCCCG GCGCGCGTAA TCGCCTATAG CTGCGGGGGA TACGAAGACA 
    26581 CGGGAGAAAT CCCGTTTTGA CCCGAACCAA CGCCGAACTA CATGCTAACT ACCTTGCTTT 
    26641 TCTGGATAGC ATGACGGACA AGGAACGGGT CGCATGGCGC AAGCGAACCG ACCGGGAAAG 
    26701 ACAAGAACGC GCCGCACTAG ACCGCGACCA ACCCATACCG GGGAGAAGTC GCTTATTGGA 
    26761 ATGGACCTTA GAGCAACAGG AAATCGAAGC TATGGCCGCA GCAAGAGGGC GTAAGCCCAA 
    26821 GGTGTCTACG CAAGCGTTGA AGCTCGCCGA AGCACTATCG TTCGTCAGTC TCGCCGCGCG 
    26881 TGACGACGGA GAACACCCCT ACAAGAACCA TGTCAGGTTC GCCGACAAAT GGGCGGTGAC 
    26941 GTTCGACGGC GTTATCGCCG CCGGGCACCC CATCGAAGAA GACCTTGCGT GTAACCCACA 
    27001 CGCGGCGCGC TTGCTTGAGG CGATCAACAA ATGCGGGAAG ACCCTCGCAA TCGCCGAACT 
    27061 CGACAGCGGG CGTTTGTCCG TCAAGGGTGA AAAACTCAAT GCCAAGGTGC CCTGTCTGCC 
    27121 CGACGACGCC TTGCCGCCGG TCGCGCCCGA TCCGTCCATT GCTCCGATTG ATGATCGGAT 
    27181 CAAGGCCGCA TTCGAAACGG TCGGGCCGCT TGTGACCGAA GCCGGGGCGG ACGTGATCGA 
    27241 AGCCGCCGTG CTGCTACAGG CGAACAGCGC CAGCGCAACC AACCGGGTTA TCGCAATCGA 
    27301 GCATTGGCAC GGGATCGACC TTCCGCCCGG CTTGGTGGTG CCGAAGCTGT TCGTAACCGC 
    27361 CGTGCTGAAA TCCGGCAAGA AGCTTGCGGG CTTCGGCTGG ACGCAAGGAA GTTCGATTAC 
    27421 GTTCCACTTC GAAGACGGGG CGTGGTTGAA GACGCAGCTT TACGCGGACC AATACCCCGA 
    27481 TCTTGCGTCG ATCCTGAACG CAGCGTCGTA TCCGGTTGAC GTGCCCGAAG GCTTCTTCGA 
    27541 AGGTATCGAA ACCGTCGCTA CCTTCCACGA TCTAGGGCAT GTGATCTTCG CCGAAGGCAA 
    27601 GGTCATGTCG CACCCGACCG AAGAAGTCGG CGCACAATAC GACGTGCCGG GTCTGCCCGC 
    27661 CGGGAAGTCC TTCGACGGCA AGCTGTTGAA GAAGGTCGCC GCGCACGCGA AGACAATCGA 
    27721 CCTGACGACG TATCCTGATC GCGCCTTCTT CTTTGGCGGA TCGGACACCA ACCCGGTTCG 
    27781 CGGTTTGGTC ATGTCGGTTC ACTATCGGAC CCCCGAAGGC GATCAATAAC GTGTTCTTCG 
    27841 AAGACAGCCG ACCGGATCGG AAGAAGCGGG CGCTAAGACA GGCGAAACTA TCGGGCACGA 
    27901 TCTATTCATC GCGTCCGCTA GAGAACTCGC CTATACCGCC GCCGAAGCCG GTCGCGCTGT 
    27961 TGACGCAAGA GGAACTTCTA TATCAGGGCG ACCGGACCCT TATCTTCGAC GTTGAAACCT 
    28021 ACCCGAACTA TTGGTTAGTC GGGTTCAAGT GCATGTCGTC CGGCAAGTAT CTGTTCTTCG 
    28081 AAATCTCGCC GAACGGATAT CGGATAAACG GATACGACGT AACCGAACAG GTATGGAAGA 
    28141 CCGCGCTTGG CTTCGTCATG CAGCGGTTCC TAATCGTCGG CTTCAATAGC CGCACCTATG 
    28201 ACGTGCCTAT GGTCATGCTG GCCTTGTCAG GCTTGCCGAC GTGGAAGCTT AAAGAAGTCA 
    28261 ACGACGAAAT CATTCTAGGC GGAATGCGCG CTTGGGAAGT CGAAAAGAAG TATAAGCCGC 
    28321 TACCCATGCG GTTGAACCAC ATTGACGTTA TGGAAGTCGC GCCGTTGCAC GACGGCCTTA 
    28381 AGACGTATGC CGGTCGCTTA CACGCGAAGC GAATGCAGGA ACTACCGTAT TCGCCCGACA 
    28441 CGCATCTTAC GTTCGAACAG GCGGAACTTG TTCGCGGATA CAACGTCAAC GATCTGGACA 
    28501 ACACCGGGCT TCTATTCGAA GAACTCAAGC CGCAAATCGA ACTTCGCGAG GCACTAGGCC 
    28561 GCGAGTTCGG GCAAGACCTA CGCTCGCGAT CTGACGCACA AGTCGCACAA GAAATCATCA 
    28621 ACGGCGAACT CGAAAAGGTT CTAGGCTTCA AGCCGAAGAA CCCCGGAAGT AAGGTCGGAC 
    28681 TTCGTTTTAA CTACGAAGCG CCTCGATACA TCGCCTTCCA TTCCGCCGAA CTGAACGCCG 
    28741 CCTTGGCGGA TATTGAGAAT GCCGAAATCG TAGTCGGCAA CAGCGGGCAC GTTGTATGCC 
    28801 CACGGGCTAT CGAAGGCCGA AAGCTGCGGA TCGGCGGCAA AGACTACAAA ATCGGCATGG 
    28861 GCGGACTGCA TAGCCGCGAG AAGAAGCAAG CTATCGTATC CGACGAAAAC ACCCTGATTA 
    28921 TCGACAGGGA CGTGACCGGA TATTACCCGA ACCTCATATT GAAGAACGGC TTCTATCCCG 
    28981 AACACTTGGG ACCGGGCTTC CTTGTCGCAT TGCAGAACCT TGTTGATCGG CGCACCGAAG 
    29041 CGAAGCGCGC AAAGATCATG GTCACGGCGG ATAGTCTCAA GATCGCCACG AACGGCACGT 
    29101 TCGGCAAGCT GTCCGACCCA TACAGCAGCC TATACGATCC CCGGATGATG GTCGCGACAA 
    29161 CCCTAACCGG GCAACTGTCC CTGTTGATGC TGATAGAGCG CCTAGAGCTT GTGGGCATTC 
    29221 CCGTTATGTC GGCGAACACC GATGGCATTA TCATTGCGTG CCCGCGCGAC CGTTACGGCG 
    29281 AGCTTGAAGC GATCATCACT GAATGGGAAC GCATCACCGG ACTTGAGACG GAAGAAACCC 
    29341 GGTATAAGGC CGTATACAGC CGCGATGTTA ACAACTACAT CGCCGTCAAA TATAAGGAAG 
    29401 GCAAGGACGA AGCCGGTAAG CAGATTTGGC TTGACGAACT GGATATCAAA CCGAAGTCGC 
    29461 GCTATGCCGA CGAACGCAAC GGATGCAAGA CGAAGGGTAT CTATTGCGAA CGCGGTTCGG 
    29521 CCTTGAACTC CGTCTTGTCG AAGAACCCGG AAACGCTGAT CTTGTCGGAT GCTGTTCAAG 
    29581 CGTTCTTGGC GCATGGGGTG CCGGTCGAAC AGACGATCAC CGAATGCACC GACATGCGCC 
    29641 GGTTCGTGGC GATCAAGAAG GTGACGGGCG GTGCGGAGAA GGACGGCGTA TATCTTGGCA 
    29701 AGGTTGTGCG TTGGTATTAC GGGATCGGCG AAACCGGCGC GATCCATCGC GTATCGAACG 
    29761 CGAACCAAGT CGGCAAGTCC GAAGCCGCAA CGCCGTGCAT GGATTTGCCC GACGAACTGC 
    29821 CCGCCGATAT CGACTACGAT TGGTATGTGA ACGCCGCAAT CGAAATGCTC TACGACTTGG 
    29881 GCTATTACAC CAAGCCGCAG ACGGCGAAAC TTATTTAGGA TACACCGCTT GACACGTCGC 
    29941 ATTCGTCGTA TATGTTCAGG TCATAGACGC ACTTCGCGTC AAAGGAACGA ACCGATGAAC 
    30001 AAGCAATCTG TCAAGCGCGG AACCGTTCAA GCTTCGATGC GCGATGATTG GCCGCCGTCG 
    30061 CATGACACGA AAGGTCAACC GATCCCGGTT GACGCATATT CTTTCGAACG CTGGACGGGT 
    30121 TCGACTTGGG AACCGCTTTG GCCTGAACAC CCGACGTTCG ACAGCAAGCG AGCCGCAGAC 
    30181 GAATACGGCG CTTCTCGTTT CGAAGACTAT CGCAAATGAG CGCCGCATTA CTGCTAGAGC 
    30241 GTGCCGCAGT CGCCGCACAC GAAGCGGAGC AATGGGAACG GTCGAACCCC GGCCTTGCCC 
    30301 GGCTCCGCAG ACGTGACGCC CTGTCCTTGG TCGAAATGGC CCGCCGGGCG GGGGCCTGAC 
    30361 GCCCGTTTCG GGGTCGTCCG CTACGTCAGG ACCGGCGACA CCCCCAAGCC GCCACACGGG 
    30421 CCGGAAATCG GCCTAAGTTT TTCCGTCTTG CCGCACAAAG CAAAACCCCC GCTGGATTTC 
    30481 TCCGGCGGGG GTTAAGGGCT GTCCAACGAG GGCGGGAGGG GTCGTCACCA AGAACAACGC 
    30541 CACCATACGC GACCCCCGGC TTATGTCAAG GTCAAGGTGA TGGCCTCCGG CGTCCGCGAC 
    30601 AACAGCCCGT CGCGCCGGGC GCGCACTTCG ATATCGAGAG TGTTCCCGGC GGCTGCGGTT 
    30661 GACGTGTTGA TCGTGGTCGA AGCTCCGGCA ACGTATACGG TCGTCCAAGC CCCGCCGTTG 
    30721 ATCCGCCACT TGACTTCGTT ATCCTGTCCG GCCTCCGGCG CTTGCGTTGC GTCGGCACGG 
    30781 AACCGGATCG TGGCGTCTGT CCGGTTACGC TCGCGCCATG CGACAACCGC CGCAGCGTTA 
    30841 CGCGCCGCCG ATCCAGACCG CGCGCCCGCA TACGTCAAGT TGGTTGGCTG CATAGGGCGT 
    30901 TCGGCTCGCC GGTCAATCGT CACCGGCCCG ATATCTGCGG CGAGGTTCAA CGGATAGGTG 
    30961 CCTTGCGGCG CACGATCCTG CAACCGGGCA CGCGGCGTAT CCGTCCCGGC AAAGATCGTT 
    31021 TCGCCTAGAC CATCAACCGA CGACAGGAAG AACACCGGGG CGGCTGCGTC GTGTGCTTCA 
    31081 ATCGGCGTAT CGAACAAGCC CCGTTGAATG TTCGTCAGGC GGTATTGACC GGCGGGAAGT 
    31141 CCAGTGGTTG CGACCGTCTG ATACGACATG ATTTCGTTGT CGATCCGCAT GAGGTTGACG 
    31201 CCGGTTGTCT GGATCGCCGA AGCGGTCGCC GTCGTGGGCA CGAAAACGCC GTCTAGGTTG 
    31261 CCAATCACAA TCCCGGTTCC GCTGGCGTCG TTGCCGGTTG CGAACCCGGT TGCTGCGGCG 
    31321 TATGCGGCAA TGATCTGCGC CGCTCCGCTG TAGTGCGCTT CTTCGGCGGA CATGGCTGCG 
    31381 TTCGCGAAGT TGTCCAACGA CGTTTGCATG TTATAGGCTT GCGATTGCGC GTCAGGACGG 
    31441 CGAGCCAATG CCCACAACAG GGCGTCGGTT GGTCCCGTGA CGATATCCGA CGCGGCCTTT 
    31501 TGGAAGTAGT AGGGGGCCGG GAAGACAGCG GCGACCGTGA TAGGGTCCGG CGTCAAAGTC 
    31561 GGGGGCGTCC ATTGGGTCGG AGGCGGTTCG GCGAAAACTA CGTCGTCCGC GCTGAACTCG 
    31621 TCTTGCACAC ACATGACGCC GATCTTGCCG TTCGCCAGTT CGCCCGCATC GAACTTGCGA 
    31681 ATACGCATGA CGCTTCCGGT CAATCCGTAT TCGGGCCAAG ACAAGATGAA GCAATCGCCG 
    31741 GGGCGCAGCG ATTGAATAGT GCGGTTGGCT TCGAACTCGC ATTGGAACAG CGGCACGTTC 
    31801 AGTTCGGAAC CTTCTCGCGC CGCGATGATG TTTGCGGTTT CGGAGACGTA GACGCCCGGC 
    31861 ATAGATACGT CAGTCGAACG CACACGCTGT TGCATGTTGA TGTTCGCGAA ATCTTGCCAA 
    31921 AGCGCGGTTG CGTCCTTGTA TTCGTTAGCC CGGTTCGTAT ACTTCACCCG AACTTGGTTA 
    31981 TAGGTTTCGT CCCAAAGCTT TTTCGTATAG CTCTTGATTT CCTTAACCGA TGCGGGCGTA 
    32041 AGCACGGGCA GGGTTGCAAC GTCATAGTCG CGACGAATGA GCTTGAGCTT GATCTTGGCG 
    32101 TTCTCAATAT CCTGATAGAG AATGCCGTTG ATCTGGCGAA TGACTTCTTT CGTCAGGTCG 
    32161 CCGCCGCTGT TTGCCTTGGC GACTTCTAGC GACATGCCGT TGCCTTCGTC ATAAACGACG 
    32221 TTGGCGCATT CGGTGAAGTT CACCGTATCC AGCAAGCCGG GATCGACGCC AAGGCGACCC 
    32281 CAAAAGTTCA CATACAGGTC GTAGAGGATT TCGACCGGGT TCATATCGAG GCCGTTCGGC 
    32341 ATGACGGCTT TCGCGCCAAG ACCAAGCGTG TTCGTGAAGC ATTGAGCTTC GAAGTTGATC 
    32401 GCCTCAATAG ACGTTGAGTT GCCTAGATAG AAGTCGCGGA AGACGGCATG ACAAATGCCG 
    32461 TTGTAGCGTG GCACGTTCGG CCCGATCTGC GCCGCAAGAT AGGTGTCCTG CGTCTGCGTC 
    32521 AAAGCGCCAC CGTAAAACGC GATGGTTCCG GCGATCCCGC CGTTCTTTTC CTCGCCGCCG 
    32581 TAGAACTCCG GCAAGTCGAG GTTGATCGTT CCTTCGCCCG ACAAGGCTCC CGACCAAGCT 
    32641 ACGTCCTTAC CAAACCAAAT GCGCTTGATC GACACGCCGG GTCCAAGGCA AAGCGCCAAG 
    32701 TCCATTCCGA TATAATACTT GTATCCGACC GTCTGACGCT TCGAACTGAA CAGGCCGGTT 
    32761 TTGACCTTCT TCGTTATCGC TTCGCTGCGG AAGTTGCCGG TCCAGATGGT GTTAGGCGAA 
    32821 CGCAGCCGAA CGGTTCCGTA GACCAAGCCC ACGGGATCGC CTTCGTCGGC GCGCGGAAAG 
    32881 GTGAAGTCGG CAAGCGATCC CGCTCGCGCG TTCTCTACCT TGGCCTTCGG AGCAAGCAAG 
    32941 GCGGTTACGA TGAACGCGCC AGCTAGAAGG GCGATTGCGA ACCACATTTA GGCGATACCT 
    33001 TCGGCGAAGG GGTTTACAGT CGGGATGAAC GGGAAGCCGC CGAAGTTCTG TTGATTGTTG 
    33061 AACTTCGGGC AACCTCCCGG CCCCGAATAC GAATGGTCGC ACCCTGCTAC AACTTCGACC 
    33121 GCTGCGCCAG CCGCGAGGCG CGCGAAGGGG TAGTTCAGCA CCAAGGCGGG TCCGGCGTGC 
    33181 CCGACGATCA TCCGACGTTC GCCGGAGGCC GCCACAAGCT CGCCAGCGAG GAAGAAGCCG 
    33241 TCAGGCTTGC CCCCGTCGTC CGCGATGGCG ACGTTGCGCC CGTTGACGCT AGAAACGACC 
    33301 GTCGCGACGG TGTTCAGGGC GCGGGACACC TTGCACCCGG CGTCGAACAG GACGCGGTTG 
    33361 CAGGGGGTTT GATAGTAGAC GGACGGGCAA TCGCCGGACA GGGCATAGGC GAGCGCCGAA 
    33421 GGGCTGCGAA CAGTCGCCTT TCCAGCCTGA ACCGTGATCG ACGTAACCGG CCCCGACCAA 
    33481 TAGACTTTCA CGTCGTCTAG GGTATGGAAC CGATACACCG TAAGATGAAG CTTCGGCGGC 
    33541 GAAATGCGAA AGGCGTAGTC GCGCACAAGC TGCAACCCAA CCGGCATTTC GATTGCCAAG 
    33601 TCTACGCCGT CGTCTTCCTG CGTTCCGATC TTAACATTGG TCCGCTTTGC CGCAATCGAC 
    33661 TGATAAACGC GGGCTTGGTA GGTGATATCG TCTTGCCCCG GCGTATAGTG GTAATCGCCG 
    33721 TAGGTGCCTT CGAACTTGTA TAGTTCGCGA GGCTTGCCCG AATGAACCGA AGTTTCATCG 
    33781 CTGTTGTAAG ACATTATTCG TCCGCCGTGC GAATGGTCAT ACCGACGAAG GTATGCAAGG 
    33841 GGTGGTGTTC AAGGTCGATC TTGTCGCCAG CGATCCGAAC CTTAAGCAAG AACGAAATCG 
    33901 TTTGGTCGGT TTCCCAACCT TCGCCGGTAG GAAGTGACGG GGTGAACTGG ATTACATCGT 
    33961 TACCGGCGAC GTTCGTAACC GATTGGACCG TCGCGTAATG AATACCGGCT TTCGTCGTGA 
    34021 TCGCCAGACG CTTGAACGGA TCATGAGGGA AGAAGGTCAC GCCGTAGTCG GAACCCTTAA 
    34081 CTTCCATCGT GCCGCCGTTC TGGATCGGTC CAACGACGAT CTTCATATCG GGCCGATGTG 
    34141 TGGGTATCAA GAAGGGCTTT TGCGAACCTT TGGTATAGTC GCCGAAGGCT TTCCACCAAT 
    34201 CCCAAGACGC CGGATCGAAT ACCCGATGGC ACAAGAAGGA TCGTTCGAAC TGAACTTGCG 
    34261 AGTGCTTCCA AGTCGAACGG ATTTCGATAT TGCCGGTGTC GTAGTCAACG AACTGCGCCC 
    34321 CGGTATCGTA GCTTTGTGCG AACTCCGTTC CGATAGCTCG CGAAGTCATG AGCGGATAAC 
    34381 CGTCGTAAGT TTCGAACACT GTCGCGTTCG TATCGCGGCG GAAAGGGATT TGCGGTTTAA 
    34441 TCTCTTGAAG CGACAAGTCG ATAGTTCCGA CGTTATCGAC GGTGGCGCGC TTGAGGCTGG 
    34501 CGTTGTTTGC CGACAAGACT TCGACAGCGG GCATAGCGAT AGCTCGCGTC GTAAAGGCGA 
    34561 ATGCAAGCGG CGTATCGACA GTGACGCTAT CGGACGCAAT CGACACAATA CGGGCCAACT 
    34621 GCGAACCGGA TCGACCGGAT AGGAAGATAT ATCCGTCTTG ACGAAGTTCC GTGCGATCCG 
    34681 TGTTCAAATA AATGATCGTA TCGCCGGGGT TTACATCGGC CTTCAACCGC GTTTGATACT 
    34741 GATACAGCGG CATAAGAACA GGTCCGGCGA ACTGTCCGAA CATAAGCGCC ATTTGCTCTT 
    34801 GAAGCGTCTG TTCACCGTCG AACTTGATTG TCTGCGACAT GGTTCGACGC GGATAGTCCC 
    34861 GAACCGCGAT CCGCTGTTCG GTGCCGTCAT CGGACACGAT AACGTCAGTC AACCACGACC 
    34921 AAGTTTCTTT GATCGGAACT TCCGGCGCGT CGTCAATAAT GAAGGCGCGA GAGGCTTTGA 
    34981 AGATGAAAGC TTCGCCGCCT TGTTCGAAAT CGAAGAAGTA GTGCGCTTCG ATGGTAAGCG 
    35041 GGGCCGCGTT CGTTACCTGA ATATTGACGG TGCGAAGCTC AATAGCTTCG AACACGTCGC 
    35101 CTTCCGATAC GTCCAGCGTT AGACCGTCTG CGTCCGTCGC GTTGATGGCG TCGATTGCGT 
    35161 TTTCGGTCGT GAAAGCGTTC CAAACAAGGA ACGGAATATT CGTATTGACG CGAGGGTTTG 
    35221 AAACTTCAAG AACCGGCGGA ATGATCCATA TGCGGTTATA GAAGTCGAAG AAGTAGTGAT 
    35281 CGGAGAGTGT AGCAACCGCC GGATCAAGTG TTGTCGTTGG TGTATCAAAG CCTGTCGTTG 
    35341 GCAAGACCGA AACGGCTCGA ATGCCTTCGG CGGCACCTAC CGGCGTTCCG TTAAAGCCTT 
    35401 CCGTCAACAC GCCAAGCAAG TTCGAACCCG CCGCGAGTAT ACGATTGCTT GTCGTGTTCG 
    35461 ACATAGTTTA AGGAACCTTC TTGTATGCCA AAGCAAAATG ACCCGAAGCG AACTGATCCC 
    35521 CGATATCGGC CTTTACGCCC CAAGAGGTCT GACGACCAAT CGGGAACACC TTCCAAGTTT 
    35581 CCGAACCTAG CAGGATTTCT TGTTGAGGCG TCATACCTTC CATGTTCAAC GCACGAACAT 
    35641 TCGGGAAGTC ACCGACGTAA CATAGTTGAG ATAGAGACGG CGACGTAATC AAAACAGGCA 
    35701 ATGCCCACAA TAGGACGTTA CCGGCCCATT GGGTCGCAGG GTTCATAATC AGGGCGTCCA 
    35761 GCAACCGCAT AGACGAACCG CTCGCATAGG GATTTTGCGG GAAGTCGGTC GGACGCATGT 
    35821 AGTTAGAACC TATCAGCAAG CTAAACGAAC CCGACGCCTG AACTATAGGC CAGTTCGTGA 
    35881 GGTTGTTAGG CAAAGCGTCC GGCAAATGAA ACTGACAACC TCCCGCGTGA CCGTAGATTT 
    35941 GCCCGTTACC CGAAGAAGGT CCAACGAAGG GATACGGAGC CGTAGCAACT TCGTTGTAGT 
    36001 CGTTGGAACT GGACGCGCTA CCCCCGGTCA CGCGGGGTTG CCACGGGCGA GCTTGCCCGG 
    36061 AGGCATACGC AACCCCGGAG TGGGTCAAGG TGCCCTTGTC CAAATGGCCG AAGCTGAAAT 
    36121 GTTGCCACCG CTCCGCAGCG CATTGGATAA CGACATGAAT GTGATCTGAA ACCGTCGCAT 
    36181 CTGCGAACAG ATGGTAGGAA CTATAAGGCC CGGCAAGATC GTTGATTGAA GTCTTGTCCA 
    36241 AGTCAGTTGC GCTAGTGACC AACGATCCGG GGTGCCCGTG GTAGGTTGTA AGCGCAACCG 
    36301 TGTTCGCCGT ATTGATCGCG ACACGAAGCG TTGTATCTTG CCCGGAAACA GAAGAACCCG 
    36361 AAGACCAATC GTTAAAGCTT TCTATCGCAC CTTGCATCGT AACAAAGCAA ACCCCTTTTC 
    36421 GCATGAAAAG AAGGTTACTC GCAATAGTAG CCGAAGGAAC AAACTTATCG ACGGTCCAAC 
    36481 CTTGAGTAAC TGCGAAATCT CGGATCGCAG TCAACAACGA TTGAAGGTCC GCAGCGGTGC 
    36541 CCGTAACATA TGCCATTAGA TTTGTTCCAC CGCGAAGAAG TCGTTACCGG ACGACCTTTG 
    36601 AATGTTCTGA AAAACACGGA AGGTTTTCGC ACCCGCCGTA ATAACTTGTT CTGTTGCAAG 
    36661 ACCCGAACCC GGAATGCAGT TCAAACCGTC AAGAACGCCA TATGAGGGTT CAGCATTACC 
    36721 GACGATCATA CAGGGCCACA CGAAGCGTTC GCCTTGGCGA GTTGGAACAA TCGCGTCAAG 
    36781 CGCGCCGTTT GTTGAAACCG CAGAAGACCC GTTCCAAGTT TCGTAAGTAG ACGAACCGGA 
    36841 GAACGCCGCA CCGAAAGGCC AAATCTTCAT TACGGCACCG CCGTTACTCG CTGCAAAACC 
    36901 GTCGTCGTTT GAAACGGTGT CTTCGTGATT GACTACGGGC GTCCAAACCC CGCCCGTATC 
    36961 GCGTGCCCAA CCTGACGTTT TGTTCGGAGA AGTGCCCGTT ACATCTGCGC CCGGATCGAC 
    37021 ACACATGCGA CGACCCGACC GCGTAGCGGA CCAAATAATC GGATCGAAAT AATCGCCCGA 
    37081 AATATACAGC GGGAACGGAT ACTGTTCGGG CGTTGCCCAC GGGAGGAAGA AACCCAAGTG 
    37141 CGCCGACACA TAGGCCGTTG AAGTCTTGGC AACGACGACA ATACGACGGT CATTAACATA 
    37201 GAACCAATAG GTAATCGTAT TTTGCCAAAG GTTCAGGAAC ACGGCTTGTT GAAGTTCGCC 
    37261 GGGGTGTCCG CCTTCCGGCG CACCCGCCGT ATATCCAGCC GCGCCCCGCA TACGCCACGA 
    37321 ATAAAGCGAG TTCGTCGGAT CGGCTTGGGT GCGGATGCTG ACGAAGACCC GCCGCCCTGC 
    37381 GCCCGCTCCG GGGCCTTCCA TGATAAGGCG ACCGCCGCCC CCTGCGACGG TGCCCGCCGC 
    37441 CCATTCGTGG GCAGTCCAGC CTTGCGAAAC GGCATACAGG CGCAGCTTGT CGAGAAGATC 
    37501 GCGGTAGTCG GTCGCGGTGC CGGTCGTGAA GGCCATATCA GTTCGATCCT TGAAGCGACC 
    37561 CGTTAACCTC GTTGCGGTTC CGGGCGATGA TGTTCAACAC TACCCGTTCA CCTTCGGCGC 
    37621 TGTCCATAGC CGCGACGGCT TCGGCGGGGT CTGTGACGTT CACGACCTTG ACCGGGACGT 
    37681 TCACGTTCGG CGCTCCGGCG GACGAACCGC CCATCGCAGC CGCACGTTGT TGCGCGGCGG 
    37741 TTTCGACGGT GACACGCTCG CCCTTCGACA CGGCCATCGT GATAAGGTTG TTGTCGCGAC 
    37801 CGTCTTCGCC GTTCACCATG AACTGTCCGC CGGTAGCGAA GCCCCCGACG TTGGTTGACA 
    37861 TAATGCCGGT GACTTGCGCC GCAGCCTTGA CCGCAGCAGC GGCGGCTAGG GCGTAGTTCA 
    37921 GCGGAGGCGG TGCGGCGGCG AGCGCCTTTT GCACGGCAAG ATATCCGTCA ATCGTCGCTT 
    37981 GCGCCACGGC TGCGGCCTTG CCAATGGCGG CGAGTTCGGC GTTACCCGAC GACGACAGCG 
    38041 ACGCAAGATC GGAGAAGAAC GATTGCGTGT TCGCGAGCCG GATTTGCTCA TACTTGTTTT 
    38101 GCAACTGCGC CTTGGCGCGG TTTGCCTGTT CTTCGCTCAA CAGGTCTTCG CGACGCATAC 
    38161 GTTCGATTTC ATCATACATA TACGTCATGT TCGTAAGGAA CAGTTGATTG GCGGTCACGT 
    38221 CCGCGTAAAT CGCGTTCAGT TCCTCTTGAA CTTGCTTGCC GCGTTGCAGG ATATCGAACT 
    38281 TGGCGGCGAG TGCGGCACCT TCGGCGGTAA GCGCGCCCGT GCTGGCGTCG TAGAGCGACC 
    38341 GGCCTTGCGC GAGCAAGTCG TTGTTGACGC CTTGAAGATA CGCCACCTTC TCCGCTTGTG 
    38401 GGCCGTAATA GCCTAGCAAG TCGATTTGGT TTTGCAGTTC GTCGTTGTAT CGCGCCAGCG 
    38461 GATCGGAGGC GAGACGATAG TTGTATGCGG CGGCTGCGAC GGCGCGGTTG TATTGCTCTT 
    38521 GGTTGATCCC GGCTTCGGCA AGCGAAACCT TGGCTTTGTC AAGAGTTTCT TCGTATTCGC 
    38581 GAAG 
//
LOCUS       LVF1_p2_dsDNA_8_length=33422_depth=0.25x               33422 bp    DNA     linear VRL 19-Jun-2022
DEFINITION  LVF1_p2_dsDNA_8_length=33422_depth=0.25x.
COMMENT     Annotated using VIBRANT v1.2.1
FEATURES             Location/Qualifiers
     source          1..33422
                     /organism="LVF1_p2_dsDNA_8_length=33422_depth=0.25x"
     CDS             3..1610
                     /locus_tag="LVF1_p2_dsDNA_8_length=33422_depth=0.25x_1"
                     /protein_id="None"
                     /product="hypothetical protein"
                     /translation="MRLWKIEYVGREYLYDFPRKAREVLLLNNWFVSRFAAETYCDKF
                     CRPLDKSVGRFWNYHIEQHQMTPWSIRELSMIEIINEMIETLSEDSQYASPPWAIHDE
                     ERTVFLDRETPSMVSYWDGRRIVQMKPGRYLARFHKHLNKVQVEYYSKWWMDGQRPPI
                     IIDGTVRFMMTEEEMIDAYARGPESCMEGKKAPRVYAGGDFAIAILEASSGDVSARVL
                     VNTKTKVFGRIYPEDGDLDKQMEQALRALDYTSLEETEDGFEGAHFLQIEVESDEYGE
                     EPSGNTVAMAMPYLDRGVYVDPETWTATRKFDRYSTLDSSNTNGVMYLYGDKCKVCGK
                     LAMIQNDRHRVDHEDFGRRVALCPEHRRTEKFTDAWNGDIRYGHPTYTTTDGKTYSRY
                     TIESNLYVSDHSGDWALEFEEPKIMVDGRFIKQSEAKAYGARYDERYFKWTRKSEEEV
                     RAEHEIVRIKQRSTDEFWSAFDNERYFTNIEDRRTYGRPLVDRDDQIQETSRVSDGGD
                     IYRTIPAPIVGFGQQIPRIIRRSNRYP"
     CDS             1657..2433
                     /locus_tag="LVF1_p2_dsDNA_8_length=33422_depth=0.25x_2"
                     /protein_id="VOG14403"
                     /product="putative peptidase"
                     /translation="MWSSHTDTVHHDEGLQDIIIDGPWMKAVTGKKRELSNCLGADCT
                     TGVWLMIKMIEARKPGLYIFHREEEVGGNGSSWIAKNKANDLAGIQFAIALDRMDYAS
                     VITHQGGGRCCSDEFAEGLSFLLGDNFKPDDGGVFTDTANYTHLIPECTNISVGYFNQ
                     HGPSETQNWMFANNLLEKLIAMDMSGLIPIRDPADAEDDVPWWELYKPKQTSTYMDMD
                     DFCFRHPTYVAMFLERNGIDVAELIDFREKERERQRLIWQ"
     CDS             2424..2555
                     /locus_tag="LVF1_p2_dsDNA_8_length=33422_depth=0.25x_3"
                     /protein_id="None"
                     /product="hypothetical protein"
                     /translation="MAVAMALFGGFLLLLSIFNERKKWALPVSVIGALIFSLGMGLG"
     CDS             2676..3161
                     /locus_tag="LVF1_p2_dsDNA_8_length=33422_depth=0.25x_4"
                     /protein_id="None"
                     /product="hypothetical protein"
                     /translation="MDRLKPGTRIIDTRSSCRTGIVLAHTDCKIVNKYPEGTDARWNE
                     KARAEYTWVEFSDGGTNGWMDLPYYLQAEKTLEDKVEEARAALAAAEAALEAAKLPHP
                     GDRYSSAFNNTTATVKFVDGDVIYYEFRFNQNQVVSYAGRKIESFLKAYETKLGDIDG
                     G"
     CDS             3226..3852
                     /locus_tag="LVF1_p2_dsDNA_8_length=33422_depth=0.25x_5"
                     /protein_id="K00059"
                     /product="fabG, OAR1; 3-oxoacyl-[acyl-carrier protein] reductase [EC:1.1.1.100]"
                     /translation="METSPLNKVLLWIAGGMQPPHPRRELYITMGKPMRRILVTGASG
                     RLGQALQAQPGFDFIPVSGVDLSNFENTAAVISGCGPFDGIVNLAGGWAPDDQQVADE
                     MFGKNFLTALNATGAALQYGLRDASHPRIVFIGAASALGTNRNSTPYNQSKLAVHNLA
                     KMLAKELPPKFKVNVIAPTQITDYDYVAKQIVSLLLPNQTQTGEIFVV"
     CDS             3940..4275
                     /locus_tag="LVF1_p2_dsDNA_8_length=33422_depth=0.25x_6"
                     /protein_id="None"
                     /product="hypothetical protein"
                     /translation="MISALFAALLLQTASPPIPADCTIDNSQPTPCIVIMASEPSTST
                     LGVGFLTDAGNVIVSGQQTSAPGFSIMMLSLGDTTVPARGECKVQPKILECRVITAAV
                     NFTIKAQAR"
     CDS             4272..4484
                     /locus_tag="LVF1_p2_dsDNA_8_length=33422_depth=0.25x_7"
                     /protein_id="None"
                     /product="hypothetical protein"
                     /translation="MNPFSRRQRKANIRHYYTFMHGRFYYELRFVDKDGTHFFRKVDC
                     QDEGGFIMSAAQVKVRLFKVTVTVYG"
     CDS             4477..4881
                     /locus_tag="LVF1_p2_dsDNA_8_length=33422_depth=0.25x_8"
                     /protein_id="None"
                     /product="hypothetical protein"
                     /translation="MAKIKLSLPVLLPLVWEAYGTKKLQAQAAPSEICLYDGPCAIGL
                     GVPEAQRARLDKTGLSIETLIRNGMVEIAEGEQLSEYGKLQGYHDGWSDYRTTSINKV
                     TIEKREQDFVAYLIKLSQKYNVEIPDGYLTDS"
     CDS             4859..5011
                     /locus_tag="LVF1_p2_dsDNA_8_length=33422_depth=0.25x_9"
                     /protein_id="None"
                     /product="hypothetical protein"
                     /translation="MATSLTREQIDRQARRIKRQTQIAVLEGLIADLKAEEEKDGKAY
                     AQLRQV"
     CDS             4977..5396
                     /locus_tag="LVF1_p2_dsDNA_8_length=33422_depth=0.25x_10"
                     /protein_id="None"
                     /product="hypothetical protein"
                     /translation="MARLTPNFDKFELAAFKSAGHNKFKVFLWALALLSGRYKQGQRS
                     LELPDGSFCCVGVLCKINGLKRTTTSSGYVRYNGRLHWIDPSEVLGGKRPHEVEDYPD
                     FSAKNDRDHATFREIGLFLLRSLFPIRKEKDMRYEQH"
     CDS             5383..6141
                     /locus_tag="LVF1_p2_dsDNA_8_length=33422_depth=0.25x_11"
                     /protein_id="None"
                     /product="hypothetical protein"
                     /translation="MSNIKKLDTGLILNGRTKIAYDNGTSIYIQNNARNGFEAQDHID
                     FDALVYADPNKPKVYVTNLATEFDWKAKYDAFMKGEFPEGITFTKEESAVLATLKSIE
                     DKIKAAFALPTIPYTPLEGIDVKKLFKGVSDERVAEYTAWLNGEGSSTIAPRGLNNHG
                     TFLRLHTTKGGSQFIYNSNTSGYNTYKIGVKTFIKFFNETLKPRWAGETTRQYSPNVS
                     GYSTTIRDHSVDIGCQRNIPRSEIERIAKQLGLL"
     CDS             6141..6422
                     /locus_tag="LVF1_p2_dsDNA_8_length=33422_depth=0.25x_12"
                     /protein_id="None"
                     /product="hypothetical protein"
                     /translation="MINVYRGALTYGLEEPWLGALRELATRPESGTFMHRGNYAIVTV
                     GRNYQFPPIRLEFTTAEGVRVRAGKEFVILNFEDTQHIFWRQNNLPEAA"
     CDS             6419..6649
                     /locus_tag="LVF1_p2_dsDNA_8_length=33422_depth=0.25x_13"
                     /protein_id="None"
                     /product="hypothetical protein"
                     /translation="MRIYLLEKTESSGKTMIHRVEALNDQAIFEIAENVLVTTSGLVK
                     VDIYPYLGTVNRVSSIQRTLYDSSNESDGKTQ"
     CDS             6646..7032
                     /locus_tag="LVF1_p2_dsDNA_8_length=33422_depth=0.25x_14"
                     /protein_id="None"
                     /product="hypothetical protein"
                     /translation="MKYPIGTTLRLIDTTIMAASHGAIAVVTGNPTDNTVSVSWIKDG
                     NNQSNGNYYVNRFEAVDPREVLDLKIADLQAQRAALDEVYVGDTVKTAKNNTATVISI
                     VGEEAWVRTKRGQNIVSKLTDLKKVY"
     CDS             7032..7196
                     /locus_tag="LVF1_p2_dsDNA_8_length=33422_depth=0.25x_15"
                     /protein_id="None"
                     /product="hypothetical protein"
                     /translation="MFDSPYATQFTRTGQPDMTNRKPFRTKSQKAQARATAYRDKVGV
                     WHSSAPVSYH"
     CDS             7244..7357
                     /locus_tag="LVF1_p2_dsDNA_8_length=33422_depth=0.25x_16"
                     /protein_id="None"
                     /product="hypothetical protein"
                     /translation="MLLHNRDFSLPRWLDVFPAIFITAGVISVIAGVFQIA"
     CDS             7426..7674
                     /locus_tag="LVF1_p2_dsDNA_8_length=33422_depth=0.25x_17"
                     /protein_id="None"
                     /product="hypothetical protein"
                     /translation="MLSRLSSWTRHVARSNAVISLLLKNSNVTWIRYSFQAWRAKRRS
                     WNYAQQGKFDGYKEQHSLYLFYKGLADEARPRTHRRCL"
     CDS             7637..8071
                     /locus_tag="LVF1_p2_dsDNA_8_length=33422_depth=0.25x_18"
                     /protein_id="VOG03284"
                     /product="hypothetical protein"
                     /translation="MKLARAPIGGVCKYGNWYPGGRFTPFYVPRILMPQIEGQFYDDF
                     ISFAGDKVVHKEIDPAKLVPHQRVEVSHVITLSQEQIEKPIIVSHDGFIVDGHHRWYW
                     HYHKPSEFLNALELQMNFAEAIAFAFAFPQSYCYRDQSGNER"
     CDS             8061..8384
                     /locus_tag="LVF1_p2_dsDNA_8_length=33422_depth=0.25x_19"
                     /protein_id="None"
                     /product="hypothetical protein"
                     /translation="MNGNGTEGRVYGGDPNLLHIPDGQREAFGIDVANYAIQKLREIN
                     GGSDLKPCPGCCNVVVFNVALELARQSGQSVTEMAASLSLAFTQISTNNKQSLEEIEI
                     ILDPC"
     CDS             8384..8962
                     /locus_tag="LVF1_p2_dsDNA_8_length=33422_depth=0.25x_20"
                     /protein_id="VOG02177"
                     /product="hypothetical protein"
                     /translation="MTPMIPAFNDACNYIASRIFPLGFDICRGAPNTMMELNIALNIH
                     QRQAIWDGEHEETCFADTETWRQFRAWHDWVHYRFDCGFTLEGEHKAIHIQAGQLMRL
                     YGRSPDVVEMIALMFCNIIGPLEDQLVPGYQAVSGRQYCETHHAQWVPYAENIVQNQG
                     ITDVDAIEFAKRAYEFRSEFGPIVPEQARPSN"
     CDS             9437..9673
                     /locus_tag="LVF1_p2_dsDNA_8_length=33422_depth=0.25x_21"
                     /protein_id="None"
                     /product="hypothetical protein"
                     /translation="MRNYVARWTQDGRGRKAGQYASQGMGYGPQGNTEDINSAYVFNT
                     RMNRSRAPHLMTQDQLQNWGVEVVYVSLTENPNV"
     CDS             9666..9797
                     /locus_tag="LVF1_p2_dsDNA_8_length=33422_depth=0.25x_22"
                     /protein_id="None"
                     /product="hypothetical protein"
                     /translation="MCEDGTCDLDHDHDDDDIYLDETVGYAAVLEFVENMEGFQFDD"
     CDS             9790..10047
                     /locus_tag="LVF1_p2_dsDNA_8_length=33422_depth=0.25x_23"
                     /protein_id="None"
                     /product="hypothetical protein"
                     /translation="MTDTTETPKGNRHQRRSAKYNKGPEHTSKILNLALMRGTLVKDV
                     ILQGVHSTYTPPPVVTDNTVMANLKRIRKGTKLQNDHTIAH"
     CDS             10025..10312
                     /locus_tag="LVF1_p2_dsDNA_8_length=33422_depth=0.25x_24"
                     /protein_id="None"
                     /product="hypothetical protein"
                     /translation="MITQSLIDAHYLVSNGWCQNAHAIDNDSNEVHIDDPNAVEFDLT
                     TAIYKVTHQDHIEDVYASIGMTPVETLEWNNNPNRTQREVLDLLEKAINNV"
     CDS             10305..10589
                     /locus_tag="LVF1_p2_dsDNA_8_length=33422_depth=0.25x_25"
                     /protein_id="None"
                     /product="hypothetical protein"
                     /translation="MSDNLIDLPAELSPNTLLAQEIVTLIFQNSPDVAAGAVNVAEVA
                     LLLNSALATAGGSASNFGEFWGIVFSIVSSNTENEPDFRAAFEEKWNLGR"
     CDS             10586..10867
                     /locus_tag="LVF1_p2_dsDNA_8_length=33422_depth=0.25x_26"
                     /protein_id="None"
                     /product="hypothetical protein"
                     /translation="MKVQLTIVPDAWLSPAERRAIKTAFGDGFYYKYRYSEDPIDLIA
                     TAAQLVGYQVAREALGGKNLWKQLNVQILDPNPCPKGRVIVDVRPLCRR"
     CDS             10855..11019
                     /locus_tag="LVF1_p2_dsDNA_8_length=33422_depth=0.25x_27"
                     /protein_id="None"
                     /product="hypothetical protein"
                     /translation="MPPLMEFLFWSPVIYRVNRHWHRSVIWSTIQALGIVPQALIFGG
                     LAALIIFQPF"
     CDS             11030..11242
                     /locus_tag="LVF1_p2_dsDNA_8_length=33422_depth=0.25x_28"
                     /protein_id="None"
                     /product="hypothetical protein"
                     /translation="MTTCPEYLKQHVIQHGVQATIDQLLVFAEHLREISARAATSYEA
                     DEYDQNRWAQCQRDCEILHAAKASYG"
     CDS             11343..11750
                     /locus_tag="LVF1_p2_dsDNA_8_length=33422_depth=0.25x_29"
                     /protein_id="None"
                     /product="hypothetical protein"
                     /translation="MEPPNRRKVLSKNHTPSVREGIQNPPRIRDSDGKKRSVSRLLYR
                     HFFGTDYPYHLPRSMGCDYTCVNPYHMDHPKSEFDDVDVKEISEDAEIQGLADDLGEF
                     IAANGRSYDRILERFGLDYTEQEIQYALGKIES"
     CDS             11747..12028
                     /locus_tag="LVF1_p2_dsDNA_8_length=33422_depth=0.25x_30"
                     /protein_id="None"
                     /product="hypothetical protein"
                     /translation="MNDLVTVSKTNANIIFDALNGNRGDSAKAALIIVAALADRINDA
                     EGLVASTDFLFEIQERINYLVDVAETKVIAEFKGRGEDLLAQIVNLGTN"
     CDS             12028..12291
                     /locus_tag="LVF1_p2_dsDNA_8_length=33422_depth=0.25x_31"
                     /protein_id="None"
                     /product="hypothetical protein"
                     /translation="MTDCEKQLRQSGIANANLMYDTVGGSKAFYGLQFLLAQLYDRVL
                     QEYGPEKAHLVWDALVQTVDQIHDHAAKNDENGTSKSAIERFT"
     CDS             12373..12801
                     /locus_tag="LVF1_p2_dsDNA_8_length=33422_depth=0.25x_32"
                     /protein_id="VOG09850"
                     /product="hypothetical protein"
                     /translation="MPKAAAAILALILTTGFSPSQRTDSNCLARTIYHEARGVSQLDQ
                     RAVGHVVINRKESNRFPSTICGVVYDRGEFTWTRTNPAIREWEAWERSKRLSDAILAG
                     SNADPTNGATYFWKTSVNPRWGRSYRVMLRTNAHVYARPH"
     CDS             12909..13484
                     /locus_tag="LVF1_p2_dsDNA_8_length=33422_depth=0.25x_33"
                     /protein_id="None"
                     /product="hypothetical protein"
                     /translation="MTYFDRDAKFIGHAARQDQWVFLRTILMVLLSIRQPWLRVPIQF
                     EDVMIHGSGSDALFGFKRTGYNYALANMKELHGAVKNYDDDLDNLLLQFLQIPGLGLA
                     KASFLAQLTVNDGACLDTHNLRRMGKEDSFIRLDKNAKNVKERIVAYNAAWREYGDSA
                     YWWDSWCDFMAAKYHTTGEEISAMHRLPVLG"
     CDS             13481..13696
                     /locus_tag="LVF1_p2_dsDNA_8_length=33422_depth=0.25x_34"
                     /protein_id="None"
                     /product="hypothetical protein"
                     /translation="MKLSALNAAIRDNDGAPKLKLKLSEDDTVGITIGLVKGEFLNGL
                     KERFTRNDETGIWIDDDGWVRFETSRR"
     CDS             13656..13841
                     /locus_tag="LVF1_p2_dsDNA_8_length=33422_depth=0.25x_35"
                     /protein_id="None"
                     /product="hypothetical protein"
                     /translation="MMTDGFASKPPVVELIQKLSGWLVTINGENELFFYSKSKAQRHK
                     EELELQFAHQAGVHDGP"
     CDS             13831..14304
                     /locus_tag="LVF1_p2_dsDNA_8_length=33422_depth=0.25x_36"
                     /protein_id="None"
                     /product="hypothetical protein"
                     /translation="MDRKLLETAFDAGWWAAKSENIYSQDQEREEFLADLHTQPQASE
                     GEAVRWFGDKNYDPTEAMIDAGLYHNHRHNPESNMIASFKAMMSQAEIDGLVTYTHPA
                     PDALRVAVEALGVISRASARSETMFGGKMSEITRVFQNITRVSDQALAALQGNSQ"
     CDS             14301..14570
                     /locus_tag="LVF1_p2_dsDNA_8_length=33422_depth=0.25x_37"
                     /protein_id="VOG02758"
                     /product="hypothetical protein"
                     /translation="MKSIIHVAQQAIQQNRKDGGNRPPLIVRNYKGAKRAHTLIIYGQ
                     DGRPAARIVHSPHKPLSCGARIWIETEGKVEATLEQEPASCPIEA"
     CDS             14586..14894
                     /locus_tag="LVF1_p2_dsDNA_8_length=33422_depth=0.25x_38"
                     /protein_id="None"
                     /product="hypothetical protein"
                     /translation="MDKVIRNGKVAVLVSPGYGAGWFTWNTEFPQLLFDPQLVEAVEN
                     QDKAALLERAEKIAPGAYLGGMDQLRIRWLPEGTQFQVTEYDGSEGLKIADEQKWITA
                     "
     CDS             14894..15052
                     /locus_tag="LVF1_p2_dsDNA_8_length=33422_depth=0.25x_39"
                     /protein_id="None"
                     /product="hypothetical protein"
                     /translation="MADKKLHVMDELMDHQVDNYGPKTLGVMFAVLRNLVKYLIAKEN
                     ENEFGTKG"
     CDS             15030..15245
                     /locus_tag="LVF1_p2_dsDNA_8_length=33422_depth=0.25x_40"
                     /protein_id="None"
                     /product="hypothetical protein"
                     /translation="MSLEQRVEALEKHSHEPQDIAPRVIEELDRAVILLRLFEKIPTK
                     NLEFFAENGLGMFDYFKDEGDPRGTSR"
     CDS             15296..15460
                     /locus_tag="LVF1_p2_dsDNA_8_length=33422_depth=0.25x_41"
                     /protein_id="None"
                     /product="hypothetical protein"
                     /translation="MQKELRAAGQAIDDLEYNLPDMADAVETEAEARAILNYCNRLAI
                     LINETRRKLQ"
     CDS             complement(15441..15872)
                     /locus_tag="LVF1_p2_dsDNA_8_length=33422_depth=0.25x_42"
                     /protein_id="VOG03613"
                     /product="hypothetical protein"
                     /translation="MTRTEARSLGLTTYVTEKPCKHGHLSPRFTRTSCCVECNRIRNR
                     VSYPSRYDPIKKHTYYKNNRPAFYNRNAKRRAVQKQATLPGYDKELREIYSNVPEGFH
                     VDHEIPLNGENVCGLHVPWNLQYLPAGENLSKGNKLIEASV"
     CDS             15906..18140
                     /locus_tag="LVF1_p2_dsDNA_8_length=33422_depth=0.25x_43"
                     /protein_id="VOG00620"
                     /product="sp|P03690|VR2A_BPT4 Protein rIIA"
                     /translation="MKLQAKTYDLESSGADLAEEFGMETTDPAVIQIMLENIYPDPYV
                     WPRELLANWIDAGGGGSLTLPEAIDPLWVIEDHGEGMDHEFMMKKYTKIFASNKRDSN
                     EKIGGFGHGRLSPLAYTDTYNVRSRFMHEGEIWEGNYVVFRGENRIPKILNTSLALSE
                     VQQTGVTVTIPIGTRDVARINERTRFFASYLDTQPEGFTKVQYKYMNAYGGHRENDNN
                     EMRGVRLILGGVPYPVPRELRLADNMDVDIFFALGELQPTLARDAINADEATQELVKN
                     RFRSFAEGYSEKISKELEAEPSVLDRYFKWLKTVNDLPYGLRNYLTIKNVGATLSGEE
                     IFTNIKGNFNVHDVTSDIDNHRYNGMSAVDATLKSLRGLQIKKLISNGLIRRSGGDEQ
                     GRNEGLNFEYYVRRNRQGYDVNNIILFGIKGPYVTGQIKLIKEAIAAKAGAMREAKTL
                     ANDALILLIQYDDEATAQSLAKLISPKLPLNIITDTSARAQTNPYISVLYGDNKGGRW
                     PQTKAIRVSQLENKNFVFYVRKDKERVDTTRNIFATLHGMDGGPFKNKVLIGVSPADA
                     KYLPKKHTQALAVAIAFIRKNVPYEYKPNDVLAAMNKIQASARNQNTGILASRPKGPN
                     NYPDKTKVPLITTLAALLDTPELKEIETLLKSDSQTILDQLRGISRRFGEISNLISYG
                     FMKQEMLTGKTPIPTSNPIDLTKVTAFYKKYPLLTMIDTEYNLRNYGYNPGLVEALVP
                     YLKS"
     CDS             18155..19060
                     /locus_tag="LVF1_p2_dsDNA_8_length=33422_depth=0.25x_44"
                     /protein_id="VOG00670"
                     /product="sp|P03691|VR2B_BPT4 Protein rIIB"
                     /translation="MNAFIKTANGLAVVVNGKPYNVAKQNLSLYDAVEGLIRSNDWDA
                     IPDTIDRALGLAKKVAAQVVDGSITIRDRRVYLKDEAGVEHRLQGYEITKLLELADTG
                     FDIAPISEFAKRVRKNPSEAVRARLYEFMEHGQLPLTPRGTFITYKVVRGNYLDKHSG
                     TFDNSVGQYVSMPREQVDDNDNRTCSTGLHVCSKDYIRSFRSGNDRLMVCEVAPEDVV
                     SIPTDYNNTKMRTAAYTVIGEITAADDPEFFGKAVYKPEVVDEFEAGAVTSTPVPHRD
                     ASGRFAKKVVPTGPKRDAYGRFSKA"
     CDS             19117..19326
                     /locus_tag="LVF1_p2_dsDNA_8_length=33422_depth=0.25x_45"
                     /protein_id="None"
                     /product="hypothetical protein"
                     /translation="MRYLISDSVAYEGSRYRFVYDTKFKHFAVVQKQRGRNVWVDIKY
                     VDSNFYVLFPGHTRTRENDRLPNWK"
     CDS             19330..19785
                     /locus_tag="LVF1_p2_dsDNA_8_length=33422_depth=0.25x_46"
                     /protein_id="None"
                     /product="hypothetical protein"
                     /translation="MNSIKPKGTASAKKILSSRDEGILKDYDDQDVKDIPALALEYNV
                     SPQTVRNILTKHGIKPVSNGKRGRRPIVDFQPNTKVHSKISHVLSMLSGEFRLRTGLE
                     PTNTAMAVEIGISRRAFEEIMAGRRDILLSELQAIADKAKISLAELVTP"
     CDS             19934..20584
                     /locus_tag="LVF1_p2_dsDNA_8_length=33422_depth=0.25x_47"
                     /protein_id="None"
                     /product="hypothetical protein"
                     /translation="MKKLQVDHYGVHQSPNGLNFLIQEDEQNERGLNVQSNIKVRTYR
                     SASPTHAITLVFDGLPSSDDRTLLSWLEGDRLGKLLLPDPANAGQIVFVDETTIGYTD
                     NLVRASRLSSSTKPPVTISWMMTLAEARLQARLTNVQPYIIFGVTPAWMASLGDKIVQ
                     LFEFGSRPLILVGSEDVVLPPKVKRLRGTAFRKVSERGLSLEAIGGHYLREKMRHG"
     CDS             20577..21041
                     /locus_tag="LVF1_p2_dsDNA_8_length=33422_depth=0.25x_48"
                     /protein_id="VOG11200"
                     /product="hypothetical protein"
                     /translation="MDEIFVFGSNEAGRHGAGAARYAALNHGAQYGVGFGPTGRSFAI
                     PTKDFAINTLSLESVKFYVDIFLLYAKENPHLTFRLTPIGCGLAGFTVEEIVPLFDAA
                     TSNVLPPHPEFDEISREFHSYFITRRVAPGVGNDYITSHGSNYILTGKSQRT"
     CDS             20980..21519
                     /locus_tag="LVF1_p2_dsDNA_8_length=33422_depth=0.25x_49"
                     /protein_id="VOG12558"
                     /product="hypothetical protein"
                     /translation="MIILLLMEVITFSQARAKGLKRYYTGKPCSKGHICERDTSKGMC
                     VDCERERSRIKSLGGYARNKAKNPEKLKHWYAERYEREKEVRKQRARDNYYKNQKAYN
                     ARASLRNKELRKRTLDRDSVIKFYENRPKGMEVDHIIPINHPLVCGLHCVANFQYLDP
                     EMNRKKSNSFDQNQFSFPA"
     CDS             21671..22966
                     /locus_tag="LVF1_p2_dsDNA_8_length=33422_depth=0.25x_50"
                     /protein_id="VOG00523"
                     /product="sp|Q9T1Q7|VP41_BPAPS Putative protein p41"
                     /translation="MIWAMPTHLMKKNKNELLTWSNFREDEVAIVDGTRKKKDAIIAD
                     PNVKVWIVSFPGLVKGAAWKQYQGVKGIIIDEFHKYFSNHESPSTQELYKCVRTMEFF
                     CGMSGTVIKGRLDSAYPMIQIIEPRFYGNVNDFMAQHAIKDFWGKVIGWRNGEKIKQV
                     LNHIGRRTSFESVFGKRDIVYFIQEVDMGAKQKALYDQFKNMGMAELDNLILEGSNEG
                     VNLLRLRQILAHPERISVPTDRDDKGKITEFEVVDASGGTATERDERIKLLLEDHKDN
                     KEPVLIISTLIPEQERLWNLAKSLGLRTALINSNVPNAERWKIDEDFREGRIDCIVAS
                     PSTAGTGYNWSHLNHIIFAGMDFATDDFIQILMRGFRGKRDRPLRATLVQYKGTVEQH
                     INKVHDKKSRESHNIDPTYLVLNLNGPNRAKENGVFVSS"
     CDS             complement(22904..23299)
                     /locus_tag="LVF1_p2_dsDNA_8_length=33422_depth=0.25x_51"
                     /protein_id="VOG03613"
                     /product="hypothetical protein"
                     /translation="MKNRNPDRESKYFLRYYSENKEKLSDKARKYRKDNPQYFAAKAA
                     ERRARLQSPIWVTEEERQAIKDFYLNCPEGCHVDHIIPLKGETICGLHVIENLQYLPA
                     KENLSKKNKLTGNEHSILLRSVRPIKIQD"
     CDS             23523..24170
                     /locus_tag="LVF1_p2_dsDNA_8_length=33422_depth=0.25x_52"
                     /protein_id="None"
                     /product="hypothetical protein"
                     /translation="MSDIDNLINQAETRSAEVTSDQVPALQNQHTDIARRPSLDNLMN
                     SGMSVETYLKVSEDGLKVIVNDKSTLFETVEVVVNMNEVIATEAIKWGNPPQYYKTYD
                     GIMCADNTTKWSEALELGARFGATPYASSDIPMTLNEDIKNSKGEVVLESGTRIGYSL
                     STTNREAFAKFLRETNEQNLRHSNVLVKLGYEPKKNKKGNIWGIVTFELLGENED"
     CDS             24239..24475
                     /locus_tag="LVF1_p2_dsDNA_8_length=33422_depth=0.25x_53"
                     /protein_id="None"
                     /product="hypothetical protein"
                     /translation="MPDNYWNYRVMRKVEEGFYLFGIYEVYYRCGKPTNWSKNPVEVS
                     TDDPTEMESILKKMLRGATEFPILDYATGEEIDA"
     CDS             24468..24623
                     /locus_tag="LVF1_p2_dsDNA_8_length=33422_depth=0.25x_54"
                     /protein_id="VOG01149"
                     /product="hypothetical protein"
                     /translation="MPKMVTLSEDRYKYLQRRDAELSALEDGGVDNWDWYYESLKQAG
                     LLDEDED"
     CDS             24623..24802
                     /locus_tag="LVF1_p2_dsDNA_8_length=33422_depth=0.25x_55"
                     /protein_id="None"
                     /product="hypothetical protein"
                     /translation="MDNIYEDLSQDDLVTRLIEAETILRQVSETFTPVGREGKGTISD
                     TILISIVSYRRKHRV"
     CDS             24795..25619
                     /locus_tag="LVF1_p2_dsDNA_8_length=33422_depth=0.25x_56"
                     /protein_id="PF02739.16"
                     /product="5'-3' exonuclease, N-terminal resolvase-like domain"
                     /translation="MSEFTLIDGNNWLRRKFEEDRDISGLRASVNSLRSEIANPRNQT
                     IFFWDGYHANDYRKAIYPEYKSKRFGTPDEFYLQVDLFREIVKNLPIPYFRVDHYEAD
                     DVIAAFARVLPAGSKIHVKSTDKDFEQLEGVTHEGKTLTDALQKVVDKAKEKGKPIEG
                     ADPTITSDLVVPFKVMVGDTSDSIAGIPGFGEKRWLLANKEAAKAWVDRDFDPDYIPE
                     MSDKLTEWCRDNVDVLTAMKRVCLFRPLDKQFLTANIQYGEDNPQVVEKILKDNYA"
     CDS             25612..25950
                     /locus_tag="LVF1_p2_dsDNA_8_length=33422_depth=0.25x_57"
                     /protein_id="None"
                     /product="hypothetical protein"
                     /translation="MLNTIQITGQMQPDAAMVQDELYEEGEILLPREEGRWTLFAVNR
                     IYTKDDGKKPREVIEAGYPTPYPVQATWLAADDVAFRITLTRLQKEREEAERRQRQQL
                     VKPTTPPLVV"
     CDS             25954..26448
                     /locus_tag="LVF1_p2_dsDNA_8_length=33422_depth=0.25x_58"
                     /protein_id="VOG01076"
                     /product="sp|O87331|RELA_CORGL GTP pyrophosphokinase"
                     /translation="MWKKAAIAAHGDQKYGTLPYWRHLQSVEEVLADYGFTSADYQAA
                     AWLHDVVEDTATSIDDIYEHFGSEVSKLVWAVTGVGHNRKARQASILKKLHHTKAACP
                     LKLADRIANLESAIEEGNSQGKFAMYHKENEAFEKVVRKHVPAEMWDRLERAFDYAEQ
                     KGWI"
     CDS             26448..26699
                     /locus_tag="LVF1_p2_dsDNA_8_length=33422_depth=0.25x_59"
                     /protein_id="None"
                     /product="hypothetical protein"
                     /translation="MFQFGRNIVDLNLVGSVVNDGYGSYSFYAKDDGRYLYAMPLSDA
                     AFDVVAAELGVAEDDKIPSGIWPKEEPTPSGVFSYKAAG"
     CDS             26699..27238
                     /locus_tag="LVF1_p2_dsDNA_8_length=33422_depth=0.25x_60"
                     /protein_id="K06952"
                     /product="K06952; uncharacterized protein"
                     /translation="MTETMIRTRSGRYLDLANPDPADILLEDIAVALSRVPRFNGHTT
                     PFYSVAQHSTFTGRMISGKNRLKGYLHDASEAYIADIPTPAKRLMPDYYVVEARLMSA
                     VARAFGLPDGFQHEDVVKEADLTMLFWERDAMIDKDIEWLIEDQHPGGTIQERFPTWR
                     PWNSTEAANNFYAEVVSQL"
     CDS             27235..27396
                     /locus_tag="LVF1_p2_dsDNA_8_length=33422_depth=0.25x_61"
                     /protein_id="None"
                     /product="hypothetical protein"
                     /translation="MKIYNHTYGEGTLEFVRNSEGQIEITFTSEDDILTFTVDPEDEL
                     KLLKFFIRA"
     CDS             27401..27784
                     /locus_tag="LVF1_p2_dsDNA_8_length=33422_depth=0.25x_62"
                     /protein_id="VOG00148"
                     /product="sp|O64253|VG61_BPMD2 Gene 61 protein"
                     /translation="MIWLVSGGRKFASPVFIHNNMDRVADQYGLPELIVHGGAQGADG
                     VAENWAKLNNVPTSVHKADWDTYGRAAGPIRNSEMLEAHPDIDLGLFFPSGLSRKSSP
                     GTYDMLDKAKAVGIKPIVFNAESHI"
     CDS             27796..28698
                     /locus_tag="LVF1_p2_dsDNA_8_length=33422_depth=0.25x_63"
                     /protein_id="VOG00079"
                     /product="sp|P00970|DNLI_BPT4 DNA ligase"
                     /translation="MLAATIESPEDMELIKFPVYVSPKYDGVRGLTNSQGVPYTRKGE
                     DFNNVIFKDLVSKLKLTDADFEIGIGKPTDKKFFAQTAGWLNSDADPVPDGATITLYV
                     FDRIVQGMTFDERWQKNKVKAGTWGQISIVWVPQHLVNSVDEILKLEEQYVAAGYEGI
                     MIRGSLSKASYKHGRSSMISQELMKFKRFKDDEGVIIGFEEQMTNTNEKKTDGLGHAK
                     RSSAKAGKVPNGRMGKMIVQSPAFSKPIKIGTGKGLTKELREDMWKNPEKYIGRTVTF
                     WHQMGSSYEKPRFPSFKGFRDNGI"
     CDS             28688..28906
                     /locus_tag="LVF1_p2_dsDNA_8_length=33422_depth=0.25x_64"
                     /protein_id="None"
                     /product="hypothetical protein"
                     /translation="MEFNLVVGEDWEGLYVDGVLYVQGHSIDARDIAGAANLKFETTH
                     ASEAGSDYLEDNGYLPETLEEWKIVNGD"
     CDS             28896..29045
                     /locus_tag="LVF1_p2_dsDNA_8_length=33422_depth=0.25x_65"
                     /protein_id="None"
                     /product="hypothetical protein"
                     /translation="MEIDPDAYYRVWYLFSDHAEYMYGRALIKKREDEFYQRMIAGWE
                     NTNED"
     CDS             29035..29244
                     /locus_tag="LVF1_p2_dsDNA_8_length=33422_depth=0.25x_66"
                     /protein_id="None"
                     /product="hypothetical protein"
                     /translation="MKTKLYTQSGEWQGTLNVGAVSKRLRELADAIDSGDILPEDTSE
                     STIVGRQDFAMNEFKFMYHAKHHVA"
     CDS             29222..29416
                     /locus_tag="LVF1_p2_dsDNA_8_length=33422_depth=0.25x_67"
                     /protein_id="None"
                     /product="hypothetical protein"
                     /translation="MQNTTLPDGLILGFVLDYSHLELGYSTVVMLLDRDRTAFYRGRG
                     NNQEEATQDAINNWKEDAEL"
     CDS             29403..29813
                     /locus_tag="LVF1_p2_dsDNA_8_length=33422_depth=0.25x_68"
                     /protein_id="VOG14766"
                     /product="hypothetical protein"
                     /translation="MLNSDKEQRLIELVVEQTDTRYMDFYDIGGGREMYVFYQENPAT
                     ELGHSNYLGVFIKPHDGSIWFTNAKSIVDQSYPAIEEDGEVIASKHHHDFVQNRKGHF
                     IDGGLDYVRTNHNLTGHVVVRDGKEVYIPIHENS"
     CDS             29800..32427
                     /locus_tag="LVF1_p2_dsDNA_8_length=33422_depth=0.25x_69"
                     /protein_id="VOG00029"
                     /product="sp|O64235|DPOL_BPMD2 DNA polymerase"
                     /translation="MKTPEHHEMTAVLIDRRNFDQYLEPLIKIMSGEGVAGIDLETDN
                     RQAHAGIIEYGADGVFDLRRQIITGFSLYKDGTKWAFYFNLNQADEENRLTWSEVAPI
                     VEAHKGLWIAHNAVFERTMMLSVLNYQLPDDRLIDTLQMAVSAYNKDEYDPLLLNTNG
                     IIALDPIIPRAAVAFADFKGRNNMTTEQAEVLGQVIGKSSRASFSYNGLVNDIAYGYG
                     LKQAVRSHFGFAMQTYKETLGDKKGMADLTGEEVTSYGADDSYWAVRLFHHLKKMMLD
                     SNPQVLKTFLTQENPMVKVYSDVWLGGVRINTKAVKERREVERSEYASKLRQLRPQIK
                     GLLPFDKEPHAGLAKHDKAYMRNDAYLKYRNRLEEWASIDDSQLTDYEVAKQVSGAVS
                     ESWTHEKGEKNGDLNFAYWMTHRVLMYDLFKEKVILYKSKVQSDGDARGKLMERLDGT
                     KLAVMKTLNEMVGIEQRMKLYLNPYLLLIDPDTDKIYPQLSSMLNTRRMATSFPNPMQ
                     LSKRGESTYIRGFYLADEDDHVIVSLDWSSFELVIIGELSKDPGFKQVFGQLPFGDLH
                     TGAAVDCLRVTIPELTEELFNNLDTMSAEEINDINSKILIDPSGNPLDPKKAKKFWRT
                     VVGKGANFNYWYSGALSTVGDTLGWSGDTMWEATERYRERFSVAEQWRQDTIAQLQNT
                     GYLILPDGHRRVRYEATPEWATFMKNQFSFKQQYLGLNTKALTDFGSLITKSIQTRAN
                     NQGINALVQGTNAFVAKRSVLTIINKATEAGLRFRFMFPVHDELVWSVHREDAAAFIK
                     LAKSVMTDHTDIFETLKLDCTPSVGLTFEPWDAKKAPTGQIELAEVQADMFGFKRNQD
                     ISADPDAINKIIEGLYSNA"
     CDS             32420..32794
                     /locus_tag="LVF1_p2_dsDNA_8_length=33422_depth=0.25x_70"
                     /protein_id="None"
                     /product="hypothetical protein"
                     /translation="MRNPFRKKPTEVILDTSRLDRATREQAVLKSWKDYKPKWQARET
                     ISGKYTLSYEVPTVILGSSSEEDKVILVWKPFGAERLPGFAYLTPPPSAEFDTLKDVE
                     VFLRRKLHPNNVEFDSNGDRIK"
     CDS             32813..33253
                     /locus_tag="LVF1_p2_dsDNA_8_length=33422_depth=0.25x_71"
                     /protein_id="None"
                     /product="hypothetical protein"
                     /translation="MRNTGKPSENRFENALRKLYGARVHIQEFYDAAYLHGLNKKPVK
                     APEQPADRLVTLNGTMFYAEIKSVSNGKSFPFSMIKSNQIGVGKLATLAGGSYFFFVH
                     DLQADIFYRVPASLVLSTQEAGKQSLKWSEMEVWEDYETYKGLK"
     CDS             33250..33420
                     /locus_tag="LVF1_p2_dsDNA_8_length=33422_depth=0.25x_72"
                     /protein_id="None"
                     /product="hypothetical protein"
                     /translation="MSNIYQDVMVDIETTGTQPNRSAMIQLAAVKFNLEDFTVSPNFF
                     NRSLSIPAWRYWD"
ORIGIN
        1 AGATGAGACT CTGGAAGATT GAGTATGTCG GTCGAGAATA TCTTTACGAT TTCCCTCGTA 
       61 AAGCTCGTGA GGTTCTGCTC CTCAACAACT GGTTCGTTTC GCGCTTCGCC GCAGAAACTT 
      121 ACTGCGATAA GTTCTGCCGA CCTTTGGATA AATCCGTGGG TCGTTTCTGG AACTATCACA 
      181 TCGAACAGCA CCAGATGACC CCTTGGTCGA TTCGTGAACT CTCGATGATT GAAATCATCA 
      241 ATGAGATGAT CGAAACGCTG TCCGAGGATT CCCAATACGC TAGTCCTCCT TGGGCTATTC 
      301 ACGATGAGGA ACGGACGGTC TTCCTCGACC GTGAAACTCC CAGCATGGTC AGCTATTGGG 
      361 ATGGTCGCCG CATCGTTCAG ATGAAGCCGG GACGTTATCT GGCGCGTTTC CACAAGCATC 
      421 TGAACAAGGT GCAAGTCGAA TACTATTCGA AGTGGTGGAT GGACGGTCAA CGCCCTCCCA 
      481 TCATTATCGA TGGCACTGTT CGCTTCATGA TGACCGAAGA GGAAATGATC GACGCCTACG 
      541 CTCGCGGTCC TGAATCTTGC ATGGAAGGCA AGAAGGCTCC TCGTGTGTAT GCTGGTGGTG 
      601 ATTTCGCTAT CGCCATTCTT GAAGCATCTT CCGGCGATGT CTCCGCTCGT GTTCTGGTGA 
      661 ATACCAAGAC GAAAGTCTTT GGTCGTATTT ACCCCGAAGA CGGAGATTTG GACAAGCAAA 
      721 TGGAGCAAGC GCTCCGTGCG CTTGACTATA CCTCGCTCGA AGAAACTGAG GATGGATTTG 
      781 AAGGGGCCCA TTTCCTTCAA ATTGAAGTCG AAAGTGACGA ATACGGGGAA GAACCCTCAG 
      841 GCAACACTGT TGCTATGGCT ATGCCCTATC TGGATCGCGG CGTTTACGTT GATCCCGAGA 
      901 CTTGGACGGC CACTCGGAAG TTCGACCGAT ATTCCACGCT CGACTCTTCG AACACCAATG 
      961 GGGTCATGTA TCTCTACGGT GATAAATGCA AGGTGTGCGG AAAGCTGGCG ATGATCCAGA 
     1021 ACGACCGTCA TCGCGTTGAT CATGAGGATT TCGGGCGTCG AGTGGCTCTT TGCCCTGAGC 
     1081 ATCGTAGGAC TGAGAAGTTC ACTGATGCTT GGAACGGTGA CATTCGTTAC GGTCATCCTA 
     1141 CATATACGAC CACGGATGGT AAGACTTACT CTCGATATAC GATTGAGAGT AATCTCTACG 
     1201 TCTCCGACCA TTCCGGGGAT TGGGCTCTTG AATTCGAGGA GCCTAAGATA ATGGTGGACG 
     1261 GTAGATTCAT CAAGCAATCG GAAGCTAAAG CCTACGGCGC TCGCTATGAT GAGCGCTATT 
     1321 TCAAATGGAC TAGGAAGTCC GAGGAAGAAG TGAGGGCCGA ACATGAGATC GTCCGCATCA 
     1381 AACAGCGCTC GACAGACGAA TTCTGGTCAG CGTTCGACAA TGAGCGATAC TTCACAAACA 
     1441 TCGAAGATCG ACGCACCTAT GGCAGACCCC TTGTTGATCG AGATGATCAA ATACAAGAGA 
     1501 CCAGCAGGGT CAGTGACGGA GGCGATATTT ATCGAACGAT TCCTGCTCCC ATTGTCGGCT 
     1561 TCGGTCAGCA AATCCCCCGA ATCATCAGAC GCAGTAACCG TTACCCCTGA CGACTTCGGC 
     1621 AACATCTGGG TTCAAGTCGG AGAATCCCCT AACGTCATGT GGTCTTCGCA CACTGATACT 
     1681 GTGCATCATG ACGAAGGACT CCAAGACATC ATAATCGATG GACCTTGGAT GAAGGCTGTG 
     1741 ACAGGCAAGA AGCGTGAGCT TTCGAACTGT CTTGGTGCCG ATTGCACAAC CGGCGTCTGG 
     1801 CTCATGATCA AGATGATCGA GGCCCGTAAG CCGGGGCTCT ACATCTTCCA CCGTGAAGAG 
     1861 GAAGTCGGCG GCAACGGAAG TTCTTGGATC GCGAAAAACA AAGCCAATGA CTTGGCTGGA 
     1921 ATTCAATTCG CGATTGCTCT GGATCGTATG GACTATGCTT CGGTAATCAC CCATCAGGGC 
     1981 GGCGGCCGCT GCTGTTCCGA CGAATTCGCA GAAGGACTTT CGTTCTTGTT GGGTGACAAT 
     2041 TTCAAACCCG ACGATGGTGG TGTCTTCACA GATACCGCGA ACTATACCCA TCTGATCCCT 
     2101 GAATGCACCA ATATCTCGGT TGGTTATTTC AATCAGCATG GGCCTTCTGA GACCCAAAAC 
     2161 TGGATGTTCG CTAACAATCT TCTGGAAAAG CTGATCGCTA TGGATATGTC GGGCCTCATC 
     2221 CCGATCCGCG ATCCTGCTGA TGCTGAAGAT GATGTTCCTT GGTGGGAATT GTATAAGCCG 
     2281 AAACAAACTT CGACTTATAT GGATATGGAT GACTTCTGCT TCCGTCATCC GACCTACGTC 
     2341 GCAATGTTCT TGGAACGCAA CGGCATTGAT GTTGCCGAAC TGATTGATTT CCGAGAGAAA 
     2401 GAAAGAGAAA GGCAGAGACT GATATGGCAG TAGCTATGGC ACTTTTCGGA GGATTTCTTC 
     2461 TCCTTCTTTC CATCTTCAAT GAGCGCAAGA AATGGGCTTT GCCTGTATCT GTAATCGGCG 
     2521 CTCTGATCTT CTCGTTGGGC ATGGGACTTG GCTAATCGCA TCACCCGCCG ACGCTTGTCG 
     2581 AAATACAAGC GTCGCAAGAA TTCATCCTTG AATTTGAAGT GGTCGTTCCG ATATTACGAT 
     2641 CTCTTCCACA AACTTAACGG AGGCCCCGCA AGGCTATGGA CAGGCTGAAA CCCGGAACTC 
     2701 GTATCATTGA TACTCGGTCC TCATGTAGGA CGGGGATCGT TCTCGCTCAC ACTGACTGCA 
     2761 AAATCGTCAA CAAATACCCT GAAGGGACTG ACGCACGTTG GAATGAGAAA GCCCGAGCTG 
     2821 AATATACTTG GGTGGAGTTC AGCGACGGTG GCACTAACGG GTGGATGGAC CTGCCCTATT 
     2881 ACCTCCAAGC CGAGAAGACT CTGGAAGACA AGGTCGAAGA AGCTCGTGCC GCCTTGGCGG 
     2941 CGGCAGAGGC AGCGCTTGAA GCTGCCAAGC TGCCCCACCC CGGTGATCGC TATTCTTCGG 
     3001 CGTTCAACAA TACCACGGCT ACCGTGAAAT TCGTGGATGG TGATGTCATC TATTACGAAT 
     3061 TCCGGTTCAA CCAGAACCAA GTTGTGAGCT ACGCTGGTCG GAAGATCGAA AGCTTCCTGA 
     3121 AAGCCTACGA AACCAAGCTA GGAGACATTG ACGGCGGTTA GTTCATCATG GTCAACGCCG 
     3181 ATAACGGCGA AGACGTTCGT CCTCTGACAT GGAAGGATAG GGTAAATGGA AACTTCCCCG 
     3241 CTTAACAAAG TCCTCCTCTG GATCGCGGGA GGTATGCAAC CTCCCCATCC TCGTCGTGAA 
     3301 CTTTACATAA CTATGGGTAA ACCAATGCGT AGAATCCTCG TTACTGGTGC CTCTGGCCGT 
     3361 CTTGGTCAAG CCCTCCAAGC CCAACCCGGT TTTGACTTTA TCCCGGTTTC TGGTGTCGAT 
     3421 CTCAGCAACT TCGAAAACAC GGCTGCCGTG ATTTCTGGCT GCGGACCTTT CGATGGGATC 
     3481 GTCAATCTGG CCGGTGGTTG GGCTCCTGAC GATCAACAAG TCGCTGATGA GATGTTTGGG 
     3541 AAGAATTTCC TGACCGCTCT GAATGCGACT GGCGCTGCTC TTCAATATGG TCTTCGGGAT 
     3601 GCCTCTCATC CCCGCATCGT TTTCATCGGT GCTGCATCTG CCCTCGGCAC TAATCGTAAT 
     3661 TCCACGCCTT ACAATCAATC CAAGCTGGCA GTCCATAATC TGGCTAAGAT GTTGGCCAAA 
     3721 GAACTTCCTC CGAAGTTCAA GGTGAATGTG ATCGCACCCA CGCAGATCAC TGACTACGAT 
     3781 TATGTTGCGA AGCAAATCGT TTCGTTGCTG CTCCCGAACC AAACCCAAAC TGGCGAGATT 
     3841 TTCGTTGTCT AATCCTCGCG CTCGTCTGAC TTTCAACCTC TCTCTCGTGA TGCTTTACAT 
     3901 CGTGGGAGTG ACCTCAACCA TTCTCGCAGG AATTCCCCAA TGATTTCCGC TCTTTTCGCA 
     3961 GCCCTTCTTC TGCAAACTGC ATCGCCCCCA ATCCCCGCTG ATTGCACTAT CGACAATTCC 
     4021 CAGCCCACGC CCTGCATCGT AATTATGGCC TCTGAGCCAT CGACCAGCAC CCTTGGTGTC 
     4081 GGTTTCCTGA CCGATGCTGG AAACGTCATC GTGAGCGGGC AACAGACCTC GGCCCCCGGC 
     4141 TTCTCGATCA TGATGCTGAG CCTTGGCGAC ACCACTGTTC CCGCCCGTGG GGAATGTAAG 
     4201 GTTCAACCGA AGATTCTGGA ATGCCGTGTT ATCACGGCTG CCGTGAATTT CACCATCAAG 
     4261 GCTCAAGCAC GATGAACCCC TTCAGCCGTC GTCAGCGTAA GGCGAATATT CGCCACTATT 
     4321 ACACCTTCAT GCATGGACGT TTCTATTACG AACTTCGCTT CGTTGATAAG GACGGCACTC 
     4381 ATTTCTTCCG CAAGGTTGAC TGCCAAGATG AAGGTGGTTT CATCATGAGT GCAGCACAAG 
     4441 TTAAAGTGCG GCTGTTTAAG GTAACGGTGA CTGTTTATGG CTAAGATCAA GCTCTCACTG 
     4501 CCGGTGCTTT TACCTCTGGT TTGGGAAGCA TACGGAACCA AGAAACTACA GGCACAAGCA 
     4561 GCACCAAGTG AGATCTGTCT CTACGATGGT CCTTGTGCTA TTGGCCTCGG TGTTCCTGAA 
     4621 GCTCAAAGGG CTCGTCTCGA TAAGACAGGT CTCTCTATCG AAACCTTAAT CCGAAATGGA 
     4681 ATGGTAGAGA TTGCTGAAGG CGAACAACTG AGCGAATACG GTAAGCTTCA AGGCTACCAC 
     4741 GATGGTTGGT CTGATTATCG AACCACCAGT ATCAATAAAG TGACTATCGA AAAACGAGAA 
     4801 CAGGACTTCG TCGCTTACCT CATCAAACTG AGCCAGAAAT ACAACGTGGA GATTCCCGAT 
     4861 GGCTACCTCA CTGACTCGTG AACAAATCGA CCGACAAGCT CGGCGGATTA AGCGCCAAAC 
     4921 CCAGATCGCG GTCCTTGAAG GACTGATCGC TGACCTGAAA GCGGAGGAAG AAAAAGATGG 
     4981 CAAGGCTTAC GCCCAACTTC GACAAGTTTG AACTCGCCGC CTTCAAGTCC GCAGGGCACA 
     5041 ACAAGTTCAA AGTGTTCTTG TGGGCATTGG CGCTTCTGAG TGGACGCTAT AAGCAGGGCC 
     5101 AAAGGAGTCT TGAACTGCCT GATGGTTCTT TCTGCTGTGT AGGTGTTCTC TGCAAGATCA 
     5161 ATGGTCTTAA GCGGACAACA ACCTCTAGTG GTTACGTAAG ATACAACGGT CGTTTGCATT 
     5221 GGATTGACCC CTCTGAAGTT CTAGGAGGAA AACGACCTCA CGAAGTTGAA GATTACCCAG 
     5281 ACTTCAGCGC CAAAAACGAC CGAGATCACG CAACTTTCCG AGAAATCGGT CTCTTCCTTC 
     5341 TTCGTTCCTT GTTCCCAATT CGCAAAGAAA AGGATATGCG ATATGAGCAA CATTAAGAAA 
     5401 CTCGACACCG GCCTGATTCT GAATGGTCGC ACTAAGATCG CCTACGACAA CGGCACTTCG 
     5461 ATCTACATTC AGAACAATGC CCGTAACGGC TTCGAAGCCC AAGACCACAT CGATTTTGAT 
     5521 GCTCTGGTCT ATGCTGATCC CAACAAGCCG AAGGTCTATG TCACCAATCT GGCAACTGAG 
     5581 TTTGATTGGA AGGCTAAGTA TGACGCTTTC ATGAAGGGTG AATTCCCCGA AGGAATTACC 
     5641 TTCACCAAGG AAGAAAGCGC CGTTCTTGCT ACGCTCAAGA GCATTGAAGA CAAGATCAAA 
     5701 GCTGCCTTTG CTCTTCCTAC TATTCCTTAC ACCCCTCTGG AAGGAATCGA TGTAAAGAAG 
     5761 CTGTTCAAGG GCGTTAGCGA TGAGCGAGTC GCAGAATATA CGGCTTGGCT GAACGGTGAA 
     5821 GGTAGTTCTA CGATTGCCCC CCGTGGACTC AACAACCACG GCACCTTCCT TCGTCTTCAT 
     5881 ACGACTAAGG GCGGCTCTCA ATTCATCTAT AACTCCAACA CCAGTGGTTA CAATACCTAT 
     5941 AAAATTGGGG TGAAGACCTT CATCAAGTTC TTCAATGAAA CTCTGAAACC TCGTTGGGCT 
     6001 GGGGAAACTA CACGCCAATA CAGCCCCAAT GTCTCTGGCT ATAGCACCAC TATTCGAGAC 
     6061 CATTCGGTGG ATATCGGCTG CCAACGCAAT ATCCCGCGCT CCGAAATTGA GCGTATTGCG 
     6121 AAGCAACTTG GTCTTCTCTA ATGATCAATG TTTACCGTGG GGCGCTCACC TACGGTCTAG 
     6181 AGGAACCTTG GCTTGGGGCA TTGCGTGAAC TCGCAACTCG CCCTGAGTCG GGGACCTTCA 
     6241 TGCACCGAGG GAATTACGCC ATCGTGACCG TTGGAAGGAA CTATCAATTT CCTCCTATCC 
     6301 GGCTTGAATT CACGACCGCT GAGGGCGTAA GAGTCCGAGC AGGTAAGGAA TTCGTAATCC 
     6361 TCAATTTCGA GGATACTCAA CACATTTTCT GGAGGCAAAA TAACCTCCCT GAGGCAGCAT 
     6421 GAGAATCTAT CTTCTTGAAA AAACTGAGTC TTCTGGGAAG ACTATGATCC ACCGAGTTGA 
     6481 GGCACTAAAT GACCAAGCAA TCTTTGAAAT CGCAGAAAAC GTCCTCGTTA CAACCTCTGG 
     6541 ACTTGTCAAA GTTGACATCT ACCCCTATCT CGGAACCGTC AATCGCGTGT CCTCTATCCA 
     6601 ACGGACTTTG TATGACAGCA GCAATGAAAG TGATGGGAAA ACTCAATGAA ATATCCAATC 
     6661 GGAACAACGC TTCGTCTGAT TGATACAACA ATCATGGCGG CCAGCCACGG GGCCATCGCA 
     6721 GTGGTTACTG GCAACCCGAC CGATAACACC GTGTCCGTTA GCTGGATCAA AGACGGCAAC 
     6781 AATCAATCCA ACGGCAACTA CTACGTTAAT CGCTTCGAAG CTGTCGATCC TCGTGAAGTT 
     6841 TTGGATTTGA AGATCGCTGA CCTCCAAGCC CAACGTGCTG CTCTAGACGA AGTGTATGTC 
     6901 GGTGACACTG TCAAGACTGC CAAGAATAAC ACGGCTACCG TGATTTCCAT CGTTGGCGAA 
     6961 GAGGCTTGGG TTCGCACCAA GCGAGGCCAA AATATCGTCT CTAAACTCAC TGATCTGAAG 
     7021 AAAGTTTACT AATGTTTGAT TCCCCTTACG CCACTCAGTT CACCCGCACT GGTCAACCTG 
     7081 ATATGACCAA TCGCAAGCCC TTCCGAACGA AGTCGCAAAA GGCTCAAGCC CGAGCAACTG 
     7141 CCTATCGTGA TAAGGTAGGG GTCTGGCATT CGTCAGCCCC TGTCAGTTAT CACTGATGCT 
     7201 TGTTGTCTTC TTCGGCCTAT TCCTCCTAAT TCTAGGAGGA ATTATGCTGC TCCATAACCG 
     7261 GGACTTCAGC CTACCTCGGT GGCTCGATGT CTTCCCCGCA ATCTTTATAA CCGCTGGTGT 
     7321 TATCAGTGTT ATTGCAGGAG TATTCCAAAT TGCTTAGCCC CGCAATCGTT AGACAAATCG 
     7381 AACCCACTCC TACCAAACAT GACTTCGCCA AGGAGTATGT GAACAATGTT ATCACGTCTT 
     7441 TCCAGTTGGA CCCGCCATGT GGCGCGTTCC AACGCGGTTA TCTCGCTGCT GCTGAAGAAT 
     7501 TCAAACGTTA CTTGGATACG CTATAGTTTT CAGGCATGGC GCGCTAAGCG CCGCTCTTGG 
     7561 AACTATGCCC AACAAGGTAA GTTTGACGGT TACAAAGAAC AGCACTCACT TTATCTCTTC 
     7621 TACAAAGGTT TAGCTGATGA AGCTCGCCCG CGCACCCATC GGCGGTGTCT GTAAATACGG 
     7681 CAATTGGTAT CCCGGTGGCC GTTTTACGCC CTTCTATGTG CCGCGTATCC TGATGCCTCA 
     7741 AATCGAGGGT CAGTTCTATG ATGACTTTAT CTCCTTCGCA GGAGATAAAG TTGTCCATAA 
     7801 AGAAATCGAT CCCGCTAAAT TGGTTCCTCA CCAAAGGGTC GAAGTAAGTC ACGTAATCAC 
     7861 TCTCTCTCAA GAACAAATCG AGAAGCCGAT AATTGTATCT CACGATGGTT TCATCGTTGA 
     7921 CGGCCACCAT AGGTGGTATT GGCATTATCA CAAACCTTCG GAATTCTTGA ACGCTCTTGA 
     7981 GTTGCAGATG AACTTTGCAG AAGCTATTGC TTTTGCCTTC GCCTTTCCTC AAAGCTACTG 
     8041 TTATAGGGAC CAATCCGGCA ATGAACGGTA ATGGAACTGA AGGCCGCGTT TACGGCGGCG 
     8101 ATCCTAATCT CTTGCATATT CCCGATGGTC AAAGGGAAGC CTTTGGAATT GATGTTGCCA 
     8161 ACTATGCAAT TCAAAAACTC CGAGAAATTA ACGGGGGGAG TGATCTCAAA CCTTGCCCCG 
     8221 GCTGCTGTAA TGTTGTGGTT TTTAACGTCG CTTTGGAGCT AGCGCGCCAA AGTGGTCAAT 
     8281 CTGTGACTGA AATGGCTGCG AGTCTTTCGC TGGCATTCAC TCAGATTTCC ACCAATAACA 
     8341 AACAATCCCT TGAAGAAATC GAAATTATTC TGGACCCATG CTGATGACCC CGATGATTCC 
     8401 TGCCTTTAAT GATGCTTGCA ATTATATTGC TTCTCGAATT TTCCCTCTGG GGTTTGATAT 
     8461 TTGCCGGGGT GCCCCCAATA CTATGATGGA GCTTAATATT GCTCTGAATA TTCACCAACG 
     8521 CCAAGCTATC TGGGACGGTG AACACGAAGA AACTTGCTTC GCTGACACTG AAACTTGGCG 
     8581 TCAGTTCCGT GCTTGGCACG ATTGGGTTCA CTATCGCTTC GATTGTGGCT TCACGCTCGA 
     8641 AGGCGAGCAC AAAGCGATCC ATATCCAAGC TGGTCAACTG ATGCGGCTGT ATGGTCGTTC 
     8701 ACCCGATGTT GTCGAGATGA TCGCTCTGAT GTTCTGCAAC ATCATCGGCC CTCTGGAGGA 
     8761 CCAACTGGTC CCCGGCTATC AGGCCGTCTC TGGTCGTCAG TATTGCGAGA CCCACCATGC 
     8821 CCAATGGGTT CCCTATGCTG AAAATATCGT TCAAAATCAA GGAATTACCG ATGTTGACGC 
     8881 CATCGAATTC GCCAAGCGAG CCTACGAATT CCGTAGCGAA TTCGGTCCTA TCGTTCCTGA 
     8941 ACAAGCTCGT CCCTCAAACT AGGGACGATA TTGTCAAAGG GCTTTCTGAG CTTGGCTTCA 
     9001 ATGGATTAGG CAGCGGTGAT TTTGCCACTG TCTATGGTCG TCCAGACCTT GACTTTGTGG 
     9061 TTAAGGTCGG CGGCTACTCC AACCAATACA AGAAACCCGA CTCTTGGCCA AAATATGCCA 
     9121 AGCTAGTCAT GGCTCAATTC GAGCATAACC CCTACGCTCC AAAAATCACG GCTCTCCGTG 
     9181 AATTCAACGA CAGTTTCTAC TACTCAGTAA TCGAACGATT AGAGCCGCTA CAAGACGATG 
     9241 CGCCTCTTTT CTGGAAAATG ACTCATGAGT TAGAACGATG GGGTGGGTTT AATACCATCA 
     9301 ATTTTTCTAA GTCTAATCCT CAGCTTCATG ACATCTTGGT GGGTATCAAA TCCCTTCGTG 
     9361 AAATCATGGA CCTTCATTCT GAAAACGCAA TGTATAGAAA GGACGGACAG TTAGTGATAA 
     9421 CTGATCCGAT TTATTAATGC GAAACTATGT AGCTCGATGG ACCCAAGATG GTCGAGGCCG 
     9481 CAAAGCTGGC CAATATGCAT CTCAAGGCAT GGGGTATGGC CCTCAAGGTA ATACTGAGGA 
     9541 CATTAATTCA GCCTACGTGT TCAACACTCG AATGAACCGT AGTCGAGCCC CACATCTTAT 
     9601 GACGCAAGAC CAATTGCAAA ATTGGGGTGT GGAAGTTGTC TATGTAAGTT TGACGGAGAA 
     9661 CCCCAATGTG TGAAGATGGC ACCTGCGATC TTGATCATGA CCACGATGAT GACGACATCT 
     9721 ATCTAGATGA GACAGTTGGC TATGCCGCTG TTCTTGAGTT TGTAGAAAAC ATGGAAGGAT 
     9781 TCCAATTCGA TGACTGATAC AACTGAAACC CCCAAGGGCA ACCGACACCA GCGGCGAAGC 
     9841 GCAAAATATA ACAAGGGTCC TGAGCATACG AGCAAGATTC TGAATCTGGC CCTGATGCGA 
     9901 GGCACCTTGG TCAAGGACGT TATCCTACAA GGTGTTCATT CGACCTACAC TCCACCTCCG 
     9961 GTCGTCACTG ACAATACTGT CATGGCGAAT CTGAAGCGTA TTCGGAAAGG CACGAAACTC 
    10021 CAAAATGATC ACACAATCGC TCATTGACGC TCACTATCTT GTCTCTAATG GTTGGTGCCA 
    10081 AAATGCTCAC GCCATTGACA ACGATAGTAA CGAGGTCCAT ATCGATGACC CTAACGCAGT 
    10141 CGAATTTGAT TTGACGACCG CTATCTATAA GGTCACTCAT CAAGACCATA TCGAAGATGT 
    10201 CTATGCCTCA ATTGGCATGA CTCCAGTCGA AACTCTCGAA TGGAACAACA ACCCCAACCG 
    10261 CACTCAACGT GAAGTGCTTG ACCTCCTTGA AAAGGCCATT AACAATGTCT GATAACCTGA 
    10321 TTGATCTCCC CGCTGAGCTG AGCCCCAACA CCCTTCTGGC TCAGGAAATT GTTACCCTTA 
    10381 TCTTCCAAAA TTCGCCCGAT GTAGCCGCTG GTGCAGTCAA TGTCGCTGAA GTGGCCTTGC 
    10441 TGCTGAATTC GGCTCTGGCT ACCGCTGGTG GTAGTGCTAG CAACTTTGGA GAATTCTGGG 
    10501 GTATCGTTTT CAGTATCGTC TCATCGAACA CAGAGAACGA ACCTGATTTC CGTGCAGCCT 
    10561 TTGAAGAGAA GTGGAATCTG GGTCGATGAA AGTCCAACTG ACAATCGTTC CTGACGCTTG 
    10621 GCTGAGTCCC GCTGAGCGTC GTGCAATCAA GACCGCCTTT GGCGATGGTT TCTACTACAA 
    10681 GTATCGCTAC TCGGAGGACC CCATTGATTT GATTGCAACC GCCGCCCAAT TGGTTGGCTA 
    10741 TCAAGTTGCC CGCGAGGCCC TTGGCGGTAA GAACCTTTGG AAGCAACTGA ATGTCCAAAT 
    10801 TCTGGACCCC AACCCCTGCC CCAAAGGCCG GGTTATTGTA GATGTGAGGC CCCTATGCCG 
    10861 CCGTTGATGG AGTTCCTCTT TTGGAGCCCT GTAATCTACA GGGTCAACCG TCATTGGCAT 
    10921 CGCAGCGTTA TCTGGTCAAC GATCCAAGCC CTTGGAATTG TTCCTCAGGC TCTTATCTTT 
    10981 GGTGGGCTTG CCGCACTGAT AATTTTCCAA CCGTTCTAGG AGAACGCCAA TGACTACCTG 
    11041 TCCCGAGTAT CTAAAACAGC ACGTGATCCA GCATGGCGTT CAAGCCACGA TTGATCAACT 
    11101 GCTAGTCTTT GCTGAACATC TTCGTGAAAT ATCTGCTCGG GCAGCCACTA GCTACGAAGC 
    11161 CGATGAATAC GATCAGAACC GTTGGGCTCA ATGCCAACGA GACTGTGAGA TTCTACACGC 
    11221 AGCAAAGGCG TCTTATGGCT AGGAGATCGA TTCCTGTCAT AAAAAGAATC CAAGAGCATC 
    11281 TTGATGTTAA TATTCTGACA AAGAATCCTG ACAAAGATGC TCACTGGATT TGGAGGGGTC 
    11341 CCATGGAGCC TCCAAATCGT CGCAAAGTCT TGAGTAAAAA CCACACTCCT AGTGTCCGAG 
    11401 AGGGGATTCA AAATCCTCCT CGTATTCGAG ACAGCGACGG TAAAAAGAGG TCAGTTTCAA 
    11461 GACTGCTCTA CAGGCATTTC TTTGGAACTG ACTACCCCTA CCACCTTCCA CGTTCTATGG 
    11521 GTTGCGATTA TACCTGCGTT AACCCATATC ACATGGACCA CCCAAAGTCG GAATTTGACG 
    11581 ACGTTGATGT AAAGGAAATC TCTGAAGATG CTGAGATTCA AGGCTTGGCT GATGACCTCG 
    11641 GTGAATTTAT CGCCGCTAAT GGTCGCTCCT ACGACCGAAT CCTCGAAAGA TTCGGCCTCG 
    11701 ACTACACCGA ACAAGAAATT CAATACGCTC TAGGAAAGAT AGAATCATGA ATGACCTCGT 
    11761 AACTGTTTCG AAAACTAACG CTAACATCAT CTTTGACGCT CTGAACGGCA ACCGTGGAGA 
    11821 TTCCGCTAAG GCCGCGCTGA TTATTGTTGC CGCTCTTGCG GACCGTATCA ATGATGCCGA 
    11881 AGGACTGGTA GCTAGCACTG ACTTCCTGTT TGAAATTCAG GAACGCATCA ACTATCTGGT 
    11941 TGATGTTGCC GAAACCAAGG TAATCGCTGA ATTCAAAGGC CGTGGTGAAG ACCTTCTGGC 
    12001 TCAAATCGTT AATCTGGGAA CCAACTAATG ACTGACTGCG AAAAGCAACT GCGCCAATCG 
    12061 GGTATCGCCA ACGCTAACCT GATGTATGAC ACTGTTGGTG GCTCTAAAGC CTTCTATGGT 
    12121 CTTCAGTTCC TTCTGGCTCA ACTGTATGAT CGTGTCCTCC AAGAATACGG CCCTGAAAAA 
    12181 GCCCATCTTG TGTGGGATGC TCTGGTTCAA ACCGTGGATC AAATCCACGA TCATGCTGCT 
    12241 AAGAATGATG AGAATGGAAC TAGCAAAAGT GCCATCGAGC GCTTCACCTA AAGCCCCTCG 
    12301 GAAGGCTTAC CTGCTGCAAG TTCCAAAGCA GCAGGTAATT CCGAACAAAA AGAAAGCGAA 
    12361 GGAGAAGACG ACTTGCCGAA AGCAGCCGCC GCTATCCTAG CCTTGATTCT GACGACAGGT 
    12421 TTCAGTCCTT CTCAAAGGAC TGATTCCAAC TGTTTGGCTA GAACCATTTA CCATGAGGCA 
    12481 CGTGGAGTCT CACAACTTGA CCAACGAGCA GTTGGCCACG TTGTAATCAA CCGCAAAGAA 
    12541 TCAAACCGCT TCCCTAGCAC AATTTGCGGG GTAGTTTACG ACCGTGGTGA ATTCACTTGG 
    12601 ACACGGACTA ATCCAGCCAT CCGAGAGTGG GAAGCGTGGG AACGCTCAAA ACGCCTCTCA 
    12661 GATGCGATCC TAGCGGGGTC TAATGCTGAT CCGACCAATG GTGCCACATA CTTCTGGAAA 
    12721 ACGTCTGTGA ACCCCCGCTG GGGCCGTTCC TATAGGGTTA TGTTGAGAAC CAATGCCCAT 
    12781 GTCTATGCAA GACCACATTA AGTCTCTTGT AATCGCCCGT CTCAGGGCTC TCATCGAATA 
    12841 TATTGAGGGT CCTGAGATTC GTCTTCAACA CGTCCTAAAA GCTGTGGATA CAACTAGGAA 
    12901 CGAGATTGGT GACATACTTC GACCGCGATG CTAAGTTCAT TGGCCACGCC GCTAGACAAG 
    12961 ACCAATGGGT ATTCCTAAGA ACCATCTTGA TGGTTCTTTT GTCTATTCGG CAACCTTGGC 
    13021 TCAGAGTTCC TATTCAGTTT GAAGATGTAA TGATACATGG CTCTGGTAGT GATGCTCTTT 
    13081 TTGGTTTCAA AAGAACTGGC TATAACTACG CACTAGCCAA TATGAAGGAA CTTCACGGTG 
    13141 CCGTGAAAAA CTATGACGAT GATCTTGATA ACCTTCTGCT GCAGTTCTTA CAGATTCCGG 
    13201 GGCTCGGTCT TGCCAAAGCA AGCTTCTTGG CACAGCTAAC TGTTAACGAT GGTGCCTGTC 
    13261 TAGACACTCA CAACCTTCGC CGTATGGGAA AAGAAGACTC TTTCATTCGA TTGGATAAGA 
    13321 ACGCCAAGAA TGTGAAGGAA AGAATTGTTG CCTATAACGC AGCATGGAGA GAGTATGGAG 
    13381 ATTCCGCCTA TTGGTGGGAT TCTTGGTGCG ATTTCATGGC TGCTAAATAT CACACGACAG 
    13441 GCGAGGAGAT TTCCGCCATG CACAGACTTC CGGTGTTAGG ATGAAACTAA GTGCCTTGAA 
    13501 CGCAGCCATT CGTGATAACG ATGGCGCTCC AAAATTGAAA CTTAAACTGA GTGAAGACGA 
    13561 CACAGTCGGC ATCACTATTG GCCTTGTCAA AGGCGAATTC CTCAATGGAC TTAAAGAAAG 
    13621 GTTCACTCGA AATGATGAGA CAGGAATTTG GATCGATGAT GACGGATGGG TTCGCTTCGA 
    13681 AACCTCCCGT CGTTGAACTA ATTCAGAAAC TTAGTGGATG GCTAGTCACC ATTAATGGTG 
    13741 AGAACGAGCT TTTCTTCTAT AGCAAATCTA AGGCTCAGCG CCACAAAGAA GAACTGGAAC 
    13801 TTCAGTTCGC ACACCAAGCA GGAGTTCATG ATGGACCGTA AGTTACTGGA AACAGCGTTC 
    13861 GATGCAGGAT GGTGGGCCGC GAAGTCGGAA AATATCTATA GTCAGGACCA AGAAAGAGAA 
    13921 GAATTTCTAG CTGACCTCCA CACCCAGCCG CAAGCCAGCG AGGGGGAGGC GGTGAGATGG 
    13981 TTCGGCGACA AGAACTATGA CCCGACAGAG GCCATGATCG ACGCTGGCCT GTATCACAAT 
    14041 CATCGGCACA ATCCCGAGAG CAACATGATC GCTAGTTTTA AGGCGATGAT GTCACAGGCT 
    14101 GAGATTGACG GTCTGGTTAC ATACACCCAC CCCGCCCCCG ACGCGCTGCG GGTAGCGGTG 
    14161 GAGGCGTTGG GAGTTATATC CCGCGCGTCT GCACGATCTG AGACCATGTT CGGCGGCAAG 
    14221 ATGTCGGAAA TTACGCGGGT GTTTCAGAAC ATCACGCGCG TATCTGACCA AGCCCTCGCC 
    14281 GCCCTGCAAG GCAACTCACA ATGAAGTCGA TAATCCACGT AGCCCAACAA GCGATTCAGC 
    14341 AAAACCGTAA GGATGGAGGT AACAGACCTC CTCTGATTGT AAGGAATTAC AAAGGTGCCA 
    14401 AACGAGCCCA CACGCTTATC ATTTACGGAC AAGACGGGCG ACCTGCTGCT AGGATCGTTC 
    14461 ATAGCCCTCA TAAACCTCTT AGCTGCGGCG CTCGGATTTG GATCGAGACT GAGGGCAAGG 
    14521 TTGAAGCAAC TCTGGAGCAA GAACCTGCTT CGTGTCCAAT CGAAGCTTAA CAGTAAGGAA 
    14581 AAATAATGGA TAAAGTAATC CGAAACGGGA AAGTAGCCGT TCTGGTGTCA CCCGGTTATG 
    14641 GCGCAGGATG GTTCACATGG AATACAGAAT TTCCCCAACT TCTCTTTGAT CCTCAGCTTG 
    14701 TTGAGGCTGT AGAAAATCAA GACAAGGCAG CGCTACTTGA GCGAGCAGAA AAAATCGCCC 
    14761 CCGGCGCTTA TTTGGGAGGG ATGGATCAGC TTAGAATCCG ATGGCTACCC GAAGGAACCC 
    14821 AATTCCAAGT AACAGAATAT GACGGCAGCG AGGGTCTAAA AATCGCAGAC GAACAAAAAT 
    14881 GGATTACTGC GTAATGGCCG ATAAAAAACT CCATGTTATG GACGAACTGA TGGACCACCA 
    14941 AGTAGATAAC TACGGTCCTA AAACCCTCGG CGTCATGTTC GCCGTCCTCC GCAACCTCGT 
    15001 CAAATATCTA ATCGCAAAGG AAAATGAGAA TGAGTTTGGA ACAAAGGGTT GAAGCTCTAG 
    15061 AGAAGCATTC TCATGAGCCT CAGGATATTG CGCCTCGCGT AATTGAGGAA CTAGATCGAG 
    15121 CGGTAATTCT GCTGCGATTG TTCGAAAAAA TTCCTACGAA GAACCTTGAG TTCTTTGCAG 
    15181 AGAACGGTCT CGGAATGTTC GACTACTTCA AAGATGAGGG CGATCCTCGC GGAACTTCTC 
    15241 GATAACTTGA CACGAACTCT AAGTTCCTTA TATCTGAGCC TTCATTGGAG GCTATATGCA 
    15301 AAAGGAACTT AGAGCGGCTG GTCAAGCTAT TGATGACCTT GAATACAATC TGCCCGATAT 
    15361 GGCTGATGCA GTTGAGACTG AAGCAGAAGC TAGGGCAATT CTAAATTATT GTAATCGCTT 
    15421 AGCAATTCTT ATAAACGAGA CTAGACGGAA GCTTCAATGA GCTTGTTACC TTTCGATAAG 
    15481 TTTTCACCGG CTGGCAAGTA TTGAAGGTTC CAAGGGACAT GAAGACCACA AACATTCTCC 
    15541 CCATTGAGAG GAATCTCATG GTCAACATGA AACCCCTCAG GAACGTTTGA ATAAATCTCT 
    15601 CTGAGTTCTT TATCATAGCC GGGTAGAGTT GCTTGTTTTT GAACCGCCCT ACGTTTGGCA 
    15661 TTTCTGTTAT AGAAAGCCGG ACGGTTATTT TTGTAGTAGG TATGCTTCTT AATAGGGTCA 
    15721 TACCTACTAG GATAAGAAAC TCTATTTCTG ATTCTGTTGC ATTCTACGCA ACAACTAGTG 
    15781 CGTGTAAATC TAGGTGACAG ATGACCGTGC TTACATGGTT TTTCTGTAAC GTAGGTAGTA 
    15841 AGACCTAGTG ATCTAGCTTC TGTTCTTGTC ATAACTCATC TTAACTTAAA GAAAAGGTTT 
    15901 CGTAAATGAA GCTTCAAGCA AAAACTTATG ATCTTGAATC CAGTGGTGCC GATCTTGCAG 
    15961 AAGAATTCGG TATGGAAACC ACAGACCCTG CGGTAATCCA AATTATGCTT GAAAATATCT 
    16021 ACCCCGATCC TTATGTTTGG CCTCGTGAAC TCCTTGCCAA CTGGATCGAC GCTGGTGGAG 
    16081 GTGGTAGTCT TACTCTTCCT GAGGCTATTG ATCCTCTGTG GGTGATCGAA GATCACGGTG 
    16141 AAGGCATGGA CCACGAGTTC ATGATGAAGA AATACACCAA GATTTTTGCT TCAAACAAGC 
    16201 GTGACAGTAA CGAAAAAATC GGTGGTTTCG GTCACGGACG TTTGTCCCCT CTGGCTTACA 
    16261 CTGATACCTA CAATGTTCGT TCACGTTTCA TGCACGAAGG AGAGATTTGG GAGGGCAACT 
    16321 ACGTTGTTTT CCGTGGTGAA AATCGAATCC CTAAGATTCT GAACACCTCT CTGGCACTGT 
    16381 CTGAAGTTCA ACAAACCGGG GTGACTGTCA CGATCCCTAT CGGAACTCGT GATGTTGCTC 
    16441 GGATCAACGA GCGCACTAGG TTCTTCGCCA GCTATCTGGA TACTCAGCCC GAAGGATTCA 
    16501 CTAAGGTTCA ATACAAATAC ATGAACGCTT ACGGTGGTCA TCGTGAAAAC GATAACAACG 
    16561 AGATGCGTGG TGTTCGTCTG ATCCTTGGTG GTGTTCCTTA TCCTGTGCCT CGTGAGCTTC 
    16621 GTCTTGCCGA TAACATGGAC GTTGATATCT TCTTCGCACT TGGAGAACTG CAACCTACTC 
    16681 TGGCTCGTGA TGCTATCAAC GCAGATGAAG CTACTCAAGA ATTGGTCAAG AATCGGTTCC 
    16741 GTTCCTTCGC TGAAGGCTAC AGTGAGAAAA TCAGTAAAGA ACTGGAAGCT GAACCCTCAG 
    16801 TCCTTGATCG CTATTTCAAG TGGCTGAAGA CTGTGAATGA TCTCCCTTAT GGTCTTCGTA 
    16861 ACTATCTGAC TATCAAGAAC GTTGGTGCTA CTCTGAGTGG TGAAGAAATT TTCACTAACA 
    16921 TTAAGGGTAA CTTCAATGTT CACGACGTTA CTAGCGATAT CGATAATCAT CGCTACAACG 
    16981 GAATGTCCGC TGTGGACGCT ACTCTGAAGA GCCTCCGGGG TCTTCAGATT AAGAAGCTGA 
    17041 TTTCCAATGG TCTGATCCGC CGCTCTGGTG GAGACGAACA GGGTCGAAAT GAAGGACTGA 
    17101 ACTTTGAATA CTATGTTCGT CGTAACCGAC AAGGCTACGA TGTCAATAAC ATCATCCTCT 
    17161 TCGGTATCAA GGGACCGTAT GTCACTGGTC AGATTAAACT GATCAAAGAA GCGATTGCAG 
    17221 CAAAAGCGGG GGCTATGCGT GAAGCTAAGA CTCTGGCTAA CGACGCACTC ATTCTACTGA 
    17281 TTCAGTATGA TGATGAAGCA ACAGCGCAAT CTCTGGCTAA ATTGATCAGT CCGAAGCTGC 
    17341 CTCTTAACAT CATCACTGAC ACCAGTGCTA GGGCTCAGAC TAATCCTTAT ATCTCCGTCC 
    17401 TCTATGGCGA TAATAAGGGA GGTCGTTGGC CTCAGACTAA GGCTATCCGC GTATCCCAAT 
    17461 TGGAAAATAA GAACTTCGTG TTCTATGTCC GCAAAGATAA AGAACGGGTT GATACCACAC 
    17521 GGAATATTTT CGCAACCCTA CATGGGATGG ATGGTGGTCC TTTCAAGAAC AAAGTCCTGA 
    17581 TTGGAGTAAG TCCAGCAGAT GCTAAATACC TGCCTAAGAA ACATACCCAA GCTCTTGCAG 
    17641 TAGCTATTGC TTTCATTAGG AAAAATGTCC CTTACGAATA CAAACCTAAT GATGTTCTAG 
    17701 CAGCTATGAA TAAAATTCAA GCTAGTGCTA GGAATCAGAA CACAGGTATT CTAGCTTCTC 
    17761 GTCCCAAGGG ACCGAATAAT TACCCTGATA AGACTAAGGT CCCACTGATT ACAACTCTAG 
    17821 CAGCCCTGCT CGATACTCCT GAACTTAAGG AAATTGAGAC GCTGCTAAAG AGCGATAGTC 
    17881 AGACTATCCT TGATCAACTG AGGGGAATCT CTCGACGCTT CGGAGAAATT TCTAACCTGA 
    17941 TCTCATACGG ATTCATGAAG CAAGAGATGT TGACAGGGAA GACTCCGATC CCTACTTCTA 
    18001 ACCCTATCGA CCTGACTAAG GTGACAGCGT TCTATAAAAA GTATCCTCTG CTCACCATGA 
    18061 TCGATACGGA GTATAATCTG CGTAACTACG GCTACAACCC CGGATTGGTT GAAGCCTTGG 
    18121 TCCCCTATCT GAAATCTTAA AGGAACTTGA AACTATGAAC GCTTTTATCA AAACCGCTAA 
    18181 TGGTTTGGCC GTTGTTGTTA ACGGCAAACC CTACAATGTA GCTAAGCAGA ACCTTAGCCT 
    18241 GTATGATGCA GTTGAAGGTC TGATCCGGTC CAATGATTGG GATGCAATTC CTGACACCAT 
    18301 TGATCGCGCC CTTGGTCTTG CTAAGAAGGT AGCTGCTCAA GTCGTTGATG GCAGCATCAC 
    18361 GATTCGTGAT CGTCGTGTCT ATCTGAAAGA TGAAGCAGGA GTTGAGCATC GACTGCAAGG 
    18421 TTACGAAATC ACCAAGCTGC TTGAGCTGGC AGATACCGGC TTTGATATCG CTCCGATTTC 
    18481 TGAATTCGCC AAACGAGTTC GGAAGAATCC TTCGGAAGCT GTTCGCGCCC GTCTCTACGA 
    18541 ATTCATGGAG CATGGTCAAC TGCCGCTGAC TCCGCGAGGG ACCTTCATCA CCTACAAGGT 
    18601 TGTGCGAGGT AATTATCTGG ACAAGCACTC TGGCACCTTC GATAACTCGG TCGGTCAATA 
    18661 CGTCTCGATG CCTCGCGAAC AGGTTGACGA CAACGATAAT CGCACCTGCT CGACTGGTCT 
    18721 GCACGTCTGC TCGAAGGATT ATATTCGATC CTTCCGTAGT GGTAATGATC GCCTGATGGT 
    18781 TTGTGAAGTT GCGCCTGAAG ATGTTGTCTC GATCCCTACG GATTACAACA ACACCAAGAT 
    18841 GCGGACTGCT GCTTACACCG TCATCGGTGA AATCACTGCC GCTGATGATC CCGAATTCTT 
    18901 CGGCAAGGCT GTCTATAAGC CTGAAGTTGT TGATGAATTT GAAGCAGGTG CTGTGACTTC 
    18961 CACCCCGGTT CCTCACCGAG ATGCCTCTGG TCGCTTTGCC AAGAAGGTTG TCCCGACTGG 
    19021 TCCGAAGCGC GATGCTTACG GTCGCTTCTC TAAAGCCTAA GTAGCTGCCC TCCCTTCGGG 
    19081 GAGGGATTTT TCTCCCTGTA AAATTAAGGA CTTATCATGC GTTATCTGAT TTCTGACTCT 
    19141 GTTGCTTACG AAGGCTCGCG TTACCGTTTC GTTTATGACA CAAAGTTTAA GCACTTTGCT 
    19201 GTCGTGCAGA AGCAACGAGG ACGAAATGTC TGGGTAGATA TCAAGTATGT AGATTCTAAT 
    19261 TTCTACGTGC TATTCCCCGG CCACACTCGC ACCCGAGAAA ACGACCGTCT CCCCAACTGG 
    19321 AAGTAAATCA TGAACTCTAT CAAACCTAAG GGCACAGCTT CTGCAAAGAA GATTTTGTCC 
    19381 TCTAGGGATG AGGGTATCTT GAAAGATTAT GATGACCAAG ATGTGAAGGA TATTCCTGCA 
    19441 CTAGCTTTGG AATACAATGT AAGTCCACAG ACAGTAAGAA ATATCCTCAC AAAACACGGC 
    19501 ATCAAGCCTG TCTCAAATGG AAAGAGGGGT CGAAGACCCA TCGTTGATTT CCAGCCTAAC 
    19561 ACAAAGGTTC ACTCGAAAAT CAGCCACGTT CTCTCCATGC TGAGTGGAGA ATTCAGATTG 
    19621 AGGACAGGGC TTGAGCCTAC CAACACCGCG ATGGCCGTCG AGATTGGAAT ATCTCGACGT 
    19681 GCTTTCGAGG AAATTATGGC TGGACGTAGA GACATCTTGC TAAGTGAATT GCAAGCCATC 
    19741 GCAGACAAGG CTAAGATATC CCTCGCAGAA TTGGTGACAC CGTAGATGAC TGAAAAACAA 
    19801 GCAAGAGATT TCTGGTTCTA TGCGAAGCTT TGGCGTCAGA AGAAAGACTT GATGGCGTTA 
    19861 AGTGCCCTAC TAGATATGAG AGAGATTCAC AATCTCTCAC CTAAAATTCG TAATAGGATT 
    19921 GCTGAGATCG AAAATGAAGA AATTGCAAGT AGATCATTAC GGAGTTCACC AATCTCCCAA 
    19981 CGGCCTTAAC TTCCTTATTC AAGAGGATGA ACAGAATGAA CGAGGTCTGA ATGTTCAAAG 
    20041 CAATATTAAA GTCCGCACTT ATAGAAGTGC ATCTCCAACT CATGCCATTA CTCTGGTATT 
    20101 TGACGGACTA CCTAGCTCCG ATGATCGGAC TCTTCTTAGC TGGCTGGAGG GCGACAGGTT 
    20161 AGGGAAATTG CTGCTCCCTG ATCCAGCCAA CGCTGGACAA ATAGTTTTCG TTGATGAAAC 
    20221 AACCATCGGA TACACTGATA ATTTAGTGAG AGCCTCTAGG CTTTCCTCTT CAACCAAACC 
    20281 ACCTGTCACC ATATCATGGA TGATGACCCT AGCTGAAGCT AGACTGCAAG CTAGACTTAC 
    20341 TAATGTTCAG CCCTATATTA TCTTCGGAGT CACTCCTGCG TGGATGGCTA GTTTGGGAGA 
    20401 TAAAATTGTC CAGCTTTTTG AATTCGGTTC AAGACCACTT ATCCTTGTGG GCTCTGAAGA 
    20461 TGTTGTCCTT CCTCCAAAAG TTAAGCGACT TCGTGGGACG GCATTTAGAA AAGTTAGCGA 
    20521 ACGAGGTCTG TCGCTAGAAG CAATCGGTGG CCATTACCTA AGAGAGAAAA TGCGGCATGG 
    20581 ATGAAATATT TGTCTTCGGT TCTAACGAAG CAGGACGGCA TGGAGCAGGG GCCGCAAGAT 
    20641 ACGCGGCTCT TAATCATGGT GCCCAATACG GAGTAGGCTT CGGACCAACA GGTCGTTCGT 
    20701 TTGCTATTCC AACAAAAGAC TTTGCAATCA ATACCTTAAG CTTAGAATCC GTGAAGTTTT 
    20761 ATGTTGATAT CTTCCTCCTA TATGCAAAGG AAAATCCTCA TCTAACTTTC AGACTCACCC 
    20821 CCATTGGTTG CGGATTAGCT GGCTTCACTG TAGAAGAAAT TGTTCCTCTA TTCGATGCTG 
    20881 CCACTAGCAA TGTGCTACCT CCGCACCCAG AGTTTGACGA AATTTCTAGG GAATTTCATA 
    20941 GCTACTTCAT AACTCGTAGG GTTGCCCCCG GTGTCGGTAA TGATTATATT ACTTCTCATG 
    21001 GAAGTAATTA CATTCTCACA GGCAAGAGCC AAAGGACTTA AGCGTTATTA TACAGGAAAG 
    21061 CCCTGTAGCA AAGGACATAT TTGTGAACGA GATACCTCAA AAGGTATGTG TGTAGATTGC 
    21121 GAAAGAGAGC GCTCAAGAAT TAAATCCCTT GGCGGCTATG CCCGTAATAA GGCAAAGAAT 
    21181 CCTGAGAAAC TTAAGCACTG GTATGCCGAA AGATACGAAC GAGAAAAAGA AGTTCGTAAG 
    21241 CAACGAGCAA GAGACAATTA TTATAAAAAT CAAAAAGCTT ACAATGCTCG CGCTTCTCTA 
    21301 AGGAATAAAG AACTTAGAAA GAGAACTCTA GATAGAGACA GCGTAATTAA ATTCTACGAG 
    21361 AATAGACCAA AGGGCATGGA AGTAGATCAT ATAATACCTA TTAATCATCC GTTAGTTTGT 
    21421 GGGCTACATT GTGTAGCTAA TTTTCAATAC CTCGATCCTG AGATGAATAG AAAGAAGAGT 
    21481 AACAGTTTTG ACCAAAATCA ATTCAGTTTC CCTGCGTGAC TATCAAACAG AAGACCTAAG 
    21541 TTTTCTAATT CAAAAGAAAA AAGGTCTGCT TATGCACGAC CCAGGGACTG GTTAGCCCTG 
    21601 CGGGGCACTA GGAAAAACAC CCCCCGCCTG TCTGTTCATC TACTACATCT GGGCCAAGCA 
    21661 CGGAGGTAAA GTGATCTGGG CTATGCCCAC TCACTTGATG AAGAAAAATA AAAACGAACT 
    21721 TCTAACATGG TCTAACTTCA GAGAAGATGA AGTAGCCATC GTAGATGGAA CTCGTAAGAA 
    21781 GAAGGATGCC ATCATTGCTG ATCCTAACGT AAAAGTCTGG ATCGTCTCCT TCCCCGGCCT 
    21841 TGTTAAGGGC GCAGCTTGGA AACAATACCA AGGGGTTAAG GGAATCATCA TTGATGAATT 
    21901 CCATAAGTAT TTTTCCAACC ATGAATCTCC TTCCACTCAA GAACTTTACA AGTGTGTTCG 
    21961 CACTATGGAA TTCTTCTGCG GAATGAGTGG GACTGTCATT AAAGGACGAC TTGACTCTGC 
    22021 TTATCCGATG ATCCAGATTA TTGAGCCACG TTTCTACGGT AACGTGAATG ATTTCATGGC 
    22081 ACAACATGCC ATTAAGGATT TCTGGGGCAA GGTGATTGGA TGGAGAAACG GTGAGAAAAT 
    22141 CAAGCAAGTC CTCAATCATA TTGGTCGCCG CACGAGTTTT GAGTCTGTAT TTGGGAAACG 
    22201 AGATATCGTT TACTTTATTC AGGAAGTTGA TATGGGGGCT AAGCAGAAAG CCCTCTACGA 
    22261 TCAGTTCAAG AACATGGGGA TGGCCGAACT TGACAACCTT ATTCTCGAAG GTTCGAACGA 
    22321 AGGCGTAAAC CTTCTACGTC TTAGACAAAT TCTTGCCCAT CCTGAGAGAA TTTCCGTTCC 
    22381 TACCGACCGC GATGATAAAG GTAAGATCAC TGAGTTCGAA GTCGTGGACG CCTCAGGCGG 
    22441 CACAGCCACA GAGAGAGACG AACGTATCAA GTTACTTTTG GAAGACCATA AAGATAACAA 
    22501 GGAGCCGGTG CTTATTATCA GCACGTTGAT CCCCGAGCAA GAACGTCTAT GGAATCTTGC 
    22561 TAAATCTTTG GGGCTACGAA CCGCCCTCAT TAACTCCAAC GTTCCTAACG CAGAACGCTG 
    22621 GAAAATTGAT GAAGACTTCC GAGAGGGACG AATTGATTGT ATTGTCGCAA GCCCCTCAAC 
    22681 CGCAGGAACA GGGTATAATT GGTCGCATCT GAACCATATT ATCTTTGCGG GAATGGACTT 
    22741 TGCCACGGAT GATTTTATTC AGATTCTTAT GCGCGGCTTC CGTGGTAAGA GAGACAGGCC 
    22801 ACTACGAGCC ACTCTAGTTC AATACAAGGG AACAGTGGAA CAACATATTA ATAAAGTTCA 
    22861 TGACAAAAAG AGCAGGGAAA GTCACAACAT TGATCCTACC TACTTAGTCT TGAATCTTAA 
    22921 TGGGCCTAAC AGAGCGAAGG AGAATGGAGT GTTCGTTTCC AGTTAACTTA TTCTTCTTAG 
    22981 ATAAGTTCTC TTTAGCAGGA AGATACTGAA GGTTTTCAAT AACATGAAGA CCACAAATAG 
    23041 TTTCTCCCTT CAATGGGATA ATGTGATCTA CATGACAACC TTCTGGACAA TTAAGATAAA 
    23101 AATCCTTGAT GGCTTGACGT TCTTCCTCAG TAACCCATAT AGGAGACTGA AGCCTAGCAC 
    23161 GACGCTCTGC TGCCTTAGCG GCGAAATATT GCGGATTATC TTTGCGGTAT TTCCTAGCCT 
    23221 TGTCTGAGAG TTTTTCTTTA TTCTCAGAAT AGTATCGGAG GAAGTATTTT GACTCCCTAT 
    23281 CAGGGTTACG ATTCTTCATC CGCTTATCCC GGAACTTTTG AGGATTCTCC TTATATCGTT 
    23341 CTCGTGCCTT GATGTTGGAG CATTCTATAC ATACAGAATT TGCTACCCAT CTTTCGGACA 
    23401 TATGCCCTTG ACTACAGGGT GTATCACTCC TATATCTTGT TCTTCCGAGG GATTGAGCTT 
    23461 CTTGCTTAGT CATTTTCGGA TTGTAACATG AAACTTTAAA TTTTAAAAAG GAACTGAAAC 
    23521 TTATGAGCGA CATTGACAAC CTGATCAACC AAGCTGAAAC CCGTAGCGCT GAAGTGACTT 
    23581 CTGACCAAGT CCCCGCTCTG CAAAACCAAC ACACTGATAT TGCTCGCCGT CCTTCGCTGG 
    23641 ACAACCTGAT GAACTCGGGC ATGAGCGTTG AAACCTATCT GAAGGTTTCT GAAGATGGTC 
    23701 TGAAGGTCAT CGTTAACGAT AAATCGACTC TGTTTGAAAC TGTCGAAGTA GTCGTCAACA 
    23761 TGAACGAAGT GATTGCCACC GAAGCGATTA AATGGGGCAA CCCACCTCAG TATTACAAGA 
    23821 CGTATGACGG TATCATGTGT GCCGATAATA CTACCAAGTG GAGCGAAGCT CTGGAACTTG 
    23881 GCGCTCGTTT TGGCGCTACT CCGTATGCTT CCTCGGACAT TCCGATGACC CTGAACGAGG 
    23941 ATATCAAGAA CTCGAAGGGT GAAGTCGTCC TTGAGTCTGG CACTCGCATC GGCTATTCGC 
    24001 TGTCCACCAC GAACCGCGAG GCTTTCGCCA AGTTCCTGCG TGAAACGAAC GAGCAAAATC 
    24061 TGCGTCATTC GAACGTTCTT GTGAAGCTGG GTTACGAGCC CAAGAAGAAC AAGAAGGGCA 
    24121 ATATCTGGGG TATCGTTACC TTCGAATTGC TGGGCGAAAA CGAAGACTAA TTTCCTTGGT 
    24181 GGGTTGAGGA AGAAGGGCGG GGCTCATGCT CCGCCCTTTG CTTTTAAGGA CATATGCAAT 
    24241 GCCAGATAAC TATTGGAACT ACCGAGTGAT GCGTAAAGTT GAAGAAGGAT TCTATCTCTT 
    24301 CGGCATTTAC GAAGTCTATT ACCGCTGTGG TAAACCCACC AACTGGTCAA AGAATCCTGT 
    24361 GGAAGTTTCT ACAGACGATC CTACTGAAAT GGAAAGCATC TTGAAGAAAA TGCTCCGTGG 
    24421 AGCTACTGAG TTCCCGATCC TTGACTATGC AACAGGAGAA GAAATCGATG CCTAAAATGG 
    24481 TGACCCTTAG TGAAGATCGT TACAAGTATC TTCAACGTCG TGATGCCGAA CTCTCAGCCC 
    24541 TTGAAGATGG TGGGGTTGAT AATTGGGACT GGTATTACGA ATCTCTAAAG CAAGCAGGAC 
    24601 TGCTGGATGA GGACGAAGAC TGATGGACAA CATCTATGAA GACCTCTCAC AAGACGATCT 
    24661 AGTTACTAGA CTGATTGAAG CTGAAACTAT TCTCAGGCAA GTCAGTGAGA CTTTCACCCC 
    24721 TGTTGGTCGA GAAGGTAAAG GAACGATTTC TGACACCATC TTGATCTCCA TTGTAAGCTA 
    24781 CCGAAGGAAA CACCGTGTCT GAATTTACCC TTATCGACGG CAACAACTGG CTCCGTCGCA 
    24841 AGTTCGAAGA AGACCGAGAC ATCTCTGGTC TTCGTGCCAG CGTCAACTCA CTGCGTAGTG 
    24901 AGATTGCCAA TCCGAGGAAC CAGACTATTT TCTTCTGGGA TGGTTATCAC GCTAACGATT 
    24961 ATCGTAAAGC AATCTATCCT GAGTATAAGT CCAAGCGCTT TGGAACTCCT GATGAATTCT 
    25021 ATCTTCAGGT TGATCTCTTC CGTGAGATTG TGAAGAATCT TCCGATTCCT TACTTCCGCG 
    25081 TTGATCATTA TGAGGCTGAC GATGTTATTG CTGCTTTTGC TCGCGTTCTC CCCGCAGGTT 
    25141 CGAAGATTCA TGTTAAATCA ACAGACAAGG ATTTCGAACA ACTGGAAGGT GTAACTCACG 
    25201 AAGGTAAGAC CCTTACTGAC GCCCTGCAAA AGGTAGTAGA TAAGGCTAAG GAAAAGGGTA 
    25261 AGCCCATTGA AGGTGCTGAT CCAACCATTA CCTCTGACCT CGTGGTTCCT TTCAAAGTGA 
    25321 TGGTTGGAGA TACCTCAGAT TCTATCGCAG GAATCCCCGG CTTCGGAGAG AAGCGGTGGC 
    25381 TGCTGGCTAA CAAAGAAGCT GCGAAAGCTT GGGTAGATAG AGATTTCGAT CCAGATTATA 
    25441 TCCCTGAGAT GTCTGATAAG CTGACCGAAT GGTGTCGAGA CAATGTTGAT GTTCTGACTG 
    25501 CCATGAAGCG AGTTTGTTTG TTCCGACCTC TTGATAAACA GTTCCTGACT GCCAATATCC 
    25561 AATACGGAGA AGACAACCCT CAGGTTGTCG AGAAAATTCT GAAAGATAAT TATGCTTAAC 
    25621 ACTATCCAAA TCACTGGCCA GATGCAGCCA GATGCAGCGA TGGTTCAAGA CGAACTCTAC 
    25681 GAGGAAGGAG AAATCCTCCT CCCTCGTGAA GAAGGTCGAT GGACCCTGTT TGCTGTCAAT 
    25741 CGTATCTACA CAAAGGACGA CGGCAAGAAG CCTCGTGAGG TTATTGAGGC TGGCTATCCT 
    25801 ACTCCCTATC CTGTCCAAGC AACTTGGCTG GCAGCAGATG ACGTTGCTTT CAGGATCACT 
    25861 CTTACTCGTC TCCAAAAAGA GCGTGAAGAA GCCGAACGTC GTCAGAGACA ACAACTGGTA 
    25921 AAACCAACTA CGCCCCCTCT GGTAGTGTAA ATTATGTGGA AAAAAGCAGC TATCGCCGCC 
    25981 CATGGCGACC AAAAATATGG GACGCTTCCT TACTGGCGTC ACCTCCAATC GGTTGAAGAA 
    26041 GTTCTTGCCG ACTATGGATT CACAAGTGCT GACTACCAAG CCGCCGCTTG GTTGCACGAT 
    26101 GTAGTCGAGG ATACTGCTAC ATCTATTGAC GATATCTATG AGCATTTTGG CTCTGAAGTG 
    26161 TCAAAGCTGG TATGGGCTGT GACTGGCGTT GGACATAATC GTAAGGCTCG TCAGGCTTCC 
    26221 ATTCTCAAGA AGTTGCATCA CACAAAAGCA GCTTGCCCCT TGAAACTGGC AGATCGAATT 
    26281 GCCAACTTGG AATCTGCTAT TGAAGAAGGC AATTCTCAAG GCAAGTTTGC CATGTATCAT 
    26341 AAAGAGAACG AAGCCTTCGA AAAAGTTGTG CGTAAACACG TTCCCGCTGA AATGTGGGAC 
    26401 CGTCTTGAAA GGGCGTTTGA TTACGCCGAA CAAAAAGGAT GGATTTAATG TTCCAGTTTG 
    26461 GACGCAATAT TGTTGACCTG AATCTGGTGG GTTCGGTAGT TAATGACGGC TATGGAAGCT 
    26521 ACTCCTTCTA TGCCAAGGAC GACGGTCGAT ATCTGTATGC TATGCCGCTT AGTGATGCTG 
    26581 CTTTTGATGT AGTGGCAGCA GAGCTGGGTG TAGCTGAGGA TGATAAAATC CCCAGCGGAA 
    26641 TCTGGCCTAA GGAAGAACCG ACGCCCTCTG GTGTCTTCAG TTATAAGGCC GCAGGTTGAT 
    26701 GACAGAGACG ATGATCAGGA CTAGATCGGG GCGTTATCTC GATCTAGCCA ACCCTGATCC 
    26761 TGCTGACATT CTATTGGAAG ATATTGCAGT GGCACTCTCA AGAGTGCCAC GTTTCAATGG 
    26821 GCATACTACG CCCTTCTATA GTGTAGCTCA GCACTCGACA TTTACTGGAC GAATGATCTC 
    26881 CGGTAAGAAT CGACTCAAAG GATATTTGCA TGACGCCTCT GAGGCATACA TTGCAGACAT 
    26941 TCCCACTCCT GCTAAGCGTC TCATGCCTGA CTACTATGTA GTTGAGGCTA GGCTCATGAG 
    27001 TGCAGTTGCT CGTGCCTTCG GACTCCCAGA TGGTTTCCAG CACGAAGACG TAGTAAAAGA 
    27061 AGCTGATCTT ACGATGCTGT TCTGGGAACG AGACGCCATG ATCGATAAAG ATATCGAGTG 
    27121 GCTGATTGAA GACCAACACC CCGGAGGAAC TATTCAAGAA CGATTCCCAA CATGGCGCCC 
    27181 TTGGAATTCC ACTGAAGCAG CTAACAATTT CTATGCAGAG GTAGTTTCGC AGCTATGAAA 
    27241 ATTTACAACC ACACCTACGG AGAAGGGACC TTAGAATTCG TAAGGAATAG CGAGGGTCAG 
    27301 ATAGAGATCA CCTTTACTAG TGAGGACGAC ATCTTGACGT TCACTGTTGA TCCTGAAGAT 
    27361 GAGTTGAAGT TGCTGAAATT TTTTATCAGG GCATAAAACA ATGATCTGGC TAGTCAGCGG 
    27421 CGGACGTAAG TTCGCCTCTC CTGTGTTCAT TCACAACAAC ATGGATCGAG TTGCAGATCA 
    27481 ATATGGTCTT CCTGAACTAA TTGTTCATGG CGGGGCACAA GGAGCCGATG GGGTCGCTGA 
    27541 GAATTGGGCT AAGCTTAACA ATGTTCCTAC CTCAGTTCAT AAAGCAGATT GGGATACCTA 
    27601 CGGCAGAGCC GCAGGACCTA TTCGAAATTC AGAAATGTTA GAAGCCCACC CAGATATTGA 
    27661 TCTAGGTTTG TTTTTTCCTA GTGGACTCTC TCGCAAGAGT AGTCCGGGGA CTTACGATAT 
    27721 GCTGGACAAA GCAAAGGCCG TAGGGATTAA GCCCATTGTA TTTAATGCGG AGAGTCACAT 
    27781 TTGAGAACTA AACCAATGCT TGCGGCGACC ATTGAGTCGC CGGAAGACAT GGAACTTATC 
    27841 AAGTTTCCTG TCTATGTCAG TCCTAAATAC GATGGCGTCC GTGGTCTTAC TAACTCTCAA 
    27901 GGAGTTCCTT ACACCCGTAA GGGTGAGGAT TTCAACAATG TTATCTTTAA AGATTTGGTT 
    27961 TCTAAGTTAA AATTAACCGA CGCCGATTTC GAAATTGGTA TCGGTAAGCC TACTGACAAG 
    28021 AAATTCTTCG CACAAACAGC CGGTTGGTTG AATAGTGACG CTGATCCAGT TCCTGACGGA 
    28081 GCTACCATTA CTCTCTATGT CTTTGATCGT ATTGTCCAAG GCATGACCTT TGATGAGAGA 
    28141 TGGCAGAAGA ACAAGGTCAA GGCAGGAACT TGGGGACAAA TTTCTATAGT CTGGGTGCCG 
    28201 CAACATCTGG TCAACTCCGT TGATGAAATT CTGAAACTTG AGGAACAATA CGTGGCCGCT 
    28261 GGTTATGAAG GTATCATGAT ACGTGGCAGC CTGAGTAAGG CCAGCTACAA ACATGGTCGT 
    28321 TCTTCCATGA TCTCCCAAGA ACTTATGAAG TTCAAACGCT TCAAAGACGA CGAAGGTGTT 
    28381 ATCATTGGAT TTGAAGAACA GATGACTAAC ACCAACGAGA AAAAGACCGA TGGTTTGGGT 
    28441 CACGCGAAAC GTTCGTCAGC AAAAGCTGGT AAGGTGCCAA ATGGCCGCAT GGGTAAGATG 
    28501 ATTGTTCAAT CCCCCGCGTT CTCAAAACCG ATCAAGATCG GCACCGGCAA AGGATTGACG 
    28561 AAAGAACTTC GTGAGGATAT GTGGAAGAAC CCAGAGAAAT ATATCGGCAG AACGGTAACA 
    28621 TTCTGGCACC AAATGGGTAG CAGCTACGAG AAGCCTCGCT TCCCTTCATT CAAAGGATTC 
    28681 AGAGACAATG GAATTTAATC TTGTTGTAGG CGAAGATTGG GAAGGACTCT ATGTTGATGG 
    28741 AGTCCTTTAT GTTCAAGGTC ACAGTATTGA CGCTAGAGAT ATCGCGGGTG CTGCGAATTT 
    28801 GAAATTCGAA ACTACTCATG CAAGTGAGGC AGGATCAGAT TATCTGGAAG ATAATGGTTA 
    28861 TCTTCCAGAG ACACTGGAAG AATGGAAGAT CGTAAATGGA GATTGATCCT GACGCCTATT 
    28921 ATAGGGTTTG GTATCTCTTC TCAGATCACG CGGAGTATAT GTATGGTCGT GCTTTGATTA 
    28981 AGAAGAGAGA AGATGAATTT TATCAGCGAA TGATCGCTGG ATGGGAGAAC ACAAATGAAG 
    29041 ACTAAACTTT ACACCCAATC GGGCGAATGG CAGGGAACTC TGAATGTTGG GGCAGTTTCT 
    29101 AAGCGTCTGC GTGAACTAGC AGACGCTATT GATAGTGGAG ATATTCTTCC TGAGGATACT 
    29161 TCAGAAAGCA CTATAGTAGG TCGTCAAGAC TTCGCCATGA ACGAATTCAA ATTTATGTAT 
    29221 CATGCAAAAC ACCACGTTGC CTGATGGGCT AATCCTCGGC TTCGTTCTTG ACTACTCTCA 
    29281 CCTAGAACTA GGTTATAGCA CTGTGGTAAT GCTGCTAGAT AGAGATCGAA CAGCGTTCTA 
    29341 TAGAGGTCGT GGGAATAATC AGGAAGAAGC TACCCAAGAC GCAATTAATA ACTGGAAAGA 
    29401 AGATGCTGAA CTCTGACAAA GAGCAACGCC TTATCGAGCT AGTAGTAGAA CAAACAGATA 
    29461 CTCGATATAT GGATTTCTAT GATATTGGAG GAGGACGAGA AATGTATGTC TTCTACCAAG 
    29521 AGAATCCTGC TACCGAACTA GGCCACTCGA ATTACCTTGG TGTCTTCATC AAACCTCATG 
    29581 ACGGCTCTAT CTGGTTCACC AATGCTAAGA GCATTGTAGA TCAGAGTTAC CCAGCCATTG 
    29641 AAGAAGATGG TGAAGTCATT GCCTCGAAAC ATCATCATGA TTTCGTGCAA AATCGTAAGG 
    29701 GTCACTTCAT CGACGGCGGA CTAGATTATG TGAGAACGAA TCATAATCTT ACTGGTCATG 
    29761 TGGTTGTAAG AGATGGCAAA GAGGTCTATA TCCCTATCCA TGAAAACTCC TGAACATCAT 
    29821 GAAATGACGG CGGTCTTGAT TGACCGCCGT AACTTTGACC AATATCTAGA GCCGCTGATT 
    29881 AAGATCATGA GCGGTGAAGG TGTAGCTGGT ATCGATCTTG AGACTGACAA CAGACAAGCA 
    29941 CACGCTGGCA TCATTGAATA TGGTGCTGAT GGTGTCTTCG ATCTTCGTCG TCAAATCATC 
    30001 ACTGGCTTCT CCTTGTATAA GGATGGAACT AAGTGGGCCT TCTACTTCAA CCTGAACCAA 
    30061 GCTGACGAAG AAAATCGTCT GACTTGGAGC GAGGTTGCAC CTATTGTCGA AGCTCATAAG 
    30121 GGCCTCTGGA TTGCACACAA CGCAGTCTTT GAGCGCACTA TGATGTTGTC TGTGTTGAAC 
    30181 TACCAACTGC CGGATGATCG TCTAATCGAT ACTCTGCAAA TGGCAGTCTC CGCTTACAAC 
    30241 AAGGATGAGT ATGACCCTCT GCTCCTGAAC ACCAATGGGA TCATCGCACT TGATCCCATT 
    30301 ATTCCCCGTG CGGCTGTTGC TTTTGCTGAT TTCAAAGGCA GAAACAACAT GACCACGGAA 
    30361 CAGGCAGAGG TTCTGGGCCA AGTCATTGGT AAGTCTTCTC GTGCCAGCTT CTCCTACAAT 
    30421 GGTCTTGTCA ACGACATTGC TTATGGCTAC GGCCTCAAGC AAGCTGTCCG TAGCCACTTT 
    30481 GGCTTCGCGA TGCAGACCTA TAAAGAGACC CTTGGTGATA AGAAGGGGAT GGCTGATCTG 
    30541 ACTGGTGAAG AAGTCACTAG TTATGGTGCT GATGACTCTT ATTGGGCCGT TCGTCTCTTC 
    30601 CATCATCTTA AGAAGATGAT GCTGGATTCT AATCCCCAAG TTCTCAAGAC GTTCCTGACG 
    30661 CAAGAGAACC CTATGGTGAA GGTCTATTCT GATGTCTGGC TCGGTGGTGT TCGCATCAAT 
    30721 ACCAAGGCAG TTAAGGAACG TCGAGAAGTC GAACGCTCGG AGTATGCCAG CAAGCTTCGT 
    30781 CAACTTCGTC CTCAGATCAA AGGGCTTCTT CCCTTCGATA AAGAACCTCA TGCTGGCCTT 
    30841 GCTAAGCATG ACAAAGCCTA CATGCGTAAC GATGCCTACC TTAAGTATCG TAATCGTCTG 
    30901 GAAGAATGGG CGTCGATTGA TGATAGTCAA CTGACTGACT ACGAAGTTGC CAAGCAAGTT 
    30961 TCTGGGGCAG TTTCTGAGTC GTGGACTCAC GAGAAGGGCG AGAAGAATGG CGACCTGAAC 
    31021 TTCGCCTACT GGATGACCCA CCGAGTTCTT ATGTATGACC TCTTCAAAGA GAAGGTCATT 
    31081 CTCTATAAGA GTAAGGTGCA ATCTGATGGT GATGCTCGTG GTAAGTTGAT GGAACGACTT 
    31141 GATGGCACCA AGCTTGCTGT CATGAAAACC CTCAACGAGA TGGTGGGTAT CGAGCAGCGC 
    31201 ATGAAGCTGT ATTTGAACCC CTACCTTCTC TTGATCGATC CTGATACCGA CAAGATTTAT 
    31261 CCTCAGCTTT CTTCGATGCT GAATACGAGA CGGATGGCAA CGTCCTTCCC GAACCCTATG 
    31321 CAGCTTAGCA AGCGTGGTGA ATCTACCTAC ATTCGTGGGT TCTATCTTGC TGATGAAGAT 
    31381 GATCATGTCA TCGTCAGTCT GGATTGGTCC AGCTTCGAAC TTGTGATCAT TGGGGAACTC 
    31441 TCCAAGGACC CCGGCTTCAA GCAAGTGTTT GGTCAGCTAC CGTTTGGTGA CCTTCACACA 
    31501 GGCGCTGCTG TTGACTGCCT CAGGGTCACT ATTCCTGAAC TTACAGAGGA ACTGTTCAAC 
    31561 AACCTCGACA CTATGTCGGC GGAAGAAATC AATGACATCA ACTCGAAAAT TCTTATCGAC 
    31621 CCATCGGGTA ATCCTCTCGA CCCCAAGAAA GCCAAAAAAT TCTGGCGCAC CGTCGTTGGT 
    31681 AAAGGTGCCA ACTTTAACTA CTGGTATTCC GGCGCGCTAA GCACGGTTGG CGATACTCTT 
    31741 GGTTGGAGTG GAGATACTAT GTGGGAAGCC ACGGAACGCT ACCGTGAGCG CTTCTCTGTG 
    31801 GCAGAGCAAT GGCGTCAAGA CACGATTGCT CAGTTGCAGA ACACTGGCTA TCTGATCCTG 
    31861 CCTGATGGAC ACCGTCGTGT TCGTTATGAA GCGACCCCAG AGTGGGCGAC CTTCATGAAG 
    31921 AACCAATTCA GCTTCAAGCA GCAATACTTG GGACTGAATA CGAAAGCTCT GACCGATTTT 
    31981 GGTAGCTTGA TTACCAAGTC TATTCAGACT CGTGCTAACA ACCAAGGCAT CAACGCTCTG 
    32041 GTTCAAGGCA CCAATGCTTT CGTTGCTAAG CGCTCGGTGT TGACTATCAT CAATAAGGCG 
    32101 ACCGAAGCTG GTCTTCGTTT CCGCTTTATG TTCCCTGTGC ATGATGAGCT TGTCTGGTCT 
    32161 GTGCATAGAG AAGACGCTGC TGCTTTCATC AAGCTGGCTA AGTCTGTCAT GACTGACCAT 
    32221 ACTGATATCT TTGAGACTCT GAAGCTAGAC TGCACCCCCT CTGTGGGTCT TACCTTCGAG 
    32281 CCTTGGGATG CTAAGAAGGC ACCGACTGGA CAGATTGAAC TTGCAGAAGT TCAAGCGGAT 
    32341 ATGTTTGGGT TCAAACGAAA CCAAGATATC TCTGCTGACC CTGATGCAAT CAACAAGATC 
    32401 ATTGAAGGAC TATACTCAAA TGCGTAATCC ATTTAGGAAG AAGCCTACAG AAGTTATCCT 
    32461 AGATACTTCT AGACTAGACA GAGCTACTAG AGAGCAAGCT GTTCTTAAAT CTTGGAAAGA 
    32521 TTATAAGCCA AAATGGCAAG CTAGGGAAAC CATCTCAGGC AAATATACCC TATCATATGA 
    32581 AGTTCCAACC GTTATCTTAG GTAGTAGCTC AGAAGAAGAC AAGGTGATTC TAGTTTGGAA 
    32641 GCCTTTTGGT GCTGAGAGGT TACCGGGGTT TGCTTATCTT ACCCCTCCTC CCTCTGCAGA 
    32701 GTTCGATACT CTCAAAGACG TAGAGGTATT CCTGAGACGG AAGCTTCACC CCAACAACGT 
    32761 TGAATTCGAT TCAAATGGTG ACAGAATCAA GTAACTAAAC TATACTGGTG TAATGCGAAA 
    32821 CACCGGAAAA CCTAGTGAGA ATAGATTTGA GAACGCGCTC CGTAAACTCT ACGGAGCGCG 
    32881 TGTTCATATC CAAGAGTTCT ATGATGCAGC ATACCTCCAT GGTCTGAACA AGAAGCCTGT 
    32941 AAAGGCACCG GAGCAACCTG CGGATCGTCT AGTAACTCTG AATGGCACTA TGTTCTACGC 
    33001 AGAGATTAAA TCGGTATCGA ATGGGAAATC TTTTCCATTC AGTATGATAA AATCTAATCA 
    33061 AATAGGAGTA GGAAAGCTTG CAACCCTTGC TGGGGGTTCC TATTTCTTCT TCGTCCATGA 
    33121 TCTCCAAGCG GATATCTTCT ATAGAGTTCC TGCAAGTCTT GTCCTCTCTA CACAGGAGGC 
    33181 TGGCAAACAG TCTCTGAAGT GGTCCGAGAT GGAAGTCTGG GAAGACTACG AGACTTATAA 
    33241 AGGACTTAAA TGAGCAACAT CTATCAGGAC GTAATGGTCG ATATCGAAAC GACCGGAACG 
    33301 CAGCCTAACC GATCAGCTAT GATCCAGTTG GCCGCTGTGA AATTTAATCT CGAAGACTTT 
    33361 ACAGTCTCAC CCAATTTCTT CAACCGTTCG CTTAGCATCC CAGCTTGGCG CTATTGGGAT 
    33421 GA 
//
LOCUS       LVF1_p2_dsDNA_75_length=5142_depth=0.25x               5142 bp    DNA     linear VRL 19-Jun-2022
DEFINITION  LVF1_p2_dsDNA_75_length=5142_depth=0.25x.
COMMENT     Annotated using VIBRANT v1.2.1
FEATURES             Location/Qualifiers
     source          1..5142
                     /organism="LVF1_p2_dsDNA_75_length=5142_depth=0.25x"
     CDS             2..319
                     /locus_tag="LVF1_p2_dsDNA_75_length=5142_depth=0.25x_1"
                     /protein_id="None"
                     /product="hypothetical protein"
                     /translation="WPSGTVASDAVALVWDDPQIIFEAQSLSFALDDIGALVDFTAAA
                     GNTKTGLSGSYLDSTTGTTGKTFRLLRLVPRPDNVVGAYAKVEVLYVEHALLGVVSGV
                     GGV"
     CDS             319..1227
                     /locus_tag="LVF1_p2_dsDNA_75_length=5142_depth=0.25x_2"
                     /protein_id="None"
                     /product="hypothetical protein"
                     /translation="MPMQRANFPKSLEAGLNAVWMSNERNFPEEWPRLFERKKSNKAV
                     EEQVLRAGLGAGQIKAEGTTIAEDMGGESWTQRYLNITVALMFSLTQESLEDNLYMDL
                     GRQYTIDLQRAMKETKEIMAANVFNNGFSTSYPIGDGAALLSTSHPLWGGGTSSNKLA
                     TPADFSESALEDLLIQIRNCVDDRNLPTPINPKQLVVGNSNYFQAIRILRSMQRVGTT
                     DNDINAIKSVGIFGNDPVVLRRLTDTDAWFVQTDASMGLQYFQRIALQKGGQEDFRTG
                     NWEQKARERWSIGCTNWRALFGSEGA"
     CDS             1293..2081
                     /locus_tag="LVF1_p2_dsDNA_75_length=5142_depth=0.25x_3"
                     /protein_id="None"
                     /product="hypothetical protein"
                     /translation="MSTKHHLSSAQELYVGAGYDALLFGTNGRKGAPVHLLTRVSLGS
                     PIALDADGLIVGATSTELPNNGTITYTTAEDGASPIDNAATPAPSTITTSTGATASVW
                     ALDVPRNITATSTSAVADTVFTITGYDYWKVKVVEQFTIAAAASAGAGKKAFAYIESI
                     AIYSAGDITTDTVTVGWGDVLGLPYKLTSKADAVRVFFNDVLDDSATVVKADATDPAT
                     ATTGDVRGTVDTNSASDGSAVVVWMHVQNTSTPEGLRGVAQYGG"
     CDS             2085..2864
                     /locus_tag="LVF1_p2_dsDNA_75_length=5142_depth=0.25x_4"
                     /protein_id="None"
                     /product="hypothetical protein"
                     /translation="MILLLELIESIRERLHDLGGDRGDPSAGFYATWQEDDSGCLWSN
                     TELVRLLKRAMTDVALRAPISEEGVSDDAVGTLCRPSVTANTAEVSIDSRIFYVDQAR
                     LESDPYQTLLVKTTSAALAAKYGGSEWSTLTGQPTHYLESKQGILRLFPIPIQDDALR
                     LRVRRGYAIDFEWDDIADEETPAVALEDVDDGLYEALILATCRLAFLKRDADTQNLDQ
                     SREYERQLSQLVGPPISIRQREARRENANLGIAIRGSSRYR"
     CDS             3209..4441
                     /locus_tag="LVF1_p2_dsDNA_75_length=5142_depth=0.25x_5"
                     /protein_id="None"
                     /product="hypothetical protein"
                     /translation="MPSYYGNLVDDATKRRLNNEAVQSFDTGLKGLTANARPVMSNAY
                     GVGSLPAPAGGGIPSGYMPQSFPARSPQSNPLGFLNNTGQVGPPSRTPGASLPTPGFI
                     AGNPGYATQTQALSQGYNNALGNDVYAKGGTLTPGSADYQNAMRDRLGGQFAGGSNPL
                     YSRQYMAPGGTASGISGIAPGQGSLSVMDQGNGGTVEGNVAAINRQTAALQDLRQARL
                     DDPNVGRFRFGTDGIRRGVDPLDVASGRTDSLGTLLPDVSRARTSQQLQLAEMAQRAN
                     ALQLQDSSARSGRQLQADTARANTLADLFKQQQQFGLEQQRLGVDQQKINADTALRTN
                     EQQQKWAQNTFENTFLKMPEADRKMAEADLTNHLMQLYDKGDQEGIKKLMPLASLILR
                     YNPKPEDPLAAYLAQQQR"
     CDS             4466..4780
                     /locus_tag="LVF1_p2_dsDNA_75_length=5142_depth=0.25x_6"
                     /protein_id="None"
                     /product="hypothetical protein"
                     /translation="MLSKIVSVAAGTTQTILFNATGAKRTSASNSGKPTITIIIAGGA
                     TATVSTRTAEGGTAVAVASGNLSGTISASKSDVVEGTIHSIDVTAEVAPVTVEIAFPE
                     NI"
     CDS             4790..5140
                     /locus_tag="LVF1_p2_dsDNA_75_length=5142_depth=0.25x_7"
                     /protein_id="None"
                     /product="hypothetical protein"
                     /translation="MGNWWDEQQKPTGSLASLQPTTQPPSVPAFDSAANNPYATQFAQ
                     SLQAYRNRPSRFSTEPASLPTPAQPPEADKPAFDLGNSLSALYEGATEQFIPGVKSAL
                     AQAYTGLERPDRNPE"
ORIGIN
        1 TTGGCCGTCT GGCACCGTCG CGTCCGATGC GGTTGCCCTC GTCTGGGATG ATCCTCAGAT 
       61 TATCTTCGAG GCGCAATCGC TATCTTTCGC GCTGGATGAC ATCGGCGCGC TGGTGGATTT 
      121 CACGGCGGCG GCGGGCAACA CCAAGACCGG CCTCTCCGGC TCTTATCTCG ACTCGACCAC 
      181 GGGCACCACC GGGAAAACCT TCCGGCTCCT GCGCTTGGTT CCGCGTCCCG ATAACGTGGT 
      241 AGGCGCTTAC GCAAAGGTCG AAGTTCTGTA CGTTGAACAT GCGCTTCTGG GCGTCGTGTC 
      301 CGGCGTGGGA GGTGTGTGAT GCCAATGCAA CGTGCTAATT TTCCGAAGTC CCTGGAAGCG 
      361 GGCCTGAACG CCGTTTGGAT GTCCAACGAG CGCAACTTCC CAGAAGAATG GCCGCGCCTA 
      421 TTCGAGCGCA AGAAGTCGAA CAAGGCCGTC GAAGAGCAGG TGCTCCGTGC CGGTCTGGGC 
      481 GCCGGGCAGA TCAAGGCGGA AGGGACGACG ATTGCCGAAG ACATGGGCGG CGAGTCCTGG 
      541 ACGCAGCGCT ACCTGAACAT CACGGTCGCG CTGATGTTCT CGCTCACCCA GGAGTCTCTG 
      601 GAAGACAATC TCTACATGGA CTTGGGTCGG CAGTACACCA TCGACCTGCA ACGCGCCATG 
      661 AAAGAGACCA AGGAGATCAT GGCGGCCAAT GTCTTCAACA ATGGGTTCAG CACGAGCTAT 
      721 CCCATCGGCG ACGGCGCCGC ATTACTCTCC ACCTCGCACC CGTTGTGGGG CGGTGGCACG 
      781 TCCAGCAACA AGCTGGCGAC TCCGGCCGAT TTCTCGGAAT CCGCCTTGGA AGACTTGCTG 
      841 ATTCAGATTC GTAATTGCGT CGATGATCGC AACTTGCCGA CGCCGATCAA CCCGAAACAG 
      901 TTGGTCGTGG GGAACTCGAA CTATTTCCAG GCCATTCGTA TCTTGCGGTC CATGCAGCGG 
      961 GTCGGCACGA CCGATAACGA CATCAACGCG ATCAAGTCCG TGGGTATCTT CGGCAATGAT 
     1021 CCGGTGGTGC TTCGGCGCCT GACCGATACC GACGCCTGGT TCGTGCAGAC CGACGCCTCG 
     1081 ATGGGCCTGC AATACTTCCA GCGCATCGCG CTCCAGAAAG GCGGCCAGGA GGATTTCCGC 
     1141 ACCGGCAATT GGGAGCAGAA GGCCCGAGAA CGGTGGAGTA TCGGATGCAC TAACTGGCGC 
     1201 GCGCTGTTCG GCAGTGAAGG CGCATAACAG CGCATAACGG CGTATTTCTC TTTCACTGAT 
     1261 GCCCCGGCCA TGTGGCCGGG GTGGAGAATC CCATGAGCAC CAAACACCAT CTTTCGTCCG 
     1321 CTCAAGAACT GTATGTCGGC GCCGGCTACG ATGCCTTGCT GTTCGGCACT AATGGTCGCA 
     1381 AGGGCGCTCC TGTTCATCTG CTGACCCGCG TCTCGCTGGG CAGCCCCATT GCCTTGGATG 
     1441 CCGACGGTCT CATTGTCGGC GCCACCAGTA CGGAGTTGCC CAACAACGGC ACGATCACGT 
     1501 ACACCACCGC CGAGGATGGG GCGTCTCCCA TCGATAACGC CGCGACGCCC GCGCCATCGA 
     1561 CGATCACTAC CAGTACCGGC GCCACCGCGA GCGTCTGGGC GCTGGATGTG CCGCGCAACA 
     1621 TCACCGCGAC CAGCACCTCC GCCGTCGCTG ATACCGTCTT CACCATTACC GGGTACGACT 
     1681 ACTGGAAGGT GAAGGTCGTG GAGCAATTCA CCATCGCCGC CGCTGCATCG GCCGGGGCCG 
     1741 GAAAGAAGGC GTTCGCGTAC ATTGAATCCA TCGCCATCTA CTCGGCCGGC GACATCACCA 
     1801 CCGATACCGT CACGGTGGGC TGGGGCGACG TGCTGGGCTT GCCGTACAAG TTGACCTCGA 
     1861 AGGCCGACGC GGTACGGGTG TTCTTCAACG ATGTCCTGGA CGATTCGGCG ACCGTGGTCA 
     1921 AGGCCGATGC GACAGACCCG GCCACCGCCA CCACGGGCGA TGTCCGTGGC ACCGTGGACA 
     1981 CTAACTCCGC TTCGGACGGG AGTGCTGTCG TGGTGTGGAT GCACGTTCAA AATACCTCCA 
     2041 CGCCGGAAGG CTTGCGGGGT GTGGCGCAGT ACGGCGGCTA ATCCATGATC CTCCTTCTGG 
     2101 AACTCATCGA ATCCATCCGA GAGCGGCTTC ACGATCTTGG CGGGGATCGC GGCGACCCAT 
     2161 CAGCCGGCTT CTATGCGACA TGGCAGGAAG ACGACTCGGG TTGTCTGTGG AGCAACACGG 
     2221 AACTGGTTCG ACTTCTGAAG CGCGCCATGA CCGATGTTGC CCTGCGCGCG CCGATTTCCG 
     2281 AAGAAGGTGT GAGTGATGAT GCGGTGGGTA CGCTATGCCG GCCTAGCGTC ACGGCGAACA 
     2341 CGGCTGAAGT CTCGATAGAC TCGCGGATTT TCTATGTCGA TCAAGCGCGA CTCGAATCAG 
     2401 ACCCGTACCA AACCCTTCTT GTGAAGACCA CCAGCGCGGC CTTGGCCGCG AAGTACGGTG 
     2461 GGTCGGAATG GAGCACGCTC ACGGGTCAGC CCACGCATTA TCTGGAATCC AAGCAGGGTA 
     2521 TCTTGCGGTT ATTCCCCATC CCAATTCAGG ATGATGCGTT GCGCCTTCGC GTTCGGCGCG 
     2581 GCTATGCCAT TGATTTCGAG TGGGACGATA TTGCTGACGA AGAAACGCCG GCCGTGGCGC 
     2641 TCGAAGACGT GGACGATGGG CTGTATGAGG CGCTGATTCT AGCCACATGC CGCCTTGCCT 
     2701 TCCTGAAGCG AGATGCGGAT ACGCAAAACC TGGATCAATC GCGCGAGTAC GAGAGGCAGC 
     2761 TTTCTCAACT CGTTGGGCCG CCCATTTCAA TTCGCCAGCG CGAAGCCAGG CGTGAGAATG 
     2821 CCAATCTGGG CATCGCTATT CGTGGGTCGT CCCGATACCG TTGAGTCGCC GCCGTGCTGA 
     2881 ATCGTGACGG TCATCCATGA CCGCCCCGAT TTCAGCGATG AGACTTAACC AGCCCACTTT 
     2941 AACGAGTAGA CGATGCAACG AGACGCGAAA GCGACACACC CGGCGATGCT TCACCAGTTG 
     3001 CCGGCACTGT GGGCGACGGG TATGAATACG CAGCATAGCC GACCGATCGA AAAGACGGCG 
     3061 GCGACCGCGC AATCGAGCGG CCGGGCATCC CGCTTCAGGC ACCGCCACGA ACGCGCCACA 
     3121 ACGCCGCGCT GTGGCGGTGA GTCCCTACGC GATGACTCAA GCCGGCCGGG TCGTCATCCA 
     3181 TCCATGGATT CCTTCGAGGA TCGGTGACAT GCCTAGTTAT TACGGCAATC TCGTGGACGA 
     3241 CGCGACCAAG CGCCGTCTCA ATAATGAAGC GGTCCAATCA TTCGACACGG GACTCAAGGG 
     3301 CCTCACCGCC AACGCGCGCC CTGTCATGAG TAACGCCTAT GGAGTTGGAT CGTTGCCGGC 
     3361 CCCAGCGGGG GGCGGAATTC CAAGCGGCTA TATGCCGCAA TCATTCCCGG CGCGGAGTCC 
     3421 ACAGTCCAAT CCGCTGGGAT TCTTGAACAA CACTGGCCAA GTTGGCCCTC CGTCTCGGAC 
     3481 GCCGGGTGCC TCTTTGCCGA CTCCGGGCTT CATCGCTGGT AATCCCGGCT ATGCCACGCA 
     3541 AACCCAAGCA CTTTCGCAAG GCTACAACAA TGCGCTTGGC AACGATGTGT ACGCGAAGGG 
     3601 CGGCACGCTG ACGCCGGGGT CTGCGGATTA TCAGAACGCT ATGCGGGATC GCTTGGGTGG 
     3661 CCAGTTCGCC GGCGGGAGCA ATCCGCTATA CTCCAGGCAG TACATGGCGC CAGGCGGAAC 
     3721 CGCTTCCGGG ATTTCCGGTA TCGCGCCAGG CCAAGGGTCA CTGAGCGTCA TGGACCAAGG 
     3781 GAACGGCGGT ACGGTCGAGG GAAATGTCGC CGCGATCAAC CGCCAGACCG CCGCGCTACA 
     3841 AGACCTCCGT CAAGCACGGC TTGACGATCC CAATGTAGGG CGCTTCCGCT TCGGCACGGA 
     3901 CGGGATACGT CGTGGCGTCG ATCCCCTGGA TGTCGCCAGC GGTCGAACCG ATTCCCTGGG 
     3961 GACGCTGCTT CCAGACGTGA GCCGCGCCAG AACCAGTCAG CAACTCCAGC TTGCCGAGAT 
     4021 GGCGCAGCGG GCTAATGCCT TGCAGTTACA GGATTCTTCG GCCCGGTCAG GACGGCAACT 
     4081 CCAAGCCGAC ACGGCGCGCG CTAACACGCT GGCCGATCTA TTCAAGCAGC AACAGCAATT 
     4141 CGGCTTGGAA CAACAACGCT TGGGTGTGGA TCAGCAGAAG ATCAACGCCG ATACCGCGTT 
     4201 GCGCACGAAT GAGCAGCAAC AGAAGTGGGC GCAGAACACG TTCGAGAACA CCTTCCTGAA 
     4261 GATGCCCGAA GCGGATCGAA AGATGGCCGA GGCCGACTTG ACCAATCATT TGATGCAGCT 
     4321 CTACGACAAG GGCGACCAGG AAGGCATCAA GAAACTGATG CCGCTGGCCA GCTTGATCTT 
     4381 GCGATACAAC CCGAAGCCGG AAGACCCGCT CGCGGCCTAT CTGGCGCAAC AGCAGCGCTA 
     4441 GCACCGAACA ACATGAGGTA GTGTTATGCT TTCAAAAATC GTTTCAGTAG CGGCTGGCAC 
     4501 CACCCAGACC ATCCTGTTCA ATGCGACGGG CGCCAAGAGA ACATCGGCGT CCAACTCTGG 
     4561 TAAACCCACG ATCACCATCA TTATCGCCGG GGGAGCTACT GCTACCGTCT CCACCAGAAC 
     4621 TGCCGAGGGC GGCACGGCGG TGGCGGTTGC CAGTGGCAAC CTTTCGGGAA CAATTTCCGC 
     4681 TTCCAAGTCC GATGTCGTGG AAGGGACCAT TCATTCCATC GATGTCACGG CGGAGGTGGC 
     4741 TCCGGTAACG GTTGAGATCG CGTTTCCTGA GAACATCTAG GGGTTGAGCA TGGGCAACTG 
     4801 GTGGGACGAG CAGCAAAAGC CAACGGGGTC GCTAGCGTCG CTGCAACCGA CCACTCAGCC 
     4861 ACCGTCGGTT CCCGCTTTCG ATAGCGCGGC CAATAATCCC TATGCGACTC AGTTCGCCCA 
     4921 GAGCTTGCAG GCGTATCGAA ATCGGCCAAG CCGTTTCTCG ACGGAGCCGG CCTCGTTGCC 
     4981 AACGCCAGCG CAACCGCCAG AAGCCGACAA GCCAGCCTTT GATCTGGGTA ATTCGTTGAG 
     5041 CGCGCTCTAC GAAGGCGCGA CCGAGCAATT CATCCCCGGC GTCAAGAGCG CATTGGCGCA 
     5101 AGCCTATACC GGATTGGAGA GGCCGGACCG CAACCCGGAG TG 
//
LOCUS       LVF1_p2_dsDNA_186_length=2075_depth=0.28x               2075 bp    DNA     linear VRL 19-Jun-2022
DEFINITION  LVF1_p2_dsDNA_186_length=2075_depth=0.28x.
COMMENT     Annotated using VIBRANT v1.2.1
FEATURES             Location/Qualifiers
     source          1..2075
                     /organism="LVF1_p2_dsDNA_186_length=2075_depth=0.28x"
     CDS             2..124
                     /locus_tag="LVF1_p2_dsDNA_186_length=2075_depth=0.28x_1"
                     /protein_id="None"
                     /product="hypothetical protein"
                     /translation="PTYPLLDGDSFHLIPLDTCAYVFGPKALLAAATHALDLHP"
     CDS             121..372
                     /locus_tag="LVF1_p2_dsDNA_186_length=2075_depth=0.28x_2"
                     /protein_id="None"
                     /product="hypothetical protein"
                     /translation="MSETADWCLLTITQGGKVSLIKGLTAGEAREAARRTVPSWRRPN
                     PGSRDRIMRLQSNENTIDKIEVFRGTGETMDIWDGWEAE"
     CDS             369..869
                     /locus_tag="LVF1_p2_dsDNA_186_length=2075_depth=0.28x_3"
                     /protein_id="K00954"
                     /product="E2.7.7.3A, coaD, kdtB; pantetheine-phosphate adenylyltransferase [EC:2.7.7.3]"
                     /translation="MTRNLKIGFYAGSFDPITRGHLDVIRQALTVFDSLVIGVGRNAA
                     KTGLFTPFERISMIQEACEAQFPDDMGRMVTIAFSGGLAQKARDYKATHLVRAFRQVS
                     DFNDEFSIHGAMERIAPDLPMVYLICPTEFLHVSSSMARELSALGEDISWLVPPCVEQ
                     RLKDKR"
     CDS             866..1495
                     /locus_tag="LVF1_p2_dsDNA_186_length=2075_depth=0.28x_4"
                     /protein_id="None"
                     /product="hypothetical protein"
                     /translation="MNLYATYVGPIPHLRGERALIRNLPSRGWINAPASVLTRSIFAQ
                     FDSMTVQARPGAKARSVHKHLGFGWKRFDVRDFRLDPSVFAEIVQTCTVCPSQWEGRL
                     ADGTYFYARYRGARIRIGLHPAGREGAIDAGINKNPHVEHRRTSVHPLDGYMSWEEIE
                     PFFIKALASYRPDAWRKDAKDIWKETTLDRDVAAILREHAEMRGRRQWR"
     CDS             1486..1908
                     /locus_tag="LVF1_p2_dsDNA_186_length=2075_depth=0.28x_5"
                     /protein_id="None"
                     /product="hypothetical protein"
                     /translation="MALKPLTPLATARAIIAGKTVTALELEALAESYLKERSTPRLKE
                     SDFYAGRLSWGEDENYRHGSLVCLTELNSPDIWLDPVERGGYQIVYSTGGAGLYRVYD
                     TFATISEAEVYIFAELVSRDIARHKLRVRRFQQEMETT"
     CDS             1905..2075
                     /locus_tag="LVF1_p2_dsDNA_186_length=2075_depth=0.28x_6"
                     /protein_id="None"
                     /product="hypothetical protein"
                     /translation="MTFPDISAVESADKFQLARWMRFLPSPGEDAAGTRDFDEAFARE
                     AKVMERIIARFAQ"
ORIGIN
        1 TCCGACCTAC CCGCTGCTGG ACGGAGACTC CTTCCACCTG ATTCCCCTCG ACACCTGCGC 
       61 CTACGTTTTC GGCCCCAAGG CGCTGTTGGC GGCGGCGACC CACGCCCTGG ACCTGCACCC 
      121 ATGAGCGAGA CGGCGGATTG GTGCCTGCTC ACCATCACCC AAGGCGGGAA GGTTTCCTTG 
      181 ATCAAGGGGC TGACCGCCGG CGAGGCGCGG GAAGCCGCCC GCCGCACCGT TCCCTCCTGG 
      241 AGACGACCCA ATCCTGGGTC CAGGGACCGG ATCATGCGCC TCCAATCGAA TGAAAACACG 
      301 ATCGACAAGA TCGAAGTCTT CCGGGGCACA GGCGAAACGA TGGACATCTG GGACGGATGG 
      361 GAGGCGGAAT GACCCGCAAT CTGAAAATCG GCTTCTACGC CGGCTCGTTC GACCCGATCA 
      421 CACGAGGGCA TCTCGATGTG ATCCGCCAGG CCCTGACCGT CTTCGATAGC CTGGTCATCG 
      481 GCGTGGGGCG CAACGCCGCG AAGACCGGGT TGTTCACTCC CTTCGAGAGG ATCAGCATGA 
      541 TCCAGGAGGC GTGTGAGGCG CAGTTCCCTG ACGACATGGG CCGCATGGTG ACGATCGCGT 
      601 TCTCGGGTGG TCTCGCTCAG AAGGCGCGGG ACTATAAGGC GACGCATCTC GTGCGCGCTT 
      661 TCCGTCAGGT CAGTGACTTC AACGACGAGT TCAGCATCCA CGGCGCCATG GAACGCATCG 
      721 CCCCGGACCT GCCGATGGTC TACCTGATCT GCCCGACGGA GTTCCTTCAC GTCTCGTCCA 
      781 GCATGGCCCG CGAACTCTCC GCGCTTGGCG AAGACATTTC GTGGCTCGTG CCGCCCTGTG 
      841 TGGAGCAGAG GCTGAAAGAC AAACGATGAA CCTCTACGCC ACCTATGTCG GTCCGATCCC 
      901 GCATCTGCGC GGCGAACGCG CTTTGATTCG CAACCTGCCG TCTCGCGGGT GGATCAACGC 
      961 GCCGGCGTCG GTGCTGACGC GGTCGATCTT CGCGCAGTTC GATTCTATGA CCGTTCAGGC 
     1021 CCGTCCAGGA GCCAAGGCCC GCTCCGTTCA CAAACATCTC GGCTTCGGCT GGAAACGGTT 
     1081 CGACGTTCGG GACTTTCGCT TGGACCCGTC GGTCTTCGCT GAGATCGTGC AGACCTGCAC 
     1141 CGTCTGCCCC AGCCAGTGGG AAGGCCGTCT GGCGGATGGA ACCTATTTCT ACGCCCGGTA 
     1201 TCGTGGCGCC CGTATCCGAA TCGGTCTTCA TCCCGCCGGC CGGGAAGGCG CGATCGACGC 
     1261 CGGGATCAAC AAGAACCCGC ACGTCGAGCA TCGCCGCACC AGCGTCCATC CGTTGGACGG 
     1321 TTATATGTCC TGGGAGGAGA TCGAGCCCTT CTTCATCAAA GCGCTGGCGT CCTATCGACC 
     1381 GGACGCCTGG CGCAAAGACG CCAAGGACAT CTGGAAAGAA ACGACGCTTG ACCGCGACGT 
     1441 TGCCGCTATA CTGCGCGAAC ACGCCGAGAT GCGAGGGAGA CGGCAATGGC GTTGAAGCCC 
     1501 TTGACGCCAC TGGCTACGGC GCGCGCGATC ATCGCCGGAA AAACCGTCAC CGCTCTGGAA 
     1561 CTCGAAGCCT TGGCGGAATC CTACCTGAAA GAGCGGTCTA CCCCGAGATT GAAGGAGTCG 
     1621 GACTTTTACG CCGGGCGTCT GTCTTGGGGT GAGGACGAGA ACTATCGACA CGGCTCCCTG 
     1681 GTATGTCTAA CGGAGTTGAA TTCTCCGGAC ATCTGGCTCG ATCCAGTCGA AAGGGGCGGT 
     1741 TATCAGATCG TCTATTCAAC CGGAGGCGCC GGCCTTTACC GCGTTTACGA TACTTTCGCC 
     1801 ACCATAAGCG AGGCGGAAGT CTATATTTTC GCCGAACTCG TTTCCCGCGA CATAGCGCGT 
     1861 CATAAGTTGC GCGTCAGGCG ATTCCAGCAA GAAATGGAAA CCACATGACC TTTCCCGACA 
     1921 TTTCCGCCGT GGAATCCGCT GACAAGTTCC AGCTCGCCCG CTGGATGCGG TTTCTCCCGT 
     1981 CGCCTGGCGA AGACGCCGCC GGCACCCGTG ATTTCGACGA AGCTTTCGCG CGGGAGGCCA 
     2041 AGGTGATGGA ACGGATTATC GCCCGTTTCG CCCAA 
//
